# Supplementary material for: SUMOylation is not a prerequisite for HSF1’s role in stress protection and transactivation
Source: Sci Rep. 2025 Jul 5;15:24077. doi: 10.1038/s41598-025-08735-3 (PMC12228814; doi:10.1038/s41598-025-08735-3)
Supplement: Supplementary file 7 — Supplementary Material 7 [file 41598_2025_8735_MOESM7_ESM.txt]

LOCUS       Sequence	3456 bp 	DNA	SYN
DEFINITION  Sequence
ACCESSION   
KEYWORDS    
SOURCE      
  ORGANISM  other sequences; artificial sequences; vectors.
FEATURES             Location/Qualifiers
     repeat_region   272..306
                     /label=piggyBac left (5') inverted repeat
                     /note="piggyBac transposon-specific inverted terminal
                     repeat sequence (ITR)"
     promoter        complement(455..473)
                     /label=T3 promoter
                     /note="promoter for bacteriophage T3 RNA polymerase"
     primer_bind     complement(494..510)
                     /label=M13 rev
                     /note="common sequencing primer, one of multiple similar
                     variants"
     primer_bind     complement(494..510)
                     /label=M13 Reverse
                     /note="In lacZ gene. Also called M13-rev"
     misc_feature    1..3756
                     /note="PB-TET"
                     /dnas_title="CAGGAAACAGCTATGAC"
                     /primer=CAGGAAACAGCTATGAC
                     /note="M13-R"
                     /set=Set 1
                     /dnas_title="CACACAGGAAACAGCTATGACCAT"
                     /primer=CACACAGGAAACAGCTATGACCAT
                     /note="M13_R"
                     /set=Set 1
                     /dnas_title="GCGACGCGCGCTAAAGAATGG"
                     /primer=GCGACGCGCGCTAAAGAATGG
                     /note="PB-F"
                     /set=Set 1
                     /dnas_title="CCAGGAAACAGCTATGACCAT"
                     /primer=CCAGGAAACAGCTATGACCAT
                     /note="M13-R-Petr"
                     /set=Set 1
     primer_bind     complement(507..529)
                     /label=M13/pUC Reverse
                     /note="In lacZ gene"
     protein_bind    518..534
                     /label=lac operator
                     /bound_moiety="lac repressor encoded by lacI"
                     /note="The lac repressor binds to the lac operator to
                     inhibit transcription in E. coli. This inhibition can be
                     relieved by adding lactose or
                     isopropyl-beta-D-thiogalactopyranoside (IPTG)."
     promoter        complement(542..572)
                     /label=lac promoter
                     /note="promoter for the E. coli lac operon"
     protein_bind    587..608
                     /label=CAP binding site
                     /bound_moiety="E. coli catabolite activator protein"
                     /note="CAP binding activates transcription in the
                     presence of cAMP."
     primer_bind     complement(725..742)
                     /label=L4440
                     /note="L4440 vector, forward primer"
     rep_origin      complement(896..1484)
                     /direction=ColE1/pMB1/pBR322/pUC origin
                     /label=ori
                     /note="high-copy-number ColE1/pMB1/pBR322/pUC origin of
                     replication"
     primer_bind     complement(976..995)
                     /label=pBR322ori-F
                     /note="pBR322 origin, forward primer"
     CDS             complement(1655..2515)
                     /dnas_title="Amp"
                     /codon_start=1
                     /gene="bla"
                     /product="beta-lactamase"
                     /label=AmpR
                     /note="confers resistance to ampicillin, carbenicillin,
                     and related antibiotics"
                     /translation="MSIQHFRVALIPFFAAFCLPVFAHPETLVKVKDAEDQLGARVGY
                     IELDLNSGKILESFRPEERFPMMSTFKVLLCGAVLSRIDAGQEQLGRRIHYSQNDLVE
                     YSPVTEKHLTDGMTVRELCSAAITMSDNTAANLLLTTIGGPKELTAFLHNMGDHVTRL
                     DRWEPELNEAIPNDERDTTMPVAMATTLRKLLTGELLTLASRQQLIDWMEADKVAGPL
                     LRSALPAGWFIADKSGAGERGSRGIIAALGPDGKPSRIVVIYTTGSQATMDERNRQIA
                     EIGASLIKHW"
                     /dnas_title="GGGGACCACTTTGTACAAGAAAGCTGGGTGTGTCACGCTCGTCGT
                     TTGGTATG"
                     /primer=GGGGACCACTTTGTACAAGAAAGCTGGGTGTGTCACGCTCGTCGTTTGGT
                     ATG
                     /note="AttB2-SBP-Lib-R"
                     /set=Set 1
                     /dnas_title="TGGCCCCAGTGCTGCAATGATAC"
                     /primer=TGGCCCCAGTGCTGCAATGATAC
                     /note="Biotin-Amp-R"
                     /set=Set 1
                     /dnas_title="GTGACTGGAGTTCAGACGTGTGCTCTTCCGATCTGTGTCACGCTC
                     GTCGTTTGGTATG"
                     /primer=GTGACTGGAGTTCAGACGTGTGCTCTTCCGATCTGTGTCACGCTCGTCGT
                     TTGGTATG
                     /note="Read2-Amp-R"
                     /set=Set 1
     primer_bind     2278..2297
                     /label=Amp-R
                     /note="Ampicillin resistance gene, reverse primer"
                     /dnas_title="TTGGGAACCGGAGCTGAATGAA"
                     /primer=TTGGGAACCGGAGCTGAATGAA
                     /note="Amp_F"
                     /set=Set 1
                     /dnas_title="ATCATTGGAAAACGTTCTTC"
                     /primer=ATCATTGGAAAACGTTCTTC
                     /note="BGLII_MUT_VAL_F"
                     /set=Set 1
     promoter        complement(2516..2620)
                     /dnas_title="bla"
                     /gene="bla"
                     /label=AmpR promoter
     rep_origin      complement(2649..3104)
                     /direction=f1 bacteriophage origin of replication
                     /label=f1 ori
                     /note="f1 bacteriophage origin of replication; arrow
                     indicates direction of (+) strand synthesis"
     primer_bind     complement(2786..2807)
                     /label=F1ori-F
                     /note="F1 origin, forward primer"
     primer_bind     2998..3017
                     /label=F1ori-R
                     /note="F1 origin, reverse primer"
     primer_bind     3245..3262
                     /label=M13 Forward
                     /note="In lacZ gene. Also called M13-F20 or M13 (-21)
                     Forward"
     primer_bind     3246..3262
                     /label=M13 fwd
                     /note="common sequencing primer, one of multiple similar
                     variants"
     primer_bind     3269..3288
                     /label=T7
                     /note="T7 promoter, forward primer"
     promoter        3269..3287
                     /label=T7 promoter
                     /note="promoter for bacteriophage T7 RNA polymerase"
     repeat_region   3354..3416
                     /label=piggyBac right (3') inverted repeat
                     /note="piggyBac transposon-specific inverted terminal
                     repeat sequence (ITR)"
                     /dnas_title="GTAAAACGACGGCCAG"
                     /primer=GTAAAACGACGGCCAG
                     /note="M13-F (-20)"
                     /set=Set 1
                     /dnas_title="CGAGCTCGAATTCACTGGCC"
                     /primer=CGAGCTCGAATTCACTGGCC
                     /note="comp-20"
                     /set=Set 1
                     /dnas_title="CGAGCTCGAATTCACTGGCC"
                     /primer=CGAGCTCGAATTCACTGGCC
                     /note="comp-20-bio"
                     /set=Set 1
                     /dnas_title="GGGAACCGGCAGCATGGGCGCCGTCGTTTTACAACGTCGTGA"
                     /primer=GGGAACCGGCAGCATGGGCGCCGTCGTTTTACAACGTCGTGA
                     /note="HSPA1A-pr-Lacz-F"
                     /set=Set 1
                     /dnas_title="GGGGAATTCACTGGCCGTCGTTTTACAA"
                     /primer=GGGGAATTCACTGGCCGTCGTTTTACAA
                     /note="Phage-EcoRI-F"
                     /set=Set 1
                     /dnas_title="GTAAAACGACGGCCAGT"
                     /primer=GTAAAACGACGGCCAGT
                     /note="M13_F"
                     /set=Set 1
                     /dnas_title="TAATACGACTCACTATAGGG"
                     /primer=TAATACGACTCACTATAGGG
                     /note="T7"
                     /set=Set 1
                     /dnas_title="GATGTTTTCCCAGTCACGA"
                     /primer=GATGTTTTCCCAGTCACGA
                     /note="M13-F-Petr"
                     /set=Set 1
     misc_feature    3757..7511
                     /note="FP"
     misc_feature    3769..4952
                     /note="EF-1Alpha promoter"
     misc_feature    3942..3948
                     /note="TATA box"
     misc_feature    3970..3976
                     /note="INR"
     misc_feature    3972..3972
                     /note="+1"
     misc_feature    3972..4004
                     /note="Exon1"
     misc_feature    3998..4012
                     /note="Donor"
                     /dnas_title="CGACATCACTTTCCCAGTTTACCCCGCGCCACCTTCTCTA"
                     /primer=CGACATCACTTTCCCAGTTTACCCCGCGCCACCTTCTCTA
                     /note="1stPCR-sgRNA-V2-F"
                     /set=Set 1
                     /dnas_title="CGACATCACTTTCCCAGTTTACCCCGCGCCACCTTCTCTA"
                     /primer=CGACATCACTTTCCCAGTTTACCCCGCGCCACCTTCTCTA
                     /note="1stPCR-sgRNA-V2-R"
                     /set=Set 1
                     /dnas_title="GGGGTTAATTAACGTAGCCCTCGTGAGGCTCCGGTGCCCGTC"
                     /primer=GGGGTTAATTAACGTAGCCCTCGTGAGGCTCCGGTGCCCGTC
                     /note="PacI-NheI-EF1-F"
                     /set=Set 1
     misc_feature    4005..4943
                     /note="Intron"
     misc_feature    4020..4024
                     /note="DPE (?)"
                     /dnas_title="GAAGGAGATAGAACCATGCCGGAGGCCCCGCCTC"
                     /primer=GAAGGAGATAGAACCATGCCGGAGGCCCCGCCTC
                     /note="COMT-MB(CDS)-rbs-F"
                     /set=Set 1
                     /dnas_title="GGCTCTGAGAACCTGTACTTCCAGAGCATGCCGGAGGCCCCGCCT
                     C"
                     /primer=GGCTCTGAGAACCTGTACTTCCAGAGCATGCCGGAGGCCCCGCCTC
                     /note="COMT-MB(CDS)-TEV-F"
                     /set=Set 1
                     /dnas_title="GGGAACCACACACGGCACTTAC"
                     /primer=GGGAACCACACACGGCACTTAC
                     /note="EF1-intron-R"
                     /set=Set 1
     misc_feature    4969..4988
                     /note="T7"
     misc_feature    4923..4963
                     /note="Acceptor"
     misc_feature    4944..5032
                     /note="Exon2"
                     /dnas_title="AGGTGTCGTGAGGAATTAGC"
                     /primer=AGGTGTCGTGAGGAATTAGC
                     /note="FAM-T7-SBP-F"
                     /set=Set 1
                     /dnas_title="GAAGGAGATAGAACCATGACCGAGCGCCGCGT"
                     /primer=GAAGGAGATAGAACCATGACCGAGCGCCGCGT
                     /note="HSPB1-RBS-F"
                     /set=Set 1
                     /dnas_title="GGCTCTGAGAACCTGTACTTCCAGAGCATGACCGAGCGCCGCGT"
                     /primer=GGCTCTGAGAACCTGTACTTCCAGAGCATGACCGAGCGCCGCGT
                     /note="HSPB1-TEV-F"
                     /set=Set 1
                     /dnas_title="TAATACGACTCACTATAGGG"
                     /primer=TAATACGACTCACTATAGGG
                     /note="T7"
                     /set=Set 1
                     /dnas_title="CCTTGGAATTTGCCCTTTTTG"
                     /primer=CCTTGGAATTTGCCCTTTTTG
                     /note="EF1-intron-F"
                     /set=Set 1
                     /dnas_title="GGGACTAGTCCAGTGTGAGGAGGAGTGGCACCATGGTGAGCAAGG
                     GCGAGGAG"
                     /primer=GGGACTAGTCCAGTGTGAGGAGGAGTGGCACCATGGTGAGCAAGGGCGAG
                     GAG
                     /note="SpeI-GFP-F"
                     /set=Set 1
                     /dnas_title="GGCTCTGAGAACCTGTACTTCCAGAGCATGGTGAGCAAGGGCGAG
                     GA"
                     /primer=GGCTCTGAGAACCTGTACTTCCAGAGCATGGTGAGCAAGGGCGAGGA
                     /note="TEV-FP-GW-F"
                     /set=Set 1
                     /dnas_title="GATCCACTAGTCCAGTGTGAGGAGGAGTGGCACC"
                     /primer=GATCCACTAGTCCAGTGTGAGGAGGAGTGGCACC
                     /note="RBS-EFI-F"
                     /set=Set 1
                     /dnas_title="GGTGCCACTCCTCCTCACACTGGACTAGTGGATC"
                     /primer=GGTGCCACTCCTCCTCACACTGGACTAGTGGATC
                     /note="RBS-EFI-R"
                     /set=Set 1
     enhancer        6914..7511
                     /note="WPRE"
                     /dnas_title="CAAGTAATCTCGAGAATCAACCTCTGGATTACAAAATTTGTG"
                     /primer=CAAGTAATCTCGAGAATCAACCTCTGGATTACAAAATTTGTG
                     /note="Cherry-XhoI-WPRE-F"
                     /set=Set 1
                     /dnas_title="CCAGAGGTTGATTGTCGATC"
                     /primer=CCAGAGGTTGATTGTCGATC
                     /note="pLenti za MluI R"
                     /set=Set 1
                     /dnas_title="TTGGGCACTGACAATTCCGT"
                     /primer=TTGGGCACTGACAATTCCGT
                     /note="WPRE-F"
                     /set=Set 1
                     /dnas_title="CAAAGGGAGATCCGACTCGT"
                     /primer=CAAAGGGAGATCCGACTCGT
                     /note="WPRE-R"
                     /set=Set 1
     RBS             5046..5051
                     /note="RBS"
     CDS             5061..5174
                     /dnas_title="SBP tag"
                     /vntifkey=SBP
                     /label=SBP tag
     primer_bind     5046..5083
                     /note="RBS-SBP primer F"
     primer_bind     complement(5158..5191)
                     /note="SBP-Att-R"
     primer_bind     5178..5191
                     /note="AttR1-F"
     misc_feature    complement(5192..5208)
                     /label=attL1
     misc_feature    5589..6159
                     /note="IRES"
     misc_feature    5533..5545
                     /label=attL2
                     /translation="TQLSCTKLAL.ESIAYQFVATNRSLSVKIKSLF"
     CDS             6168..6887
                     /note="EGFP"
                     /translation="MVSKGEELFTGVVPILVELDGDVNGHKFSVSGEGEGDATYGKLT
                     LKFICTTGKLPVPWPTLVTTFTYGVQCFARYPDHMKQHDFFKSAMPEGYVQERTIFFK
                     DDGNYKTRAEVKFEGDTLVNRIELKGIDFKEDGNILGHKLEYNYNSHKVYITADKQKN
                     GIKVNFKTRHNIEDGSVQLADHYQQNTPIGDGPVLLPDNHYLSTQSALSKDPNEKRDH
                     MVLLEFVTAAGITLGMDELYK"
     primer_bind     6136..6184
                     /note="IRES-EGFP-F"
     primer_bind     complement(6136..6184)
                     /note="IRES-EGFP-R"
     primer_bind     complement(6866..6898)
                     /note="EGFP-MluI-R"
     promoter        7522..7830
                     /note="SV40 promoter"
     promoter        7885..7951
                     /note="EM7 promoter"
     gene            7952..8350
                     /note="Blasticidin resistance gene"
     LTR             8436..8670
                     /note="deltaU3-3' LTR"
     LTR             8436..8489
                     /note="delta U3"
     LTR             8490..8670
                     /note="3'LTR"
     polyA_signal    8742..8873
                     /note="SV40 polyadenylation signal"
     promoter        9732..9830
                     /note="bla promoter"
     gene            9831..10691
                     /note="Ampicillin (bla) resistance gene"
     rep_origin      10836..11509
                     /note="pUC origin"
     CDS             5226..5531
                     /note="SUMO1"
                     /translation="MSDQEAKPSTEDLGDKKEGEYIKLKVIGQDSSEIHFKVKMTTHL
                     KKLKESYCQRQGVPMNSLRFLFEGQRIADNHTPKELGMEEEDVIEVYQEQTGGHSTV"
BASE COUNT     2935 a   3006 c   3004 g   2971 t
ORIGIN      
          1 atctataaca agaaaatata tatataataa gttatcacgt aagtagaaca tgaaataaca
         61 atataattat cgtatgagtt aaatcttaaa agtcacgtaa aagataatca tgcgtcattt
        121 tgactcacgc ggtcgttata gttcaaaatc agtgacactt accgcattga caagcacgcc
        181 tcacgggagc tccaagcggc gactgagatg tcctaaatgc acagcgacgg attcgcgcta
        241 tttagaaaga gagagcaata tttcaagaat gcatgcgtca attttacgca gactatcttt
        301 ctagggttaa aaaagatttg cgctttactc gacctaaact ttaaacacgt catagaatct
        361 tcgtttgaca aaaaccacat tgtggccaag ctgtgtgacg cgacgcgcgc taaagaatgg
        421 caaaccaagt cgcgcgaggt accagctttt gttcccttta gtgagggtta atttcgagct
        481 tggcgtaatc atggtcatag ctgtttcctg tgtgaaattg ttatccgctc acaattccac
        541 acaacatacg agccggaagc ataaagtgta aagcctgggg tgcctaatga gtgagctaac
        601 tcacattaat tgcgttgcgc tcactgcccg ctttccagtc gggaaacctg tcgtgccagc
        661 tgcattaatg aatcggccaa cgcgcgggga gaggcggttt gcgtattggg cgctcttccg
        721 cttcctcgct cactgactcg ctgcgctcgg tcgttcggct gcggcgagcg gtatcagctc
        781 actcaaaggc ggtaatacgg ttatccacag aatcagggga taacgcagga aagaacatgt
        841 gagcaaaagg ccagcaaaag gccaggaacc gtaaaaaggc cgcgttgctg gcgtttttcc
        901 ataggctccg cccccctgac gagcatcaca aaaatcgacg ctcaagtcag aggtggcgaa
        961 acccgacagg actataaaga taccaggcgt ttccccctgg aagctccctc gtgcgctctc
       1021 ctgttccgac cctgccgctt accggatacc tgtccgcctt tctcccttcg ggaagcgtgg
       1081 cgctttctca tagctcacgc tgtaggtatc tcagttcggt gtaggtcgtt cgctccaagc
       1141 tgggctgtgt gcacgaaccc cccgttcagc ccgaccgctg cgccttatcc ggtaactatc
       1201 gtcttgagtc caacccggta agacacgact tatcgccact ggcagcagcc actggtaaca
       1261 ggattagcag agcgaggtat gtaggcggtg ctacagagtt cttgaagtgg tggcctaact
       1321 acggctacac tagaagaaca gtatttggta tctgcgctct gctgaagcca gttaccttcg
       1381 gaaaaagagt tggtagctct tgatccggca aacaaaccac cgctggtagc ggtggttttt
       1441 ttgtttgcaa gcagcagatt acgcgcagaa aaaaaggatc tcaagaagat cctttgatct
       1501 tttctacggg gtctgacgct cagtggaacg aaaactcacg ttaagggatt ttggtcatga
       1561 gattatcaaa aaggatcttc acctagatcc ttttaaatta aaaatgaagt tttaaatcaa
       1621 tctaaagtat atatgagtaa acttggtctg acagttacca atgcttaatc agtgaggcac
       1681 ctatctcagc gatctgtcta tttcgttcat ccatagttgc ctgactcccc gtcgtgtaga
       1741 taactacgat acgggagggc ttaccatctg gccccagtgc tgcaatgata ccgcgagacc
       1801 cacgctcacc ggctccagat ttatcagcaa taaaccagcc agccggaagg gccgagcgca
       1861 gaagtggtcc tgcaacttta tccgcctcca tccagtctat taattgttgc cgggaagcta
       1921 gagtaagtag ttcgccagtt aatagtttgc gcaacgttgt tgccattgct acaggcatcg
       1981 tggtgtcacg ctcgtcgttt ggtatggctt cattcagctc cggttcccaa cgatcaaggc
       2041 gagttacatg atcccccatg ttgtgcaaaa aagcggttag ctccttcggt cctccgatcg
       2101 ttgtcagaag taagttggcc gcagtgttat cactcatggt tatggcagca ctgcataatt
       2161 ctcttactgt catgccatcc gtaagatgct tttctgtgac tggtgagtac tcaaccaagt
       2221 cattctgaga atagtgtatg cggcgaccga gttgctcttg cccggcgtca atacgggata
       2281 ataccgcgcc acatagcaga actttaaaag tgctcatcat tggaaaacgt tcttcggggc
       2341 gaaaactctc aaggatctta ccgctgttga gatccagttc gatgtaaccc actcgtgcac
       2401 ccaactgatc ttcagcatct tttactttca ccagcgtttc tgggtgagca aaaacaggaa
       2461 ggcaaaatgc cgcaaaaaag ggaataaggg cgacacggaa atgttgaata ctcatactct
       2521 tcctttttca atattattga agcatttatc agggttattg tctcatgagc ggatacatat
       2581 ttgaatgtat ttagaaaaat aaacaaatag gggttccgcg cacatttccc cgaaaagtgc
       2641 cacctgggaa attgtaagcg ttaatatttt gttaaaattc gcgttaaatt tttgttaaat
       2701 cagctcattt tttaaccaat aggccgaaat cggcaaaatc ccttataaat caaaagaata
       2761 gaccgagata gggttgagtg ttgttccagt ttggaacaag agtccactat taaagaacgt
       2821 ggactccaac gtcaaaggnn nnnnnnnnnn nnnnnnnnnn nnnnnnnnnn nnnnnnnnnn
       2881 nnnnnnntnn nnnnnnnnnn nnnnnnnnnn nnnnnnnnnn nnnnnnnnnn nnnnnnnnnn
       2941 nnnnnnnnnn nnnnnnnnnn nnnnnnnnnn nnnnnnnnng nnnnnnnnnn nnnnnnnnnn
       3001 nnnnnnnnnn nnnnnnnnnn nnnnnnnnnn nnnnnnnnnn nnnnnnnnnn nnnnnnnnnn
       3061 nnnnnnnnnn nnnnnnnnnn nnnnnnnnnn nnnnnnnnnn nnnncccatt cgccattcag
       3121 gctgcgcaac tgttgggaag ggcgatcggt gcgggcctct tcgctattac gccagctggc
       3181 gaaaggggga tgtgctgcaa ggcgattaag ttgggtaacg ccagggtttt cccagtcacg
       3241 acgttgtaaa acgacggcca gtgaattgta atacgactca ctatagggcg aattggagct
       3301 cggtattcac gacagcaggc tgaataataa aaaaattaga aactattatt taaccctaga
       3361 aagataatca tattgtgacg tacgttaaag ataatcatgc gtaaaattga cgcatgtgtt
       3421 ttatcggtct gtatatcgag gtttatttat taatttgaat agatattaag ttttattata
       3481 tttacactta catactaata ataaattcaa caaacaattt atttatgttt atttatttat
       3541 taaaaaaaaa caaaaactca aaatttcttc tataaagtaa caaaactttt aaacattctc
       3601 tcttttacaa aaataaactt attttgtact ttaaaaacag tcatgttgta ttataaaata
       3661 agtaattagc ttaacctata cataatagaa acaaattata cttattagtc agtcagaaac
       3721 aactttggca catatcaata ttatgctctc gttaatTAAc gtagcCCTCG TGAGGCTCCG
       3781 GTGCCCGTCA GTGGGCAGAG CGCACATCGC CCACAGTCCC CGAGAAGTTG GGGGGAGGGG
       3841 TCGGCAATTG AACCGGTGCC TAGAGAAGGT GGCGCGGGGT AAACTGGGAA AGTGATGTCG
       3901 TGTACTGGCT CCGCCTTTTT CCCGAGGGTG GGGGAGAACC GTATATAAGT GCAGTAGTCG
       3961 CCGTGAACGT TCTTTTTCGC AACGGGTTTG CCGCCAGAAC ACAGGTAAGT GCCGTGTGTG
       4021 GTTCCCGCGG GCCTGGCCTC TTTACGGGTT ATGGCCCTTG CGTGCCTTGA ATTACTTCCA
       4081 CCTGGCTGCA GTACGTGATT CTTGATCCCG AGCTTCGGGT TGGAAGTGGG TGGGAGAGTT
       4141 CGAGGCCTTG CGCTTAAGGA GCCCCTTCGC CTCGTGCTTG AGTTGAGGCC TGGCCTGGGC
       4201 GCTGGGGCCG CCGCGTGCGA ATCTGGTGGC ACCTTCGCGC CTGTCTCGCT GCTTTCGATA
       4261 AGTCTCTAGC CATTTAAAAT TTTTGATGAC CTGCTGCGAC GCTTTTTTTC TGGCAAGATA
       4321 GTCTTGTAAA TGCGGGCCAA GATCTGCACA CTGGTATTTC GGTTTTTGGG GCCGCGGGCG
       4381 GCGACGGGGC CCGTGCGTCC CAGCGCACAT GTTCGGCGAG GCGGGGCCTG CGAGCGCGGC
       4441 CACCGAGAAT CGGACGGGGG TAGTCTCAAG CTGGCCGGCC TGCTCTGGTG CCTGGCCTCG
       4501 CGCCGCCGTG TATCGCCCCG CCCTGGGCGG CAAGGCTGGC CCGGTCGGCA CCAGTTGCGT
       4561 GAGCGGAAAG ATGGCCGCTT CCCGGCCCTG CTGCAGGGAG CTCAAAATGG AGGACGCGGC
       4621 GCTCGGGAGA GCGGGCGGGT GAGTCACCCA CACAAAGGAA AAGGGCCTTT CCGTCCTCAG
       4681 CCGTCGCTTC ATGTGACTCC ACGGAGTACC GGGCGCCGTC CAGGCACCTC GATTAGTTCT
       4741 CGAGCTTTTG GAGTACGTCG TCTTTAGGTT GGGGGGAGGG GTTTTATGCG ATGGAGTTTC
       4801 CCCACACTGA GTGGGTGGAG ACTGAAGTTA GGCCAGCTTG GCACTTGATG TAATTCTCCT
       4861 TGGAATTTGC CCTTTTTGAG TTTGGATCTT GGTTCATTCT CAAGCCTCAG ACAGTGGTTC
       4921 AAAGTTTTTT TCTTCCATTT CAGGTGTCGT GAGGAATTAG CTTGGTACTA ATACGACTCA
       4981 CTATAGGGAG ACCCAAGCTG GCTAGGTAAG CTTGGTACCG AGCTCGGATC CACTAGTCCA
       5041 GTGTGAGGAG GAGTGGCACC atggacgaaa aaaccaccgg ttggcgtggt ggtcacgttg
       5101 ttgaaggtct ggctggtgaa ctggaacagc tgcgtgctcg tctggaacac cacccgcagg
       5161 gtcagcgtga acccagcGGC AGCACAAGTT TGTACAAAAA AGCAGGCTTC GAAGGAGATA
       5221 GAACCatgtc tgaccaggag gcaaaacctt caactgagga cttgggggat aagaaggaag
       5281 gtgaatatat taaactcaaa gtcattggac aggatagcag tgagattcac ttcaaagtga
       5341 aaatgacaac acatctcaag aaactcaaag aatcatactg tcaaagacag ggtgttccaa
       5401 tgaattcact caggtttctc tttgagggtc agagaattgc tgataatcat actccaaaag
       5461 aactgggaat ggaggaagaa gatgtgattg aagtttatca ggaacaaacg gggggtcatt
       5521 caacagttta gAACCCAGCT TTCTTGTACA AAGTGGTTGA TATCCAGCAC AGTGGCGGCC
       5581 GCTCGAGTCC CCCTCTCCCT CCCCCCCCCC TAACGTTACT GGCCGAAGCC GCTTGGAATA
       5641 AGGCCGGTGT GCGTTTGTCT ATATGTTATT TTCCACCATA TTGCCGTCTT TTGGCAATGT
       5701 GAGGGCCCGG AAACCTGGCC CTGTCTTCTT GACGAGCATT CCTAGGGGTC TTTCCCCTCT
       5761 CGCCAAAGGA ATGCAAGGTC TGTTGAATGT CGTGAAGGAA GCAGTTCCTC TGGAAGCTTC
       5821 TTGAAGACAA ACAACGTCTG TAGCGACCCT TTGCAGGCAG CGGAACCCCC CACCTGGCGA
       5881 CAGGTGCCTC TGCGGCCAAA AGCCACGTGT ATAAGATACA CCTGCAAAGG CGGCACAACC
       5941 CCAGTGCCAC GTTGTGAGTT GGATAGTTGT GGAAAGAGTC AAATGGCTCT CCTCAAGCGT
       6001 ATTCAACAAG GGGCTGAAGG ATGCCCAGAA GGTACCCCAT TGTATGGGAT CTGATCTGGG
       6061 GCCTCGGTGC ACATGCTTTA CATGTGTTTA GTCGAGGTTA AAAAACGTCT AGGCCCCCCG
       6121 AACCACGGGG ACGTGGTTTT CCTTTGAAAA ACACGATCGT TAAAACCATG GTGAGCAAGG
       6181 GCGAGGAGCT GTTCACCGGG GTGGTGCCCA TCCTGGTCGA GCTGGACGGC GACGTAAACG
       6241 GCCACAAGTT CAGCGTGTCC GGCGAGGGCG AGGGCGATGC CACCTACGGC AAGCTGACCC
       6301 TGAAGTTCAT CTGCACCACC GGCAAGCTGC CCGTGCCCTG GCCCACCCTC GTGACCACCT
       6361 TCACCTACGG CGTGCAGTGC TTCGCCCGCT ACCCCGACCA CATGAAGCAG CACGACTTCT
       6421 TCAAGTCCGC CATGCCCGAA GGCTACGTCC AGGAGCGCAC CATCTTCTTC AAGGACGACG
       6481 GCAACTACAA GACCCGCGCC GAGGTGAAGT TCGAGGGCGA CACCCTGGTG AACCGCATCG
       6541 AGCTGAAGGG CATCGACTTC AAGGAGGACG GCAACATCCT GGGGCACAAG CTGGAGTACA
       6601 ACTACAACAG CCACAAGGTC TATATCACCG CCGACAAGCA GAAGAACGGC ATCAAGGTGA
       6661 ACTTCAAGAC CCGCCACAAC ATCGAGGACG GCAGCGTGCA GCTCGCCGAC CACTACCAGC
       6721 AGAACACCCC CATCGGCGAC GGCCCCGTGC TGCTGCCCGA CAACCACTAC CTGAGCACCC
       6781 AGTCCGCCCT GAGCAAAGAC CCCAACGAGA AGCGCGATCA CATGGTCCTG CTGGAGTTCG
       6841 TGACCGCCGC CGGGATCACT CTCGGCATGG ACGAGCTGTA CAAGTAAATT CTACGCGTAC
       6901 CGGTTAGTAA TGATCGACAA TCAACCTCTG GATTACAAAA TTTGTGAAAG ATTGACTGGT
       6961 ATTCTTAACT ATGTTGCTCC TTTTACGCTA TGTGGATACG CTGCTTTAAT GCCTTTGTAT
       7021 CATGCTATTG CTTCCCGTAT GGCTTTCATT TTCTCCTCCT TGTATAAATC CTGGTTGCTG
       7081 TCTCTTTATG AGGAGTTGTG GCCCGTTGTC AGGCAACGTG GCGTGGTGTG CACTGTGTTT
       7141 GCTGACGCAA CCCCCACTGG TTGGGGCATT GCCACCACCT GTCAGCTCCT TTCCGGGACT
       7201 TTCGCTTTCC CCCTCCCTAT TGCCACGGCG GAACTCATCG CCGCCTGCCT TGCCCGCTGC
       7261 TGGACAGGGG CTCGGCTGTT GGGCACTGAC AATTCCGTGG TGTTGTCGGG GAAGCTGACG
       7321 TCCTTTCCAT GGCTGCTCGC CTGTGTTGCC ACCTGGATTC TGCGCGGGAC GTCCTTCTGC
       7381 TACGTCCCTT CGGCCCTCAA TCCAGCGGAC CTTCCTTCCC GCGGCCTGCT GCCGGCTCTG
       7441 CGGCCTCTTC CGCGTCTTCG CCTTCGCCCT CAGACGAGTC GGATCTCCCT TTGGGCCGCC
       7501 TCCCCGCCTG GCGATGGTAC CGGTGTGGAA AGTCCCCAGG CTCCCCAGCA GGCAGAAGTA
       7561 TGCAAAGCAT GCATCTCAAT TAGTCAGCAA CCAGGTGTGG AAAGTCCCCA GGCTCCCCAG
       7621 CAGGCAGAAG TATGCAAAGC ATGCATCTCA ATTAGTCAGC AACCATAGTC CCGCCCCTAA
       7681 CTCCGCCCAT CCCGCCCCTA ACTCCGCCCA GTTCCGCCCA TTCTCCGCCC CATGGCTGAC
       7741 TAATTTTTTT TATTTATGCA GAGGCCGAGG CCGCCTCTGC CTCTGAGCTA TTCCAGAAGT
       7801 AGTGAGGAGG CTTTTTTGGA GGCCTAGGCT TTTGCAAAAA GCTCCCGGGA GCTTGTATAT
       7861 CCATTTTCGG ATCTGATCAG CACGTGTTGA CAATTAATCA TCGGCATAGT ATATCGGCAT
       7921 AGTATAATAC GACAAGGTGA GGAACTAAAC CATGGCCAAG CCTTTGTCTC AAGAAGAATC
       7981 CACCCTCATT GAAAGAGCAA CGGCTACAAT CAACAGCATC CCCATCTCTG AAGACTACAG
       8041 CGTCGCCAGC GCAGCTCTCT CTAGCGACGG CCGCATCTTC ACTGGTGTCA ATGTATATCA
       8101 TTTTACTGGG GGACCTTGTG CAGAACTCGT GGTGCTGGGC ACTGCTGCTG CTGCGGCAGC
       8161 TGGCAACCTG ACTTGTATCG TCGCGATCGG AAATGAGAAC AGGGGCATCT TGAGCCCCTG
       8221 CGGACGGTGC CGACAGGTGC TTCTCGATCT GCATCCTGGG ATCAAAGCCA TAGTGAAGGA
       8281 CAGTGATGGA CAGCCGACGG CAGTTGGGAT TCGTGAATTG CTGCCCTCTG GTTATGTGTG
       8341 GGAGGGCTAA GCACAATTCG AGCTCGGTAC CTTTAAGACC AATGACTTAC AAGGCAGCTG
       8401 TAGATCTTAG CCACTTTTTA AAAGAAAAGG GGGGACTGGA AGGGCTAATT CACTCCCAAC
       8461 GAAGACAAGA TCTGCTTTTT GCTTGTACTG GGTCTCTCTG GTTAGACCAG ATCTGAGCCT
       8521 GGGAGCTCTC TGGCTAACTA GGGAACCCAC TGCTTAAGCC TCAATAAAGC TTGCCTTGAG
       8581 TGCTTCAAGT AGTGTGTGCC CGTCTGTTGT GTGACTCTGG TAACTAGAGA TCCCTCAGAC
       8641 CCTTTTAGTC AGTGTGGAAA ATCTCTAGCA GTAGTAGTTC ATGTCATCTT ATTATTCAGT
       8701 ATTTATAACT TGCAAAGAAA TGAATATCAG AGAGTGAGAG GAACTTGTTT ATTGCAGCTT
       8761 ATAATGGTTA CAAATAAAGC AATAGCATCA CAAATTTCAC AAATAAAGCA TTTTTTTCAC
       8821 TGCATTCTAG TTGTGGTTTG TCCAAACTCA TCAATGTATC TTATCATGTC TGGCTCTAGC
       8881 TATCCCGCCC CTAACTCCGC CCATCCCGCC CCTAACTCCG CCCAGTTCCG CCCATTCTCC
       8941 GCCCCATGGC TGACTAATTT TTTTTATTTA TGCAGAGGCC GAGGCCGCCT CGGCCTCTGA
       9001 GCTATTCCAG AAGTAGTGAG GAGGCTTTTT TGGAGGCCTA GGGACGTACC CAATTCGCCC
       9061 TATAGTGAGT CGTATTACGC GCGCTCACTG GCCGTCGTTT TACAACGTCG TGACTGGGAA
       9121 AACCCTGGCG TTACCCAACT TAATCGCCTT GCAGCACATC CCCCTTTCGC CAGCTGGCGT
       9181 AATAGCGAAG AGGCCCGCAC CGATCGCCCT TCCCAACAGT TGCGCAGCCT GAATGGCGAA
       9241 TGGGNNNNNN NNNNNNNNNN NNNNNNNNNN NNNNNNNNNN NNNNNNNNNN NNNNNNNNNN
       9301 NNNNNNNNNN NNNNNNNNNN NNNNNNNNNN NNNNNNNNNN NNNNNNNNNN NNNNNNNNNN
       9361 NNNNNNNNCN NNNNNNNNNN NNNNNNNNNN NNNNNNNNNN NNNNNNNNNN NNNNNNNNNN
       9421 NNNNNNNNNN NNNNNNNNNN NNNNNNNNNN NNNNNNNNNN ANNNNNNNNN NNNNNNNNNN
       9481 NNNNNNNNNN NNNNNNNNNN NNNNNNNNNN CCTTTGACGT TGGAGTCCAC GTTCTTTAAT
       9541 AGTGGACTCT TGTTCCAAAC TGGAACAACA CTCAACCCTA TCTCGGTCTA TTCTTTTGAT
       9601 TTATAAGGGA TTTTGCCGAT TTCGGCCTAT TGGTTAAAAA ATGAGCTGAT TTAACAAAAA
       9661 TTTAACGCGA ATTTTAACAA AATATTAACG CTTACAATTT AGGTGGCACT TTTCGGGGAA
       9721 ATGTGCGCGG AACCCCTATT TGTTTATTTT TCTAAATACA TTCAAATATG TATCCGCTCA
       9781 TGAGACAATA ACCCTGATAA ATGCTTCAAT AATATTGAAA AAGGAAGAGT ATGAGTATTC
       9841 AACATTTCCG TGTCGCCCTT ATTCCCTTTT TTGCGGCATT TTGCCTTCCT GTTTTTGCTC
       9901 ACCCAGAAAC GCTGGTGAAA GTAAAAGATG CTGAAGATCA GTTGGGTGCA CGAGTGGGTT
       9961 ACATCGAACT GGATCTCAAC AGCGGTAAGA TCCTTGAGAG TTTTCGCCCC GAAGAACGTT
      10021 TTCCAATGAT GAGCACTTTT AAAGTTCTGC TATGTGGCGC GGTATTATCC CGTATTGACG
      10081 CCGGGCAAGA GCAACTCGGT CGCCGCATAC ACTATTCTCA GAATGACTTG GTTGAGTACT
      10141 CACCAGTCAC AGAAAAGCAT CTTACGGATG GCATGACAGT AAGAGAATTA TGCAGTGCTG
      10201 CCATAACCAT GAGTGATAAC ACTGCGGCCA ACTTACTTCT GACAACGATC GGAGGACCGA
      10261 AGGAGCTAAC CGCTTTTTTG CACAACATGG GGGATCATGT AACTCGCCTT GATCGTTGGG
      10321 AACCGGAGCT GAATGAAGCC ATACCAAACG ACGAGCGTGA CACCACGATG CCTGTAGCAA
      10381 TGGCAACAAC GTTGCGCAAA CTATTAACTG GCGAACTACT TACTCTAGCT TCCCGGCAAC
      10441 AATTAATAGA CTGGATGGAG GCGGATAAAG TTGCAGGACC ACTTCTGCGC TCGGCCCTTC
      10501 CGGCTGGCTG GTTTATTGCT GATAAATCTG GAGCCGGTGA GCGTGGGTCT CGCGGTATCA
      10561 TTGCAGCACT GGGGCCAGAT GGTAAGCCCT CCCGTATCGT AGTTATCTAC ACGACGGGGA
      10621 GTCAGGCAAC TATGGATGAA CGAAATAGAC AGATCGCTGA GATAGGTGCC TCACTGATTA
      10681 AGCATTGGTA ACTGTCAGAC CAAGTTTACT CATATATACT TTAGATTGAT TTAAAACTTC
      10741 ATTTTTAATT TAAAAGGATC TAGGTGAAGA TCCTTTTTGA TAATCTCATG ACCAAAATCC
      10801 CTTAACGTGA GTTTTCGTTC CACTGAGCGT CAGACCCCGT AGAAAAGATC AAAGGATCTT
      10861 CTTGAGATCC TTTTTTTCTG CGCGTAATCT GCTGCTTGCA AACAAAAAAA CCACCGCTAC
      10921 CAGCGGTGGT TTGTTTGCCG GATCAAGAGC TACCAACTCT TTTTCCGAAG GTAACTGGCT
      10981 TCAGCAGAGC GCAGATACCA AATACTGTTC TTCTAGTGTA GCCGTAGTTA GGCCACCACT
      11041 TCAAGAACTC TGTAGCACCG CCTACATACC TCGCTCTGCT AATCCTGTTA CCAGTGGCTG
      11101 CTGCCAGTGG CGATAAGTCG TGTCTTACCG GGTTGGACTC AAGACGATAG TTACCGGATA
      11161 AGGCGCAGCG GTCGGGCTGA ACGGGGGGTT CGTGCACACA GCCCAGCTTG GAGCGAACGA
      11221 CCTACACCGA ACTGAGATAC CTACAGCGTG AGCTATGAGA AAGCGCCACG CTTCCCGAAG
      11281 GGAGAAAGGC GGACAGGTAT CCGGTAAGCG GCAGGGTCGG AACAGGAGAG CGCACGAGGG
      11341 AGCTTCCAGG GGGAAACGCC TGGTATCTTT ATAGTCCTGT CGGGTTTCGC CACCTCTGAC
      11401 TTGAGCGTCG ATTTTTGTGA TGCTCGTCAG GGGGGCGGAG CCTATGGAAA AACGCCAGCA
      11461 ACGCGGCCTT TTTACGGTTC CTGGCCTTTT GCTGGCCTTT TGCTCACATG TTCTTTCCTG
      11521 CGTTATCCCC TGATTCTGTG GATAACCGTA TTACCGCCTT TGAGTGAGCT GATACCGCTC
      11581 GCCGCAGCCG AACGACCGAG CGCAGCGAGT CAGTGAGCGA GGAAGCGGAA GAGCGCCCAA
      11641 TACGCAAACC GCCTCTCCCC GCGCGTTGGC CGATTCATTA ATGCAGCTGG CACGACAGGT
      11701 TTCCCGACTG GAAAGCGGGC AGTGAGCGCA ACGCAATTAA TGTGAGTTAG CTCACTCATT
      11761 AGGCACCCCA GGCTTTACAC TTTATGCTTC CGGCTCGTAT GTTGTGTGGA ATTGTGAGCG
      11821 GATAACAATT TCACACAGGA AACAGCTATG ACCATGATTA CGCCAAGCGC GCAATTAACC
      11881 CTCACTAAAG GGAACAAAAG CTGGAGCTGC AAGCTT
//
