# Supplementary material for: SUMOylation is not a prerequisite for HSF1’s role in stress protection and transactivation
Source: Sci Rep. 2025 Jul 5;15:24077. doi: 10.1038/s41598-025-08735-3 (PMC12228814; doi:10.1038/s41598-025-08735-3)
Supplement: Supplementary file 8 — Supplementary Material 8 [file 41598_2025_8735_MOESM8_ESM.txt]

LOCUS       Sequence	3456 bp 	DNA	SYN
DEFINITION  Sequence
ACCESSION   
KEYWORDS    
SOURCE      
  ORGANISM  other sequences; artificial sequences; vectors.
FEATURES             Location/Qualifiers
     repeat_region   272..306
                     /label=piggyBac left (5') inverted repeat
                     /note="piggyBac transposon-specific inverted terminal
                     repeat sequence (ITR)"
     promoter        complement(455..473)
                     /label=T3 promoter
                     /note="promoter for bacteriophage T3 RNA polymerase"
     primer_bind     complement(494..510)
                     /label=M13 rev
                     /note="common sequencing primer, one of multiple similar
                     variants"
     primer_bind     complement(494..510)
                     /label=M13 Reverse
                     /note="In lacZ gene. Also called M13-rev"
     misc_feature    1..3756
                     /note="PB-TET"
                     /dnas_title="CAGGAAACAGCTATGAC"
                     /primer=CAGGAAACAGCTATGAC
                     /note="M13-R"
                     /set=Set 1
                     /dnas_title="CACACAGGAAACAGCTATGACCAT"
                     /primer=CACACAGGAAACAGCTATGACCAT
                     /note="M13_R"
                     /set=Set 1
                     /dnas_title="GCGACGCGCGCTAAAGAATGG"
                     /primer=GCGACGCGCGCTAAAGAATGG
                     /note="PB-F"
                     /set=Set 1
                     /dnas_title="CCAGGAAACAGCTATGACCAT"
                     /primer=CCAGGAAACAGCTATGACCAT
                     /note="M13-R-Petr"
                     /set=Set 1
     primer_bind     complement(507..529)
                     /label=M13/pUC Reverse
                     /note="In lacZ gene"
     protein_bind    518..534
                     /label=lac operator
                     /bound_moiety="lac repressor encoded by lacI"
                     /note="The lac repressor binds to the lac operator to
                     inhibit transcription in E. coli. This inhibition can be
                     relieved by adding lactose or
                     isopropyl-beta-D-thiogalactopyranoside (IPTG)."
     promoter        complement(542..572)
                     /label=lac promoter
                     /note="promoter for the E. coli lac operon"
     protein_bind    587..608
                     /label=CAP binding site
                     /bound_moiety="E. coli catabolite activator protein"
                     /note="CAP binding activates transcription in the
                     presence of cAMP."
     primer_bind     complement(725..742)
                     /label=L4440
                     /note="L4440 vector, forward primer"
     rep_origin      complement(896..1484)
                     /direction=ColE1/pMB1/pBR322/pUC origin
                     /label=ori
                     /note="high-copy-number ColE1/pMB1/pBR322/pUC origin of
                     replication"
     primer_bind     complement(976..995)
                     /label=pBR322ori-F
                     /note="pBR322 origin, forward primer"
     CDS             complement(1655..2515)
                     /dnas_title="Amp"
                     /codon_start=1
                     /gene="bla"
                     /product="beta-lactamase"
                     /label=AmpR
                     /note="confers resistance to ampicillin, carbenicillin,
                     and related antibiotics"
                     /translation="MSIQHFRVALIPFFAAFCLPVFAHPETLVKVKDAEDQLGARVGY
                     IELDLNSGKILESFRPEERFPMMSTFKVLLCGAVLSRIDAGQEQLGRRIHYSQNDLVE
                     YSPVTEKHLTDGMTVRELCSAAITMSDNTAANLLLTTIGGPKELTAFLHNMGDHVTRL
                     DRWEPELNEAIPNDERDTTMPVAMATTLRKLLTGELLTLASRQQLIDWMEADKVAGPL
                     LRSALPAGWFIADKSGAGERGSRGIIAALGPDGKPSRIVVIYTTGSQATMDERNRQIA
                     EIGASLIKHW"
                     /dnas_title="GGGGACCACTTTGTACAAGAAAGCTGGGTGTGTCACGCTCGTCGT
                     TTGGTATG"
                     /primer=GGGGACCACTTTGTACAAGAAAGCTGGGTGTGTCACGCTCGTCGTTTGGT
                     ATG
                     /note="AttB2-SBP-Lib-R"
                     /set=Set 1
                     /dnas_title="TGGCCCCAGTGCTGCAATGATAC"
                     /primer=TGGCCCCAGTGCTGCAATGATAC
                     /note="Biotin-Amp-R"
                     /set=Set 1
                     /dnas_title="GTGACTGGAGTTCAGACGTGTGCTCTTCCGATCTGTGTCACGCTC
                     GTCGTTTGGTATG"
                     /primer=GTGACTGGAGTTCAGACGTGTGCTCTTCCGATCTGTGTCACGCTCGTCGT
                     TTGGTATG
                     /note="Read2-Amp-R"
                     /set=Set 1
     primer_bind     2278..2297
                     /label=Amp-R
                     /note="Ampicillin resistance gene, reverse primer"
                     /dnas_title="TTGGGAACCGGAGCTGAATGAA"
                     /primer=TTGGGAACCGGAGCTGAATGAA
                     /note="Amp_F"
                     /set=Set 1
                     /dnas_title="ATCATTGGAAAACGTTCTTC"
                     /primer=ATCATTGGAAAACGTTCTTC
                     /note="BGLII_MUT_VAL_F"
                     /set=Set 1
     promoter        complement(2516..2620)
                     /dnas_title="bla"
                     /gene="bla"
                     /label=AmpR promoter
     rep_origin      complement(2649..3104)
                     /direction=f1 bacteriophage origin of replication
                     /label=f1 ori
                     /note="f1 bacteriophage origin of replication; arrow
                     indicates direction of (+) strand synthesis"
     primer_bind     complement(2786..2807)
                     /label=F1ori-F
                     /note="F1 origin, forward primer"
     primer_bind     2998..3017
                     /label=F1ori-R
                     /note="F1 origin, reverse primer"
     primer_bind     3245..3262
                     /label=M13 Forward
                     /note="In lacZ gene. Also called M13-F20 or M13 (-21)
                     Forward"
     primer_bind     3246..3262
                     /label=M13 fwd
                     /note="common sequencing primer, one of multiple similar
                     variants"
     primer_bind     3269..3288
                     /label=T7
                     /note="T7 promoter, forward primer"
     promoter        3269..3287
                     /label=T7 promoter
                     /note="promoter for bacteriophage T7 RNA polymerase"
     repeat_region   3354..3416
                     /label=piggyBac right (3') inverted repeat
                     /note="piggyBac transposon-specific inverted terminal
                     repeat sequence (ITR)"
                     /dnas_title="GTAAAACGACGGCCAG"
                     /primer=GTAAAACGACGGCCAG
                     /note="M13-F (-20)"
                     /set=Set 1
                     /dnas_title="CGAGCTCGAATTCACTGGCC"
                     /primer=CGAGCTCGAATTCACTGGCC
                     /note="comp-20"
                     /set=Set 1
                     /dnas_title="CGAGCTCGAATTCACTGGCC"
                     /primer=CGAGCTCGAATTCACTGGCC
                     /note="comp-20-bio"
                     /set=Set 1
                     /dnas_title="GGGAACCGGCAGCATGGGCGCCGTCGTTTTACAACGTCGTGA"
                     /primer=GGGAACCGGCAGCATGGGCGCCGTCGTTTTACAACGTCGTGA
                     /note="HSPA1A-pr-Lacz-F"
                     /set=Set 1
                     /dnas_title="GGGGAATTCACTGGCCGTCGTTTTACAA"
                     /primer=GGGGAATTCACTGGCCGTCGTTTTACAA
                     /note="Phage-EcoRI-F"
                     /set=Set 1
                     /dnas_title="GTAAAACGACGGCCAGT"
                     /primer=GTAAAACGACGGCCAGT
                     /note="M13_F"
                     /set=Set 1
                     /dnas_title="TAATACGACTCACTATAGGG"
                     /primer=TAATACGACTCACTATAGGG
                     /note="T7"
                     /set=Set 1
                     /dnas_title="GATGTTTTCCCAGTCACGA"
                     /primer=GATGTTTTCCCAGTCACGA
                     /note="M13-F-Petr"
                     /set=Set 1
     misc_feature    3757..7493
                     /note="FP"
     misc_feature    3769..4952
                     /note="EF-1Alpha promoter"
     misc_feature    3942..3948
                     /note="TATA box"
     misc_feature    3970..3976
                     /note="INR"
     misc_feature    3972..3972
                     /note="+1"
     misc_feature    3972..4004
                     /note="Exon1"
     misc_feature    3998..4012
                     /note="Donor"
                     /dnas_title="CGACATCACTTTCCCAGTTTACCCCGCGCCACCTTCTCTA"
                     /primer=CGACATCACTTTCCCAGTTTACCCCGCGCCACCTTCTCTA
                     /note="1stPCR-sgRNA-V2-F"
                     /set=Set 1
                     /dnas_title="CGACATCACTTTCCCAGTTTACCCCGCGCCACCTTCTCTA"
                     /primer=CGACATCACTTTCCCAGTTTACCCCGCGCCACCTTCTCTA
                     /note="1stPCR-sgRNA-V2-R"
                     /set=Set 1
                     /dnas_title="GGGGTTAATTAACGTAGCCCTCGTGAGGCTCCGGTGCCCGTC"
                     /primer=GGGGTTAATTAACGTAGCCCTCGTGAGGCTCCGGTGCCCGTC
                     /note="PacI-NheI-EF1-F"
                     /set=Set 1
     misc_feature    4005..4943
                     /note="Intron"
     misc_feature    4020..4024
                     /note="DPE (?)"
                     /dnas_title="GAAGGAGATAGAACCATGCCGGAGGCCCCGCCTC"
                     /primer=GAAGGAGATAGAACCATGCCGGAGGCCCCGCCTC
                     /note="COMT-MB(CDS)-rbs-F"
                     /set=Set 1
                     /dnas_title="GGCTCTGAGAACCTGTACTTCCAGAGCATGCCGGAGGCCCCGCCT
                     C"
                     /primer=GGCTCTGAGAACCTGTACTTCCAGAGCATGCCGGAGGCCCCGCCTC
                     /note="COMT-MB(CDS)-TEV-F"
                     /set=Set 1
                     /dnas_title="GGGAACCACACACGGCACTTAC"
                     /primer=GGGAACCACACACGGCACTTAC
                     /note="EF1-intron-R"
                     /set=Set 1
     misc_feature    4969..4988
                     /note="T7"
     misc_feature    4923..4963
                     /note="Acceptor"
     misc_feature    4944..5032
                     /note="Exon2"
                     /dnas_title="AGGTGTCGTGAGGAATTAGC"
                     /primer=AGGTGTCGTGAGGAATTAGC
                     /note="FAM-T7-SBP-F"
                     /set=Set 1
                     /dnas_title="GAAGGAGATAGAACCATGACCGAGCGCCGCGT"
                     /primer=GAAGGAGATAGAACCATGACCGAGCGCCGCGT
                     /note="HSPB1-RBS-F"
                     /set=Set 1
                     /dnas_title="GGCTCTGAGAACCTGTACTTCCAGAGCATGACCGAGCGCCGCGT"
                     /primer=GGCTCTGAGAACCTGTACTTCCAGAGCATGACCGAGCGCCGCGT
                     /note="HSPB1-TEV-F"
                     /set=Set 1
                     /dnas_title="TAATACGACTCACTATAGGG"
                     /primer=TAATACGACTCACTATAGGG
                     /note="T7"
                     /set=Set 1
                     /dnas_title="CCTTGGAATTTGCCCTTTTTG"
                     /primer=CCTTGGAATTTGCCCTTTTTG
                     /note="EF1-intron-F"
                     /set=Set 1
                     /dnas_title="GGGACTAGTCCAGTGTGAGGAGGAGTGGCACCATGGTGAGCAAGG
                     GCGAGGAG"
                     /primer=GGGACTAGTCCAGTGTGAGGAGGAGTGGCACCATGGTGAGCAAGGGCGAG
                     GAG
                     /note="SpeI-GFP-F"
                     /set=Set 1
                     /dnas_title="GGCTCTGAGAACCTGTACTTCCAGAGCATGGTGAGCAAGGGCGAG
                     GA"
                     /primer=GGCTCTGAGAACCTGTACTTCCAGAGCATGGTGAGCAAGGGCGAGGA
                     /note="TEV-FP-GW-F"
                     /set=Set 1
                     /dnas_title="GATCCACTAGTCCAGTGTGAGGAGGAGTGGCACC"
                     /primer=GATCCACTAGTCCAGTGTGAGGAGGAGTGGCACC
                     /note="RBS-EFI-F"
                     /set=Set 1
                     /dnas_title="GGTGCCACTCCTCCTCACACTGGACTAGTGGATC"
                     /primer=GGTGCCACTCCTCCTCACACTGGACTAGTGGATC
                     /note="RBS-EFI-R"
                     /set=Set 1
     enhancer        6896..7493
                     /note="WPRE"
                     /dnas_title="CAAGTAATCTCGAGAATCAACCTCTGGATTACAAAATTTGTG"
                     /primer=CAAGTAATCTCGAGAATCAACCTCTGGATTACAAAATTTGTG
                     /note="Cherry-XhoI-WPRE-F"
                     /set=Set 1
                     /dnas_title="CCAGAGGTTGATTGTCGATC"
                     /primer=CCAGAGGTTGATTGTCGATC
                     /note="pLenti za MluI R"
                     /set=Set 1
                     /dnas_title="TTGGGCACTGACAATTCCGT"
                     /primer=TTGGGCACTGACAATTCCGT
                     /note="WPRE-F"
                     /set=Set 1
                     /dnas_title="CAAAGGGAGATCCGACTCGT"
                     /primer=CAAAGGGAGATCCGACTCGT
                     /note="WPRE-R"
                     /set=Set 1
     RBS             5046..5051
                     /note="RBS"
     CDS             5061..5174
                     /dnas_title="SBP tag"
                     /vntifkey=SBP
                     /label=SBP tag
     primer_bind     5046..5083
                     /note="RBS-SBP primer F"
     primer_bind     complement(5158..5191)
                     /note="SBP-Att-R"
     primer_bind     5178..5191
                     /note="AttR1-F"
     CDS             5226..5513
                     /dnas_title="SUMO2"
                     /gene="SUMO2"
                     /gene_synonym=HSMT3; Smt3A; SMT3B; SMT3H2; SUMO3
                     /note="isoform a precursor is encoded by transcript
                     variant 1; sentrin 2; SMT3 suppressor of mif two 3
                     homolog 2; SMT3 homolog 2; ubiquitin-like protein SMT3B;
                     ubiquitin-like protein SMT3A"
                     /codon_start=1
                     /product="small ubiquitin-related modifier 2 isoform a
                     precursor"
                     /protein_id="NP_008868.3"
                     /db_xref="CCDS:CCDS45774.1"
                     /db_xref="GeneID:6613"
                     /db_xref="HGNC:HGNC:11125"
                     /db_xref="MIM:603042"
                     /translation="MADEKPKEGVKTENNDHINLKVAGQDGSVVQFKIKRHTPLSKLM
                     KAYCERQGLSMRQIRFRFDGQPINETDTPAQLEMEDEDTIDVFQQQTGGVY"
     mat_peptide     5226..5504
                     /dnas_title="SUMO2"
                     /gene="SUMO2"
                     /gene_synonym=HSMT3; Smt3A; SMT3B; SMT3H2; SUMO3
                     /product="small ubiquitin-related modifier 2 isoform a"
     misc_feature    5256..5258
                     /dnas_title="SUMO2"
                     /gene="SUMO2"
                     /gene_synonym=HSMT3; Smt3A; SMT3B; SMT3H2; SUMO3
                     /experiment=experimental evidence, no additional details
                     recorded
                     /note="N6-acetyllysine, alternate.
                     {ECO:0000244|PubMed:19608861}; propagated from
                     UniProtKB/Swiss-Prot (P61956.3); acetylation site"
     exon            5247..5378
                     /dnas_title="SUMO2"
                     /gene="SUMO2"
                     /gene_synonym=HSMT3; Smt3A; SMT3B; SMT3H2; SUMO3
                     /inference=alignment:Splign:1.39.8
     exon            5379..5450
                     /dnas_title="SUMO2"
                     /gene="SUMO2"
                     /gene_synonym=HSMT3; Smt3A; SMT3B; SMT3H2; SUMO3
                     /inference=alignment:Splign:1.39.8
                     /dnas_title="TCAGTAGACACCTCCCGTCTG"
                     /pair
                     /primer=TCAGTAGACACCTCCCGTCTG
                     /current=0
                     /dnas_title="GTAGACACCTCCCGTCTGCTG"
                     /pair
                     /primer=GTAGACACCTCCCGTCTGCTG
                     /current=1
     exon            5226..5246
                     /dnas_title="SUMO2"
                     /gene="SUMO2"
                     /gene_synonym=HSMT3; Smt3A; SMT3B; SMT3H2; SUMO3
                     /inference=alignment:Splign:1.39.8
     STS             5397..5513
                     /dnas_title="SUMO2"
                     /gene="SUMO2"
                     /gene_synonym=HSMT3; Smt3A; SMT3B; SMT3H2; SUMO3
                     /standard_name="RH47248"
                     /db_xref="UniSTS:85678"
     exon            5451..5513
                     /dnas_title="SUMO2"
                     /gene="SUMO2"
                     /gene_synonym=HSMT3; Smt3A; SMT3B; SMT3H2; SUMO3
                     /inference=alignment:Splign:1.39.8
     misc_feature    complement(5192..5208)
                     /label=attL1
     misc_feature    5571..6141
                     /note="IRES"
     misc_feature    5515..5527
                     /label=attL2
                     /translation="TQLSCTKLAL.ESIAYQFVATNRSLSVKIKSLF"
     CDS             6150..6869
                     /note="EGFP"
                     /translation="MVSKGEELFTGVVPILVELDGDVNGHKFSVSGEGEGDATYGKLT
                     LKFICTTGKLPVPWPTLVTTFTYGVQCFARYPDHMKQHDFFKSAMPEGYVQERTIFFK
                     DDGNYKTRAEVKFEGDTLVNRIELKGIDFKEDGNILGHKLEYNYNSHKVYITADKQKN
                     GIKVNFKTRHNIEDGSVQLADHYQQNTPIGDGPVLLPDNHYLSTQSALSKDPNEKRDH
                     MVLLEFVTAAGITLGMDELYK"
     primer_bind     6118..6166
                     /note="IRES-EGFP-F"
     primer_bind     complement(6118..6166)
                     /note="IRES-EGFP-R"
     primer_bind     complement(6848..6880)
                     /note="EGFP-MluI-R"
     promoter        7504..7812
                     /note="SV40 promoter"
     promoter        7867..7933
                     /note="EM7 promoter"
     gene            7934..8332
                     /note="Blasticidin resistance gene"
     LTR             8418..8652
                     /note="deltaU3-3' LTR"
     LTR             8418..8471
                     /note="delta U3"
     LTR             8472..8652
                     /note="3'LTR"
     polyA_signal    8724..8855
                     /note="SV40 polyadenylation signal"
     promoter        9714..9812
                     /note="bla promoter"
     gene            9813..10673
                     /note="Ampicillin (bla) resistance gene"
     rep_origin      10818..11491
                     /note="pUC origin"
BASE COUNT     2921 a   3008 c   3009 g   2960 t
ORIGIN      
          1 atctataaca agaaaatata tatataataa gttatcacgt aagtagaaca tgaaataaca
         61 atataattat cgtatgagtt aaatcttaaa agtcacgtaa aagataatca tgcgtcattt
        121 tgactcacgc ggtcgttata gttcaaaatc agtgacactt accgcattga caagcacgcc
        181 tcacgggagc tccaagcggc gactgagatg tcctaaatgc acagcgacgg attcgcgcta
        241 tttagaaaga gagagcaata tttcaagaat gcatgcgtca attttacgca gactatcttt
        301 ctagggttaa aaaagatttg cgctttactc gacctaaact ttaaacacgt catagaatct
        361 tcgtttgaca aaaaccacat tgtggccaag ctgtgtgacg cgacgcgcgc taaagaatgg
        421 caaaccaagt cgcgcgaggt accagctttt gttcccttta gtgagggtta atttcgagct
        481 tggcgtaatc atggtcatag ctgtttcctg tgtgaaattg ttatccgctc acaattccac
        541 acaacatacg agccggaagc ataaagtgta aagcctgggg tgcctaatga gtgagctaac
        601 tcacattaat tgcgttgcgc tcactgcccg ctttccagtc gggaaacctg tcgtgccagc
        661 tgcattaatg aatcggccaa cgcgcgggga gaggcggttt gcgtattggg cgctcttccg
        721 cttcctcgct cactgactcg ctgcgctcgg tcgttcggct gcggcgagcg gtatcagctc
        781 actcaaaggc ggtaatacgg ttatccacag aatcagggga taacgcagga aagaacatgt
        841 gagcaaaagg ccagcaaaag gccaggaacc gtaaaaaggc cgcgttgctg gcgtttttcc
        901 ataggctccg cccccctgac gagcatcaca aaaatcgacg ctcaagtcag aggtggcgaa
        961 acccgacagg actataaaga taccaggcgt ttccccctgg aagctccctc gtgcgctctc
       1021 ctgttccgac cctgccgctt accggatacc tgtccgcctt tctcccttcg ggaagcgtgg
       1081 cgctttctca tagctcacgc tgtaggtatc tcagttcggt gtaggtcgtt cgctccaagc
       1141 tgggctgtgt gcacgaaccc cccgttcagc ccgaccgctg cgccttatcc ggtaactatc
       1201 gtcttgagtc caacccggta agacacgact tatcgccact ggcagcagcc actggtaaca
       1261 ggattagcag agcgaggtat gtaggcggtg ctacagagtt cttgaagtgg tggcctaact
       1321 acggctacac tagaagaaca gtatttggta tctgcgctct gctgaagcca gttaccttcg
       1381 gaaaaagagt tggtagctct tgatccggca aacaaaccac cgctggtagc ggtggttttt
       1441 ttgtttgcaa gcagcagatt acgcgcagaa aaaaaggatc tcaagaagat cctttgatct
       1501 tttctacggg gtctgacgct cagtggaacg aaaactcacg ttaagggatt ttggtcatga
       1561 gattatcaaa aaggatcttc acctagatcc ttttaaatta aaaatgaagt tttaaatcaa
       1621 tctaaagtat atatgagtaa acttggtctg acagttacca atgcttaatc agtgaggcac
       1681 ctatctcagc gatctgtcta tttcgttcat ccatagttgc ctgactcccc gtcgtgtaga
       1741 taactacgat acgggagggc ttaccatctg gccccagtgc tgcaatgata ccgcgagacc
       1801 cacgctcacc ggctccagat ttatcagcaa taaaccagcc agccggaagg gccgagcgca
       1861 gaagtggtcc tgcaacttta tccgcctcca tccagtctat taattgttgc cgggaagcta
       1921 gagtaagtag ttcgccagtt aatagtttgc gcaacgttgt tgccattgct acaggcatcg
       1981 tggtgtcacg ctcgtcgttt ggtatggctt cattcagctc cggttcccaa cgatcaaggc
       2041 gagttacatg atcccccatg ttgtgcaaaa aagcggttag ctccttcggt cctccgatcg
       2101 ttgtcagaag taagttggcc gcagtgttat cactcatggt tatggcagca ctgcataatt
       2161 ctcttactgt catgccatcc gtaagatgct tttctgtgac tggtgagtac tcaaccaagt
       2221 cattctgaga atagtgtatg cggcgaccga gttgctcttg cccggcgtca atacgggata
       2281 ataccgcgcc acatagcaga actttaaaag tgctcatcat tggaaaacgt tcttcggggc
       2341 gaaaactctc aaggatctta ccgctgttga gatccagttc gatgtaaccc actcgtgcac
       2401 ccaactgatc ttcagcatct tttactttca ccagcgtttc tgggtgagca aaaacaggaa
       2461 ggcaaaatgc cgcaaaaaag ggaataaggg cgacacggaa atgttgaata ctcatactct
       2521 tcctttttca atattattga agcatttatc agggttattg tctcatgagc ggatacatat
       2581 ttgaatgtat ttagaaaaat aaacaaatag gggttccgcg cacatttccc cgaaaagtgc
       2641 cacctgggaa attgtaagcg ttaatatttt gttaaaattc gcgttaaatt tttgttaaat
       2701 cagctcattt tttaaccaat aggccgaaat cggcaaaatc ccttataaat caaaagaata
       2761 gaccgagata gggttgagtg ttgttccagt ttggaacaag agtccactat taaagaacgt
       2821 ggactccaac gtcaaaggnn nnnnnnnnnn nnnnnnnnnn nnnnnnnnnn nnnnnnnnnn
       2881 nnnnnnntnn nnnnnnnnnn nnnnnnnnnn nnnnnnnnnn nnnnnnnnnn nnnnnnnnnn
       2941 nnnnnnnnnn nnnnnnnnnn nnnnnnnnnn nnnnnnnnng nnnnnnnnnn nnnnnnnnnn
       3001 nnnnnnnnnn nnnnnnnnnn nnnnnnnnnn nnnnnnnnnn nnnnnnnnnn nnnnnnnnnn
       3061 nnnnnnnnnn nnnnnnnnnn nnnnnnnnnn nnnnnnnnnn nnnncccatt cgccattcag
       3121 gctgcgcaac tgttgggaag ggcgatcggt gcgggcctct tcgctattac gccagctggc
       3181 gaaaggggga tgtgctgcaa ggcgattaag ttgggtaacg ccagggtttt cccagtcacg
       3241 acgttgtaaa acgacggcca gtgaattgta atacgactca ctatagggcg aattggagct
       3301 cggtattcac gacagcaggc tgaataataa aaaaattaga aactattatt taaccctaga
       3361 aagataatca tattgtgacg tacgttaaag ataatcatgc gtaaaattga cgcatgtgtt
       3421 ttatcggtct gtatatcgag gtttatttat taatttgaat agatattaag ttttattata
       3481 tttacactta catactaata ataaattcaa caaacaattt atttatgttt atttatttat
       3541 taaaaaaaaa caaaaactca aaatttcttc tataaagtaa caaaactttt aaacattctc
       3601 tcttttacaa aaataaactt attttgtact ttaaaaacag tcatgttgta ttataaaata
       3661 agtaattagc ttaacctata cataatagaa acaaattata cttattagtc agtcagaaac
       3721 aactttggca catatcaata ttatgctctc gttaatTAAc gtagcCCTCG TGAGGCTCCG
       3781 GTGCCCGTCA GTGGGCAGAG CGCACATCGC CCACAGTCCC CGAGAAGTTG GGGGGAGGGG
       3841 TCGGCAATTG AACCGGTGCC TAGAGAAGGT GGCGCGGGGT AAACTGGGAA AGTGATGTCG
       3901 TGTACTGGCT CCGCCTTTTT CCCGAGGGTG GGGGAGAACC GTATATAAGT GCAGTAGTCG
       3961 CCGTGAACGT TCTTTTTCGC AACGGGTTTG CCGCCAGAAC ACAGGTAAGT GCCGTGTGTG
       4021 GTTCCCGCGG GCCTGGCCTC TTTACGGGTT ATGGCCCTTG CGTGCCTTGA ATTACTTCCA
       4081 CCTGGCTGCA GTACGTGATT CTTGATCCCG AGCTTCGGGT TGGAAGTGGG TGGGAGAGTT
       4141 CGAGGCCTTG CGCTTAAGGA GCCCCTTCGC CTCGTGCTTG AGTTGAGGCC TGGCCTGGGC
       4201 GCTGGGGCCG CCGCGTGCGA ATCTGGTGGC ACCTTCGCGC CTGTCTCGCT GCTTTCGATA
       4261 AGTCTCTAGC CATTTAAAAT TTTTGATGAC CTGCTGCGAC GCTTTTTTTC TGGCAAGATA
       4321 GTCTTGTAAA TGCGGGCCAA GATCTGCACA CTGGTATTTC GGTTTTTGGG GCCGCGGGCG
       4381 GCGACGGGGC CCGTGCGTCC CAGCGCACAT GTTCGGCGAG GCGGGGCCTG CGAGCGCGGC
       4441 CACCGAGAAT CGGACGGGGG TAGTCTCAAG CTGGCCGGCC TGCTCTGGTG CCTGGCCTCG
       4501 CGCCGCCGTG TATCGCCCCG CCCTGGGCGG CAAGGCTGGC CCGGTCGGCA CCAGTTGCGT
       4561 GAGCGGAAAG ATGGCCGCTT CCCGGCCCTG CTGCAGGGAG CTCAAAATGG AGGACGCGGC
       4621 GCTCGGGAGA GCGGGCGGGT GAGTCACCCA CACAAAGGAA AAGGGCCTTT CCGTCCTCAG
       4681 CCGTCGCTTC ATGTGACTCC ACGGAGTACC GGGCGCCGTC CAGGCACCTC GATTAGTTCT
       4741 CGAGCTTTTG GAGTACGTCG TCTTTAGGTT GGGGGGAGGG GTTTTATGCG ATGGAGTTTC
       4801 CCCACACTGA GTGGGTGGAG ACTGAAGTTA GGCCAGCTTG GCACTTGATG TAATTCTCCT
       4861 TGGAATTTGC CCTTTTTGAG TTTGGATCTT GGTTCATTCT CAAGCCTCAG ACAGTGGTTC
       4921 AAAGTTTTTT TCTTCCATTT CAGGTGTCGT GAGGAATTAG CTTGGTACTA ATACGACTCA
       4981 CTATAGGGAG ACCCAAGCTG GCTAGGTAAG CTTGGTACCG AGCTCGGATC CACTAGTCCA
       5041 GTGTGAGGAG GAGTGGCACC atggacgaaa aaaccaccgg ttggcgtggt ggtcacgttg
       5101 ttgaaggtct ggctggtgaa ctggaacagc tgcgtgctcg tctggaacac cacccgcagg
       5161 gtcagcgtga acccagcGGC AGCACAAGTT TGTACAAAAA AGCAGGCTTC GAAGGAGATA
       5221 GAACCatggc cgacgaaaag cccaaggaag gagtcaagac tgagaacaac gatcatatta
       5281 atttgaaggt ggcggggcag gatggttctg tggtgcagtt taagattaag aggcatacac
       5341 cacttagtaa actaatgaaa gcctattgtg aacgacaggg attgtcaatg aggcagatca
       5401 gattccgatt tgacgggcaa ccaatcaatg aaacagacac acctgcacag ttggaaatgg
       5461 aggatgaaga tacaattgat gtgttccaac agcagacggg aggtgtctac tgaAACCCAG
       5521 CTTTCTTGTA CAAAGTGGTT GATATCCAGC ACAGTGGCGG CCGCTCGAGT CCCCCTCTCC
       5581 CTCCCCCCCC CCTAACGTTA CTGGCCGAAG CCGCTTGGAA TAAGGCCGGT GTGCGTTTGT
       5641 CTATATGTTA TTTTCCACCA TATTGCCGTC TTTTGGCAAT GTGAGGGCCC GGAAACCTGG
       5701 CCCTGTCTTC TTGACGAGCA TTCCTAGGGG TCTTTCCCCT CTCGCCAAAG GAATGCAAGG
       5761 TCTGTTGAAT GTCGTGAAGG AAGCAGTTCC TCTGGAAGCT TCTTGAAGAC AAACAACGTC
       5821 TGTAGCGACC CTTTGCAGGC AGCGGAACCC CCCACCTGGC GACAGGTGCC TCTGCGGCCA
       5881 AAAGCCACGT GTATAAGATA CACCTGCAAA GGCGGCACAA CCCCAGTGCC ACGTTGTGAG
       5941 TTGGATAGTT GTGGAAAGAG TCAAATGGCT CTCCTCAAGC GTATTCAACA AGGGGCTGAA
       6001 GGATGCCCAG AAGGTACCCC ATTGTATGGG ATCTGATCTG GGGCCTCGGT GCACATGCTT
       6061 TACATGTGTT TAGTCGAGGT TAAAAAACGT CTAGGCCCCC CGAACCACGG GGACGTGGTT
       6121 TTCCTTTGAA AAACACGATC GTTAAAACCA TGGTGAGCAA GGGCGAGGAG CTGTTCACCG
       6181 GGGTGGTGCC CATCCTGGTC GAGCTGGACG GCGACGTAAA CGGCCACAAG TTCAGCGTGT
       6241 CCGGCGAGGG CGAGGGCGAT GCCACCTACG GCAAGCTGAC CCTGAAGTTC ATCTGCACCA
       6301 CCGGCAAGCT GCCCGTGCCC TGGCCCACCC TCGTGACCAC CTTCACCTAC GGCGTGCAGT
       6361 GCTTCGCCCG CTACCCCGAC CACATGAAGC AGCACGACTT CTTCAAGTCC GCCATGCCCG
       6421 AAGGCTACGT CCAGGAGCGC ACCATCTTCT TCAAGGACGA CGGCAACTAC AAGACCCGCG
       6481 CCGAGGTGAA GTTCGAGGGC GACACCCTGG TGAACCGCAT CGAGCTGAAG GGCATCGACT
       6541 TCAAGGAGGA CGGCAACATC CTGGGGCACA AGCTGGAGTA CAACTACAAC AGCCACAAGG
       6601 TCTATATCAC CGCCGACAAG CAGAAGAACG GCATCAAGGT GAACTTCAAG ACCCGCCACA
       6661 ACATCGAGGA CGGCAGCGTG CAGCTCGCCG ACCACTACCA GCAGAACACC CCCATCGGCG
       6721 ACGGCCCCGT GCTGCTGCCC GACAACCACT ACCTGAGCAC CCAGTCCGCC CTGAGCAAAG
       6781 ACCCCAACGA GAAGCGCGAT CACATGGTCC TGCTGGAGTT CGTGACCGCC GCCGGGATCA
       6841 CTCTCGGCAT GGACGAGCTG TACAAGTAAA TTCTACGCGT ACCGGTTAGT AATGATCGAC
       6901 AATCAACCTC TGGATTACAA AATTTGTGAA AGATTGACTG GTATTCTTAA CTATGTTGCT
       6961 CCTTTTACGC TATGTGGATA CGCTGCTTTA ATGCCTTTGT ATCATGCTAT TGCTTCCCGT
       7021 ATGGCTTTCA TTTTCTCCTC CTTGTATAAA TCCTGGTTGC TGTCTCTTTA TGAGGAGTTG
       7081 TGGCCCGTTG TCAGGCAACG TGGCGTGGTG TGCACTGTGT TTGCTGACGC AACCCCCACT
       7141 GGTTGGGGCA TTGCCACCAC CTGTCAGCTC CTTTCCGGGA CTTTCGCTTT CCCCCTCCCT
       7201 ATTGCCACGG CGGAACTCAT CGCCGCCTGC CTTGCCCGCT GCTGGACAGG GGCTCGGCTG
       7261 TTGGGCACTG ACAATTCCGT GGTGTTGTCG GGGAAGCTGA CGTCCTTTCC ATGGCTGCTC
       7321 GCCTGTGTTG CCACCTGGAT TCTGCGCGGG ACGTCCTTCT GCTACGTCCC TTCGGCCCTC
       7381 AATCCAGCGG ACCTTCCTTC CCGCGGCCTG CTGCCGGCTC TGCGGCCTCT TCCGCGTCTT
       7441 CGCCTTCGCC CTCAGACGAG TCGGATCTCC CTTTGGGCCG CCTCCCCGCC TGGCGATGGT
       7501 ACCGGTGTGG AAAGTCCCCA GGCTCCCCAG CAGGCAGAAG TATGCAAAGC ATGCATCTCA
       7561 ATTAGTCAGC AACCAGGTGT GGAAAGTCCC CAGGCTCCCC AGCAGGCAGA AGTATGCAAA
       7621 GCATGCATCT CAATTAGTCA GCAACCATAG TCCCGCCCCT AACTCCGCCC ATCCCGCCCC
       7681 TAACTCCGCC CAGTTCCGCC CATTCTCCGC CCCATGGCTG ACTAATTTTT TTTATTTATG
       7741 CAGAGGCCGA GGCCGCCTCT GCCTCTGAGC TATTCCAGAA GTAGTGAGGA GGCTTTTTTG
       7801 GAGGCCTAGG CTTTTGCAAA AAGCTCCCGG GAGCTTGTAT ATCCATTTTC GGATCTGATC
       7861 AGCACGTGTT GACAATTAAT CATCGGCATA GTATATCGGC ATAGTATAAT ACGACAAGGT
       7921 GAGGAACTAA ACCATGGCCA AGCCTTTGTC TCAAGAAGAA TCCACCCTCA TTGAAAGAGC
       7981 AACGGCTACA ATCAACAGCA TCCCCATCTC TGAAGACTAC AGCGTCGCCA GCGCAGCTCT
       8041 CTCTAGCGAC GGCCGCATCT TCACTGGTGT CAATGTATAT CATTTTACTG GGGGACCTTG
       8101 TGCAGAACTC GTGGTGCTGG GCACTGCTGC TGCTGCGGCA GCTGGCAACC TGACTTGTAT
       8161 CGTCGCGATC GGAAATGAGA ACAGGGGCAT CTTGAGCCCC TGCGGACGGT GCCGACAGGT
       8221 GCTTCTCGAT CTGCATCCTG GGATCAAAGC CATAGTGAAG GACAGTGATG GACAGCCGAC
       8281 GGCAGTTGGG ATTCGTGAAT TGCTGCCCTC TGGTTATGTG TGGGAGGGCT AAGCACAATT
       8341 CGAGCTCGGT ACCTTTAAGA CCAATGACTT ACAAGGCAGC TGTAGATCTT AGCCACTTTT
       8401 TAAAAGAAAA GGGGGGACTG GAAGGGCTAA TTCACTCCCA ACGAAGACAA GATCTGCTTT
       8461 TTGCTTGTAC TGGGTCTCTC TGGTTAGACC AGATCTGAGC CTGGGAGCTC TCTGGCTAAC
       8521 TAGGGAACCC ACTGCTTAAG CCTCAATAAA GCTTGCCTTG AGTGCTTCAA GTAGTGTGTG
       8581 CCCGTCTGTT GTGTGACTCT GGTAACTAGA GATCCCTCAG ACCCTTTTAG TCAGTGTGGA
       8641 AAATCTCTAG CAGTAGTAGT TCATGTCATC TTATTATTCA GTATTTATAA CTTGCAAAGA
       8701 AATGAATATC AGAGAGTGAG AGGAACTTGT TTATTGCAGC TTATAATGGT TACAAATAAA
       8761 GCAATAGCAT CACAAATTTC ACAAATAAAG CATTTTTTTC ACTGCATTCT AGTTGTGGTT
       8821 TGTCCAAACT CATCAATGTA TCTTATCATG TCTGGCTCTA GCTATCCCGC CCCTAACTCC
       8881 GCCCATCCCG CCCCTAACTC CGCCCAGTTC CGCCCATTCT CCGCCCCATG GCTGACTAAT
       8941 TTTTTTTATT TATGCAGAGG CCGAGGCCGC CTCGGCCTCT GAGCTATTCC AGAAGTAGTG
       9001 AGGAGGCTTT TTTGGAGGCC TAGGGACGTA CCCAATTCGC CCTATAGTGA GTCGTATTAC
       9061 GCGCGCTCAC TGGCCGTCGT TTTACAACGT CGTGACTGGG AAAACCCTGG CGTTACCCAA
       9121 CTTAATCGCC TTGCAGCACA TCCCCCTTTC GCCAGCTGGC GTAATAGCGA AGAGGCCCGC
       9181 ACCGATCGCC CTTCCCAACA GTTGCGCAGC CTGAATGGCG AATGGGNNNN NNNNNNNNNN
       9241 NNNNNNNNNN NNNNNNNNNN NNNNNNNNNN NNNNNNNNNN NNNNNNNNNN NNNNNNNNNN
       9301 NNNNNNNNNN NNNNNNNNNN NNNNNNNNNN NNNNNNNNNN NNNNNNNNNN CNNNNNNNNN
       9361 NNNNNNNNNN NNNNNNNNNN NNNNNNNNNN NNNNNNNNNN NNNNNNNNNN NNNNNNNNNN
       9421 NNNNNNNNNN NNNNNNNNNN NNANNNNNNN NNNNNNNNNN NNNNNNNNNN NNNNNNNNNN
       9481 NNNNNNNNNN NNCCTTTGAC GTTGGAGTCC ACGTTCTTTA ATAGTGGACT CTTGTTCCAA
       9541 ACTGGAACAA CACTCAACCC TATCTCGGTC TATTCTTTTG ATTTATAAGG GATTTTGCCG
       9601 ATTTCGGCCT ATTGGTTAAA AAATGAGCTG ATTTAACAAA AATTTAACGC GAATTTTAAC
       9661 AAAATATTAA CGCTTACAAT TTAGGTGGCA CTTTTCGGGG AAATGTGCGC GGAACCCCTA
       9721 TTTGTTTATT TTTCTAAATA CATTCAAATA TGTATCCGCT CATGAGACAA TAACCCTGAT
       9781 AAATGCTTCA ATAATATTGA AAAAGGAAGA GTATGAGTAT TCAACATTTC CGTGTCGCCC
       9841 TTATTCCCTT TTTTGCGGCA TTTTGCCTTC CTGTTTTTGC TCACCCAGAA ACGCTGGTGA
       9901 AAGTAAAAGA TGCTGAAGAT CAGTTGGGTG CACGAGTGGG TTACATCGAA CTGGATCTCA
       9961 ACAGCGGTAA GATCCTTGAG AGTTTTCGCC CCGAAGAACG TTTTCCAATG ATGAGCACTT
      10021 TTAAAGTTCT GCTATGTGGC GCGGTATTAT CCCGTATTGA CGCCGGGCAA GAGCAACTCG
      10081 GTCGCCGCAT ACACTATTCT CAGAATGACT TGGTTGAGTA CTCACCAGTC ACAGAAAAGC
      10141 ATCTTACGGA TGGCATGACA GTAAGAGAAT TATGCAGTGC TGCCATAACC ATGAGTGATA
      10201 ACACTGCGGC CAACTTACTT CTGACAACGA TCGGAGGACC GAAGGAGCTA ACCGCTTTTT
      10261 TGCACAACAT GGGGGATCAT GTAACTCGCC TTGATCGTTG GGAACCGGAG CTGAATGAAG
      10321 CCATACCAAA CGACGAGCGT GACACCACGA TGCCTGTAGC AATGGCAACA ACGTTGCGCA
      10381 AACTATTAAC TGGCGAACTA CTTACTCTAG CTTCCCGGCA ACAATTAATA GACTGGATGG
      10441 AGGCGGATAA AGTTGCAGGA CCACTTCTGC GCTCGGCCCT TCCGGCTGGC TGGTTTATTG
      10501 CTGATAAATC TGGAGCCGGT GAGCGTGGGT CTCGCGGTAT CATTGCAGCA CTGGGGCCAG
      10561 ATGGTAAGCC CTCCCGTATC GTAGTTATCT ACACGACGGG GAGTCAGGCA ACTATGGATG
      10621 AACGAAATAG ACAGATCGCT GAGATAGGTG CCTCACTGAT TAAGCATTGG TAACTGTCAG
      10681 ACCAAGTTTA CTCATATATA CTTTAGATTG ATTTAAAACT TCATTTTTAA TTTAAAAGGA
      10741 TCTAGGTGAA GATCCTTTTT GATAATCTCA TGACCAAAAT CCCTTAACGT GAGTTTTCGT
      10801 TCCACTGAGC GTCAGACCCC GTAGAAAAGA TCAAAGGATC TTCTTGAGAT CCTTTTTTTC
      10861 TGCGCGTAAT CTGCTGCTTG CAAACAAAAA AACCACCGCT ACCAGCGGTG GTTTGTTTGC
      10921 CGGATCAAGA GCTACCAACT CTTTTTCCGA AGGTAACTGG CTTCAGCAGA GCGCAGATAC
      10981 CAAATACTGT TCTTCTAGTG TAGCCGTAGT TAGGCCACCA CTTCAAGAAC TCTGTAGCAC
      11041 CGCCTACATA CCTCGCTCTG CTAATCCTGT TACCAGTGGC TGCTGCCAGT GGCGATAAGT
      11101 CGTGTCTTAC CGGGTTGGAC TCAAGACGAT AGTTACCGGA TAAGGCGCAG CGGTCGGGCT
      11161 GAACGGGGGG TTCGTGCACA CAGCCCAGCT TGGAGCGAAC GACCTACACC GAACTGAGAT
      11221 ACCTACAGCG TGAGCTATGA GAAAGCGCCA CGCTTCCCGA AGGGAGAAAG GCGGACAGGT
      11281 ATCCGGTAAG CGGCAGGGTC GGAACAGGAG AGCGCACGAG GGAGCTTCCA GGGGGAAACG
      11341 CCTGGTATCT TTATAGTCCT GTCGGGTTTC GCCACCTCTG ACTTGAGCGT CGATTTTTGT
      11401 GATGCTCGTC AGGGGGGCGG AGCCTATGGA AAAACGCCAG CAACGCGGCC TTTTTACGGT
      11461 TCCTGGCCTT TTGCTGGCCT TTTGCTCACA TGTTCTTTCC TGCGTTATCC CCTGATTCTG
      11521 TGGATAACCG TATTACCGCC TTTGAGTGAG CTGATACCGC TCGCCGCAGC CGAACGACCG
      11581 AGCGCAGCGA GTCAGTGAGC GAGGAAGCGG AAGAGCGCCC AATACGCAAA CCGCCTCTCC
      11641 CCGCGCGTTG GCCGATTCAT TAATGCAGCT GGCACGACAG GTTTCCCGAC TGGAAAGCGG
      11701 GCAGTGAGCG CAACGCAATT AATGTGAGTT AGCTCACTCA TTAGGCACCC CAGGCTTTAC
      11761 ACTTTATGCT TCCGGCTCGT ATGTTGTGTG GAATTGTGAG CGGATAACAA TTTCACACAG
      11821 GAAACAGCTA TGACCATGAT TACGCCAAGC GCGCAATTAA CCCTCACTAA AGGGAACAAA
      11881 AGCTGGAGCT GCAAGCTT
//
