# Supplementary material for: SUMOylation is not a prerequisite for HSF1’s role in stress protection and transactivation
Source: Sci Rep. 2025 Jul 5;15:24077. doi: 10.1038/s41598-025-08735-3 (PMC12228814; doi:10.1038/s41598-025-08735-3)
Supplement: Supplementary file 1 — Supplementary Material 1 [file 41598_2025_8735_MOESM1_ESM.txt]

LOCUS       Sequence	3456 bp 	DNA	SYN
DEFINITION  Sequence
ACCESSION   
KEYWORDS    
SOURCE      
  ORGANISM  other sequences; artificial sequences; vectors.
FEATURES             Location/Qualifiers
     repeat_region   272..306
                     /label=piggyBac left (5') inverted repeat
                     /note="piggyBac transposon-specific inverted terminal
                     repeat sequence (ITR)"
     promoter        complement(455..473)
                     /label=T3 promoter
                     /note="promoter for bacteriophage T3 RNA polymerase"
     primer_bind     complement(494..510)
                     /label=M13 rev
                     /note="common sequencing primer, one of multiple similar
                     variants"
     primer_bind     complement(494..510)
                     /label=M13 Reverse
                     /note="In lacZ gene. Also called M13-rev"
     misc_feature    1..3756
                     /note="PB-TET"
                     /dnas_title="CAGGAAACAGCTATGAC"
                     /primer=CAGGAAACAGCTATGAC
                     /note="M13-R"
                     /set=Set 1
                     /dnas_title="CACACAGGAAACAGCTATGACCAT"
                     /primer=CACACAGGAAACAGCTATGACCAT
                     /note="M13_R"
                     /set=Set 1
                     /dnas_title="GCGACGCGCGCTAAAGAATGG"
                     /primer=GCGACGCGCGCTAAAGAATGG
                     /note="PB-F"
                     /set=Set 1
                     /dnas_title="CCAGGAAACAGCTATGACCAT"
                     /primer=CCAGGAAACAGCTATGACCAT
                     /note="M13-R-Petr"
                     /set=Set 1
     primer_bind     complement(507..529)
                     /label=M13/pUC Reverse
                     /note="In lacZ gene"
     protein_bind    518..534
                     /label=lac operator
                     /bound_moiety="lac repressor encoded by lacI"
                     /note="The lac repressor binds to the lac operator to
                     inhibit transcription in E. coli. This inhibition can be
                     relieved by adding lactose or
                     isopropyl-beta-D-thiogalactopyranoside (IPTG)."
     promoter        complement(542..572)
                     /label=lac promoter
                     /note="promoter for the E. coli lac operon"
     protein_bind    587..608
                     /label=CAP binding site
                     /bound_moiety="E. coli catabolite activator protein"
                     /note="CAP binding activates transcription in the
                     presence of cAMP."
     primer_bind     complement(725..742)
                     /label=L4440
                     /note="L4440 vector, forward primer"
     rep_origin      complement(896..1484)
                     /direction=ColE1/pMB1/pBR322/pUC origin
                     /label=ori
                     /note="high-copy-number ColE1/pMB1/pBR322/pUC origin of
                     replication"
     primer_bind     complement(976..995)
                     /label=pBR322ori-F
                     /note="pBR322 origin, forward primer"
     CDS             complement(1655..2515)
                     /dnas_title="Amp"
                     /codon_start=1
                     /gene="bla"
                     /product="beta-lactamase"
                     /label=AmpR
                     /note="confers resistance to ampicillin, carbenicillin,
                     and related antibiotics"
                     /translation="MSIQHFRVALIPFFAAFCLPVFAHPETLVKVKDAEDQLGARVGY
                     IELDLNSGKILESFRPEERFPMMSTFKVLLCGAVLSRIDAGQEQLGRRIHYSQNDLVE
                     YSPVTEKHLTDGMTVRELCSAAITMSDNTAANLLLTTIGGPKELTAFLHNMGDHVTRL
                     DRWEPELNEAIPNDERDTTMPVAMATTLRKLLTGELLTLASRQQLIDWMEADKVAGPL
                     LRSALPAGWFIADKSGAGERGSRGIIAALGPDGKPSRIVVIYTTGSQATMDERNRQIA
                     EIGASLIKHW"
                     /dnas_title="GGGGACCACTTTGTACAAGAAAGCTGGGTGTGTCACGCTCGTCGT
                     TTGGTATG"
                     /primer=GGGGACCACTTTGTACAAGAAAGCTGGGTGTGTCACGCTCGTCGTTTGGT
                     ATG
                     /note="AttB2-SBP-Lib-R"
                     /set=Set 1
                     /dnas_title="TGGCCCCAGTGCTGCAATGATAC"
                     /primer=TGGCCCCAGTGCTGCAATGATAC
                     /note="Biotin-Amp-R"
                     /set=Set 1
                     /dnas_title="GTGACTGGAGTTCAGACGTGTGCTCTTCCGATCTGTGTCACGCTC
                     GTCGTTTGGTATG"
                     /primer=GTGACTGGAGTTCAGACGTGTGCTCTTCCGATCTGTGTCACGCTCGTCGT
                     TTGGTATG
                     /note="Read2-Amp-R"
                     /set=Set 1
     primer_bind     2278..2297
                     /label=Amp-R
                     /note="Ampicillin resistance gene, reverse primer"
                     /dnas_title="TTGGGAACCGGAGCTGAATGAA"
                     /primer=TTGGGAACCGGAGCTGAATGAA
                     /note="Amp_F"
                     /set=Set 1
                     /dnas_title="ATCATTGGAAAACGTTCTTC"
                     /primer=ATCATTGGAAAACGTTCTTC
                     /note="BGLII_MUT_VAL_F"
                     /set=Set 1
     promoter        complement(2516..2620)
                     /dnas_title="bla"
                     /gene="bla"
                     /label=AmpR promoter
     rep_origin      complement(2649..3104)
                     /direction=f1 bacteriophage origin of replication
                     /label=f1 ori
                     /note="f1 bacteriophage origin of replication; arrow
                     indicates direction of (+) strand synthesis"
     primer_bind     complement(2786..2807)
                     /label=F1ori-F
                     /note="F1 origin, forward primer"
     primer_bind     2998..3017
                     /label=F1ori-R
                     /note="F1 origin, reverse primer"
     primer_bind     3245..3262
                     /label=M13 Forward
                     /note="In lacZ gene. Also called M13-F20 or M13 (-21)
                     Forward"
     primer_bind     3246..3262
                     /label=M13 fwd
                     /note="common sequencing primer, one of multiple similar
                     variants"
     primer_bind     3269..3288
                     /label=T7
                     /note="T7 promoter, forward primer"
     promoter        3269..3287
                     /label=T7 promoter
                     /note="promoter for bacteriophage T7 RNA polymerase"
     repeat_region   3354..3416
                     /label=piggyBac right (3') inverted repeat
                     /note="piggyBac transposon-specific inverted terminal
                     repeat sequence (ITR)"
                     /dnas_title="GTAAAACGACGGCCAG"
                     /primer=GTAAAACGACGGCCAG
                     /note="M13-F (-20)"
                     /set=Set 1
                     /dnas_title="CGAGCTCGAATTCACTGGCC"
                     /primer=CGAGCTCGAATTCACTGGCC
                     /note="comp-20"
                     /set=Set 1
                     /dnas_title="CGAGCTCGAATTCACTGGCC"
                     /primer=CGAGCTCGAATTCACTGGCC
                     /note="comp-20-bio"
                     /set=Set 1
                     /dnas_title="GGGAACCGGCAGCATGGGCGCCGTCGTTTTACAACGTCGTGA"
                     /primer=GGGAACCGGCAGCATGGGCGCCGTCGTTTTACAACGTCGTGA
                     /note="HSPA1A-pr-Lacz-F"
                     /set=Set 1
                     /dnas_title="GGGGAATTCACTGGCCGTCGTTTTACAA"
                     /primer=GGGGAATTCACTGGCCGTCGTTTTACAA
                     /note="Phage-EcoRI-F"
                     /set=Set 1
                     /dnas_title="GTAAAACGACGGCCAGT"
                     /primer=GTAAAACGACGGCCAGT
                     /note="M13_F"
                     /set=Set 1
                     /dnas_title="TAATACGACTCACTATAGGG"
                     /primer=TAATACGACTCACTATAGGG
                     /note="T7"
                     /set=Set 1
                     /dnas_title="GATGTTTTCCCAGTCACGA"
                     /primer=GATGTTTTCCCAGTCACGA
                     /note="M13-F-Petr"
                     /set=Set 1
     misc_feature    3757..9266
                     /note="FP"
     misc_feature    3769..4952
                     /note="EF-1Alpha promoter"
     misc_feature    3942..3948
                     /note="TATA box"
     misc_feature    3970..3976
                     /note="INR"
     misc_feature    3972..3972
                     /note="+1"
     misc_feature    3972..4004
                     /note="Exon1"
     misc_feature    3998..4012
                     /note="Donor"
                     /dnas_title="CGACATCACTTTCCCAGTTTACCCCGCGCCACCTTCTCTA"
                     /primer=CGACATCACTTTCCCAGTTTACCCCGCGCCACCTTCTCTA
                     /note="1stPCR-sgRNA-V2-F"
                     /set=Set 1
                     /dnas_title="CGACATCACTTTCCCAGTTTACCCCGCGCCACCTTCTCTA"
                     /primer=CGACATCACTTTCCCAGTTTACCCCGCGCCACCTTCTCTA
                     /note="1stPCR-sgRNA-V2-R"
                     /set=Set 1
                     /dnas_title="GGGGTTAATTAACGTAGCCCTCGTGAGGCTCCGGTGCCCGTC"
                     /primer=GGGGTTAATTAACGTAGCCCTCGTGAGGCTCCGGTGCCCGTC
                     /note="PacI-NheI-EF1-F"
                     /set=Set 1
     misc_feature    4005..4943
                     /note="Intron"
     misc_feature    4020..4024
                     /note="DPE (?)"
                     /dnas_title="GAAGGAGATAGAACCATGCCGGAGGCCCCGCCTC"
                     /primer=GAAGGAGATAGAACCATGCCGGAGGCCCCGCCTC
                     /note="COMT-MB(CDS)-rbs-F"
                     /set=Set 1
                     /dnas_title="GGCTCTGAGAACCTGTACTTCCAGAGCATGCCGGAGGCCCCGCCT
                     C"
                     /primer=GGCTCTGAGAACCTGTACTTCCAGAGCATGCCGGAGGCCCCGCCTC
                     /note="COMT-MB(CDS)-TEV-F"
                     /set=Set 1
                     /dnas_title="GGGAACCACACACGGCACTTAC"
                     /primer=GGGAACCACACACGGCACTTAC
                     /note="EF1-intron-R"
                     /set=Set 1
     misc_feature    4969..4988
                     /note="T7"
     misc_feature    4923..4963
                     /note="Acceptor"
     misc_feature    4944..5032
                     /note="Exon2"
                     /dnas_title="AGGTGTCGTGAGGAATTAGC"
                     /primer=AGGTGTCGTGAGGAATTAGC
                     /note="FAM-T7-SBP-F"
                     /set=Set 1
                     /dnas_title="GAAGGAGATAGAACCATGACCGAGCGCCGCGT"
                     /primer=GAAGGAGATAGAACCATGACCGAGCGCCGCGT
                     /note="HSPB1-RBS-F"
                     /set=Set 1
                     /dnas_title="GGCTCTGAGAACCTGTACTTCCAGAGCATGACCGAGCGCCGCGT"
                     /primer=GGCTCTGAGAACCTGTACTTCCAGAGCATGACCGAGCGCCGCGT
                     /note="HSPB1-TEV-F"
                     /set=Set 1
                     /dnas_title="TAATACGACTCACTATAGGG"
                     /primer=TAATACGACTCACTATAGGG
                     /note="T7"
                     /set=Set 1
                     /dnas_title="CCTTGGAATTTGCCCTTTTTG"
                     /primer=CCTTGGAATTTGCCCTTTTTG
                     /note="EF1-intron-F"
                     /set=Set 1
     RBS             5046..5051
                     /note="RBS"
     gene            5064..5768
                     /dnas_title="mCherry"
                     /label=mCherry
                     /gene="mCherry"
                     /translation="VSKGEEDNMAIIKEFMRFKVHMEGSVNGHEFEIEGEGEGRPYEG
                     TQTAKLKVTKGGPLPFAWDILSPQFMYGSKAYVKHPADIPDYLKLSFPEGFKWERVMN
                     FEDGGVVTVTQDSSLQDGEFIYKVKLRGTNFPSDGPVMQKKTMGWEASSERMYPEDGA
                     LKGEIKQRLKLKDGGHYDAEVKTTYKAKKPVQLPGAYNVNIKLDITSHNEDYTIVEQY
                     ERAEGRHSTGGMDELYK"
     misc_feature    5241..5294
                     /label=Q66M (mCherry)
                     /translation="FAWDILSPQFMYGSKAYV"
                     /dnas_title="GGGACTAGTCCAGTGTGAGGAGGAGTGGCACCATGGTGAGCAAGG
                     GCGAGGAG"
                     /primer=GGGACTAGTCCAGTGTGAGGAGGAGTGGCACCATGGTGAGCAAGGGCGAG
                     GAG
                     /note="SpeI-GFP-F"
                     /set=Set 1
                     /dnas_title="GGGCTCGAGTATGGTGAGCAAGGGCGAGGAG"
                     /primer=GGGCTCGAGTATGGTGAGCAAGGGCGAGGAG
                     /note="XhoI-GFP-F"
                     /set=Set 1
                     /dnas_title="GAGAATCCTGGACCGATGGTGAGCAAGGGCGAGGAGGATAA"
                     /primer=GAGAATCCTGGACCGATGGTGAGCAAGGGCGAGGAGGATAA
                     /note="Linker-cherry-F"
                     /set=Set 1
                     /dnas_title="GAAGGAGATAGAACCATGGTGAGCAAGGGCGAGGA"
                     /primer=GAAGGAGATAGAACCATGGTGAGCAAGGGCGAGGA
                     /note="rbs-FP-GW-F"
                     /set=Set 1
                     /dnas_title="GGCTCTGAGAACCTGTACTTCCAGAGCATGGTGAGCAAGGGCGAG
                     GA"
                     /primer=GGCTCTGAGAACCTGTACTTCCAGAGCATGGTGAGCAAGGGCGAGGA
                     /note="TEV-FP-GW-F"
                     /set=Set 1
                     /dnas_title="GATCCACTAGTCCAGTGTGAGGAGGAGTGGCACC"
                     /primer=GATCCACTAGTCCAGTGTGAGGAGGAGTGGCACC
                     /note="RBS-EFI-F"
                     /set=Set 1
                     /dnas_title="GGGCCACCCTTGGTCACCTTC"
                     /primer=GGGCCACCCTTGGTCACCTTC
                     /note="mCherry-R"
                     /set=Set 1
                     /dnas_title="GTGAGCAAGGGCGAGGAG"
                     /primer=GTGAGCAAGGGCGAGGAG
                     /note="N-GFP-R"
                     /set=Set 1
                     /dnas_title="GAAGGAGATAGAACCATGGTGAGCAAGGGCGAGGA"
                     /primer=GAAGGAGATAGAACCATGGTGAGCAAGGGCGAGGA
                     /note="rbs_GFP_CDS_F"
                     /set=Set 1
                     /dnas_title="GGTGCCACTCCTCCTCACACTGGACTAGTGGATC"
                     /primer=GGTGCCACTCCTCCTCACACTGGACTAGTGGATC
                     /note="RBS-EFI-R"
                     /set=Set 1
                     /dnas_title="GTACAAACTTGTGCTGCCGCTCTTGTACAGCTCGTCCATGC"
                     /primer=GTACAAACTTGTGCTGCCGCTCTTGTACAGCTCGTCCATGC
                     /note="GFP-AttR1-R"
                     /set=Set 1
                     /dnas_title="GCTGTACAAGAGCGGCAGCACAAGTTTGTACAAAAAAGCT"
                     /primer=GCTGTACAAGAGCGGCAGCACAAGTTTGTACAAAAAAGCT
                     /note="GFP-AttR1-F"
                     /set=Set 1
                     /dnas_title="GGGACGCGTTTACTTGTACAGCTCGTCCATGC"
                     /primer=GGGACGCGTTTACTTGTACAGCTCGTCCATGC
                     /note="MluI-GFP-R"
                     /set=Set 1
                     /dnas_title="GGTTGATTCTCGAGATTACTTGTACAGCTCGTCCATG"
                     /primer=GGTTGATTCTCGAGATTACTTGTACAGCTCGTCCATG
                     /note="WPRE-XhoI-Cherry-R"
                     /set=Set 1
                     /dnas_title="CTCACATGGTGAGGCTTACTTGTACAGCTCGTCCAT"
                     /primer=CTCACATGGTGAGGCTTACTTGTACAGCTCGTCCAT
                     /note="Cherry-Arm2-R"
                     /set=Set 1
                     /dnas_title="GTACAAGAAAGCTGGGTTCTTGTACAGCTCGTCCATG"
                     /primer=GTACAAGAAAGCTGGGTTCTTGTACAGCTCGTCCATG
                     /note="FP-GWc-R"
                     /set=Set 1
                     /dnas_title="GTACAAGAAAGCTGGGTTTTACTTGTACAGCTCGTCCATG"
                     /primer=GTACAAGAAAGCTGGGTTTTACTTGTACAGCTCGTCCATG
                     /note="FP-GWs-R"
                     /set=Set 1
                     /dnas_title="GTCGATCATTACTAACCGGTACGCGTAGAATTTACTTGTACAGCT
                     C"
                     /primer=GTCGATCATTACTAACCGGTACGCGTAGAATTTACTTGTACAGCTC
                     /note="GFP-WPRE-R"
                     /set=Set 1
                     /dnas_title="CTTGTTTCAGCAGAGAGAAGTTTGTTGCGCCGGATCCCTTGTACA
                     GCTCGTCCATG"
                     /primer=CTTGTTTCAGCAGAGAGAAGTTTGTTGCGCCGGATCCCTTGTACAGCTCG
                     TCCATG
                     /note="Polylinker-GFP-R"
                     /set=Set 1
                     /dnas_title="CGGCATGGACGAGCTGTA"
                     /primer=CGGCATGGACGAGCTGTA
                     /note="C-GFP-F"
                     /set=Set 1
                     /dnas_title="GGTGCTGCCGCTGCCCTTGTACAGCTCGTCCATG"
                     /primer=GGTGCTGCCGCTGCCCTTGTACAGCTCGTCCATG
                     /note="HSF1_369-423_mid_R"
                     /set=Set 1
                     /dnas_title="AGGCTGCTGCCGCTGCCCTTGTACAGCTCGTCCAT"
                     /primer=AGGCTGCTGCCGCTGCCCTTGTACAGCTCGTCCAT
                     /note="HSF1_428-480_mid_R"
                     /set=Set 1
                     /dnas_title="TCCCGGTGCTGCCGCTGCCCTTGTACAGCTCGTCCAT"
                     /primer=TCCCGGTGCTGCCGCTGCCCTTGTACAGCTCGTCCAT
                     /note="HSF1_483-529_mid_R"
                     /set=Set 1
                     /dnas_title="AGGATGCTGCCGCTGCCCTTGTACAGCTCGTCCAT"
                     /primer=AGGATGCTGCCGCTGCCCTTGTACAGCTCGTCCAT
                     /note="HSF1_202-258_mid_R"
                     /set=Set 1
                     /dnas_title="CCAGAGCTGCCGCTGCCCTTGTACAGCTCGTCCAT"
                     /primer=CCAGAGCTGCCGCTGCCCTTGTACAGCTCGTCCAT
                     /note="HSF1_261-359_mid_R"
                     /set=Set 1
                     /dnas_title="GGTTGATATCCAGCACAGTG"
                     /primer=GGTTGATATCCAGCACAGTG
                     /note="zaATTR2"
                     /set=Set 1
                     /dnas_title="GCTGGATATCAACCACTTTGT"
                     /primer=GCTGGATATCAACCACTTTGT
                     /note="Za-ATTR2-R"
                     /set=Set 1
                     /dnas_title="AACCCAGCTTTCTTGTAC"
                     /primer=AACCCAGCTTTCTTGTAC
                     /note="GW-ATTB2-F(mut)"
                     /set=Set 1
     enhancer        7560..8157
                     /note="WPRE"
     C_region        7500..7539
                     /note="V5 epitope"
                     /dnas_title="CAAGTAATCTCGAGAATCAACCTCTGGATTACAAAATTTGTG"
                     /primer=CAAGTAATCTCGAGAATCAACCTCTGGATTACAAAATTTGTG
                     /note="Cherry-XhoI-WPRE-F"
                     /set=Set 1
                     /dnas_title="CCAGAGGTTGATTGTCGATC"
                     /primer=CCAGAGGTTGATTGTCGATC
                     /note="pLenti za MluI R"
                     /set=Set 1
                     /dnas_title="TTGGGCACTGACAATTCCGT"
                     /primer=TTGGGCACTGACAATTCCGT
                     /note="WPRE-F"
                     /set=Set 1
     promoter        8168..8476
                     /note="SV40 promoter"
                     /dnas_title="CAAAGGGAGATCCGACTCGT"
                     /primer=CAAAGGGAGATCCGACTCGT
                     /note="WPRE-R"
                     /set=Set 1
     gene            8605..9204
                     /dnas_title="puro (variant)"
                     /label=puro (variant)
                     /gene="puro (variant)"
                     /translation="MTEYKPTVRLATRDDVPRAVRTLAAAFADYPATRHTVDPDRHIE
                     RVTELQELFLTRVGLDIGKVWVADDGAAVAVWTTPESVEAGAVFAEIGPRMAELSGSR
                     LAAQQQMEGLLAPHRPKEPAWFLATVGVSPDHQGKGLGSAVVLPGVEAAERAGVPAFL
                     ETSAPRNLPFYERLGFTVTADVEVPEGPRTWCMTRKPGA"
     CDS             8605..9204
                     /label=ORF frame 3
                     /translation="MTEYKPTVRLATRDDVPRAVRTLAAAFADYPATRHTVDPDRHIE
                     RVTELQELFLTRVGLDIGKVWVADDGAAVAVWTTPESVEAGAVFAEIGPRMAELSGSR
                     LAAQQQMEGLLAPHRPKEPAWFLATVGVSPDHQGKGLGSAVVLPGVEAAERAGVPAFL
                     ETSAPRNLPFYERLGFTVTADVEVPEGPRTWCMTRKPGA"
     promoter        8537..8604
                     /label=EM7_promoter
                     /translation="VLTINHRHSISA.YNTTR.GTK"
                     /dnas_title="GATCCGGACCGCCACATC"
                     /primer=GATCCGGACCGCCACATC
                     /note="Puro-RealT-F"
                     /set=Set 1
                     /dnas_title="CTTCCATCTGTTGCTGCGCG"
                     /primer=CTTCCATCTGTTGCTGCGCG
                     /note="Puro-RealT-R"
                     /set=Set 1
                     /dnas_title="GGGGCACGTGTTGACAATTAATCATCGGCATAGTATATCGGCATA
                     GTATAATACGACAAGGTGAGGAACTAAACCATGACCGAGTACAAGCCCAC"
                     /primer=GGGGCACGTGTTGACAATTAATCATCGGCATAGTATATCGGCATAGTATA
                     ATACGACAAGGTGAGGAACTAAACCATGACCGAGTACAAGCCCAC
                     /note="PmlI-EM7-Puro-F"
                     /set=Set 1
     primer_bind     complement(9296..9313)
                     /label=BGH-rev
                     /note="Bovine growth hormone terminator, reverse primer.
                     Also called BGH reverse"
     polyA_signal    9302..9526
                     /label=bGH poly(A) signal
                     /note="bovine growth hormone polyadenylation signal"
     misc_feature    9267..9272
                     /note="NdeI"
                     /dnas_title="AATTCGAGCTCG"
                     /primer=AATTCGAGCTCG
                     /note="12mer"
                     /set=Set 1
                     /dnas_title="GGGGCTTAGCTCAGGCACCGGGCTTGCGGGT"
                     /primer=GGGGCTTAGCTCAGGCACCGGGCTTGCGGGT
                     /note="BlpI-Puro-R"
                     /set=Set 1
                     /dnas_title="CACGGGGGAGGGGCAAACAAC"
                     /primer=CACGGGGGAGGGGCAAACAAC
                     /note="pCDNA3-GW_R"
                     /set=Set 1
                     /dnas_title="GCTGTAGATCTCATATGATTCTCTAGAGCTCGCTGATC"
                     /primer=GCTGTAGATCTCATATGATTCTCTAGAGCTCGCTGATC
                     /note="PURO-NdeI-BGH-F"
                     /set=Set 1
                     /dnas_title="GCTCTAGAGAATCATATGAGATCTACAGCTGCCTTGTAAGTC"
                     /primer=GCTCTAGAGAATCATATGAGATCTACAGCTGCCTTGTAAGTC
                     /note="PURO-NdeI-BGH-R"
                     /set=Set 1
     misc_feature    5805..5831
                     /note="TEV"
     CDS             5832..7421
                     /dnas_title="HSF1"
                     /gene="HSF1"
                     /gene_synonym=HSTF1
                     /note="HSF 1; HSTF 1"
                     /codon_start=1
                     /product="heat shock factor protein 1"
                     /protein_id="NP_005517.1"
                     /db_xref="GI:5031767"
                     /db_xref="CCDS:CCDS6419.1"
                     /db_xref="GeneID:3297"
                     /db_xref="HGNC:5224"
                     /db_xref="HPRD:00778"
                     /db_xref="MIM:140580"
                     /translation="MDLPVGPGAAGPSNVPAFLTKLWTLVSDPDTDALICWSPSGNSF
                     HVFDQGQFAKEVLPKYFKHNNMASFVRQLNMYGFRKVVHIEQGGLVKPERDDTEFQHP
                     CFLRGQEQLLENIKRKVTSVSTLKSEDIKIRQDSVTKLLTDVQLMKGKQECMDSKLLA
                     MKHENEALWREVASLRQKHAQQQKVVNKLIQFLISLVQSNRILGVKRKIPLMLNDSGS
                     AHSMPKYSRQFSLEHVHGSGPYSAPSPAYSSSSLYAPDAVASSGPIISDITELAPASP
                     MASPGGSIDERPLSSSPLVRVKEEPPSPPQSPRVEEASPGRPSSVDTLLSPTALIDSI
                     LRESEPAPASVTALTDARGHTDTEGRPPSPPPTSTPEKCLSVACLDKNELSDHLDAMD
                     SNLDNLQTMLSSHGFSVDTSALLDLFSPSVTVPDMSLPDLDSSLASIQELLSPQEPPR
                     PPEAENSSPDSGKQLVHYTAQPLFLLDPGSVDTGSNDLPVLFELGEGSYFSEGDGFAE
                     DPTISLLTGSEPPKAKDPTVS"
     exon            5949..6057
                     /dnas_title="HSF1"
                     /gene="HSF1"
                     /gene_synonym=HSTF1
                     /inference=alignment:Splign
                     /number=2
     exon            6058..6194
                     /dnas_title="HSF1"
                     /gene="HSF1"
                     /gene_synonym=HSTF1
                     /inference=alignment:Splign
                     /number=3
     CDS             5874..6191
                     /note="DBD"
                     /translation="VPAFLTKLWTLVSDPDTDALICWSPSGNSFHVFDQGQFAKEVLP
                     KYFKHNNMASFVRQLNMYGFRKVVHIEQGGLVKPERDDTEFQHPCFLRGQEQLLENIK
                     RKVT"
     exon            5832..5948
                     /dnas_title="HSF1"
                     /gene="HSF1"
                     /gene_synonym=HSTF1
                     /inference=alignment:Splign
                     /number=1
                     /primer=GGCTCTGAGAACCTGTACTTCCAGAGCATGGATCTGCCCGTGGGC
                     /note="HSF1_TEV_F"
                     /set=Set 1
                     /primer=CATGTATGGCTTCCGGCAGGTGGTCCACATC
                     /note="HSF1-K80Q-F"
                     /set=Set 1
                     /primer=GATGTGGACCACCTGCCGGAAGCCATACATG
                     /note="HSF1-K80Q-R"
                     /set=Set 1
                     /primer=CACCGAGCTTCCACGTGTTCGACCA
                     /note="CRISPR_HSF1_G50_F"
                     /set=Set 1
                     /primer=TGTTGTGCTTGAAGTACTTGGG
                     /note="CRISPRscreen-HSF1-G50-R"
                     /set=Set 1
     misc_feature    6192..6194
                     /dnas_title="HSF1"
                     /gene="HSF1"
                     /gene_synonym=HSTF1
                     /experiment=experimental evidence, no additional details
                     recorded
                     /note="Phosphoserine, by MAPKAPK2; propagated from
                     UniProtKB/Swiss-Prot (Q00613.1); phosphorylation site"
     misc_feature    6219..6440
                     /dnas_title="HRA-B Uniprot"
                     /gene="HSF1"
                     /gene_synonym=HSTF1
                     /experiment=experimental evidence, no additional details
                     recorded
                     /note="propagated from UniProtKB/Swiss-Prot (Q00613.1);
                     Region: Hydrophobic repeat HR-A/B"
     misc_feature    6255..6257
                     /dnas_title="HSF1"
                     /gene="HSF1"
                     /gene_synonym=HSTF1
                     /experiment=experimental evidence, no additional details
                     recorded
                     /note="Phosphothreonine, by CK2; propagated from
                     UniProtKB/Swiss-Prot (Q00613.1); phosphorylation site"
     misc_feature    6492..6761
                     /dnas_title="HSF1"
                     /gene="HSF1"
                     /gene_synonym=HSTF1
                     /experiment=experimental evidence, no additional details
                     recorded
                     /note="propagated from UniProtKB/Swiss-Prot (Q00613.1);
                     Region: Regulatory domain"
     misc_feature    6519..6521
                     /dnas_title="HSF1"
                     /gene="HSF1"
                     /gene_synonym=HSTF1
                     /experiment=experimental evidence, no additional details
                     recorded
                     /note="Phosphoserine; propagated from
                     UniProtKB/Swiss-Prot (Q00613.1); phosphorylation site"
     exon            6195..6319
                     /dnas_title="HSF1"
                     /gene="HSF1"
                     /gene_synonym=HSTF1
                     /inference=alignment:Splign
                     /number=4
     exon            6320..6395
                     /dnas_title="HSF1"
                     /gene="HSF1"
                     /gene_synonym=HSTF1
                     /inference=alignment:Splign
                     /number=5
     exon            6396..6457
                     /dnas_title="HSF1"
                     /gene="HSF1"
                     /gene_synonym=HSTF1
                     /inference=alignment:Splign
                     /number=6
     exon            6458..6554
                     /dnas_title="HSF1"
                     /gene="HSF1"
                     /gene_synonym=HSTF1
                     /inference=alignment:Splign
                     /number=7
     exon            6555..6691
                     /dnas_title="HSF1"
                     /gene="HSF1"
                     /gene_synonym=HSTF1
                     /inference=alignment:Splign
                     /number=8
     misc_feature    6164..6185
                     /note="HSF1-midF"
     misc_feature    6492..6776
                     /note="RD deletion"
     misc_feature    6472..6491
                     /note="HSF1-fusion-1-F"
     misc_feature    6390..6434
                     /note="Deletion HR2"
     CDS             6189..6485
                     /note="Cloned HR-A/B"
                     /translation="TSVSTLKSEDIKIRQDSVTKLLTDVQLMKGKQECMDSKLLAMKH
                     ENEALWREVASLRQKHAQQQKVVNKLIQFLISLVQSNRILGVKRKIPLMLNDSGS"
                     /primer=CCAGCAACAGAAAGTCGTCATCCTGGGGGTGAAGAGAAA
                     /note="HSF1-HRBdel-F"
                     /set=Set 1
                     /primer=TTTCTCTTCACCCCCAGGATGACGACTTTCTGTTGCTGG
                     /note="HSF1-HRBdel-R"
                     /set=Set 1
                     /primer=GGCTCTGAGAACCTGTACTTCCAGAGCACCAGTGTGTCCACCCTGAAG
                     /note="GW-TEV-HSF1-120-F"
                     /set=Set 1
                     /primer=GTACAAGAAAGCTGGGTTTGAGCCACTGTCGTTCAGCAT
                     /note="HSF1-218-GWc-R"
                     /set=Set 1
                     /primer=GTACAAGAAAGCTGGGTTCTATGAGCCACTGTCGTTCAGCA
                     /note="HSF1-218-GWs-R"
                     /set=Set 1
                     /primer=GAAGACATAAAGATCTACCAGGACAGCGTCACC
                     /note="HSF1_R133Y_F_new"
                     /set=Set 1
                     /primer=GGTGACGCTGTCCTGGTAGATCTTTATGTCTTC
                     /note="HSF1_R133Y_R_new"
                     /set=Set 1
                     /primer=CAAGCTCCTGGCCAGTAAGCATGAGAATG
                     /note="HSF1_M161S_F_new"
                     /set=Set 1
                     /primer=CATTCTCATGCTTACTGGCCAGGAGCTTG
                     /note="HSF1_M161S_R_new"
                     /set=Set 1
                     /primer=GAGAATGAGGCTAGTTGGCGGGAGGTG
                     /note="HSF1_L168S_F_new"
                     /set=Set 1
                     /primer=CACCTCCCGCCAACTAGCCTCATTCTC
                     /note="HSF1_L168S_R_new"
                     /set=Set 1
                     /primer=CAGCAACAGAAAGGAGTCAACAAGCTC
                     /note="HSF1_V185G_F"
                     /set=Set 1
                     /primer=GAGCTTGTTGACTCCTTTCTGTTGCTG
                     /note="HSF1_V185G_R"
                     /set=Set 1
                     /primer=GCCACAGAGCATAATTCTCATGCTTC
                     /note="HSF1_E166Y_R"
                     /set=Set 1
                     /primer=GTGACGCTGTCTCCGCGGATCTTTATG
                     /note="HSF1_Q134G_R"
                     /set=Set 1
                     /primer=CTCTTCACCCCTCCGATCCGGTTTGAC
                     /note="HSF1_L203G_R"
                     /set=Set 1
                     /primer=GACGCTGTCTTGGTAGATCTTTATGTC
                     /note="HSF1_R133Y_R"
                     /set=Set 1
                     /primer=GAGAATGAGGCTTTCTGGCGGGAGGTG
                     /note="HSF1_L168S_F"
                     /set=Set 1
                     /primer=CACCTCCCGCCAGAAAGCCTCATTCTC
                     /note="HSF1_L168S_R"
                     /set=Set 1
                     /primer=GCAGGAGTGCATGCTGTCCAAGCTCCTG
                     /note="HSF1_D155L_F"
                     /set=Set 1
                     /primer=CAGGAGCTTGGACAGCATGCACTCCTGC
                     /note="HSF1_D155L_R"
                     /set=Set 1
                     /primer=CAAGCTCCTGGCCATGAAGCATGAGAATG
                     /note="HSF1_M161S_F"
                     /set=Set 1
                     /primer=CATTCTCATGCTTCATGGCCAGGAGCTTG
                     /note="HSF1_M161S_R"
                     /set=Set 1
                     /primer=CATGAGAATGAGGCTCTGGGCCGGGAGGTGGCCAGCCTTC
                     /note="HSF1-W169G-F"
                     /set=Set 1
                     /primer=GAAGGCTGGCCACCTCCCGGCCCAGAGCCTCATTCTCATG
                     /note="HSF1-W169G-R"
                     /set=Set 1
                     /primer=GACGTGCAGCTGATGAAGGCCAAGCAGGAGTGCATGG
                     /note="HSF1-G149A-F"
                     /set=Set 1
                     /primer=CCATGCACTCCTGCTTGGCCTTCATCAGCTGCACGTC
                     /note="HSF1-G149A-R"
                     /set=Set 1
                     /primer=GTACAAGGGCAGCGGCAGCATCCTGGGGGTGAAGAGAAAGAT
                     /note="HSF1_202-258_mid_F"
                     /set=Set 1
                     /primer=GTACAAGAAAGCTGGGTTTTACACAGCATCAGGGGCGTAGA
                     /note="HSF1_202-258_CDS_Fls_R"
                     /set=Set 1
                     /primer=GTACAAGGGCAGCGGCAGCTCTGGACCCATCATCTCCGA
                     /note="HSF1_261-359_mid_F"
                     /set=Set 1
                     /primer=GGAAGCAGGAGTGCGCGGACTCCAAGCTCC
                     /note="HSF1-M154A-F"
                     /set=Set 1
                     /primer=GGAGCTTGGAGTCCGCGCACTCCTGCTTCC
                     /note="HSF1-M154A-R"
                     /set=Set 1
                     /primer=GCCATGAAGCATGAGATTGAGGCTCTGTGG
                     /note="HSF1-N165I-F"
                     /set=Set 1
                     /primer=CCACAGAGCCTCAATCTCATGCTTCATGGC
                     /note="HSF1-N165I-R"
                     /set=Set 1
                     /primer=CAAGCTGCTGACGGACTGGCAGCTGATGAAGG
                     /note="HSF1-V144W-F"
                     /set=Set 1
                     /primer=CCTTCATCAGCTGCCAGTCCGTCAGCAGCTTG
                     /note="HSF1-V144W-R"
                     /set=Set 1
                     /primer=TGGCCATGAAGCATGAGATGGAGGCTCTGTGG
                     /note="HSF1-N165M-F"
                     /set=Set 1
                     /primer=CCACAGAGCCTCCATCTCATGCTTCATGGCCA
                     /note="HSF1-N165M-R"
                     /set=Set 1
                     /primer=GATGAAGGGGAAGCAGATGTGCATGGACTCC
                     /note="HSF1-E152M-F"
                     /set=Set 1
                     /primer=GGAGTCCATGCACATCTGCTTCCCCTTCATC
                     /note="HSF1-E152M-R"
                     /set=Set 1
     misc_feature    6705..6707
                     /dnas_title="HSF1"
                     /gene="HSF1"
                     /gene_synonym=HSTF1
                     /experiment=experimental evidence, no additional details
                     recorded
                     /note="Phosphoserine; propagated from
                     UniProtKB/Swiss-Prot (Q00613.1); phosphorylation site"
     misc_feature    6738..6740
                     /dnas_title="HSF1"
                     /gene="HSF1"
                     /gene_synonym=HSTF1
                     /experiment=experimental evidence, no additional details
                     recorded
                     /note="Phosphoserine; propagated from
                     UniProtKB/Swiss-Prot (Q00613.1); phosphorylation site"
     misc_feature    6750..6752
                     /dnas_title="HSF1"
                     /gene="HSF1"
                     /gene_synonym=HSTF1
                     /experiment=experimental evidence, no additional details
                     recorded
                     /note="Phosphoserine; propagated from
                     UniProtKB/Swiss-Prot (Q00613.1); phosphorylation site"
     misc_feature    6771..6773
                     /dnas_title="HSF1"
                     /gene="HSF1"
                     /gene_synonym=HSTF1
                     /experiment=experimental evidence, no additional details
                     recorded
                     /note="Phosphoserine; propagated from
                     UniProtKB/Swiss-Prot (Q00613.1); phosphorylation site"
     misc_feature    6798..6800
                     /dnas_title="HSF1"
                     /gene="HSF1"
                     /gene_synonym=HSTF1
                     /experiment=experimental evidence, no additional details
                     recorded
                     /note="Phosphothreonine; propagated from
                     UniProtKB/Swiss-Prot (Q00613.1); phosphorylation site"
     misc_feature    6807..6809
                     /dnas_title="HSF1"
                     /gene="HSF1"
                     /gene_synonym=HSTF1
                     /experiment=experimental evidence, no additional details
                     recorded
                     /note="Phosphoserine; propagated from
                     UniProtKB/Swiss-Prot (Q00613.1); phosphorylation site"
     misc_feature    6861..6863
                     /dnas_title="HSF1"
                     /gene="HSF1"
                     /gene_synonym=HSTF1
                     /experiment=experimental evidence, no additional details
                     recorded
                     /note="Phosphoserine; propagated from
                     UniProtKB/Swiss-Prot (Q00613.1); phosphorylation site"
     misc_feature    6918..6920
                     /dnas_title="HSF1"
                     /gene="HSF1"
                     /gene_synonym=HSTF1
                     /experiment=experimental evidence, no additional details
                     recorded
                     /note="Phosphoserine; propagated from
                     UniProtKB/Swiss-Prot (Q00613.1); phosphorylation site"
     misc_feature    6942..7418
                     /dnas_title="HSF1"
                     /gene="HSF1"
                     /gene_synonym=HSTF1
                     /experiment=experimental evidence, no additional details
                     recorded
                     /note="propagated from UniProtKB/Swiss-Prot (Q00613.1);
                     Region: Transactivation domain"
     misc_feature    6981..7058
                     /dnas_title="HSF1"
                     /gene="HSF1"
                     /gene_synonym=HSTF1
                     /experiment=experimental evidence, no additional details
                     recorded
                     /note="propagated from UniProtKB/Swiss-Prot (Q00613.1);
                     Region: Hydrophobic repeat HR-C"
     misc_feature    7065..7091
                     /dnas_title="HSF1"
                     /gene="HSF1"
                     /gene_synonym=HSTF1
                     /experiment=experimental evidence, no additional details
                     recorded
                     /note="propagated from UniProtKB/Swiss-Prot (Q00613.1);
                     Region: 9aaTAD"
     misc_feature    7086..7088
                     /dnas_title="HSF1"
                     /gene="HSF1"
                     /gene_synonym=HSTF1
                     /experiment=experimental evidence, no additional details
                     recorded
                     /note="Phosphoserine; propagated from
                     UniProtKB/Swiss-Prot (Q00613.1); phosphorylation site"
     exon            6692..6973
                     /dnas_title="HSF1"
                     /gene="HSF1"
                     /gene_synonym=HSTF1
                     /inference=alignment:Splign
                     /number=9
     exon            6974..7079
                     /dnas_title="HSF1"
                     /gene="HSF1"
                     /gene_synonym=HSTF1
                     /inference=alignment:Splign
                     /number=10
     exon            7080..7145
                     /dnas_title="HSF1"
                     /gene="HSF1"
                     /gene_synonym=HSTF1
                     /inference=alignment:Splign
                     /number=11
     misc_feature    complement(7050..7071)
                     /note="HSF1-midR"
     misc_feature    6777..6793
                     /note="HSF1-fusion-2F"
                     /primer=GGCTCTGAGAACCTGTACTTCCAGAGCGACAAGAATGAGCTCAGTGA
                     /note="TEV-HSF1(380)-F"
                     /set=Set 1
                     /primer=GGCTCTGAGAACCTGTACTTCCAGAGCAGCAGCCTGGCCAGTATCCAA
                     /note="TEV-HSF1(434)-F"
                     /set=Set 1
                     /primer=GTACAAGAAAGCTGGGTTTCAGCTGTCAAGGTCAGGCAGGCT
                     /note="HSF1(434)-GWc-R"
                     /set=Set 1
                     /primer=CTGTACAAGGGCAGCGGCAGCACCCCTGAAAAGTGCCTCAG
                     /note="HSF1_369-423_mid_F"
                     /set=Set 1
                     /primer=GTACAAGAAAGCTGGGTTTTAGGTCACCGAGGGGCTGA
                     /note="HSF1_369-423_CDS-Fls-R"
                     /set=Set 1
                     /primer=TACAAGGGCAGCGGCAGCAGCCTGCCTGACCTTGACA
                     /note="HSF1_428-480_mid_F"
                     /set=Set 1
                     /primer=GTACAAGAAAGCTGGGTTTTAGCCCTCGGTGTCCGTGTGGC
                     /note="HSF1_261-359_CDS_Fls_R"
                     /set=Set 1
     misc_feature    7161..7163
                     /dnas_title="HSF1"
                     /gene="HSF1"
                     /gene_synonym=HSTF1
                     /experiment=experimental evidence, no additional details
                     recorded
                     /note="Phosphoserine; propagated from
                     UniProtKB/Swiss-Prot (Q00613.1); phosphorylation site"
     exon            7146..7215
                     /dnas_title="HSF1"
                     /gene="HSF1"
                     /gene_synonym=HSTF1
                     /inference=alignment:Splign
                     /number=12
     exon            7216..7421
                     /dnas_title="HSF1"
                     /gene="HSF1"
                     /gene_synonym=HSTF1
                     /inference=alignment:Splign
                     /number=13
                     /primer=GTACAAGAAAGCTGGGTTTTAGGAGCCGGGGTCCAGCAGGAAC
                     /note="HSF1_428-480_CDS_Fls_R"
                     /set=Set 1
                     /primer=TACAAGGGCAGCGGCAGCACCGGGAGCAACGACCTGCCGGT
                     /note="HSF1_483-529_mid_F"
                     /set=Set 1
BASE COUNT     2223 a   2694 c   2597 g   2179 t
ORIGIN      
          1 atctataaca agaaaatata tatataataa gttatcacgt aagtagaaca tgaaataaca
         61 atataattat cgtatgagtt aaatcttaaa agtcacgtaa aagataatca tgcgtcattt
        121 tgactcacgc ggtcgttata gttcaaaatc agtgacactt accgcattga caagcacgcc
        181 tcacgggagc tccaagcggc gactgagatg tcctaaatgc acagcgacgg attcgcgcta
        241 tttagaaaga gagagcaata tttcaagaat gcatgcgtca attttacgca gactatcttt
        301 ctagggttaa aaaagatttg cgctttactc gacctaaact ttaaacacgt catagaatct
        361 tcgtttgaca aaaaccacat tgtggccaag ctgtgtgacg cgacgcgcgc taaagaatgg
        421 caaaccaagt cgcgcgaggt accagctttt gttcccttta gtgagggtta atttcgagct
        481 tggcgtaatc atggtcatag ctgtttcctg tgtgaaattg ttatccgctc acaattccac
        541 acaacatacg agccggaagc ataaagtgta aagcctgggg tgcctaatga gtgagctaac
        601 tcacattaat tgcgttgcgc tcactgcccg ctttccagtc gggaaacctg tcgtgccagc
        661 tgcattaatg aatcggccaa cgcgcgggga gaggcggttt gcgtattggg cgctcttccg
        721 cttcctcgct cactgactcg ctgcgctcgg tcgttcggct gcggcgagcg gtatcagctc
        781 actcaaaggc ggtaatacgg ttatccacag aatcagggga taacgcagga aagaacatgt
        841 gagcaaaagg ccagcaaaag gccaggaacc gtaaaaaggc cgcgttgctg gcgtttttcc
        901 ataggctccg cccccctgac gagcatcaca aaaatcgacg ctcaagtcag aggtggcgaa
        961 acccgacagg actataaaga taccaggcgt ttccccctgg aagctccctc gtgcgctctc
       1021 ctgttccgac cctgccgctt accggatacc tgtccgcctt tctcccttcg ggaagcgtgg
       1081 cgctttctca tagctcacgc tgtaggtatc tcagttcggt gtaggtcgtt cgctccaagc
       1141 tgggctgtgt gcacgaaccc cccgttcagc ccgaccgctg cgccttatcc ggtaactatc
       1201 gtcttgagtc caacccggta agacacgact tatcgccact ggcagcagcc actggtaaca
       1261 ggattagcag agcgaggtat gtaggcggtg ctacagagtt cttgaagtgg tggcctaact
       1321 acggctacac tagaagaaca gtatttggta tctgcgctct gctgaagcca gttaccttcg
       1381 gaaaaagagt tggtagctct tgatccggca aacaaaccac cgctggtagc ggtggttttt
       1441 ttgtttgcaa gcagcagatt acgcgcagaa aaaaaggatc tcaagaagat cctttgatct
       1501 tttctacggg gtctgacgct cagtggaacg aaaactcacg ttaagggatt ttggtcatga
       1561 gattatcaaa aaggatcttc acctagatcc ttttaaatta aaaatgaagt tttaaatcaa
       1621 tctaaagtat atatgagtaa acttggtctg acagttacca atgcttaatc agtgaggcac
       1681 ctatctcagc gatctgtcta tttcgttcat ccatagttgc ctgactcccc gtcgtgtaga
       1741 taactacgat acgggagggc ttaccatctg gccccagtgc tgcaatgata ccgcgagacc
       1801 cacgctcacc ggctccagat ttatcagcaa taaaccagcc agccggaagg gccgagcgca
       1861 gaagtggtcc tgcaacttta tccgcctcca tccagtctat taattgttgc cgggaagcta
       1921 gagtaagtag ttcgccagtt aatagtttgc gcaacgttgt tgccattgct acaggcatcg
       1981 tggtgtcacg ctcgtcgttt ggtatggctt cattcagctc cggttcccaa cgatcaaggc
       2041 gagttacatg atcccccatg ttgtgcaaaa aagcggttag ctccttcggt cctccgatcg
       2101 ttgtcagaag taagttggcc gcagtgttat cactcatggt tatggcagca ctgcataatt
       2161 ctcttactgt catgccatcc gtaagatgct tttctgtgac tggtgagtac tcaaccaagt
       2221 cattctgaga atagtgtatg cggcgaccga gttgctcttg cccggcgtca atacgggata
       2281 ataccgcgcc acatagcaga actttaaaag tgctcatcat tggaaaacgt tcttcggggc
       2341 gaaaactctc aaggatctta ccgctgttga gatccagttc gatgtaaccc actcgtgcac
       2401 ccaactgatc ttcagcatct tttactttca ccagcgtttc tgggtgagca aaaacaggaa
       2461 ggcaaaatgc cgcaaaaaag ggaataaggg cgacacggaa atgttgaata ctcatactct
       2521 tcctttttca atattattga agcatttatc agggttattg tctcatgagc ggatacatat
       2581 ttgaatgtat ttagaaaaat aaacaaatag gggttccgcg cacatttccc cgaaaagtgc
       2641 cacctgggaa attgtaagcg ttaatatttt gttaaaattc gcgttaaatt tttgttaaat
       2701 cagctcattt tttaaccaat aggccgaaat cggcaaaatc ccttataaat caaaagaata
       2761 gaccgagata gggttgagtg ttgttccagt ttggaacaag agtccactat taaagaacgt
       2821 ggactccaac gtcaaaggnn nnnnnnnnnn nnnnnnnnnn nnnnnnnnnn nnnnnnnnnn
       2881 nnnnnnntnn nnnnnnnnnn nnnnnnnnnn nnnnnnnnnn nnnnnnnnnn nnnnnnnnnn
       2941 nnnnnnnnnn nnnnnnnnnn nnnnnnnnnn nnnnnnnnng nnnnnnnnnn nnnnnnnnnn
       3001 nnnnnnnnnn nnnnnnnnnn nnnnnnnnnn nnnnnnnnnn nnnnnnnnnn nnnnnnnnnn
       3061 nnnnnnnnnn nnnnnnnnnn nnnnnnnnnn nnnnnnnnnn nnnncccatt cgccattcag
       3121 gctgcgcaac tgttgggaag ggcgatcggt gcgggcctct tcgctattac gccagctggc
       3181 gaaaggggga tgtgctgcaa ggcgattaag ttgggtaacg ccagggtttt cccagtcacg
       3241 acgttgtaaa acgacggcca gtgaattgta atacgactca ctatagggcg aattggagct
       3301 cggtattcac gacagcaggc tgaataataa aaaaattaga aactattatt taaccctaga
       3361 aagataatca tattgtgacg tacgttaaag ataatcatgc gtaaaattga cgcatgtgtt
       3421 ttatcggtct gtatatcgag gtttatttat taatttgaat agatattaag ttttattata
       3481 tttacactta catactaata ataaattcaa caaacaattt atttatgttt atttatttat
       3541 taaaaaaaaa caaaaactca aaatttcttc tataaagtaa caaaactttt aaacattctc
       3601 tcttttacaa aaataaactt attttgtact ttaaaaacag tcatgttgta ttataaaata
       3661 agtaattagc ttaacctata cataatagaa acaaattata cttattagtc agtcagaaac
       3721 aactttggca catatcaata ttatgctctc gttaatTAAc gtagcCCTCG TGAGGCTCCG
       3781 GTGCCCGTCA GTGGGCAGAG CGCACATCGC CCACAGTCCC CGAGAAGTTG GGGGGAGGGG
       3841 TCGGCAATTG AACCGGTGCC TAGAGAAGGT GGCGCGGGGT AAACTGGGAA AGTGATGTCG
       3901 TGTACTGGCT CCGCCTTTTT CCCGAGGGTG GGGGAGAACC GTATATAAGT GCAGTAGTCG
       3961 CCGTGAACGT TCTTTTTCGC AACGGGTTTG CCGCCAGAAC ACAGGTAAGT GCCGTGTGTG
       4021 GTTCCCGCGG GCCTGGCCTC TTTACGGGTT ATGGCCCTTG CGTGCCTTGA ATTACTTCCA
       4081 CCTGGCTGCA GTACGTGATT CTTGATCCCG AGCTTCGGGT TGGAAGTGGG TGGGAGAGTT
       4141 CGAGGCCTTG CGCTTAAGGA GCCCCTTCGC CTCGTGCTTG AGTTGAGGCC TGGCCTGGGC
       4201 GCTGGGGCCG CCGCGTGCGA ATCTGGTGGC ACCTTCGCGC CTGTCTCGCT GCTTTCGATA
       4261 AGTCTCTAGC CATTTAAAAT TTTTGATGAC CTGCTGCGAC GCTTTTTTTC TGGCAAGATA
       4321 GTCTTGTAAA TGCGGGCCAA GATCTGCACA CTGGTATTTC GGTTTTTGGG GCCGCGGGCG
       4381 GCGACGGGGC CCGTGCGTCC CAGCGCACAT GTTCGGCGAG GCGGGGCCTG CGAGCGCGGC
       4441 CACCGAGAAT CGGACGGGGG TAGTCTCAAG CTGGCCGGCC TGCTCTGGTG CCTGGCCTCG
       4501 CGCCGCCGTG TATCGCCCCG CCCTGGGCGG CAAGGCTGGC CCGGTCGGCA CCAGTTGCGT
       4561 GAGCGGAAAG ATGGCCGCTT CCCGGCCCTG CTGCAGGGAG CTCAAAATGG AGGACGCGGC
       4621 GCTCGGGAGA GCGGGCGGGT GAGTCACCCA CACAAAGGAA AAGGGCCTTT CCGTCCTCAG
       4681 CCGTCGCTTC ATGTGACTCC ACGGAGTACC GGGCGCCGTC CAGGCACCTC GATTAGTTCT
       4741 CGAGCTTTTG GAGTACGTCG TCTTTAGGTT GGGGGGAGGG GTTTTATGCG ATGGAGTTTC
       4801 CCCACACTGA GTGGGTGGAG ACTGAAGTTA GGCCAGCTTG GCACTTGATG TAATTCTCCT
       4861 TGGAATTTGC CCTTTTTGAG TTTGGATCTT GGTTCATTCT CAAGCCTCAG ACAGTGGTTC
       4921 AAAGTTTTTT TCTTCCATTT CAGGTGTCGT GAGGAATTAG CTTGGTACTA ATACGACTCA
       4981 CTATAGGGAG ACCCAAGCTG GCTAGGTAAG CTTGGTACCG AGCTCGGATC CACTAGTCCA
       5041 GTGTGAGGAG GAGTGGCACC ATGGTGAGCA AGGGCGAGGA GGATAACATG GCCATCATCA
       5101 AGGAGTTCAT GCGCTTCAAG GTGCACATGG AGGGCTCCGT GAACGGCCAC GAGTTCGAGA
       5161 TCGAGGGCGA GGGCGAGGGC CGCCCCTACG AGGGCACCCA GACCGCCAAG CTGAAGGTGA
       5221 CCAAGGGTGG CCCCCTGCCC TTCGCCTGGG ACATCCTGTC CCCTCAGTTC ATGTACGGCT
       5281 CCAAGGCCTA CGTGAAGCAC CCCGCCGACA TCCCCGACTA CTTGAAGCTG TCCTTCCCCG
       5341 AGGGCTTCAA GTGGGAGCGC GTGATGAACT TCGAGGACGG CGGCGTGGTG ACCGTGACCC
       5401 AGGACTCCTC CCTGCAGGAC GGCGAGTTCA TCTACAAGGT GAAGCTGCGC GGCACCAACT
       5461 TCCCCTCCGA CGGCCCCGTA ATGCAGAAGA AGACCATGGG CTGGGAGGCC TCCTCCGAGC
       5521 GGATGTACCC CGAGGACGGC GCCCTGAAGG GCGAGATCAA GCAGAGGCTG AAGCTGAAGG
       5581 ACGGCGGCCA CTACGACGCT GAGGTCAAGA CCACCTACAA GGCCAAGAAG CCCGTGCAGC
       5641 TGCCCGGCGC CTACAACGTC AACATCAAGT TGGACATCAC CTCCCACAAC GAGGACTACA
       5701 CCATCGTGGA ACAGTACGAA CGCGCCGAGG GCCGCCACTC CACCGGCGGC ATGGACGAGC
       5761 TGTACAAGag cGGCAGCACA AGTTTGTACA AAAAAGCAGG CTTCGGCTCT GAGAACCTGT
       5821 ACTTCCAGAG Catggatctg cccgtgggcc ccggcgcggc ggggcccagc aacgtcccgg
       5881 ccttcctgac caagctgtgg accctcgtga gcgacccgga caccgacgcg ctcatctgct
       5941 ggagcccgag cgggaacagc ttccacgtgt tcgaccaggg ccagtttgcc aaggaggtgc
       6001 tgcccaagta cttcaagcac aacaacatgg ccagcttcgt gcggcagctc aacatgtatg
       6061 gcttccggaa agtggtccac atcgagcagg gcggcctggt caagccagag agagacgaca
       6121 cggagttcca gcacccatgc ttcctgcgtg gccaggagca gctccttgag aacatcaaga
       6181 ggaaagtgac cagtgtgtcc accctgaaga gtgaagacat aaagatccgc caggacagcg
       6241 tcaccaagct gctgacggac gtgcagctga tgaaggggaa gcaggagtgc atggactcca
       6301 agctcctggc catgaagcat gagaatgagg ctctgtggcg ggaggtggcc agccttcggc
       6361 agaagcatgc ccagcaacag aaagtcgtca acaagctcat tcagttcctg atctcactgg
       6421 tgcagtcaaa ccggatcctg ggggtgaaga gaaagatccc cctgatgctg aacgacagtg
       6481 gctcagcaca ttccatgccc aagtatagcc ggcagttctc cctggagcac gtccacggct
       6541 cgggccccta ctcggccccc tccccagcct acagcagctc cagcctctac gcccctgatg
       6601 ctgtggccag ctctggaccc atcatctccg acatcaccga gctggctcct gccagcccca
       6661 tggcctcccc cggcgggagc atagacgaga ggcccctatc cagcagcccc ctggtgcgtg
       6721 tcaaggagga gccccccagc ccgcctcaga gcccccgggt agaggaggcg agtcccgggc
       6781 gcccatcttc cgtggacacc ctcttgtccc cgaccgccct cattgactcc atcctgcggg
       6841 agagtgaacc tgcccccgcc tccgtcacag ccctcacgga cgccaggggc cacacggaca
       6901 ccgagggccg gcctccctcc cccccgccca cctccacccc tgaaaagtgc ctcagcgtag
       6961 cctgcctgga caagaatgag ctcagtgacc acttggatgc tatggactcc aacctggata
       7021 acctgcagac catgctgagc agccacggct tcagcgtgga caccagtgcc ctgctggacc
       7081 tgttcagccc ctcggtgacc gtgcccgaca tgagcctgcc tgaccttgac agcagcctgg
       7141 ccagtatcca agagctcctg tctccccagg agccccccag gcctcccgag gcagagaaca
       7201 gcagcccgga ttcagggaag cagctggtgc actacacagc gcagccgctg ttcctgctgg
       7261 accccggctc cgtggacacc gggagcaacg acctgccggt gctgtttgag ctgggagagg
       7321 gctcctactt ctccgaaggg gacggcttcg ccgaggaccc caccatctcc ctgctgacag
       7381 gctcggagcc tcccaaagcc aaggacccca ctgtctccta gAACCCAGCT TTCTTGTACA
       7441 AAGTGGTTGA TATCCAGCAC AGTGGCGGCC GCTCGAGTCT AGAGGGCCCG CGGTTCGAAG
       7501 GTAAGCCTAT CCCTAACCCT CTCCTCGGTC TCGATTCTAC GCGTACCGGT TAGTAATGAT
       7561 CGACAATCAA CCTCTGGATT ACAAAATTTG TGAAAGATTG ACTGGTATTC TTAACTATGT
       7621 TGCTCCTTTT ACGCTATGTG GATACGCTGC TTTAATGCCT TTGTATCATG CTATTGCTTC
       7681 CCGTATGGCT TTCATTTTCT CCTCCTTGTA TAAATCCTGG TTGCTGTCTC TTTATGAGGA
       7741 GTTGTGGCCC GTTGTCAGGC AACGTGGCGT GGTGTGCACT GTGTTTGCTG ACGCAACCCC
       7801 CACTGGTTGG GGCATTGCCA CCACCTGTCA GCTCCTTTCC GGGACTTTCG CTTTCCCCCT
       7861 CCCTATTGCC ACGGCGGAAC TCATCGCCGC CTGCCTTGCC CGCTGCTGGA CAGGGGCTCG
       7921 GCTGTTGGGC ACTGACAATT CCGTGGTGTT GTCGGGGAAG CTGACGTCCT TTCCATGGCT
       7981 GCTCGCCTGT GTTGCCACCT GGATTCTGCG CGGGACGTCC TTCTGCTACG TCCCTTCGGC
       8041 CCTCAATCCA GCGGACCTTC CTTCCCGCGG CCTGCTGCCG GCTCTGCGGC CTCTTCCGCG
       8101 TCTTCGCCTT CGCCCTCAGA CGAGTCGGAT CTCCCTTTGG GCCGCCTCCC CGCCTGGCGA
       8161 TGGTACCGGT GTGGAAAGTC CCCAGGCTCC CCAGCAGGCA GAAGTATGCA AAGCATGCAT
       8221 CTCAATTAGT CAGCAACCAG GTGTGGAAAG TCCCCAGGCT CCCCAGCAGG CAGAAGTATG
       8281 CAAAGCATGC ATCTCAATTA GTCAGCAACC ATAGTCCCGC CCCTAACTCC GCCCATCCCG
       8341 CCCCTAACTC CGCCCAGTTC CGCCCATTCT CCGCCCCATG GCTGACTAAT TTTTTTTATT
       8401 TATGCAGAGG CCGAGGCCGC CTCTGCCTCT GAGCTATTCC AGAAGTAGTG AGGAGGCTTT
       8461 TTTGGAGGCC TAGGCTTTTG CAAAAAGCTC CCGGGAGCTT GTATATCCAT TTTCGGATCT
       8521 GATCAgcacg ggGCACGTGT TGACAATTAA TCATCGGCAT AGTATATCGG CATAGTATAA
       8581 TACGACAAGG TGAGGAACTA AACCatgacc gagtacaagc ccacggtgcg cctcgccacc
       8641 cgcgacgacg tccccagggc cgtacgcacc ctcgccgccg cgttcgccga ctaccccgcc
       8701 acgcgccaca ccgtcgatcc ggaccgccac atcgagcggg tcaccgagct gcaagaactc
       8761 ttcctcacgc gcgtcgggct cgacatcggc aaggtgtggg tcgcggacga cggcgccgcc
       8821 gtggcggtct ggaccacgcc ggagagcgtc gaagcggggg cggtgttcgc cgagatcggc
       8881 ccgcgcatgg ccgagttgag cggttcccgg ctggccgcgc agcaacagat ggaaggcctc
       8941 ctggcgccgc accggcccaa ggagcccgcg tggttcctgg ccaccgtcgg agtctcgccc
       9001 gaccaccagg gcaagggtct gggcagcgcc gtcgtgctcc ccggagtgga ggcggccgag
       9061 cgcgccgggg tgcccgcctt cctggagacc tccgcgcccc gcaacctccc cttctacgag
       9121 cggctcggct tcaccgtcac cgccgacgtc gaggtgcccg aaggaccgcg cacctggtgc
       9181 atgacccgca agcccggtgc ctgaGCTAAG CACAATTCGA GCTCGGTACC TTTAAGACCA
       9241 ATGACTTACA AGGCAGCTGT AGATCTcata tgattctcta gagctcgctg atcagcctcg
       9301 actgtgcctt ctagttgcca gccatctgtt gtttgcccct cccccgtgcc ttccttgacc
       9361 ctggaaggtg ccactcccac tgtcctttcc taataaaatg aggaaattgc atcgcattgt
       9421 ctgagtaggt gtcattctat tctggggggt ggggtggggc aggacagcaa gggggaggat
       9481 tgggaagaca atagcaggca tgctggggat gcggtgggct ctatggcttc tgaggcggaa
       9541 agaaccagct ggggctcgat cctctagagt cgagggctgc aggaattcga tatcaagctc
       9601 tagccaacaa gctcgtcatc gctttgcaga agagcagaga ggatatgctc atcgtctaaa
       9661 gaactaccca ttttattata tattagtcac gat
//
