# Supplementary material for: SUMOylation is not a prerequisite for HSF1’s role in stress protection and transactivation
Source: Sci Rep. 2025 Jul 5;15:24077. doi: 10.1038/s41598-025-08735-3 (PMC12228814; doi:10.1038/s41598-025-08735-3)
Supplement: Supplementary file 2 — Supplementary Material 2 [file 41598_2025_8735_MOESM2_ESM.txt]

LOCUS       Sequence	3456 bp 	DNA	SYN
DEFINITION  Sequence
ACCESSION   
KEYWORDS    
SOURCE      
  ORGANISM  other sequences; artificial sequences; vectors.
FEATURES             Location/Qualifiers
     repeat_region   272..306
                     /label=piggyBac left (5') inverted repeat
                     /note="piggyBac transposon-specific inverted terminal
                     repeat sequence (ITR)"
     promoter        complement(455..473)
                     /label=T3 promoter
                     /note="promoter for bacteriophage T3 RNA polymerase"
     primer_bind     complement(494..510)
                     /label=M13 rev
                     /note="common sequencing primer, one of multiple similar
                     variants"
     primer_bind     complement(494..510)
                     /label=M13 Reverse
                     /note="In lacZ gene. Also called M13-rev"
     misc_feature    1..3756
                     /note="PB-TET"
                     /dnas_title="CAGGAAACAGCTATGAC"
                     /primer=CAGGAAACAGCTATGAC
                     /note="M13-R"
                     /set=Set 1
                     /dnas_title="CACACAGGAAACAGCTATGACCAT"
                     /primer=CACACAGGAAACAGCTATGACCAT
                     /note="M13_R"
                     /set=Set 1
                     /dnas_title="GCGACGCGCGCTAAAGAATGG"
                     /primer=GCGACGCGCGCTAAAGAATGG
                     /note="PB-F"
                     /set=Set 1
                     /dnas_title="CCAGGAAACAGCTATGACCAT"
                     /primer=CCAGGAAACAGCTATGACCAT
                     /note="M13-R-Petr"
                     /set=Set 1
     primer_bind     complement(507..529)
                     /label=M13/pUC Reverse
                     /note="In lacZ gene"
     protein_bind    518..534
                     /label=lac operator
                     /bound_moiety="lac repressor encoded by lacI"
                     /note="The lac repressor binds to the lac operator to
                     inhibit transcription in E. coli. This inhibition can be
                     relieved by adding lactose or
                     isopropyl-beta-D-thiogalactopyranoside (IPTG)."
     promoter        complement(542..572)
                     /label=lac promoter
                     /note="promoter for the E. coli lac operon"
     protein_bind    587..608
                     /label=CAP binding site
                     /bound_moiety="E. coli catabolite activator protein"
                     /note="CAP binding activates transcription in the
                     presence of cAMP."
     primer_bind     complement(725..742)
                     /label=L4440
                     /note="L4440 vector, forward primer"
     rep_origin      complement(896..1484)
                     /direction=ColE1/pMB1/pBR322/pUC origin
                     /label=ori
                     /note="high-copy-number ColE1/pMB1/pBR322/pUC origin of
                     replication"
     primer_bind     complement(976..995)
                     /label=pBR322ori-F
                     /note="pBR322 origin, forward primer"
     CDS             complement(1655..2515)
                     /dnas_title="Amp"
                     /codon_start=1
                     /gene="bla"
                     /product="beta-lactamase"
                     /label=AmpR
                     /note="confers resistance to ampicillin, carbenicillin,
                     and related antibiotics"
                     /translation="MSIQHFRVALIPFFAAFCLPVFAHPETLVKVKDAEDQLGARVGY
                     IELDLNSGKILESFRPEERFPMMSTFKVLLCGAVLSRIDAGQEQLGRRIHYSQNDLVE
                     YSPVTEKHLTDGMTVRELCSAAITMSDNTAANLLLTTIGGPKELTAFLHNMGDHVTRL
                     DRWEPELNEAIPNDERDTTMPVAMATTLRKLLTGELLTLASRQQLIDWMEADKVAGPL
                     LRSALPAGWFIADKSGAGERGSRGIIAALGPDGKPSRIVVIYTTGSQATMDERNRQIA
                     EIGASLIKHW"
                     /dnas_title="GGGGACCACTTTGTACAAGAAAGCTGGGTGTGTCACGCTCGTCGT
                     TTGGTATG"
                     /primer=GGGGACCACTTTGTACAAGAAAGCTGGGTGTGTCACGCTCGTCGTTTGGT
                     ATG
                     /note="AttB2-SBP-Lib-R"
                     /set=Set 1
                     /dnas_title="TGGCCCCAGTGCTGCAATGATAC"
                     /primer=TGGCCCCAGTGCTGCAATGATAC
                     /note="Biotin-Amp-R"
                     /set=Set 1
                     /dnas_title="GTGACTGGAGTTCAGACGTGTGCTCTTCCGATCTGTGTCACGCTC
                     GTCGTTTGGTATG"
                     /primer=GTGACTGGAGTTCAGACGTGTGCTCTTCCGATCTGTGTCACGCTCGTCGT
                     TTGGTATG
                     /note="Read2-Amp-R"
                     /set=Set 1
     primer_bind     2278..2297
                     /label=Amp-R
                     /note="Ampicillin resistance gene, reverse primer"
                     /dnas_title="TTGGGAACCGGAGCTGAATGAA"
                     /primer=TTGGGAACCGGAGCTGAATGAA
                     /note="Amp_F"
                     /set=Set 1
                     /dnas_title="ATCATTGGAAAACGTTCTTC"
                     /primer=ATCATTGGAAAACGTTCTTC
                     /note="BGLII_MUT_VAL_F"
                     /set=Set 1
     promoter        complement(2516..2620)
                     /dnas_title="bla"
                     /gene="bla"
                     /label=AmpR promoter
     rep_origin      complement(2649..3104)
                     /direction=f1 bacteriophage origin of replication
                     /label=f1 ori
                     /note="f1 bacteriophage origin of replication; arrow
                     indicates direction of (+) strand synthesis"
     primer_bind     complement(2786..2807)
                     /label=F1ori-F
                     /note="F1 origin, forward primer"
     primer_bind     2998..3017
                     /label=F1ori-R
                     /note="F1 origin, reverse primer"
     primer_bind     3245..3262
                     /label=M13 Forward
                     /note="In lacZ gene. Also called M13-F20 or M13 (-21)
                     Forward"
     primer_bind     3246..3262
                     /label=M13 fwd
                     /note="common sequencing primer, one of multiple similar
                     variants"
     primer_bind     3269..3288
                     /label=T7
                     /note="T7 promoter, forward primer"
     promoter        3269..3287
                     /label=T7 promoter
                     /note="promoter for bacteriophage T7 RNA polymerase"
     repeat_region   3354..3416
                     /label=piggyBac right (3') inverted repeat
                     /note="piggyBac transposon-specific inverted terminal
                     repeat sequence (ITR)"
                     /dnas_title="GTAAAACGACGGCCAG"
                     /primer=GTAAAACGACGGCCAG
                     /note="M13-F (-20)"
                     /set=Set 1
                     /dnas_title="CGAGCTCGAATTCACTGGCC"
                     /primer=CGAGCTCGAATTCACTGGCC
                     /note="comp-20"
                     /set=Set 1
                     /dnas_title="CGAGCTCGAATTCACTGGCC"
                     /primer=CGAGCTCGAATTCACTGGCC
                     /note="comp-20-bio"
                     /set=Set 1
                     /dnas_title="GGGAACCGGCAGCATGGGCGCCGTCGTTTTACAACGTCGTGA"
                     /primer=GGGAACCGGCAGCATGGGCGCCGTCGTTTTACAACGTCGTGA
                     /note="HSPA1A-pr-Lacz-F"
                     /set=Set 1
                     /dnas_title="GGGGAATTCACTGGCCGTCGTTTTACAA"
                     /primer=GGGGAATTCACTGGCCGTCGTTTTACAA
                     /note="Phage-EcoRI-F"
                     /set=Set 1
                     /dnas_title="GTAAAACGACGGCCAGT"
                     /primer=GTAAAACGACGGCCAGT
                     /note="M13_F"
                     /set=Set 1
                     /dnas_title="TAATACGACTCACTATAGGG"
                     /primer=TAATACGACTCACTATAGGG
                     /note="T7"
                     /set=Set 1
                     /dnas_title="GATGTTTTCCCAGTCACGA"
                     /primer=GATGTTTTCCCAGTCACGA
                     /note="M13-F-Petr"
                     /set=Set 1
     misc_feature    3757..9266
                     /note="FP"
     misc_feature    3769..4952
                     /note="EF-1Alpha promoter"
     misc_feature    3942..3948
                     /note="TATA box"
     misc_feature    3970..3976
                     /note="INR"
     misc_feature    3972..3972
                     /note="+1"
     misc_feature    3972..4004
                     /note="Exon1"
     misc_feature    3998..4012
                     /note="Donor"
                     /dnas_title="CGACATCACTTTCCCAGTTTACCCCGCGCCACCTTCTCTA"
                     /primer=CGACATCACTTTCCCAGTTTACCCCGCGCCACCTTCTCTA
                     /note="1stPCR-sgRNA-V2-F"
                     /set=Set 1
                     /dnas_title="CGACATCACTTTCCCAGTTTACCCCGCGCCACCTTCTCTA"
                     /primer=CGACATCACTTTCCCAGTTTACCCCGCGCCACCTTCTCTA
                     /note="1stPCR-sgRNA-V2-R"
                     /set=Set 1
                     /dnas_title="GGGGTTAATTAACGTAGCCCTCGTGAGGCTCCGGTGCCCGTC"
                     /primer=GGGGTTAATTAACGTAGCCCTCGTGAGGCTCCGGTGCCCGTC
                     /note="PacI-NheI-EF1-F"
                     /set=Set 1
     misc_feature    4005..4943
                     /note="Intron"
     misc_feature    4020..4024
                     /note="DPE (?)"
                     /dnas_title="GAAGGAGATAGAACCATGCCGGAGGCCCCGCCTC"
                     /primer=GAAGGAGATAGAACCATGCCGGAGGCCCCGCCTC
                     /note="COMT-MB(CDS)-rbs-F"
                     /set=Set 1
                     /dnas_title="GGCTCTGAGAACCTGTACTTCCAGAGCATGCCGGAGGCCCCGCCT
                     C"
                     /primer=GGCTCTGAGAACCTGTACTTCCAGAGCATGCCGGAGGCCCCGCCTC
                     /note="COMT-MB(CDS)-TEV-F"
                     /set=Set 1
                     /dnas_title="GGGAACCACACACGGCACTTAC"
                     /primer=GGGAACCACACACGGCACTTAC
                     /note="EF1-intron-R"
                     /set=Set 1
     misc_feature    4969..4988
                     /note="T7"
     misc_feature    4923..4963
                     /note="Acceptor"
     misc_feature    4944..5032
                     /note="Exon2"
                     /dnas_title="AGGTGTCGTGAGGAATTAGC"
                     /primer=AGGTGTCGTGAGGAATTAGC
                     /note="FAM-T7-SBP-F"
                     /set=Set 1
                     /dnas_title="GAAGGAGATAGAACCATGACCGAGCGCCGCGT"
                     /primer=GAAGGAGATAGAACCATGACCGAGCGCCGCGT
                     /note="HSPB1-RBS-F"
                     /set=Set 1
                     /dnas_title="GGCTCTGAGAACCTGTACTTCCAGAGCATGACCGAGCGCCGCGT"
                     /primer=GGCTCTGAGAACCTGTACTTCCAGAGCATGACCGAGCGCCGCGT
                     /note="HSPB1-TEV-F"
                     /set=Set 1
                     /dnas_title="TAATACGACTCACTATAGGG"
                     /primer=TAATACGACTCACTATAGGG
                     /note="T7"
                     /set=Set 1
                     /dnas_title="CCTTGGAATTTGCCCTTTTTG"
                     /primer=CCTTGGAATTTGCCCTTTTTG
                     /note="EF1-intron-F"
                     /set=Set 1
     RBS             5046..5051
                     /note="RBS"
     gene            5064..5768
                     /dnas_title="mCherry"
                     /label=mCherry
                     /gene="mCherry"
                     /translation="VSKGEEDNMAIIKEFMRFKVHMEGSVNGHEFEIEGEGEGRPYEG
                     TQTAKLKVTKGGPLPFAWDILSPQFMYGSKAYVKHPADIPDYLKLSFPEGFKWERVMN
                     FEDGGVVTVTQDSSLQDGEFIYKVKLRGTNFPSDGPVMQKKTMGWEASSERMYPEDGA
                     LKGEIKQRLKLKDGGHYDAEVKTTYKAKKPVQLPGAYNVNIKLDITSHNEDYTIVEQY
                     ERAEGRHSTGGMDELYK"
     misc_feature    5241..5294
                     /label=Q66M (mCherry)
                     /translation="FAWDILSPQFMYGSKAYV"
                     /dnas_title="GGGACTAGTCCAGTGTGAGGAGGAGTGGCACCATGGTGAGCAAGG
                     GCGAGGAG"
                     /primer=GGGACTAGTCCAGTGTGAGGAGGAGTGGCACCATGGTGAGCAAGGGCGAG
                     GAG
                     /note="SpeI-GFP-F"
                     /set=Set 1
                     /dnas_title="GGGCTCGAGTATGGTGAGCAAGGGCGAGGAG"
                     /primer=GGGCTCGAGTATGGTGAGCAAGGGCGAGGAG
                     /note="XhoI-GFP-F"
                     /set=Set 1
                     /dnas_title="GAGAATCCTGGACCGATGGTGAGCAAGGGCGAGGAGGATAA"
                     /primer=GAGAATCCTGGACCGATGGTGAGCAAGGGCGAGGAGGATAA
                     /note="Linker-cherry-F"
                     /set=Set 1
                     /dnas_title="GAAGGAGATAGAACCATGGTGAGCAAGGGCGAGGA"
                     /primer=GAAGGAGATAGAACCATGGTGAGCAAGGGCGAGGA
                     /note="rbs-FP-GW-F"
                     /set=Set 1
                     /dnas_title="GGCTCTGAGAACCTGTACTTCCAGAGCATGGTGAGCAAGGGCGAG
                     GA"
                     /primer=GGCTCTGAGAACCTGTACTTCCAGAGCATGGTGAGCAAGGGCGAGGA
                     /note="TEV-FP-GW-F"
                     /set=Set 1
                     /dnas_title="GATCCACTAGTCCAGTGTGAGGAGGAGTGGCACC"
                     /primer=GATCCACTAGTCCAGTGTGAGGAGGAGTGGCACC
                     /note="RBS-EFI-F"
                     /set=Set 1
                     /dnas_title="GGGCCACCCTTGGTCACCTTC"
                     /primer=GGGCCACCCTTGGTCACCTTC
                     /note="mCherry-R"
                     /set=Set 1
                     /dnas_title="GTGAGCAAGGGCGAGGAG"
                     /primer=GTGAGCAAGGGCGAGGAG
                     /note="N-GFP-R"
                     /set=Set 1
                     /dnas_title="GAAGGAGATAGAACCATGGTGAGCAAGGGCGAGGA"
                     /primer=GAAGGAGATAGAACCATGGTGAGCAAGGGCGAGGA
                     /note="rbs_GFP_CDS_F"
                     /set=Set 1
                     /dnas_title="GGTGCCACTCCTCCTCACACTGGACTAGTGGATC"
                     /primer=GGTGCCACTCCTCCTCACACTGGACTAGTGGATC
                     /note="RBS-EFI-R"
                     /set=Set 1
                     /dnas_title="GTACAAACTTGTGCTGCCGCTCTTGTACAGCTCGTCCATGC"
                     /primer=GTACAAACTTGTGCTGCCGCTCTTGTACAGCTCGTCCATGC
                     /note="GFP-AttR1-R"
                     /set=Set 1
                     /dnas_title="GCTGTACAAGAGCGGCAGCACAAGTTTGTACAAAAAAGCT"
                     /primer=GCTGTACAAGAGCGGCAGCACAAGTTTGTACAAAAAAGCT
                     /note="GFP-AttR1-F"
                     /set=Set 1
                     /dnas_title="GGGACGCGTTTACTTGTACAGCTCGTCCATGC"
                     /primer=GGGACGCGTTTACTTGTACAGCTCGTCCATGC
                     /note="MluI-GFP-R"
                     /set=Set 1
                     /dnas_title="GGTTGATTCTCGAGATTACTTGTACAGCTCGTCCATG"
                     /primer=GGTTGATTCTCGAGATTACTTGTACAGCTCGTCCATG
                     /note="WPRE-XhoI-Cherry-R"
                     /set=Set 1
                     /dnas_title="CTCACATGGTGAGGCTTACTTGTACAGCTCGTCCAT"
                     /primer=CTCACATGGTGAGGCTTACTTGTACAGCTCGTCCAT
                     /note="Cherry-Arm2-R"
                     /set=Set 1
                     /dnas_title="GTACAAGAAAGCTGGGTTCTTGTACAGCTCGTCCATG"
                     /primer=GTACAAGAAAGCTGGGTTCTTGTACAGCTCGTCCATG
                     /note="FP-GWc-R"
                     /set=Set 1
                     /dnas_title="GTACAAGAAAGCTGGGTTTTACTTGTACAGCTCGTCCATG"
                     /primer=GTACAAGAAAGCTGGGTTTTACTTGTACAGCTCGTCCATG
                     /note="FP-GWs-R"
                     /set=Set 1
                     /dnas_title="GTCGATCATTACTAACCGGTACGCGTAGAATTTACTTGTACAGCT
                     C"
                     /primer=GTCGATCATTACTAACCGGTACGCGTAGAATTTACTTGTACAGCTC
                     /note="GFP-WPRE-R"
                     /set=Set 1
                     /dnas_title="CTTGTTTCAGCAGAGAGAAGTTTGTTGCGCCGGATCCCTTGTACA
                     GCTCGTCCATG"
                     /primer=CTTGTTTCAGCAGAGAGAAGTTTGTTGCGCCGGATCCCTTGTACAGCTCG
                     TCCATG
                     /note="Polylinker-GFP-R"
                     /set=Set 1
                     /dnas_title="CGGCATGGACGAGCTGTA"
                     /primer=CGGCATGGACGAGCTGTA
                     /note="C-GFP-F"
                     /set=Set 1
                     /dnas_title="GGTGCTGCCGCTGCCCTTGTACAGCTCGTCCATG"
                     /primer=GGTGCTGCCGCTGCCCTTGTACAGCTCGTCCATG
                     /note="HSF1_369-423_mid_R"
                     /set=Set 1
                     /dnas_title="AGGCTGCTGCCGCTGCCCTTGTACAGCTCGTCCAT"
                     /primer=AGGCTGCTGCCGCTGCCCTTGTACAGCTCGTCCAT
                     /note="HSF1_428-480_mid_R"
                     /set=Set 1
                     /dnas_title="TCCCGGTGCTGCCGCTGCCCTTGTACAGCTCGTCCAT"
                     /primer=TCCCGGTGCTGCCGCTGCCCTTGTACAGCTCGTCCAT
                     /note="HSF1_483-529_mid_R"
                     /set=Set 1
                     /dnas_title="AGGATGCTGCCGCTGCCCTTGTACAGCTCGTCCAT"
                     /primer=AGGATGCTGCCGCTGCCCTTGTACAGCTCGTCCAT
                     /note="HSF1_202-258_mid_R"
                     /set=Set 1
                     /dnas_title="CCAGAGCTGCCGCTGCCCTTGTACAGCTCGTCCAT"
                     /primer=CCAGAGCTGCCGCTGCCCTTGTACAGCTCGTCCAT
                     /note="HSF1_261-359_mid_R"
                     /set=Set 1
                     /dnas_title="GGTTGATATCCAGCACAGTG"
                     /primer=GGTTGATATCCAGCACAGTG
                     /note="zaATTR2"
                     /set=Set 1
                     /dnas_title="GCTGGATATCAACCACTTTGT"
                     /primer=GCTGGATATCAACCACTTTGT
                     /note="Za-ATTR2-R"
                     /set=Set 1
                     /dnas_title="AACCCAGCTTTCTTGTAC"
                     /primer=AACCCAGCTTTCTTGTAC
                     /note="GW-ATTB2-F(mut)"
                     /set=Set 1
     enhancer        7560..8157
                     /note="WPRE"
     C_region        7500..7539
                     /note="V5 epitope"
                     /dnas_title="CAAGTAATCTCGAGAATCAACCTCTGGATTACAAAATTTGTG"
                     /primer=CAAGTAATCTCGAGAATCAACCTCTGGATTACAAAATTTGTG
                     /note="Cherry-XhoI-WPRE-F"
                     /set=Set 1
                     /dnas_title="CCAGAGGTTGATTGTCGATC"
                     /primer=CCAGAGGTTGATTGTCGATC
                     /note="pLenti za MluI R"
                     /set=Set 1
                     /dnas_title="TTGGGCACTGACAATTCCGT"
                     /primer=TTGGGCACTGACAATTCCGT
                     /note="WPRE-F"
                     /set=Set 1
     promoter        8168..8476
                     /note="SV40 promoter"
                     /dnas_title="CAAAGGGAGATCCGACTCGT"
                     /primer=CAAAGGGAGATCCGACTCGT
                     /note="WPRE-R"
                     /set=Set 1
     gene            8605..9204
                     /dnas_title="puro (variant)"
                     /label=puro (variant)
                     /gene="puro (variant)"
                     /translation="MTEYKPTVRLATRDDVPRAVRTLAAAFADYPATRHTVDPDRHIE
                     RVTELQELFLTRVGLDIGKVWVADDGAAVAVWTTPESVEAGAVFAEIGPRMAELSGSR
                     LAAQQQMEGLLAPHRPKEPAWFLATVGVSPDHQGKGLGSAVVLPGVEAAERAGVPAFL
                     ETSAPRNLPFYERLGFTVTADVEVPEGPRTWCMTRKPGA"
     CDS             8605..9204
                     /label=ORF frame 3
                     /translation="MTEYKPTVRLATRDDVPRAVRTLAAAFADYPATRHTVDPDRHIE
                     RVTELQELFLTRVGLDIGKVWVADDGAAVAVWTTPESVEAGAVFAEIGPRMAELSGSR
                     LAAQQQMEGLLAPHRPKEPAWFLATVGVSPDHQGKGLGSAVVLPGVEAAERAGVPAFL
                     ETSAPRNLPFYERLGFTVTADVEVPEGPRTWCMTRKPGA"
     promoter        8537..8604
                     /label=EM7_promoter
                     /translation="VLTINHRHSISA.YNTTR.GTK"
                     /dnas_title="GATCCGGACCGCCACATC"
                     /primer=GATCCGGACCGCCACATC
                     /note="Puro-RealT-F"
                     /set=Set 1
                     /dnas_title="CTTCCATCTGTTGCTGCGCG"
                     /primer=CTTCCATCTGTTGCTGCGCG
                     /note="Puro-RealT-R"
                     /set=Set 1
                     /dnas_title="GGGGCACGTGTTGACAATTAATCATCGGCATAGTATATCGGCATA
                     GTATAATACGACAAGGTGAGGAACTAAACCATGACCGAGTACAAGCCCAC"
                     /primer=GGGGCACGTGTTGACAATTAATCATCGGCATAGTATATCGGCATAGTATA
                     ATACGACAAGGTGAGGAACTAAACCATGACCGAGTACAAGCCCAC
                     /note="PmlI-EM7-Puro-F"
                     /set=Set 1
     primer_bind     complement(9296..9313)
                     /label=BGH-rev
                     /note="Bovine growth hormone terminator, reverse primer.
                     Also called BGH reverse"
     polyA_signal    9302..9526
                     /label=bGH poly(A) signal
                     /note="bovine growth hormone polyadenylation signal"
     misc_feature    9267..9272
                     /note="NdeI"
                     /dnas_title="AATTCGAGCTCG"
                     /primer=AATTCGAGCTCG
                     /note="12mer"
                     /set=Set 1
                     /dnas_title="GGGGCTTAGCTCAGGCACCGGGCTTGCGGGT"
                     /primer=GGGGCTTAGCTCAGGCACCGGGCTTGCGGGT
                     /note="BlpI-Puro-R"
                     /set=Set 1
                     /dnas_title="CACGGGGGAGGGGCAAACAAC"
                     /primer=CACGGGGGAGGGGCAAACAAC
                     /note="pCDNA3-GW_R"
                     /set=Set 1
                     /dnas_title="GCTGTAGATCTCATATGATTCTCTAGAGCTCGCTGATC"
                     /primer=GCTGTAGATCTCATATGATTCTCTAGAGCTCGCTGATC
                     /note="PURO-NdeI-BGH-F"
                     /set=Set 1
                     /dnas_title="GCTCTAGAGAATCATATGAGATCTACAGCTGCCTTGTAAGTC"
                     /primer=GCTCTAGAGAATCATATGAGATCTACAGCTGCCTTGTAAGTC
                     /note="PURO-NdeI-BGH-R"
                     /set=Set 1
     misc_feature    5805..5831
                     /note="TEV"
     CDS             5832..7421
                     /dnas_title="HSF1"
                     /gene="HSF1"
                     /gene_synonym=HSTF1
                     /note="HSF 1; HSTF 1"
                     /codon_start=1
                     /product="heat shock factor protein 1"
                     /protein_id="NP_005517.1"
                     /db_xref="GI:5031767"
                     /db_xref="CCDS:CCDS6419.1"
                     /db_xref="GeneID:3297"
                     /db_xref="HGNC:5224"
                     /db_xref="HPRD:00778"
                     /db_xref="MIM:140580"
                     /translation="MDLPVGPGAAGPSNVPAFLTKLWTLVSDPDTDALICWSPSGNSF
                     HVFDQGQFAKEVLPKYFKHNNMASFVRQLNMYGFRKVVHIEQGGLVKPERDDTEFQHP
                     CFLRGQEQLLENIKRKVTSVSTLKSEDIKIRQDSVTKLLTDVQLMKGKQECMDSKLLA
                     MKHENEALWREVASLRQKHAQQQKVVNKLIQFLISLVQSNRILGVKRKIPLMLNDSGS
                     AHSMPKYSRQFSLEHVHGSGPYSAPSPAYSSSSLYAPDAVASSGPIISDITELAPASP
                     MASPGGSIDERPLSSSPLVRVKEEPPSPPQSPRVEEASPGRPSSVDTLLSPTALIDSI
                     LRESEPAPASVTALTDARGHTDTEGRPPSPPPTSTPEKCLSVACLDKNELSDHLDAMD
                     SNLDNLQTMLSSHGFSVDTSALLDLFSPSVTVPDMSLPDLDSSLASIQELLSPQEPPR
                     PPEAENSSPDSGKQLVHYTAQPLFLLDPGSVDTGSNDLPVLFELGEGSYFSEGDGFAE
                     DPTISLLTGSEPPKAKDPTVS"
     exon            5949..6057
                     /dnas_title="HSF1"
                     /gene="HSF1"
                     /gene_synonym=HSTF1
                     /inference=alignment:Splign
                     /number=2
     exon            6058..6194
                     /dnas_title="HSF1"
                     /gene="HSF1"
                     /gene_synonym=HSTF1
                     /inference=alignment:Splign
                     /number=3
     CDS             5874..6191
                     /note="DBD"
                     /translation="VPAFLTKLWTLVSDPDTDALICWSPSGNSFHVFDQGQFAKEVLP
                     KYFKHNNMASFVRQLNMYGFRKVVHIEQGGLVKPERDDTEFQHPCFLRGQEQLLENIK
                     RKVT"
     exon            5832..5948
                     /dnas_title="HSF1"
                     /gene="HSF1"
                     /gene_synonym=HSTF1
                     /inference=alignment:Splign
                     /number=1
                     /primer=GGCTCTGAGAACCTGTACTTCCAGAGCATGGATCTGCCCGTGGGC
                     /note="HSF1_TEV_F"
                     /set=Set 1
                     /primer=CATGTATGGCTTCCGGCAGGTGGTCCACATC
                     /note="HSF1-K80Q-F"
                     /set=Set 1
                     /primer=GATGTGGACCACCTGCCGGAAGCCATACATG
                     /note="HSF1-K80Q-R"
                     /set=Set 1
                     /primer=CACCGAGCTTCCACGTGTTCGACCA
                     /note="CRISPR_HSF1_G50_F"
                     /set=Set 1
                     /primer=TGTTGTGCTTGAAGTACTTGGG
                     /note="CRISPRscreen-HSF1-G50-R"
                     /set=Set 1
     misc_feature    6192..6194
                     /dnas_title="HSF1"
                     /gene="HSF1"
                     /gene_synonym=HSTF1
                     /experiment=experimental evidence, no additional details
                     recorded
                     /note="Phosphoserine, by MAPKAPK2; propagated from
                     UniProtKB/Swiss-Prot (Q00613.1); phosphorylation site"
     misc_feature    6219..6440
                     /dnas_title="HRA-B Uniprot"
                     /gene="HSF1"
                     /gene_synonym=HSTF1
                     /experiment=experimental evidence, no additional details
                     recorded
                     /note="propagated from UniProtKB/Swiss-Prot (Q00613.1);
                     Region: Hydrophobic repeat HR-A/B"
     misc_feature    6255..6257
                     /dnas_title="HSF1"
                     /gene="HSF1"
                     /gene_synonym=HSTF1
                     /experiment=experimental evidence, no additional details
                     recorded
                     /note="Phosphothreonine, by CK2; propagated from
                     UniProtKB/Swiss-Prot (Q00613.1); phosphorylation site"
     misc_feature    6492..6761
                     /dnas_title="HSF1"
                     /gene="HSF1"
                     /gene_synonym=HSTF1
                     /experiment=experimental evidence, no additional details
                     recorded
                     /note="propagated from UniProtKB/Swiss-Prot (Q00613.1);
                     Region: Regulatory domain"
     misc_feature    6519..6521
                     /dnas_title="HSF1"
                     /gene="HSF1"
                     /gene_synonym=HSTF1
                     /experiment=experimental evidence, no additional details
                     recorded
                     /note="Phosphoserine; propagated from
                     UniProtKB/Swiss-Prot (Q00613.1); phosphorylation site"
     exon            6195..6319
                     /dnas_title="HSF1"
                     /gene="HSF1"
                     /gene_synonym=HSTF1
                     /inference=alignment:Splign
                     /number=4
     exon            6320..6395
                     /dnas_title="HSF1"
                     /gene="HSF1"
                     /gene_synonym=HSTF1
                     /inference=alignment:Splign
                     /number=5
     exon            6396..6457
                     /dnas_title="HSF1"
                     /gene="HSF1"
                     /gene_synonym=HSTF1
                     /inference=alignment:Splign
                     /number=6
     exon            6458..6554
                     /dnas_title="HSF1"
                     /gene="HSF1"
                     /gene_synonym=HSTF1
                     /inference=alignment:Splign
                     /number=7
     exon            6555..6691
                     /dnas_title="HSF1"
                     /gene="HSF1"
                     /gene_synonym=HSTF1
                     /inference=alignment:Splign
                     /number=8
     misc_feature    6164..6185
                     /note="HSF1-midF"
     misc_feature    6492..6776
                     /note="RD deletion"
     misc_feature    6472..6491
                     /note="HSF1-fusion-1-F"
     misc_feature    6390..6434
                     /note="Deletion HR2"
     CDS             6189..6485
                     /note="Cloned HR-A/B"
                     /translation="TSVSTLKSEDIKIRQDSVTKLLTDVQLMKGKQECMDSKLLAMKH
                     ENEALWREVASLRQKHAQQQKVVNKLIQFLISLVQSNRILGVKRKIPLMLNDSGS"
                     /primer=CCAGCAACAGAAAGTCGTCATCCTGGGGGTGAAGAGAAA
                     /note="HSF1-HRBdel-F"
                     /set=Set 1
                     /primer=TTTCTCTTCACCCCCAGGATGACGACTTTCTGTTGCTGG
                     /note="HSF1-HRBdel-R"
                     /set=Set 1
                     /primer=GGCTCTGAGAACCTGTACTTCCAGAGCACCAGTGTGTCCACCCTGAAG
                     /note="GW-TEV-HSF1-120-F"
                     /set=Set 1
                     /primer=GTACAAGAAAGCTGGGTTTGAGCCACTGTCGTTCAGCAT
                     /note="HSF1-218-GWc-R"
                     /set=Set 1
                     /primer=GTACAAGAAAGCTGGGTTCTATGAGCCACTGTCGTTCAGCA
                     /note="HSF1-218-GWs-R"
                     /set=Set 1
                     /primer=GAAGACATAAAGATCTACCAGGACAGCGTCACC
                     /note="HSF1_R133Y_F_new"
                     /set=Set 1
                     /primer=GGTGACGCTGTCCTGGTAGATCTTTATGTCTTC
                     /note="HSF1_R133Y_R_new"
                     /set=Set 1
                     /primer=CAAGCTCCTGGCCAGTAAGCATGAGAATG
                     /note="HSF1_M161S_F_new"
                     /set=Set 1
                     /primer=CATTCTCATGCTTACTGGCCAGGAGCTTG
                     /note="HSF1_M161S_R_new"
                     /set=Set 1
                     /primer=GAGAATGAGGCTAGTTGGCGGGAGGTG
                     /note="HSF1_L168S_F_new"
                     /set=Set 1
                     /primer=CACCTCCCGCCAACTAGCCTCATTCTC
                     /note="HSF1_L168S_R_new"
                     /set=Set 1
                     /primer=CAGCAACAGAAAGGAGTCAACAAGCTC
                     /note="HSF1_V185G_F"
                     /set=Set 1
                     /primer=GAGCTTGTTGACTCCTTTCTGTTGCTG
                     /note="HSF1_V185G_R"
                     /set=Set 1
                     /primer=GCCACAGAGCATAATTCTCATGCTTC
                     /note="HSF1_E166Y_R"
                     /set=Set 1
                     /primer=GTGACGCTGTCTCCGCGGATCTTTATG
                     /note="HSF1_Q134G_R"
                     /set=Set 1
                     /primer=CTCTTCACCCCTCCGATCCGGTTTGAC
                     /note="HSF1_L203G_R"
                     /set=Set 1
                     /primer=GACGCTGTCTTGGTAGATCTTTATGTC
                     /note="HSF1_R133Y_R"
                     /set=Set 1
                     /primer=GAGAATGAGGCTTTCTGGCGGGAGGTG
                     /note="HSF1_L168S_F"
                     /set=Set 1
                     /primer=CACCTCCCGCCAGAAAGCCTCATTCTC
                     /note="HSF1_L168S_R"
                     /set=Set 1
                     /primer=GCAGGAGTGCATGCTGTCCAAGCTCCTG
                     /note="HSF1_D155L_F"
                     /set=Set 1
                     /primer=CAGGAGCTTGGACAGCATGCACTCCTGC
                     /note="HSF1_D155L_R"
                     /set=Set 1
                     /primer=CAAGCTCCTGGCCATGAAGCATGAGAATG
                     /note="HSF1_M161S_F"
                     /set=Set 1
                     /primer=CATTCTCATGCTTCATGGCCAGGAGCTTG
                     /note="HSF1_M161S_R"
                     /set=Set 1
                     /primer=CATGAGAATGAGGCTCTGGGCCGGGAGGTGGCCAGCCTTC
                     /note="HSF1-W169G-F"
                     /set=Set 1
                     /primer=GAAGGCTGGCCACCTCCCGGCCCAGAGCCTCATTCTCATG
                     /note="HSF1-W169G-R"
                     /set=Set 1
                     /primer=GACGTGCAGCTGATGAAGGCCAAGCAGGAGTGCATGG
                     /note="HSF1-G149A-F"
                     /set=Set 1
                     /primer=CCATGCACTCCTGCTTGGCCTTCATCAGCTGCACGTC
                     /note="HSF1-G149A-R"
                     /set=Set 1
                     /primer=GTACAAGGGCAGCGGCAGCATCCTGGGGGTGAAGAGAAAGAT
                     /note="HSF1_202-258_mid_F"
                     /set=Set 1
                     /primer=GTACAAGAAAGCTGGGTTTTACACAGCATCAGGGGCGTAGA
                     /note="HSF1_202-258_CDS_Fls_R"
                     /set=Set 1
                     /primer=GTACAAGGGCAGCGGCAGCTCTGGACCCATCATCTCCGA
                     /note="HSF1_261-359_mid_F"
                     /set=Set 1
                     /primer=GGAAGCAGGAGTGCGCGGACTCCAAGCTCC
                     /note="HSF1-M154A-F"
                     /set=Set 1
                     /primer=GGAGCTTGGAGTCCGCGCACTCCTGCTTCC
                     /note="HSF1-M154A-R"
                     /set=Set 1
                     /primer=GCCATGAAGCATGAGATTGAGGCTCTGTGG
                     /note="HSF1-N165I-F"
                     /set=Set 1
                     /primer=CCACAGAGCCTCAATCTCATGCTTCATGGC
                     /note="HSF1-N165I-R"
                     /set=Set 1
                     /primer=CAAGCTGCTGACGGACTGGCAGCTGATGAAGG
                     /note="HSF1-V144W-F"
                     /set=Set 1
                     /primer=CCTTCATCAGCTGCCAGTCCGTCAGCAGCTTG
                     /note="HSF1-V144W-R"
                     /set=Set 1
                     /primer=TGGCCATGAAGCATGAGATGGAGGCTCTGTGG
                     /note="HSF1-N165M-F"
                     /set=Set 1
                     /primer=CCACAGAGCCTCCATCTCATGCTTCATGGCCA
                     /note="HSF1-N165M-R"
                     /set=Set 1
                     /primer=GATGAAGGGGAAGCAGATGTGCATGGACTCC
                     /note="HSF1-E152M-F"
                     /set=Set 1
                     /primer=GGAGTCCATGCACATCTGCTTCCCCTTCATC
                     /note="HSF1-E152M-R"
                     /set=Set 1
     misc_feature    6705..6707
                     /dnas_title="HSF1"
                     /gene="HSF1"
                     /gene_synonym=HSTF1
                     /experiment=experimental evidence, no additional details
                     recorded
                     /note="Phosphoserine; propagated from
                     UniProtKB/Swiss-Prot (Q00613.1); phosphorylation site"
     misc_feature    6738..6740
                     /dnas_title="HSF1"
                     /gene="HSF1"
                     /gene_synonym=HSTF1
                     /experiment=experimental evidence, no additional details
                     recorded
                     /note="Phosphoserine; propagated from
                     UniProtKB/Swiss-Prot (Q00613.1); phosphorylation site"
     misc_feature    6750..6752
                     /dnas_title="HSF1"
                     /gene="HSF1"
                     /gene_synonym=HSTF1
                     /experiment=experimental evidence, no additional details
                     recorded
                     /note="Phosphoserine; propagated from
                     UniProtKB/Swiss-Prot (Q00613.1); phosphorylation site"
     misc_feature    6771..6773
                     /dnas_title="HSF1"
                     /gene="HSF1"
                     /gene_synonym=HSTF1
                     /experiment=experimental evidence, no additional details
                     recorded
                     /note="Phosphoserine; propagated from
                     UniProtKB/Swiss-Prot (Q00613.1); phosphorylation site"
     misc_feature    6798..6800
                     /dnas_title="HSF1"
                     /gene="HSF1"
                     /gene_synonym=HSTF1
                     /experiment=experimental evidence, no additional details
                     recorded
                     /note="Phosphothreonine; propagated from
                     UniProtKB/Swiss-Prot (Q00613.1); phosphorylation site"
     misc_feature    6807..6809
                     /dnas_title="HSF1"
                     /gene="HSF1"
                     /gene_synonym=HSTF1
                     /experiment=experimental evidence, no additional details
                     recorded
                     /note="Phosphoserine; propagated from
                     UniProtKB/Swiss-Prot (Q00613.1); phosphorylation site"
     misc_feature    6861..6863
                     /dnas_title="HSF1"
                     /gene="HSF1"
                     /gene_synonym=HSTF1
                     /experiment=experimental evidence, no additional details
                     recorded
                     /note="Phosphoserine; propagated from
                     UniProtKB/Swiss-Prot (Q00613.1); phosphorylation site"
     misc_feature    6918..6920
                     /dnas_title="HSF1"
                     /gene="HSF1"
                     /gene_synonym=HSTF1
                     /experiment=experimental evidence, no additional details
                     recorded
                     /note="Phosphoserine; propagated from
                     UniProtKB/Swiss-Prot (Q00613.1); phosphorylation site"
     misc_feature    6942..7418
                     /dnas_title="HSF1"
                     /gene="HSF1"
                     /gene_synonym=HSTF1
                     /experiment=experimental evidence, no additional details
                     recorded
                     /note="propagated from UniProtKB/Swiss-Prot (Q00613.1);
                     Region: Transactivation domain"
     misc_feature    6981..7058
                     /dnas_title="HSF1"
                     /gene="HSF1"
                     /gene_synonym=HSTF1
                     /experiment=experimental evidence, no additional details
                     recorded
                     /note="propagated from UniProtKB/Swiss-Prot (Q00613.1);
                     Region: Hydrophobic repeat HR-C"
     misc_feature    7065..7091
                     /dnas_title="HSF1"
                     /gene="HSF1"
                     /gene_synonym=HSTF1
                     /experiment=experimental evidence, no additional details
                     recorded
                     /note="propagated from UniProtKB/Swiss-Prot (Q00613.1);
                     Region: 9aaTAD"
     misc_feature    7086..7088
                     /dnas_title="HSF1"
                     /gene="HSF1"
                     /gene_synonym=HSTF1
                     /experiment=experimental evidence, no additional details
                     recorded
                     /note="Phosphoserine; propagated from
                     UniProtKB/Swiss-Prot (Q00613.1); phosphorylation site"
     exon            6692..6973
                     /dnas_title="HSF1"
                     /gene="HSF1"
                     /gene_synonym=HSTF1
                     /inference=alignment:Splign
                     /number=9
     exon            6974..7079
                     /dnas_title="HSF1"
                     /gene="HSF1"
                     /gene_synonym=HSTF1
                     /inference=alignment:Splign
                     /number=10
     exon            7080..7145
                     /dnas_title="HSF1"
                     /gene="HSF1"
                     /gene_synonym=HSTF1
                     /inference=alignment:Splign
                     /number=11
     misc_feature    complement(7050..7071)
                     /note="HSF1-midR"
     misc_feature    6777..6793
                     /note="HSF1-fusion-2F"
                     /primer=GGCTCTGAGAACCTGTACTTCCAGAGCGACAAGAATGAGCTCAGTGA
                     /note="TEV-HSF1(380)-F"
                     /set=Set 1
                     /primer=GGCTCTGAGAACCTGTACTTCCAGAGCAGCAGCCTGGCCAGTATCCAA
                     /note="TEV-HSF1(434)-F"
                     /set=Set 1
                     /primer=GTACAAGAAAGCTGGGTTTCAGCTGTCAAGGTCAGGCAGGCT
                     /note="HSF1(434)-GWc-R"
                     /set=Set 1
                     /primer=CTGTACAAGGGCAGCGGCAGCACCCCTGAAAAGTGCCTCAG
                     /note="HSF1_369-423_mid_F"
                     /set=Set 1
                     /primer=GTACAAGAAAGCTGGGTTTTAGGTCACCGAGGGGCTGA
                     /note="HSF1_369-423_CDS-Fls-R"
                     /set=Set 1
                     /primer=TACAAGGGCAGCGGCAGCAGCCTGCCTGACCTTGACA
                     /note="HSF1_428-480_mid_F"
                     /set=Set 1
                     /primer=GTACAAGAAAGCTGGGTTTTAGCCCTCGGTGTCCGTGTGGC
                     /note="HSF1_261-359_CDS_Fls_R"
                     /set=Set 1
     misc_feature    7161..7163
                     /dnas_title="HSF1"
                     /gene="HSF1"
                     /gene_synonym=HSTF1
                     /experiment=experimental evidence, no additional details
                     recorded
                     /note="Phosphoserine; propagated from
                     UniProtKB/Swiss-Prot (Q00613.1); phosphorylation site"
     exon            7146..7215
                     /dnas_title="HSF1"
                     /gene="HSF1"
                     /gene_synonym=HSTF1
                     /inference=alignment:Splign
                     /number=12
     exon            7216..7421
                     /dnas_title="HSF1"
                     /gene="HSF1"
                     /gene_synonym=HSTF1
                     /inference=alignment:Splign
                     /number=13
                     /primer=GTACAAGAAAGCTGGGTTTTAGGAGCCGGGGTCCAGCAGGAAC
                     /note="HSF1_428-480_CDS_Fls_R"
                     /set=Set 1
                     /primer=TACAAGGGCAGCGGCAGCACCGGGAGCAACGACCTGCCGGT
                     /note="HSF1_483-529_mid_F"
                     /set=Set 1
     variation       6501..6503
                     /note="K224R"
BASE COUNT     2221 a   2695 c   2597 g   2180 t
ORIGIN      
          1 atctataaca agaaaatata tatataataa gttatcacgt aagtagaaca tgaaataaca
         61 atataattat cgtatgagtt aaatcttaaa agtcacgtaa aagataatca tgcgtcattt
        121 tgactcacgc ggtcgttata gttcaaaatc agtgacactt accgcattga caagcacgcc
        181 tcacgggagc tccaagcggc gactgagatg tcctaaatgc acagcgacgg attcgcgcta
        241 tttagaaaga gagagcaata tttcaagaat gcatgcgtca attttacgca gactatcttt
        301 ctagggttaa aaaagatttg cgctttactc gacctaaact ttaaacacgt catagaatct
        361 tcgtttgaca aaaaccacat tgtggccaag ctgtgtgacg cgacgcgcgc taaagaatgg
        421 caaaccaagt cgcgcgaggt accagctttt gttcccttta gtgagggtta atttcgagct
        481 tggcgtaatc atggtcatag ctgtttcctg tgtgaaattg ttatccgctc acaattccac
        541 acaacatacg agccggaagc ataaagtgta aagcctgggg tgcctaatga gtgagctaac
        601 tcacattaat tgcgttgcgc tcactgcccg ctttccagtc gggaaacctg tcgtgccagc
        661 tgcattaatg aatcggccaa cgcgcgggga gaggcggttt gcgtattggg cgctcttccg
        721 cttcctcgct cactgactcg ctgcgctcgg tcgttcggct gcggcgagcg gtatcagctc
        781 actcaaaggc ggtaatacgg ttatccacag aatcagggga taacgcagga aagaacatgt
        841 gagcaaaagg ccagcaaaag gccaggaacc gtaaaaaggc cgcgttgctg gcgtttttcc
        901 ataggctccg cccccctgac gagcatcaca aaaatcgacg ctcaagtcag aggtggcgaa
        961 acccgacagg actataaaga taccaggcgt ttccccctgg aagctccctc gtgcgctctc
       1021 ctgttccgac cctgccgctt accggatacc tgtccgcctt tctcccttcg ggaagcgtgg
       1081 cgctttctca tagctcacgc tgtaggtatc tcagttcggt gtaggtcgtt cgctccaagc
       1141 tgggctgtgt gcacgaaccc cccgttcagc ccgaccgctg cgccttatcc ggtaactatc
       1201 gtcttgagtc caacccggta agacacgact tatcgccact ggcagcagcc actggtaaca
       1261 ggattagcag agcgaggtat gtaggcggtg ctacagagtt cttgaagtgg tggcctaact
       1321 acggctacac tagaagaaca gtatttggta tctgcgctct gctgaagcca gttaccttcg
       1381 gaaaaagagt tggtagctct tgatccggca aacaaaccac cgctggtagc ggtggttttt
       1441 ttgtttgcaa gcagcagatt acgcgcagaa aaaaaggatc tcaagaagat cctttgatct
       1501 tttctacggg gtctgacgct cagtggaacg aaaactcacg ttaagggatt ttggtcatga
       1561 gattatcaaa aaggatcttc acctagatcc ttttaaatta aaaatgaagt tttaaatcaa
       1621 tctaaagtat atatgagtaa acttggtctg acagttacca atgcttaatc agtgaggcac
       1681 ctatctcagc gatctgtcta tttcgttcat ccatagttgc ctgactcccc gtcgtgtaga
       1741 taactacgat acgggagggc ttaccatctg gccccagtgc tgcaatgata ccgcgagacc
       1801 cacgctcacc ggctccagat ttatcagcaa taaaccagcc agccggaagg gccgagcgca
       1861 gaagtggtcc tgcaacttta tccgcctcca tccagtctat taattgttgc cgggaagcta
       1921 gagtaagtag ttcgccagtt aatagtttgc gcaacgttgt tgccattgct acaggcatcg
       1981 tggtgtcacg ctcgtcgttt ggtatggctt cattcagctc cggttcccaa cgatcaaggc
       2041 gagttacatg atcccccatg ttgtgcaaaa aagcggttag ctccttcggt cctccgatcg
       2101 ttgtcagaag taagttggcc gcagtgttat cactcatggt tatggcagca ctgcataatt
       2161 ctcttactgt catgccatcc gtaagatgct tttctgtgac tggtgagtac tcaaccaagt
       2221 cattctgaga atagtgtatg cggcgaccga gttgctcttg cccggcgtca atacgggata
       2281 ataccgcgcc acatagcaga actttaaaag tgctcatcat tggaaaacgt tcttcggggc
       2341 gaaaactctc aaggatctta ccgctgttga gatccagttc gatgtaaccc actcgtgcac
       2401 ccaactgatc ttcagcatct tttactttca ccagcgtttc tgggtgagca aaaacaggaa
       2461 ggcaaaatgc cgcaaaaaag ggaataaggg cgacacggaa atgttgaata ctcatactct
       2521 tcctttttca atattattga agcatttatc agggttattg tctcatgagc ggatacatat
       2581 ttgaatgtat ttagaaaaat aaacaaatag gggttccgcg cacatttccc cgaaaagtgc
       2641 cacctgggaa attgtaagcg ttaatatttt gttaaaattc gcgttaaatt tttgttaaat
       2701 cagctcattt tttaaccaat aggccgaaat cggcaaaatc ccttataaat caaaagaata
       2761 gaccgagata gggttgagtg ttgttccagt ttggaacaag agtccactat taaagaacgt
       2821 ggactccaac gtcaaaggnn nnnnnnnnnn nnnnnnnnnn nnnnnnnnnn nnnnnnnnnn
       2881 nnnnnnntnn nnnnnnnnnn nnnnnnnnnn nnnnnnnnnn nnnnnnnnnn nnnnnnnnnn
       2941 nnnnnnnnnn nnnnnnnnnn nnnnnnnnnn nnnnnnnnng nnnnnnnnnn nnnnnnnnnn
       3001 nnnnnnnnnn nnnnnnnnnn nnnnnnnnnn nnnnnnnnnn nnnnnnnnnn nnnnnnnnnn
       3061 nnnnnnnnnn nnnnnnnnnn nnnnnnnnnn nnnnnnnnnn nnnncccatt cgccattcag
       3121 gctgcgcaac tgttgggaag ggcgatcggt gcgggcctct tcgctattac gccagctggc
       3181 gaaaggggga tgtgctgcaa ggcgattaag ttgggtaacg ccagggtttt cccagtcacg
       3241 acgttgtaaa acgacggcca gtgaattgta atacgactca ctatagggcg aattggagct
       3301 cggtattcac gacagcaggc tgaataataa aaaaattaga aactattatt taaccctaga
       3361 aagataatca tattgtgacg tacgttaaag ataatcatgc gtaaaattga cgcatgtgtt
       3421 ttatcggtct gtatatcgag gtttatttat taatttgaat agatattaag ttttattata
       3481 tttacactta catactaata ataaattcaa caaacaattt atttatgttt atttatttat
       3541 taaaaaaaaa caaaaactca aaatttcttc tataaagtaa caaaactttt aaacattctc
       3601 tcttttacaa aaataaactt attttgtact ttaaaaacag tcatgttgta ttataaaata
       3661 agtaattagc ttaacctata cataatagaa acaaattata cttattagtc agtcagaaac
       3721 aactttggca catatcaata ttatgctctc gttaatTAAc gtagcCCTCG TGAGGCTCCG
       3781 GTGCCCGTCA GTGGGCAGAG CGCACATCGC CCACAGTCCC CGAGAAGTTG GGGGGAGGGG
       3841 TCGGCAATTG AACCGGTGCC TAGAGAAGGT GGCGCGGGGT AAACTGGGAA AGTGATGTCG
       3901 TGTACTGGCT CCGCCTTTTT CCCGAGGGTG GGGGAGAACC GTATATAAGT GCAGTAGTCG
       3961 CCGTGAACGT TCTTTTTCGC AACGGGTTTG CCGCCAGAAC ACAGGTAAGT GCCGTGTGTG
       4021 GTTCCCGCGG GCCTGGCCTC TTTACGGGTT ATGGCCCTTG CGTGCCTTGA ATTACTTCCA
       4081 CCTGGCTGCA GTACGTGATT CTTGATCCCG AGCTTCGGGT TGGAAGTGGG TGGGAGAGTT
       4141 CGAGGCCTTG CGCTTAAGGA GCCCCTTCGC CTCGTGCTTG AGTTGAGGCC TGGCCTGGGC
       4201 GCTGGGGCCG CCGCGTGCGA ATCTGGTGGC ACCTTCGCGC CTGTCTCGCT GCTTTCGATA
       4261 AGTCTCTAGC CATTTAAAAT TTTTGATGAC CTGCTGCGAC GCTTTTTTTC TGGCAAGATA
       4321 GTCTTGTAAA TGCGGGCCAA GATCTGCACA CTGGTATTTC GGTTTTTGGG GCCGCGGGCG
       4381 GCGACGGGGC CCGTGCGTCC CAGCGCACAT GTTCGGCGAG GCGGGGCCTG CGAGCGCGGC
       4441 CACCGAGAAT CGGACGGGGG TAGTCTCAAG CTGGCCGGCC TGCTCTGGTG CCTGGCCTCG
       4501 CGCCGCCGTG TATCGCCCCG CCCTGGGCGG CAAGGCTGGC CCGGTCGGCA CCAGTTGCGT
       4561 GAGCGGAAAG ATGGCCGCTT CCCGGCCCTG CTGCAGGGAG CTCAAAATGG AGGACGCGGC
       4621 GCTCGGGAGA GCGGGCGGGT GAGTCACCCA CACAAAGGAA AAGGGCCTTT CCGTCCTCAG
       4681 CCGTCGCTTC ATGTGACTCC ACGGAGTACC GGGCGCCGTC CAGGCACCTC GATTAGTTCT
       4741 CGAGCTTTTG GAGTACGTCG TCTTTAGGTT GGGGGGAGGG GTTTTATGCG ATGGAGTTTC
       4801 CCCACACTGA GTGGGTGGAG ACTGAAGTTA GGCCAGCTTG GCACTTGATG TAATTCTCCT
       4861 TGGAATTTGC CCTTTTTGAG TTTGGATCTT GGTTCATTCT CAAGCCTCAG ACAGTGGTTC
       4921 AAAGTTTTTT TCTTCCATTT CAGGTGTCGT GAGGAATTAG CTTGGTACTA ATACGACTCA
       4981 CTATAGGGAG ACCCAAGCTG GCTAGGTAAG CTTGGTACCG AGCTCGGATC CACTAGTCCA
       5041 GTGTGAGGAG GAGTGGCACC ATGGTGAGCA AGGGCGAGGA GGATAACATG GCCATCATCA
       5101 AGGAGTTCAT GCGCTTCAAG GTGCACATGG AGGGCTCCGT GAACGGCCAC GAGTTCGAGA
       5161 TCGAGGGCGA GGGCGAGGGC CGCCCCTACG AGGGCACCCA GACCGCCAAG CTGAAGGTGA
       5221 CCAAGGGTGG CCCCCTGCCC TTCGCCTGGG ACATCCTGTC CCCTCAGTTC ATGTACGGCT
       5281 CCAAGGCCTA CGTGAAGCAC CCCGCCGACA TCCCCGACTA CTTGAAGCTG TCCTTCCCCG
       5341 AGGGCTTCAA GTGGGAGCGC GTGATGAACT TCGAGGACGG CGGCGTGGTG ACCGTGACCC
       5401 AGGACTCCTC CCTGCAGGAC GGCGAGTTCA TCTACAAGGT GAAGCTGCGC GGCACCAACT
       5461 TCCCCTCCGA CGGCCCCGTA ATGCAGAAGA AGACCATGGG CTGGGAGGCC TCCTCCGAGC
       5521 GGATGTACCC CGAGGACGGC GCCCTGAAGG GCGAGATCAA GCAGAGGCTG AAGCTGAAGG
       5581 ACGGCGGCCA CTACGACGCT GAGGTCAAGA CCACCTACAA GGCCAAGAAG CCCGTGCAGC
       5641 TGCCCGGCGC CTACAACGTC AACATCAAGT TGGACATCAC CTCCCACAAC GAGGACTACA
       5701 CCATCGTGGA ACAGTACGAA CGCGCCGAGG GCCGCCACTC CACCGGCGGC ATGGACGAGC
       5761 TGTACAAGag cGGCAGCACA AGTTTGTACA AAAAAGCAGG CTTCGGCTCT GAGAACCTGT
       5821 ACTTCCAGAG Catggatctg cccgtgggcc ccggcgcggc ggggcccagc aacgtcccgg
       5881 ccttcctgac caagctgtgg accctcgtga gcgacccgga caccgacgcg ctcatctgct
       5941 ggagcccgag cgggaacagc ttccacgtgt tcgaccaggg ccagtttgcc aaggaggtgc
       6001 tgcccaagta cttcaagcac aacaacatgg ccagcttcgt gcggcagctc aacatgtatg
       6061 gcttccggaa agtggtccac atcgagcagg gcggcctggt caagccagag agagacgaca
       6121 cggagttcca gcacccatgc ttcctgcgtg gccaggagca gctccttgag aacatcaaga
       6181 ggaaagtgac cagtgtgtcc accctgaaga gtgaagacat aaagatccgc caggacagcg
       6241 tcaccaagct gctgacggac gtgcagctga tgaaggggaa gcaggagtgc atggactcca
       6301 agctcctggc catgaagcat gagaatgagg ctctgtggcg ggaggtggcc agccttcggc
       6361 agaagcatgc ccagcaacag aaagtcgtca acaagctcat tcagttcctg atctcactgg
       6421 tgcagtcaaa ccggatcctg ggggtgaaga gaaagatccc cctgatgctg aacgacagtg
       6481 gctcagcaca ttccatgccc cgttatagcc ggcagttctc cctggagcac gtccacggct
       6541 cgggccccta ctcggccccc tccccagcct acagcagctc cagcctctac gcccctgatg
       6601 ctgtggccag ctctggaccc atcatctccg acatcaccga gctggctcct gccagcccca
       6661 tggcctcccc cggcgggagc atagacgaga ggcccctatc cagcagcccc ctggtgcgtg
       6721 tcaaggagga gccccccagc ccgcctcaga gcccccgggt agaggaggcg agtcccgggc
       6781 gcccatcttc cgtggacacc ctcttgtccc cgaccgccct cattgactcc atcctgcggg
       6841 agagtgaacc tgcccccgcc tccgtcacag ccctcacgga cgccaggggc cacacggaca
       6901 ccgagggccg gcctccctcc cccccgccca cctccacccc tgaaaagtgc ctcagcgtag
       6961 cctgcctgga caagaatgag ctcagtgacc acttggatgc tatggactcc aacctggata
       7021 acctgcagac catgctgagc agccacggct tcagcgtgga caccagtgcc ctgctggacc
       7081 tgttcagccc ctcggtgacc gtgcccgaca tgagcctgcc tgaccttgac agcagcctgg
       7141 ccagtatcca agagctcctg tctccccagg agccccccag gcctcccgag gcagagaaca
       7201 gcagcccgga ttcagggaag cagctggtgc actacacagc gcagccgctg ttcctgctgg
       7261 accccggctc cgtggacacc gggagcaacg acctgccggt gctgtttgag ctgggagagg
       7321 gctcctactt ctccgaaggg gacggcttcg ccgaggaccc caccatctcc ctgctgacag
       7381 gctcggagcc tcccaaagcc aaggacccca ctgtctccta gAACCCAGCT TTCTTGTACA
       7441 AAGTGGTTGA TATCCAGCAC AGTGGCGGCC GCTCGAGTCT AGAGGGCCCG CGGTTCGAAG
       7501 GTAAGCCTAT CCCTAACCCT CTCCTCGGTC TCGATTCTAC GCGTACCGGT TAGTAATGAT
       7561 CGACAATCAA CCTCTGGATT ACAAAATTTG TGAAAGATTG ACTGGTATTC TTAACTATGT
       7621 TGCTCCTTTT ACGCTATGTG GATACGCTGC TTTAATGCCT TTGTATCATG CTATTGCTTC
       7681 CCGTATGGCT TTCATTTTCT CCTCCTTGTA TAAATCCTGG TTGCTGTCTC TTTATGAGGA
       7741 GTTGTGGCCC GTTGTCAGGC AACGTGGCGT GGTGTGCACT GTGTTTGCTG ACGCAACCCC
       7801 CACTGGTTGG GGCATTGCCA CCACCTGTCA GCTCCTTTCC GGGACTTTCG CTTTCCCCCT
       7861 CCCTATTGCC ACGGCGGAAC TCATCGCCGC CTGCCTTGCC CGCTGCTGGA CAGGGGCTCG
       7921 GCTGTTGGGC ACTGACAATT CCGTGGTGTT GTCGGGGAAG CTGACGTCCT TTCCATGGCT
       7981 GCTCGCCTGT GTTGCCACCT GGATTCTGCG CGGGACGTCC TTCTGCTACG TCCCTTCGGC
       8041 CCTCAATCCA GCGGACCTTC CTTCCCGCGG CCTGCTGCCG GCTCTGCGGC CTCTTCCGCG
       8101 TCTTCGCCTT CGCCCTCAGA CGAGTCGGAT CTCCCTTTGG GCCGCCTCCC CGCCTGGCGA
       8161 TGGTACCGGT GTGGAAAGTC CCCAGGCTCC CCAGCAGGCA GAAGTATGCA AAGCATGCAT
       8221 CTCAATTAGT CAGCAACCAG GTGTGGAAAG TCCCCAGGCT CCCCAGCAGG CAGAAGTATG
       8281 CAAAGCATGC ATCTCAATTA GTCAGCAACC ATAGTCCCGC CCCTAACTCC GCCCATCCCG
       8341 CCCCTAACTC CGCCCAGTTC CGCCCATTCT CCGCCCCATG GCTGACTAAT TTTTTTTATT
       8401 TATGCAGAGG CCGAGGCCGC CTCTGCCTCT GAGCTATTCC AGAAGTAGTG AGGAGGCTTT
       8461 TTTGGAGGCC TAGGCTTTTG CAAAAAGCTC CCGGGAGCTT GTATATCCAT TTTCGGATCT
       8521 GATCAgcacg ggGCACGTGT TGACAATTAA TCATCGGCAT AGTATATCGG CATAGTATAA
       8581 TACGACAAGG TGAGGAACTA AACCatgacc gagtacaagc ccacggtgcg cctcgccacc
       8641 cgcgacgacg tccccagggc cgtacgcacc ctcgccgccg cgttcgccga ctaccccgcc
       8701 acgcgccaca ccgtcgatcc ggaccgccac atcgagcggg tcaccgagct gcaagaactc
       8761 ttcctcacgc gcgtcgggct cgacatcggc aaggtgtggg tcgcggacga cggcgccgcc
       8821 gtggcggtct ggaccacgcc ggagagcgtc gaagcggggg cggtgttcgc cgagatcggc
       8881 ccgcgcatgg ccgagttgag cggttcccgg ctggccgcgc agcaacagat ggaaggcctc
       8941 ctggcgccgc accggcccaa ggagcccgcg tggttcctgg ccaccgtcgg agtctcgccc
       9001 gaccaccagg gcaagggtct gggcagcgcc gtcgtgctcc ccggagtgga ggcggccgag
       9061 cgcgccgggg tgcccgcctt cctggagacc tccgcgcccc gcaacctccc cttctacgag
       9121 cggctcggct tcaccgtcac cgccgacgtc gaggtgcccg aaggaccgcg cacctggtgc
       9181 atgacccgca agcccggtgc ctgaGCTAAG CACAATTCGA GCTCGGTACC TTTAAGACCA
       9241 ATGACTTACA AGGCAGCTGT AGATCTcata tgattctcta gagctcgctg atcagcctcg
       9301 actgtgcctt ctagttgcca gccatctgtt gtttgcccct cccccgtgcc ttccttgacc
       9361 ctggaaggtg ccactcccac tgtcctttcc taataaaatg aggaaattgc atcgcattgt
       9421 ctgagtaggt gtcattctat tctggggggt ggggtggggc aggacagcaa gggggaggat
       9481 tgggaagaca atagcaggca tgctggggat gcggtgggct ctatggcttc tgaggcggaa
       9541 agaaccagct ggggctcgat cctctagagt cgagggctgc aggaattcga tatcaagctc
       9601 tagccaacaa gctcgtcatc gctttgcaga agagcagaga ggatatgctc atcgtctaaa
       9661 gaactaccca ttttattata tattagtcac gat
//
