# Supplementary material for: SUMOylation is not a prerequisite for HSF1’s role in stress protection and transactivation
Source: Sci Rep. 2025 Jul 5;15:24077. doi: 10.1038/s41598-025-08735-3 (PMC12228814; doi:10.1038/s41598-025-08735-3)
Supplement: Supplementary file 3 — Supplementary Material 3 [file 41598_2025_8735_MOESM3_ESM.txt]

LOCUS       Sequence	3456 bp 	DNA	SYN
DEFINITION  Sequence
ACCESSION   
KEYWORDS    
SOURCE      
  ORGANISM  other sequences; artificial sequences; vectors.
FEATURES             Location/Qualifiers
     repeat_region   272..306
                     /label=piggyBac left (5') inverted repeat
                     /note="piggyBac transposon-specific inverted terminal
                     repeat sequence (ITR)"
     promoter        complement(455..473)
                     /label=T3 promoter
                     /note="promoter for bacteriophage T3 RNA polymerase"
     primer_bind     complement(494..510)
                     /label=M13 rev
                     /note="common sequencing primer, one of multiple similar
                     variants"
     primer_bind     complement(494..510)
                     /label=M13 Reverse
                     /note="In lacZ gene. Also called M13-rev"
     misc_feature    1..3756
                     /note="PB-TET"
                     /dnas_title="CAGGAAACAGCTATGAC"
                     /primer=CAGGAAACAGCTATGAC
                     /note="M13-R"
                     /set=Set 1
                     /dnas_title="CACACAGGAAACAGCTATGACCAT"
                     /primer=CACACAGGAAACAGCTATGACCAT
                     /note="M13_R"
                     /set=Set 1
                     /dnas_title="GCGACGCGCGCTAAAGAATGG"
                     /primer=GCGACGCGCGCTAAAGAATGG
                     /note="PB-F"
                     /set=Set 1
                     /dnas_title="CCAGGAAACAGCTATGACCAT"
                     /primer=CCAGGAAACAGCTATGACCAT
                     /note="M13-R-Petr"
                     /set=Set 1
     primer_bind     complement(507..529)
                     /label=M13/pUC Reverse
                     /note="In lacZ gene"
     protein_bind    518..534
                     /label=lac operator
                     /bound_moiety="lac repressor encoded by lacI"
                     /note="The lac repressor binds to the lac operator to
                     inhibit transcription in E. coli. This inhibition can be
                     relieved by adding lactose or
                     isopropyl-beta-D-thiogalactopyranoside (IPTG)."
     promoter        complement(542..572)
                     /label=lac promoter
                     /note="promoter for the E. coli lac operon"
     protein_bind    587..608
                     /label=CAP binding site
                     /bound_moiety="E. coli catabolite activator protein"
                     /note="CAP binding activates transcription in the
                     presence of cAMP."
     primer_bind     complement(725..742)
                     /label=L4440
                     /note="L4440 vector, forward primer"
     rep_origin      complement(896..1484)
                     /direction=ColE1/pMB1/pBR322/pUC origin
                     /label=ori
                     /note="high-copy-number ColE1/pMB1/pBR322/pUC origin of
                     replication"
     primer_bind     complement(976..995)
                     /label=pBR322ori-F
                     /note="pBR322 origin, forward primer"
     CDS             complement(1655..2515)
                     /dnas_title="Amp"
                     /codon_start=1
                     /gene="bla"
                     /product="beta-lactamase"
                     /label=AmpR
                     /note="confers resistance to ampicillin, carbenicillin,
                     and related antibiotics"
                     /translation="MSIQHFRVALIPFFAAFCLPVFAHPETLVKVKDAEDQLGARVGY
                     IELDLNSGKILESFRPEERFPMMSTFKVLLCGAVLSRIDAGQEQLGRRIHYSQNDLVE
                     YSPVTEKHLTDGMTVRELCSAAITMSDNTAANLLLTTIGGPKELTAFLHNMGDHVTRL
                     DRWEPELNEAIPNDERDTTMPVAMATTLRKLLTGELLTLASRQQLIDWMEADKVAGPL
                     LRSALPAGWFIADKSGAGERGSRGIIAALGPDGKPSRIVVIYTTGSQATMDERNRQIA
                     EIGASLIKHW"
                     /dnas_title="GGGGACCACTTTGTACAAGAAAGCTGGGTGTGTCACGCTCGTCGT
                     TTGGTATG"
                     /primer=GGGGACCACTTTGTACAAGAAAGCTGGGTGTGTCACGCTCGTCGTTTGGT
                     ATG
                     /note="AttB2-SBP-Lib-R"
                     /set=Set 1
                     /dnas_title="TGGCCCCAGTGCTGCAATGATAC"
                     /primer=TGGCCCCAGTGCTGCAATGATAC
                     /note="Biotin-Amp-R"
                     /set=Set 1
                     /dnas_title="GTGACTGGAGTTCAGACGTGTGCTCTTCCGATCTGTGTCACGCTC
                     GTCGTTTGGTATG"
                     /primer=GTGACTGGAGTTCAGACGTGTGCTCTTCCGATCTGTGTCACGCTCGTCGT
                     TTGGTATG
                     /note="Read2-Amp-R"
                     /set=Set 1
     primer_bind     2278..2297
                     /label=Amp-R
                     /note="Ampicillin resistance gene, reverse primer"
                     /dnas_title="TTGGGAACCGGAGCTGAATGAA"
                     /primer=TTGGGAACCGGAGCTGAATGAA
                     /note="Amp_F"
                     /set=Set 1
                     /dnas_title="ATCATTGGAAAACGTTCTTC"
                     /primer=ATCATTGGAAAACGTTCTTC
                     /note="BGLII_MUT_VAL_F"
                     /set=Set 1
     promoter        complement(2516..2620)
                     /dnas_title="bla"
                     /gene="bla"
                     /label=AmpR promoter
     rep_origin      complement(2649..3104)
                     /direction=f1 bacteriophage origin of replication
                     /label=f1 ori
                     /note="f1 bacteriophage origin of replication; arrow
                     indicates direction of (+) strand synthesis"
     primer_bind     complement(2786..2807)
                     /label=F1ori-F
                     /note="F1 origin, forward primer"
     primer_bind     2998..3017
                     /label=F1ori-R
                     /note="F1 origin, reverse primer"
     primer_bind     3245..3262
                     /label=M13 Forward
                     /note="In lacZ gene. Also called M13-F20 or M13 (-21)
                     Forward"
     primer_bind     3246..3262
                     /label=M13 fwd
                     /note="common sequencing primer, one of multiple similar
                     variants"
     primer_bind     3269..3288
                     /label=T7
                     /note="T7 promoter, forward primer"
     promoter        3269..3287
                     /label=T7 promoter
                     /note="promoter for bacteriophage T7 RNA polymerase"
     repeat_region   3354..3416
                     /label=piggyBac right (3') inverted repeat
                     /note="piggyBac transposon-specific inverted terminal
                     repeat sequence (ITR)"
                     /dnas_title="GTAAAACGACGGCCAG"
                     /primer=GTAAAACGACGGCCAG
                     /note="M13-F (-20)"
                     /set=Set 1
                     /dnas_title="CGAGCTCGAATTCACTGGCC"
                     /primer=CGAGCTCGAATTCACTGGCC
                     /note="comp-20"
                     /set=Set 1
                     /dnas_title="CGAGCTCGAATTCACTGGCC"
                     /primer=CGAGCTCGAATTCACTGGCC
                     /note="comp-20-bio"
                     /set=Set 1
                     /dnas_title="GGGAACCGGCAGCATGGGCGCCGTCGTTTTACAACGTCGTGA"
                     /primer=GGGAACCGGCAGCATGGGCGCCGTCGTTTTACAACGTCGTGA
                     /note="HSPA1A-pr-Lacz-F"
                     /set=Set 1
                     /dnas_title="GGGGAATTCACTGGCCGTCGTTTTACAA"
                     /primer=GGGGAATTCACTGGCCGTCGTTTTACAA
                     /note="Phage-EcoRI-F"
                     /set=Set 1
                     /dnas_title="GTAAAACGACGGCCAGT"
                     /primer=GTAAAACGACGGCCAGT
                     /note="M13_F"
                     /set=Set 1
                     /dnas_title="TAATACGACTCACTATAGGG"
                     /primer=TAATACGACTCACTATAGGG
                     /note="T7"
                     /set=Set 1
                     /dnas_title="GATGTTTTCCCAGTCACGA"
                     /primer=GATGTTTTCCCAGTCACGA
                     /note="M13-F-Petr"
                     /set=Set 1
     misc_feature    3757..9266
                     /note="FP"
     misc_feature    3769..4952
                     /note="EF-1Alpha promoter"
     misc_feature    3942..3948
                     /note="TATA box"
     misc_feature    3970..3976
                     /note="INR"
     misc_feature    3972..3972
                     /note="+1"
     misc_feature    3972..4004
                     /note="Exon1"
     misc_feature    3998..4012
                     /note="Donor"
                     /dnas_title="CGACATCACTTTCCCAGTTTACCCCGCGCCACCTTCTCTA"
                     /primer=CGACATCACTTTCCCAGTTTACCCCGCGCCACCTTCTCTA
                     /note="1stPCR-sgRNA-V2-F"
                     /set=Set 1
                     /dnas_title="CGACATCACTTTCCCAGTTTACCCCGCGCCACCTTCTCTA"
                     /primer=CGACATCACTTTCCCAGTTTACCCCGCGCCACCTTCTCTA
                     /note="1stPCR-sgRNA-V2-R"
                     /set=Set 1
                     /dnas_title="GGGGTTAATTAACGTAGCCCTCGTGAGGCTCCGGTGCCCGTC"
                     /primer=GGGGTTAATTAACGTAGCCCTCGTGAGGCTCCGGTGCCCGTC
                     /note="PacI-NheI-EF1-F"
                     /set=Set 1
     misc_feature    4005..4943
                     /note="Intron"
     misc_feature    4020..4024
                     /note="DPE (?)"
                     /dnas_title="GAAGGAGATAGAACCATGCCGGAGGCCCCGCCTC"
                     /primer=GAAGGAGATAGAACCATGCCGGAGGCCCCGCCTC
                     /note="COMT-MB(CDS)-rbs-F"
                     /set=Set 1
                     /dnas_title="GGCTCTGAGAACCTGTACTTCCAGAGCATGCCGGAGGCCCCGCCT
                     C"
                     /primer=GGCTCTGAGAACCTGTACTTCCAGAGCATGCCGGAGGCCCCGCCTC
                     /note="COMT-MB(CDS)-TEV-F"
                     /set=Set 1
                     /dnas_title="GGGAACCACACACGGCACTTAC"
                     /primer=GGGAACCACACACGGCACTTAC
                     /note="EF1-intron-R"
                     /set=Set 1
     misc_feature    4969..4988
                     /note="T7"
     misc_feature    4923..4963
                     /note="Acceptor"
     misc_feature    4944..5032
                     /note="Exon2"
                     /dnas_title="AGGTGTCGTGAGGAATTAGC"
                     /primer=AGGTGTCGTGAGGAATTAGC
                     /note="FAM-T7-SBP-F"
                     /set=Set 1
                     /dnas_title="GAAGGAGATAGAACCATGACCGAGCGCCGCGT"
                     /primer=GAAGGAGATAGAACCATGACCGAGCGCCGCGT
                     /note="HSPB1-RBS-F"
                     /set=Set 1
                     /dnas_title="GGCTCTGAGAACCTGTACTTCCAGAGCATGACCGAGCGCCGCGT"
                     /primer=GGCTCTGAGAACCTGTACTTCCAGAGCATGACCGAGCGCCGCGT
                     /note="HSPB1-TEV-F"
                     /set=Set 1
                     /dnas_title="TAATACGACTCACTATAGGG"
                     /primer=TAATACGACTCACTATAGGG
                     /note="T7"
                     /set=Set 1
                     /dnas_title="CCTTGGAATTTGCCCTTTTTG"
                     /primer=CCTTGGAATTTGCCCTTTTTG
                     /note="EF1-intron-F"
                     /set=Set 1
     RBS             5046..5051
                     /note="RBS"
     gene            5064..5768
                     /dnas_title="mCherry"
                     /label=mCherry
                     /gene="mCherry"
                     /translation="VSKGEEDNMAIIKEFMRFKVHMEGSVNGHEFEIEGEGEGRPYEG
                     TQTAKLKVTKGGPLPFAWDILSPQFMYGSKAYVKHPADIPDYLKLSFPEGFKWERVMN
                     FEDGGVVTVTQDSSLQDGEFIYKVKLRGTNFPSDGPVMQKKTMGWEASSERMYPEDGA
                     LKGEIKQRLKLKDGGHYDAEVKTTYKAKKPVQLPGAYNVNIKLDITSHNEDYTIVEQY
                     ERAEGRHSTGGMDELYK"
     misc_feature    5241..5294
                     /label=Q66M (mCherry)
                     /translation="FAWDILSPQFMYGSKAYV"
                     /dnas_title="GGGACTAGTCCAGTGTGAGGAGGAGTGGCACCATGGTGAGCAAGG
                     GCGAGGAG"
                     /primer=GGGACTAGTCCAGTGTGAGGAGGAGTGGCACCATGGTGAGCAAGGGCGAG
                     GAG
                     /note="SpeI-GFP-F"
                     /set=Set 1
                     /dnas_title="GGGCTCGAGTATGGTGAGCAAGGGCGAGGAG"
                     /primer=GGGCTCGAGTATGGTGAGCAAGGGCGAGGAG
                     /note="XhoI-GFP-F"
                     /set=Set 1
                     /dnas_title="GAGAATCCTGGACCGATGGTGAGCAAGGGCGAGGAGGATAA"
                     /primer=GAGAATCCTGGACCGATGGTGAGCAAGGGCGAGGAGGATAA
                     /note="Linker-cherry-F"
                     /set=Set 1
                     /dnas_title="GAAGGAGATAGAACCATGGTGAGCAAGGGCGAGGA"
                     /primer=GAAGGAGATAGAACCATGGTGAGCAAGGGCGAGGA
                     /note="rbs-FP-GW-F"
                     /set=Set 1
                     /dnas_title="GGCTCTGAGAACCTGTACTTCCAGAGCATGGTGAGCAAGGGCGAG
                     GA"
                     /primer=GGCTCTGAGAACCTGTACTTCCAGAGCATGGTGAGCAAGGGCGAGGA
                     /note="TEV-FP-GW-F"
                     /set=Set 1
                     /dnas_title="GATCCACTAGTCCAGTGTGAGGAGGAGTGGCACC"
                     /primer=GATCCACTAGTCCAGTGTGAGGAGGAGTGGCACC
                     /note="RBS-EFI-F"
                     /set=Set 1
                     /dnas_title="GGGCCACCCTTGGTCACCTTC"
                     /primer=GGGCCACCCTTGGTCACCTTC
                     /note="mCherry-R"
                     /set=Set 1
                     /dnas_title="GTGAGCAAGGGCGAGGAG"
                     /primer=GTGAGCAAGGGCGAGGAG
                     /note="N-GFP-R"
                     /set=Set 1
                     /dnas_title="GAAGGAGATAGAACCATGGTGAGCAAGGGCGAGGA"
                     /primer=GAAGGAGATAGAACCATGGTGAGCAAGGGCGAGGA
                     /note="rbs_GFP_CDS_F"
                     /set=Set 1
                     /dnas_title="GGTGCCACTCCTCCTCACACTGGACTAGTGGATC"
                     /primer=GGTGCCACTCCTCCTCACACTGGACTAGTGGATC
                     /note="RBS-EFI-R"
                     /set=Set 1
                     /dnas_title="GTACAAACTTGTGCTGCCGCTCTTGTACAGCTCGTCCATGC"
                     /primer=GTACAAACTTGTGCTGCCGCTCTTGTACAGCTCGTCCATGC
                     /note="GFP-AttR1-R"
                     /set=Set 1
                     /dnas_title="GCTGTACAAGAGCGGCAGCACAAGTTTGTACAAAAAAGCT"
                     /primer=GCTGTACAAGAGCGGCAGCACAAGTTTGTACAAAAAAGCT
                     /note="GFP-AttR1-F"
                     /set=Set 1
                     /dnas_title="GGGACGCGTTTACTTGTACAGCTCGTCCATGC"
                     /primer=GGGACGCGTTTACTTGTACAGCTCGTCCATGC
                     /note="MluI-GFP-R"
                     /set=Set 1
                     /dnas_title="GGTTGATTCTCGAGATTACTTGTACAGCTCGTCCATG"
                     /primer=GGTTGATTCTCGAGATTACTTGTACAGCTCGTCCATG
                     /note="WPRE-XhoI-Cherry-R"
                     /set=Set 1
                     /dnas_title="CTCACATGGTGAGGCTTACTTGTACAGCTCGTCCAT"
                     /primer=CTCACATGGTGAGGCTTACTTGTACAGCTCGTCCAT
                     /note="Cherry-Arm2-R"
                     /set=Set 1
                     /dnas_title="GTACAAGAAAGCTGGGTTCTTGTACAGCTCGTCCATG"
                     /primer=GTACAAGAAAGCTGGGTTCTTGTACAGCTCGTCCATG
                     /note="FP-GWc-R"
                     /set=Set 1
                     /dnas_title="GTACAAGAAAGCTGGGTTTTACTTGTACAGCTCGTCCATG"
                     /primer=GTACAAGAAAGCTGGGTTTTACTTGTACAGCTCGTCCATG
                     /note="FP-GWs-R"
                     /set=Set 1
                     /dnas_title="GTCGATCATTACTAACCGGTACGCGTAGAATTTACTTGTACAGCT
                     C"
                     /primer=GTCGATCATTACTAACCGGTACGCGTAGAATTTACTTGTACAGCTC
                     /note="GFP-WPRE-R"
                     /set=Set 1
                     /dnas_title="CTTGTTTCAGCAGAGAGAAGTTTGTTGCGCCGGATCCCTTGTACA
                     GCTCGTCCATG"
                     /primer=CTTGTTTCAGCAGAGAGAAGTTTGTTGCGCCGGATCCCTTGTACAGCTCG
                     TCCATG
                     /note="Polylinker-GFP-R"
                     /set=Set 1
                     /dnas_title="CGGCATGGACGAGCTGTA"
                     /primer=CGGCATGGACGAGCTGTA
                     /note="C-GFP-F"
                     /set=Set 1
                     /dnas_title="GGTGCTGCCGCTGCCCTTGTACAGCTCGTCCATG"
                     /primer=GGTGCTGCCGCTGCCCTTGTACAGCTCGTCCATG
                     /note="HSF1_369-423_mid_R"
                     /set=Set 1
                     /dnas_title="AGGCTGCTGCCGCTGCCCTTGTACAGCTCGTCCAT"
                     /primer=AGGCTGCTGCCGCTGCCCTTGTACAGCTCGTCCAT
                     /note="HSF1_428-480_mid_R"
                     /set=Set 1
                     /dnas_title="TCCCGGTGCTGCCGCTGCCCTTGTACAGCTCGTCCAT"
                     /primer=TCCCGGTGCTGCCGCTGCCCTTGTACAGCTCGTCCAT
                     /note="HSF1_483-529_mid_R"
                     /set=Set 1
                     /dnas_title="AGGATGCTGCCGCTGCCCTTGTACAGCTCGTCCAT"
                     /primer=AGGATGCTGCCGCTGCCCTTGTACAGCTCGTCCAT
                     /note="HSF1_202-258_mid_R"
                     /set=Set 1
                     /dnas_title="CCAGAGCTGCCGCTGCCCTTGTACAGCTCGTCCAT"
                     /primer=CCAGAGCTGCCGCTGCCCTTGTACAGCTCGTCCAT
                     /note="HSF1_261-359_mid_R"
                     /set=Set 1
                     /dnas_title="GGTTGATATCCAGCACAGTG"
                     /primer=GGTTGATATCCAGCACAGTG
                     /note="zaATTR2"
                     /set=Set 1
                     /dnas_title="GCTGGATATCAACCACTTTGT"
                     /primer=GCTGGATATCAACCACTTTGT
                     /note="Za-ATTR2-R"
                     /set=Set 1
                     /dnas_title="AACCCAGCTTTCTTGTAC"
                     /primer=AACCCAGCTTTCTTGTAC
                     /note="GW-ATTB2-F(mut)"
                     /set=Set 1
     enhancer        7560..8157
                     /note="WPRE"
     C_region        7500..7539
                     /note="V5 epitope"
                     /dnas_title="CAAGTAATCTCGAGAATCAACCTCTGGATTACAAAATTTGTG"
                     /primer=CAAGTAATCTCGAGAATCAACCTCTGGATTACAAAATTTGTG
                     /note="Cherry-XhoI-WPRE-F"
                     /set=Set 1
                     /dnas_title="CCAGAGGTTGATTGTCGATC"
                     /primer=CCAGAGGTTGATTGTCGATC
                     /note="pLenti za MluI R"
                     /set=Set 1
                     /dnas_title="TTGGGCACTGACAATTCCGT"
                     /primer=TTGGGCACTGACAATTCCGT
                     /note="WPRE-F"
                     /set=Set 1
     promoter        8168..8476
                     /note="SV40 promoter"
                     /dnas_title="CAAAGGGAGATCCGACTCGT"
                     /primer=CAAAGGGAGATCCGACTCGT
                     /note="WPRE-R"
                     /set=Set 1
     gene            8605..9204
                     /dnas_title="puro (variant)"
                     /label=puro (variant)
                     /gene="puro (variant)"
                     /translation="MTEYKPTVRLATRDDVPRAVRTLAAAFADYPATRHTVDPDRHIE
                     RVTELQELFLTRVGLDIGKVWVADDGAAVAVWTTPESVEAGAVFAEIGPRMAELSGSR
                     LAAQQQMEGLLAPHRPKEPAWFLATVGVSPDHQGKGLGSAVVLPGVEAAERAGVPAFL
                     ETSAPRNLPFYERLGFTVTADVEVPEGPRTWCMTRKPGA"
     CDS             8605..9204
                     /label=ORF frame 3
                     /translation="MTEYKPTVRLATRDDVPRAVRTLAAAFADYPATRHTVDPDRHIE
                     RVTELQELFLTRVGLDIGKVWVADDGAAVAVWTTPESVEAGAVFAEIGPRMAELSGSR
                     LAAQQQMEGLLAPHRPKEPAWFLATVGVSPDHQGKGLGSAVVLPGVEAAERAGVPAFL
                     ETSAPRNLPFYERLGFTVTADVEVPEGPRTWCMTRKPGA"
     promoter        8537..8604
                     /label=EM7_promoter
                     /translation="VLTINHRHSISA.YNTTR.GTK"
                     /dnas_title="GATCCGGACCGCCACATC"
                     /primer=GATCCGGACCGCCACATC
                     /note="Puro-RealT-F"
                     /set=Set 1
                     /dnas_title="CTTCCATCTGTTGCTGCGCG"
                     /primer=CTTCCATCTGTTGCTGCGCG
                     /note="Puro-RealT-R"
                     /set=Set 1
                     /dnas_title="GGGGCACGTGTTGACAATTAATCATCGGCATAGTATATCGGCATA
                     GTATAATACGACAAGGTGAGGAACTAAACCATGACCGAGTACAAGCCCAC"
                     /primer=GGGGCACGTGTTGACAATTAATCATCGGCATAGTATATCGGCATAGTATA
                     ATACGACAAGGTGAGGAACTAAACCATGACCGAGTACAAGCCCAC
                     /note="PmlI-EM7-Puro-F"
                     /set=Set 1
     primer_bind     complement(9296..9313)
                     /label=BGH-rev
                     /note="Bovine growth hormone terminator, reverse primer.
                     Also called BGH reverse"
     polyA_signal    9302..9526
                     /label=bGH poly(A) signal
                     /note="bovine growth hormone polyadenylation signal"
     misc_feature    9267..9272
                     /note="NdeI"
                     /dnas_title="AATTCGAGCTCG"
                     /primer=AATTCGAGCTCG
                     /note="12mer"
                     /set=Set 1
                     /dnas_title="GGGGCTTAGCTCAGGCACCGGGCTTGCGGGT"
                     /primer=GGGGCTTAGCTCAGGCACCGGGCTTGCGGGT
                     /note="BlpI-Puro-R"
                     /set=Set 1
                     /dnas_title="CACGGGGGAGGGGCAAACAAC"
                     /primer=CACGGGGGAGGGGCAAACAAC
                     /note="pCDNA3-GW_R"
                     /set=Set 1
                     /dnas_title="GCTGTAGATCTCATATGATTCTCTAGAGCTCGCTGATC"
                     /primer=GCTGTAGATCTCATATGATTCTCTAGAGCTCGCTGATC
                     /note="PURO-NdeI-BGH-F"
                     /set=Set 1
                     /dnas_title="GCTCTAGAGAATCATATGAGATCTACAGCTGCCTTGTAAGTC"
                     /primer=GCTCTAGAGAATCATATGAGATCTACAGCTGCCTTGTAAGTC
                     /note="PURO-NdeI-BGH-R"
                     /set=Set 1
     misc_feature    5805..5831
                     /note="TEV"
     CDS             5832..7421
                     /dnas_title="HSF1"
                     /gene="HSF1"
                     /gene_synonym=HSTF1
                     /note="HSF 1; HSTF 1"
                     /codon_start=1
                     /product="heat shock factor protein 1"
                     /protein_id="NP_005517.1"
                     /db_xref="GI:5031767"
                     /db_xref="CCDS:CCDS6419.1"
                     /db_xref="GeneID:3297"
                     /db_xref="HGNC:5224"
                     /db_xref="HPRD:00778"
                     /db_xref="MIM:140580"
                     /translation="MDLPVGPGAAGPSNVPAFLTKLWTLVSDPDTDALICWSPSGNSF
                     HVFDQGQFAKEVLPKYFKHNNMASFVRQLNMYGFRKVVHIEQGGLVKPERDDTEFQHP
                     CFLRGQEQLLENIKRKVTSVSTLKSEDIKIRQDSVTKLLTDVQLMKGKQECMDSKLLA
                     MKHENEALWREVASLRQKHAQQQKVVNKLIQFLISLVQSNRILGVKRKIPLMLNDSGS
                     AHSMPKYSRQFSLEHVHGSGPYSAPSPAYSSSSLYAPDAVASSGPIISDITELAPASP
                     MASPGGSIDERPLSSSPLVRVKEEPPSPPQSPRVEEASPGRPSSVDTLLSPTALIDSI
                     LRESEPAPASVTALTDARGHTDTEGRPPSPPPTSTPEKCLSVACLDKNELSDHLDAMD
                     SNLDNLQTMLSSHGFSVDTSALLDLFSPSVTVPDMSLPDLDSSLASIQELLSPQEPPR
                     PPEAENSSPDSGKQLVHYTAQPLFLLDPGSVDTGSNDLPVLFELGEGSYFSEGDGFAE
                     DPTISLLTGSEPPKAKDPTVS"
     exon            5949..6057
                     /dnas_title="HSF1"
                     /gene="HSF1"
                     /gene_synonym=HSTF1
                     /inference=alignment:Splign
                     /number=2
     exon            6058..6194
                     /dnas_title="HSF1"
                     /gene="HSF1"
                     /gene_synonym=HSTF1
                     /inference=alignment:Splign
                     /number=3
     CDS             5874..6191
                     /note="DBD"
                     /translation="VPAFLTKLWTLVSDPDTDALICWSPSGNSFHVFDQGQFAKEVLP
                     KYFKHNNMASFVRQLNMYGFRKVVHIEQGGLVKPERDDTEFQHPCFLRGQEQLLENIK
                     RKVT"
     exon            5832..5948
                     /dnas_title="HSF1"
                     /gene="HSF1"
                     /gene_synonym=HSTF1
                     /inference=alignment:Splign
                     /number=1
                     /primer=GGCTCTGAGAACCTGTACTTCCAGAGCATGGATCTGCCCGTGGGC
                     /note="HSF1_TEV_F"
                     /set=Set 1
                     /primer=CATGTATGGCTTCCGGCAGGTGGTCCACATC
                     /note="HSF1-K80Q-F"
                     /set=Set 1
                     /primer=GATGTGGACCACCTGCCGGAAGCCATACATG
                     /note="HSF1-K80Q-R"
                     /set=Set 1
                     /primer=CACCGAGCTTCCACGTGTTCGACCA
                     /note="CRISPR_HSF1_G50_F"
                     /set=Set 1
                     /primer=TGTTGTGCTTGAAGTACTTGGG
                     /note="CRISPRscreen-HSF1-G50-R"
                     /set=Set 1
     misc_feature    6192..6194
                     /dnas_title="HSF1"
                     /gene="HSF1"
                     /gene_synonym=HSTF1
                     /experiment=experimental evidence, no additional details
                     recorded
                     /note="Phosphoserine, by MAPKAPK2; propagated from
                     UniProtKB/Swiss-Prot (Q00613.1); phosphorylation site"
     misc_feature    6219..6440
                     /dnas_title="HRA-B Uniprot"
                     /gene="HSF1"
                     /gene_synonym=HSTF1
                     /experiment=experimental evidence, no additional details
                     recorded
                     /note="propagated from UniProtKB/Swiss-Prot (Q00613.1);
                     Region: Hydrophobic repeat HR-A/B"
     misc_feature    6255..6257
                     /dnas_title="HSF1"
                     /gene="HSF1"
                     /gene_synonym=HSTF1
                     /experiment=experimental evidence, no additional details
                     recorded
                     /note="Phosphothreonine, by CK2; propagated from
                     UniProtKB/Swiss-Prot (Q00613.1); phosphorylation site"
     misc_feature    6492..6761
                     /dnas_title="HSF1"
                     /gene="HSF1"
                     /gene_synonym=HSTF1
                     /experiment=experimental evidence, no additional details
                     recorded
                     /note="propagated from UniProtKB/Swiss-Prot (Q00613.1);
                     Region: Regulatory domain"
     misc_feature    6519..6521
                     /dnas_title="HSF1"
                     /gene="HSF1"
                     /gene_synonym=HSTF1
                     /experiment=experimental evidence, no additional details
                     recorded
                     /note="Phosphoserine; propagated from
                     UniProtKB/Swiss-Prot (Q00613.1); phosphorylation site"
     exon            6195..6319
                     /dnas_title="HSF1"
                     /gene="HSF1"
                     /gene_synonym=HSTF1
                     /inference=alignment:Splign
                     /number=4
     exon            6320..6395
                     /dnas_title="HSF1"
                     /gene="HSF1"
                     /gene_synonym=HSTF1
                     /inference=alignment:Splign
                     /number=5
     exon            6396..6457
                     /dnas_title="HSF1"
                     /gene="HSF1"
                     /gene_synonym=HSTF1
                     /inference=alignment:Splign
                     /number=6
     exon            6458..6554
                     /dnas_title="HSF1"
                     /gene="HSF1"
                     /gene_synonym=HSTF1
                     /inference=alignment:Splign
                     /number=7
     exon            6555..6691
                     /dnas_title="HSF1"
                     /gene="HSF1"
                     /gene_synonym=HSTF1
                     /inference=alignment:Splign
                     /number=8
     misc_feature    6164..6185
                     /note="HSF1-midF"
     misc_feature    6492..6776
                     /note="RD deletion"
     misc_feature    6472..6491
                     /note="HSF1-fusion-1-F"
     misc_feature    6390..6434
                     /note="Deletion HR2"
     CDS             6189..6485
                     /note="Cloned HR-A/B"
                     /translation="TSVSTLKSEDIKIRQDSVTKLLTDVQLMKGKQECMDSKLLAMKH
                     ENEALWREVASLRQKHAQQQKVVNKLIQFLISLVQSNRILGVKRKIPLMLNDSGS"
                     /primer=CCAGCAACAGAAAGTCGTCATCCTGGGGGTGAAGAGAAA
                     /note="HSF1-HRBdel-F"
                     /set=Set 1
                     /primer=TTTCTCTTCACCCCCAGGATGACGACTTTCTGTTGCTGG
                     /note="HSF1-HRBdel-R"
                     /set=Set 1
                     /primer=GGCTCTGAGAACCTGTACTTCCAGAGCACCAGTGTGTCCACCCTGAAG
                     /note="GW-TEV-HSF1-120-F"
                     /set=Set 1
                     /primer=GTACAAGAAAGCTGGGTTTGAGCCACTGTCGTTCAGCAT
                     /note="HSF1-218-GWc-R"
                     /set=Set 1
                     /primer=GTACAAGAAAGCTGGGTTCTATGAGCCACTGTCGTTCAGCA
                     /note="HSF1-218-GWs-R"
                     /set=Set 1
                     /primer=GAAGACATAAAGATCTACCAGGACAGCGTCACC
                     /note="HSF1_R133Y_F_new"
                     /set=Set 1
                     /primer=GGTGACGCTGTCCTGGTAGATCTTTATGTCTTC
                     /note="HSF1_R133Y_R_new"
                     /set=Set 1
                     /primer=CAAGCTCCTGGCCAGTAAGCATGAGAATG
                     /note="HSF1_M161S_F_new"
                     /set=Set 1
                     /primer=CATTCTCATGCTTACTGGCCAGGAGCTTG
                     /note="HSF1_M161S_R_new"
                     /set=Set 1
                     /primer=GAGAATGAGGCTAGTTGGCGGGAGGTG
                     /note="HSF1_L168S_F_new"
                     /set=Set 1
                     /primer=CACCTCCCGCCAACTAGCCTCATTCTC
                     /note="HSF1_L168S_R_new"
                     /set=Set 1
                     /primer=CAGCAACAGAAAGGAGTCAACAAGCTC
                     /note="HSF1_V185G_F"
                     /set=Set 1
                     /primer=GAGCTTGTTGACTCCTTTCTGTTGCTG
                     /note="HSF1_V185G_R"
                     /set=Set 1
                     /primer=GCCACAGAGCATAATTCTCATGCTTC
                     /note="HSF1_E166Y_R"
                     /set=Set 1
                     /primer=GTGACGCTGTCTCCGCGGATCTTTATG
                     /note="HSF1_Q134G_R"
                     /set=Set 1
                     /primer=CTCTTCACCCCTCCGATCCGGTTTGAC
                     /note="HSF1_L203G_R"
                     /set=Set 1
                     /primer=GACGCTGTCTTGGTAGATCTTTATGTC
                     /note="HSF1_R133Y_R"
                     /set=Set 1
                     /primer=GAGAATGAGGCTTTCTGGCGGGAGGTG
                     /note="HSF1_L168S_F"
                     /set=Set 1
                     /primer=CACCTCCCGCCAGAAAGCCTCATTCTC
                     /note="HSF1_L168S_R"
                     /set=Set 1
                     /primer=GCAGGAGTGCATGCTGTCCAAGCTCCTG
                     /note="HSF1_D155L_F"
                     /set=Set 1
                     /primer=CAGGAGCTTGGACAGCATGCACTCCTGC
                     /note="HSF1_D155L_R"
                     /set=Set 1
                     /primer=CAAGCTCCTGGCCATGAAGCATGAGAATG
                     /note="HSF1_M161S_F"
                     /set=Set 1
                     /primer=CATTCTCATGCTTCATGGCCAGGAGCTTG
                     /note="HSF1_M161S_R"
                     /set=Set 1
                     /primer=CATGAGAATGAGGCTCTGGGCCGGGAGGTGGCCAGCCTTC
                     /note="HSF1-W169G-F"
                     /set=Set 1
                     /primer=GAAGGCTGGCCACCTCCCGGCCCAGAGCCTCATTCTCATG
                     /note="HSF1-W169G-R"
                     /set=Set 1
                     /primer=GACGTGCAGCTGATGAAGGCCAAGCAGGAGTGCATGG
                     /note="HSF1-G149A-F"
                     /set=Set 1
                     /primer=CCATGCACTCCTGCTTGGCCTTCATCAGCTGCACGTC
                     /note="HSF1-G149A-R"
                     /set=Set 1
                     /primer=GTACAAGGGCAGCGGCAGCATCCTGGGGGTGAAGAGAAAGAT
                     /note="HSF1_202-258_mid_F"
                     /set=Set 1
                     /primer=GTACAAGAAAGCTGGGTTTTACACAGCATCAGGGGCGTAGA
                     /note="HSF1_202-258_CDS_Fls_R"
                     /set=Set 1
                     /primer=GTACAAGGGCAGCGGCAGCTCTGGACCCATCATCTCCGA
                     /note="HSF1_261-359_mid_F"
                     /set=Set 1
                     /primer=GGAAGCAGGAGTGCGCGGACTCCAAGCTCC
                     /note="HSF1-M154A-F"
                     /set=Set 1
                     /primer=GGAGCTTGGAGTCCGCGCACTCCTGCTTCC
                     /note="HSF1-M154A-R"
                     /set=Set 1
                     /primer=GCCATGAAGCATGAGATTGAGGCTCTGTGG
                     /note="HSF1-N165I-F"
                     /set=Set 1
                     /primer=CCACAGAGCCTCAATCTCATGCTTCATGGC
                     /note="HSF1-N165I-R"
                     /set=Set 1
                     /primer=CAAGCTGCTGACGGACTGGCAGCTGATGAAGG
                     /note="HSF1-V144W-F"
                     /set=Set 1
                     /primer=CCTTCATCAGCTGCCAGTCCGTCAGCAGCTTG
                     /note="HSF1-V144W-R"
                     /set=Set 1
                     /primer=TGGCCATGAAGCATGAGATGGAGGCTCTGTGG
                     /note="HSF1-N165M-F"
                     /set=Set 1
                     /primer=CCACAGAGCCTCCATCTCATGCTTCATGGCCA
                     /note="HSF1-N165M-R"
                     /set=Set 1
                     /primer=GATGAAGGGGAAGCAGATGTGCATGGACTCC
                     /note="HSF1-E152M-F"
                     /set=Set 1
                     /primer=GGAGTCCATGCACATCTGCTTCCCCTTCATC
                     /note="HSF1-E152M-R"
                     /set=Set 1
     misc_feature    6705..6707
                     /dnas_title="HSF1"
                     /gene="HSF1"
                     /gene_synonym=HSTF1
                     /experiment=experimental evidence, no additional details
                     recorded
                     /note="Phosphoserine; propagated from
                     UniProtKB/Swiss-Prot (Q00613.1); phosphorylation site"
     misc_feature    6738..6740
                     /dnas_title="HSF1"
                     /gene="HSF1"
                     /gene_synonym=HSTF1
                     /experiment=experimental evidence, no additional details
                     recorded
                     /note="Phosphoserine; propagated from
                     UniProtKB/Swiss-Prot (Q00613.1); phosphorylation site"
     misc_feature    6750..6752
                     /dnas_title="HSF1"
                     /gene="HSF1"
                     /gene_synonym=HSTF1
                     /experiment=experimental evidence, no additional details
                     recorded
                     /note="Phosphoserine; propagated from
                     UniProtKB/Swiss-Prot (Q00613.1); phosphorylation site"
     misc_feature    6771..6773
                     /dnas_title="HSF1"
                     /gene="HSF1"
                     /gene_synonym=HSTF1
                     /experiment=experimental evidence, no additional details
                     recorded
                     /note="Phosphoserine; propagated from
                     UniProtKB/Swiss-Prot (Q00613.1); phosphorylation site"
     misc_feature    6798..6800
                     /dnas_title="HSF1"
                     /gene="HSF1"
                     /gene_synonym=HSTF1
                     /experiment=experimental evidence, no additional details
                     recorded
                     /note="Phosphothreonine; propagated from
                     UniProtKB/Swiss-Prot (Q00613.1); phosphorylation site"
     misc_feature    6807..6809
                     /dnas_title="HSF1"
                     /gene="HSF1"
                     /gene_synonym=HSTF1
                     /experiment=experimental evidence, no additional details
                     recorded
                     /note="Phosphoserine; propagated from
                     UniProtKB/Swiss-Prot (Q00613.1); phosphorylation site"
     misc_feature    6861..6863
                     /dnas_title="HSF1"
                     /gene="HSF1"
                     /gene_synonym=HSTF1
                     /experiment=experimental evidence, no additional details
                     recorded
                     /note="Phosphoserine; propagated from
                     UniProtKB/Swiss-Prot (Q00613.1); phosphorylation site"
     misc_feature    6918..6920
                     /dnas_title="HSF1"
                     /gene="HSF1"
                     /gene_synonym=HSTF1
                     /experiment=experimental evidence, no additional details
                     recorded
                     /note="Phosphoserine; propagated from
                     UniProtKB/Swiss-Prot (Q00613.1); phosphorylation site"
     misc_feature    6942..7418
                     /dnas_title="HSF1"
                     /gene="HSF1"
                     /gene_synonym=HSTF1
                     /experiment=experimental evidence, no additional details
                     recorded
                     /note="propagated from UniProtKB/Swiss-Prot (Q00613.1);
                     Region: Transactivation domain"
     misc_feature    6981..7058
                     /dnas_title="HSF1"
                     /gene="HSF1"
                     /gene_synonym=HSTF1
                     /experiment=experimental evidence, no additional details
                     recorded
                     /note="propagated from UniProtKB/Swiss-Prot (Q00613.1);
                     Region: Hydrophobic repeat HR-C"
     misc_feature    7065..7091
                     /dnas_title="HSF1"
                     /gene="HSF1"
                     /gene_synonym=HSTF1
                     /experiment=experimental evidence, no additional details
                     recorded
                     /note="propagated from UniProtKB/Swiss-Prot (Q00613.1);
                     Region: 9aaTAD"
     misc_feature    7086..7088
                     /dnas_title="HSF1"
                     /gene="HSF1"
                     /gene_synonym=HSTF1
                     /experiment=experimental evidence, no additional details
                     recorded
                     /note="Phosphoserine; propagated from
                     UniProtKB/Swiss-Prot (Q00613.1); phosphorylation site"
     exon            6692..6973
                     /dnas_title="HSF1"
                     /gene="HSF1"
                     /gene_synonym=HSTF1
                     /inference=alignment:Splign
                     /number=9
     exon            6974..7079
                     /dnas_title="HSF1"
                     /gene="HSF1"
                     /gene_synonym=HSTF1
                     /inference=alignment:Splign
                     /number=10
     exon            7080..7145
                     /dnas_title="HSF1"
                     /gene="HSF1"
                     /gene_synonym=HSTF1
                     /inference=alignment:Splign
                     /number=11
     misc_feature    complement(7050..7071)
                     /note="HSF1-midR"
     misc_feature    6777..6793
                     /note="HSF1-fusion-2F"
                     /primer=GGCTCTGAGAACCTGTACTTCCAGAGCGACAAGAATGAGCTCAGTGA
                     /note="TEV-HSF1(380)-F"
                     /set=Set 1
                     /primer=GGCTCTGAGAACCTGTACTTCCAGAGCAGCAGCCTGGCCAGTATCCAA
                     /note="TEV-HSF1(434)-F"
                     /set=Set 1
                     /primer=GTACAAGAAAGCTGGGTTTCAGCTGTCAAGGTCAGGCAGGCT
                     /note="HSF1(434)-GWc-R"
                     /set=Set 1
                     /primer=CTGTACAAGGGCAGCGGCAGCACCCCTGAAAAGTGCCTCAG
                     /note="HSF1_369-423_mid_F"
                     /set=Set 1
                     /primer=GTACAAGAAAGCTGGGTTTTAGGTCACCGAGGGGCTGA
                     /note="HSF1_369-423_CDS-Fls-R"
                     /set=Set 1
                     /primer=TACAAGGGCAGCGGCAGCAGCCTGCCTGACCTTGACA
                     /note="HSF1_428-480_mid_F"
                     /set=Set 1
                     /primer=GTACAAGAAAGCTGGGTTTTAGCCCTCGGTGTCCGTGTGGC
                     /note="HSF1_261-359_CDS_Fls_R"
                     /set=Set 1
     misc_feature    7161..7163
                     /dnas_title="HSF1"
                     /gene="HSF1"
                     /gene_synonym=HSTF1
                     /experiment=experimental evidence, no additional details
                     recorded
                     /note="Phosphoserine; propagated from
                     UniProtKB/Swiss-Prot (Q00613.1); phosphorylation site"
     exon            7146..7215
                     /dnas_title="HSF1"
                     /gene="HSF1"
                     /gene_synonym=HSTF1
                     /inference=alignment:Splign
                     /number=12
     exon            7216..7421
                     /dnas_title="HSF1"
                     /gene="HSF1"
                     /gene_synonym=HSTF1
                     /inference=alignment:Splign
                     /number=13
                     /primer=GTACAAGAAAGCTGGGTTTTAGGAGCCGGGGTCCAGCAGGAAC
                     /note="HSF1_428-480_CDS_Fls_R"
                     /set=Set 1
                     /primer=TACAAGGGCAGCGGCAGCACCGGGAGCAACGACCTGCCGGT
                     /note="HSF1_483-529_mid_F"
                     /set=Set 1
     variation       6102..6104
                     /note="K91R"
     variation       6207..6209
                     /note="K126R"
     variation       6501..6503
                     /note="K224R"
BASE COUNT     2217 a   2697 c   2597 g   2182 t
ORIGIN      
          1 atctataaca agaaaatata tatataataa gttatcacgt aagtagaaca tgaaataaca
         61 atataattat cgtatgagtt aaatcttaaa agtcacgtaa aagataatca tgcgtcattt
        121 tgactcacgc ggtcgttata gttcaaaatc agtgacactt accgcattga caagcacgcc
        181 tcacgggagc tccaagcggc gactgagatg tcctaaatgc acagcgacgg attcgcgcta
        241 tttagaaaga gagagcaata tttcaagaat gcatgcgtca attttacgca gactatcttt
        301 ctagggttaa aaaagatttg cgctttactc gacctaaact ttaaacacgt catagaatct
        361 tcgtttgaca aaaaccacat tgtggccaag ctgtgtgacg cgacgcgcgc taaagaatgg
        421 caaaccaagt cgcgcgaggt accagctttt gttcccttta gtgagggtta atttcgagct
        481 tggcgtaatc atggtcatag ctgtttcctg tgtgaaattg ttatccgctc acaattccac
        541 acaacatacg agccggaagc ataaagtgta aagcctgggg tgcctaatga gtgagctaac
        601 tcacattaat tgcgttgcgc tcactgcccg ctttccagtc gggaaacctg tcgtgccagc
        661 tgcattaatg aatcggccaa cgcgcgggga gaggcggttt gcgtattggg cgctcttccg
        721 cttcctcgct cactgactcg ctgcgctcgg tcgttcggct gcggcgagcg gtatcagctc
        781 actcaaaggc ggtaatacgg ttatccacag aatcagggga taacgcagga aagaacatgt
        841 gagcaaaagg ccagcaaaag gccaggaacc gtaaaaaggc cgcgttgctg gcgtttttcc
        901 ataggctccg cccccctgac gagcatcaca aaaatcgacg ctcaagtcag aggtggcgaa
        961 acccgacagg actataaaga taccaggcgt ttccccctgg aagctccctc gtgcgctctc
       1021 ctgttccgac cctgccgctt accggatacc tgtccgcctt tctcccttcg ggaagcgtgg
       1081 cgctttctca tagctcacgc tgtaggtatc tcagttcggt gtaggtcgtt cgctccaagc
       1141 tgggctgtgt gcacgaaccc cccgttcagc ccgaccgctg cgccttatcc ggtaactatc
       1201 gtcttgagtc caacccggta agacacgact tatcgccact ggcagcagcc actggtaaca
       1261 ggattagcag agcgaggtat gtaggcggtg ctacagagtt cttgaagtgg tggcctaact
       1321 acggctacac tagaagaaca gtatttggta tctgcgctct gctgaagcca gttaccttcg
       1381 gaaaaagagt tggtagctct tgatccggca aacaaaccac cgctggtagc ggtggttttt
       1441 ttgtttgcaa gcagcagatt acgcgcagaa aaaaaggatc tcaagaagat cctttgatct
       1501 tttctacggg gtctgacgct cagtggaacg aaaactcacg ttaagggatt ttggtcatga
       1561 gattatcaaa aaggatcttc acctagatcc ttttaaatta aaaatgaagt tttaaatcaa
       1621 tctaaagtat atatgagtaa acttggtctg acagttacca atgcttaatc agtgaggcac
       1681 ctatctcagc gatctgtcta tttcgttcat ccatagttgc ctgactcccc gtcgtgtaga
       1741 taactacgat acgggagggc ttaccatctg gccccagtgc tgcaatgata ccgcgagacc
       1801 cacgctcacc ggctccagat ttatcagcaa taaaccagcc agccggaagg gccgagcgca
       1861 gaagtggtcc tgcaacttta tccgcctcca tccagtctat taattgttgc cgggaagcta
       1921 gagtaagtag ttcgccagtt aatagtttgc gcaacgttgt tgccattgct acaggcatcg
       1981 tggtgtcacg ctcgtcgttt ggtatggctt cattcagctc cggttcccaa cgatcaaggc
       2041 gagttacatg atcccccatg ttgtgcaaaa aagcggttag ctccttcggt cctccgatcg
       2101 ttgtcagaag taagttggcc gcagtgttat cactcatggt tatggcagca ctgcataatt
       2161 ctcttactgt catgccatcc gtaagatgct tttctgtgac tggtgagtac tcaaccaagt
       2221 cattctgaga atagtgtatg cggcgaccga gttgctcttg cccggcgtca atacgggata
       2281 ataccgcgcc acatagcaga actttaaaag tgctcatcat tggaaaacgt tcttcggggc
       2341 gaaaactctc aaggatctta ccgctgttga gatccagttc gatgtaaccc actcgtgcac
       2401 ccaactgatc ttcagcatct tttactttca ccagcgtttc tgggtgagca aaaacaggaa
       2461 ggcaaaatgc cgcaaaaaag ggaataaggg cgacacggaa atgttgaata ctcatactct
       2521 tcctttttca atattattga agcatttatc agggttattg tctcatgagc ggatacatat
       2581 ttgaatgtat ttagaaaaat aaacaaatag gggttccgcg cacatttccc cgaaaagtgc
       2641 cacctgggaa attgtaagcg ttaatatttt gttaaaattc gcgttaaatt tttgttaaat
       2701 cagctcattt tttaaccaat aggccgaaat cggcaaaatc ccttataaat caaaagaata
       2761 gaccgagata gggttgagtg ttgttccagt ttggaacaag agtccactat taaagaacgt
       2821 ggactccaac gtcaaaggnn nnnnnnnnnn nnnnnnnnnn nnnnnnnnnn nnnnnnnnnn
       2881 nnnnnnntnn nnnnnnnnnn nnnnnnnnnn nnnnnnnnnn nnnnnnnnnn nnnnnnnnnn
       2941 nnnnnnnnnn nnnnnnnnnn nnnnnnnnnn nnnnnnnnng nnnnnnnnnn nnnnnnnnnn
       3001 nnnnnnnnnn nnnnnnnnnn nnnnnnnnnn nnnnnnnnnn nnnnnnnnnn nnnnnnnnnn
       3061 nnnnnnnnnn nnnnnnnnnn nnnnnnnnnn nnnnnnnnnn nnnncccatt cgccattcag
       3121 gctgcgcaac tgttgggaag ggcgatcggt gcgggcctct tcgctattac gccagctggc
       3181 gaaaggggga tgtgctgcaa ggcgattaag ttgggtaacg ccagggtttt cccagtcacg
       3241 acgttgtaaa acgacggcca gtgaattgta atacgactca ctatagggcg aattggagct
       3301 cggtattcac gacagcaggc tgaataataa aaaaattaga aactattatt taaccctaga
       3361 aagataatca tattgtgacg tacgttaaag ataatcatgc gtaaaattga cgcatgtgtt
       3421 ttatcggtct gtatatcgag gtttatttat taatttgaat agatattaag ttttattata
       3481 tttacactta catactaata ataaattcaa caaacaattt atttatgttt atttatttat
       3541 taaaaaaaaa caaaaactca aaatttcttc tataaagtaa caaaactttt aaacattctc
       3601 tcttttacaa aaataaactt attttgtact ttaaaaacag tcatgttgta ttataaaata
       3661 agtaattagc ttaacctata cataatagaa acaaattata cttattagtc agtcagaaac
       3721 aactttggca catatcaata ttatgctctc gttaatTAAc gtagcCCTCG TGAGGCTCCG
       3781 GTGCCCGTCA GTGGGCAGAG CGCACATCGC CCACAGTCCC CGAGAAGTTG GGGGGAGGGG
       3841 TCGGCAATTG AACCGGTGCC TAGAGAAGGT GGCGCGGGGT AAACTGGGAA AGTGATGTCG
       3901 TGTACTGGCT CCGCCTTTTT CCCGAGGGTG GGGGAGAACC GTATATAAGT GCAGTAGTCG
       3961 CCGTGAACGT TCTTTTTCGC AACGGGTTTG CCGCCAGAAC ACAGGTAAGT GCCGTGTGTG
       4021 GTTCCCGCGG GCCTGGCCTC TTTACGGGTT ATGGCCCTTG CGTGCCTTGA ATTACTTCCA
       4081 CCTGGCTGCA GTACGTGATT CTTGATCCCG AGCTTCGGGT TGGAAGTGGG TGGGAGAGTT
       4141 CGAGGCCTTG CGCTTAAGGA GCCCCTTCGC CTCGTGCTTG AGTTGAGGCC TGGCCTGGGC
       4201 GCTGGGGCCG CCGCGTGCGA ATCTGGTGGC ACCTTCGCGC CTGTCTCGCT GCTTTCGATA
       4261 AGTCTCTAGC CATTTAAAAT TTTTGATGAC CTGCTGCGAC GCTTTTTTTC TGGCAAGATA
       4321 GTCTTGTAAA TGCGGGCCAA GATCTGCACA CTGGTATTTC GGTTTTTGGG GCCGCGGGCG
       4381 GCGACGGGGC CCGTGCGTCC CAGCGCACAT GTTCGGCGAG GCGGGGCCTG CGAGCGCGGC
       4441 CACCGAGAAT CGGACGGGGG TAGTCTCAAG CTGGCCGGCC TGCTCTGGTG CCTGGCCTCG
       4501 CGCCGCCGTG TATCGCCCCG CCCTGGGCGG CAAGGCTGGC CCGGTCGGCA CCAGTTGCGT
       4561 GAGCGGAAAG ATGGCCGCTT CCCGGCCCTG CTGCAGGGAG CTCAAAATGG AGGACGCGGC
       4621 GCTCGGGAGA GCGGGCGGGT GAGTCACCCA CACAAAGGAA AAGGGCCTTT CCGTCCTCAG
       4681 CCGTCGCTTC ATGTGACTCC ACGGAGTACC GGGCGCCGTC CAGGCACCTC GATTAGTTCT
       4741 CGAGCTTTTG GAGTACGTCG TCTTTAGGTT GGGGGGAGGG GTTTTATGCG ATGGAGTTTC
       4801 CCCACACTGA GTGGGTGGAG ACTGAAGTTA GGCCAGCTTG GCACTTGATG TAATTCTCCT
       4861 TGGAATTTGC CCTTTTTGAG TTTGGATCTT GGTTCATTCT CAAGCCTCAG ACAGTGGTTC
       4921 AAAGTTTTTT TCTTCCATTT CAGGTGTCGT GAGGAATTAG CTTGGTACTA ATACGACTCA
       4981 CTATAGGGAG ACCCAAGCTG GCTAGGTAAG CTTGGTACCG AGCTCGGATC CACTAGTCCA
       5041 GTGTGAGGAG GAGTGGCACC ATGGTGAGCA AGGGCGAGGA GGATAACATG GCCATCATCA
       5101 AGGAGTTCAT GCGCTTCAAG GTGCACATGG AGGGCTCCGT GAACGGCCAC GAGTTCGAGA
       5161 TCGAGGGCGA GGGCGAGGGC CGCCCCTACG AGGGCACCCA GACCGCCAAG CTGAAGGTGA
       5221 CCAAGGGTGG CCCCCTGCCC TTCGCCTGGG ACATCCTGTC CCCTCAGTTC ATGTACGGCT
       5281 CCAAGGCCTA CGTGAAGCAC CCCGCCGACA TCCCCGACTA CTTGAAGCTG TCCTTCCCCG
       5341 AGGGCTTCAA GTGGGAGCGC GTGATGAACT TCGAGGACGG CGGCGTGGTG ACCGTGACCC
       5401 AGGACTCCTC CCTGCAGGAC GGCGAGTTCA TCTACAAGGT GAAGCTGCGC GGCACCAACT
       5461 TCCCCTCCGA CGGCCCCGTA ATGCAGAAGA AGACCATGGG CTGGGAGGCC TCCTCCGAGC
       5521 GGATGTACCC CGAGGACGGC GCCCTGAAGG GCGAGATCAA GCAGAGGCTG AAGCTGAAGG
       5581 ACGGCGGCCA CTACGACGCT GAGGTCAAGA CCACCTACAA GGCCAAGAAG CCCGTGCAGC
       5641 TGCCCGGCGC CTACAACGTC AACATCAAGT TGGACATCAC CTCCCACAAC GAGGACTACA
       5701 CCATCGTGGA ACAGTACGAA CGCGCCGAGG GCCGCCACTC CACCGGCGGC ATGGACGAGC
       5761 TGTACAAGag cGGCAGCACA AGTTTGTACA AAAAAGCAGG CTTCGGCTCT GAGAACCTGT
       5821 ACTTCCAGAG Catggatctg cccgtgggcc ccggcgcggc ggggcccagc aacgtcccgg
       5881 ccttcctgac caagctgtgg accctcgtga gcgacccgga caccgacgcg ctcatctgct
       5941 ggagcccgag cgggaacagc ttccacgtgt tcgaccaggg ccagtttgcc aaggaggtgc
       6001 tgcccaagta cttcaagcac aacaacatgg ccagcttcgt gcggcagctc aacatgtatg
       6061 gcttccggaa agtggtccac atcgagcagg gcggcctggt ccgtccagag agagacgaca
       6121 cggagttcca gcacccatgc ttcctgcgtg gccaggagca gctccttgag aacatcaaga
       6181 ggaaagtgac cagtgtgtcc accctgcgta gtgaagacat aaagatccgc caggacagcg
       6241 tcaccaagct gctgacggac gtgcagctga tgaaggggaa gcaggagtgc atggactcca
       6301 agctcctggc catgaagcat gagaatgagg ctctgtggcg ggaggtggcc agccttcggc
       6361 agaagcatgc ccagcaacag aaagtcgtca acaagctcat tcagttcctg atctcactgg
       6421 tgcagtcaaa ccggatcctg ggggtgaaga gaaagatccc cctgatgctg aacgacagtg
       6481 gctcagcaca ttccatgccc cgttatagcc ggcagttctc cctggagcac gtccacggct
       6541 cgggccccta ctcggccccc tccccagcct acagcagctc cagcctctac gcccctgatg
       6601 ctgtggccag ctctggaccc atcatctccg acatcaccga gctggctcct gccagcccca
       6661 tggcctcccc cggcgggagc atagacgaga ggcccctatc cagcagcccc ctggtgcgtg
       6721 tcaaggagga gccccccagc ccgcctcaga gcccccgggt agaggaggcg agtcccgggc
       6781 gcccatcttc cgtggacacc ctcttgtccc cgaccgccct cattgactcc atcctgcggg
       6841 agagtgaacc tgcccccgcc tccgtcacag ccctcacgga cgccaggggc cacacggaca
       6901 ccgagggccg gcctccctcc cccccgccca cctccacccc tgaaaagtgc ctcagcgtag
       6961 cctgcctgga caagaatgag ctcagtgacc acttggatgc tatggactcc aacctggata
       7021 acctgcagac catgctgagc agccacggct tcagcgtgga caccagtgcc ctgctggacc
       7081 tgttcagccc ctcggtgacc gtgcccgaca tgagcctgcc tgaccttgac agcagcctgg
       7141 ccagtatcca agagctcctg tctccccagg agccccccag gcctcccgag gcagagaaca
       7201 gcagcccgga ttcagggaag cagctggtgc actacacagc gcagccgctg ttcctgctgg
       7261 accccggctc cgtggacacc gggagcaacg acctgccggt gctgtttgag ctgggagagg
       7321 gctcctactt ctccgaaggg gacggcttcg ccgaggaccc caccatctcc ctgctgacag
       7381 gctcggagcc tcccaaagcc aaggacccca ctgtctccta gAACCCAGCT TTCTTGTACA
       7441 AAGTGGTTGA TATCCAGCAC AGTGGCGGCC GCTCGAGTCT AGAGGGCCCG CGGTTCGAAG
       7501 GTAAGCCTAT CCCTAACCCT CTCCTCGGTC TCGATTCTAC GCGTACCGGT TAGTAATGAT
       7561 CGACAATCAA CCTCTGGATT ACAAAATTTG TGAAAGATTG ACTGGTATTC TTAACTATGT
       7621 TGCTCCTTTT ACGCTATGTG GATACGCTGC TTTAATGCCT TTGTATCATG CTATTGCTTC
       7681 CCGTATGGCT TTCATTTTCT CCTCCTTGTA TAAATCCTGG TTGCTGTCTC TTTATGAGGA
       7741 GTTGTGGCCC GTTGTCAGGC AACGTGGCGT GGTGTGCACT GTGTTTGCTG ACGCAACCCC
       7801 CACTGGTTGG GGCATTGCCA CCACCTGTCA GCTCCTTTCC GGGACTTTCG CTTTCCCCCT
       7861 CCCTATTGCC ACGGCGGAAC TCATCGCCGC CTGCCTTGCC CGCTGCTGGA CAGGGGCTCG
       7921 GCTGTTGGGC ACTGACAATT CCGTGGTGTT GTCGGGGAAG CTGACGTCCT TTCCATGGCT
       7981 GCTCGCCTGT GTTGCCACCT GGATTCTGCG CGGGACGTCC TTCTGCTACG TCCCTTCGGC
       8041 CCTCAATCCA GCGGACCTTC CTTCCCGCGG CCTGCTGCCG GCTCTGCGGC CTCTTCCGCG
       8101 TCTTCGCCTT CGCCCTCAGA CGAGTCGGAT CTCCCTTTGG GCCGCCTCCC CGCCTGGCGA
       8161 TGGTACCGGT GTGGAAAGTC CCCAGGCTCC CCAGCAGGCA GAAGTATGCA AAGCATGCAT
       8221 CTCAATTAGT CAGCAACCAG GTGTGGAAAG TCCCCAGGCT CCCCAGCAGG CAGAAGTATG
       8281 CAAAGCATGC ATCTCAATTA GTCAGCAACC ATAGTCCCGC CCCTAACTCC GCCCATCCCG
       8341 CCCCTAACTC CGCCCAGTTC CGCCCATTCT CCGCCCCATG GCTGACTAAT TTTTTTTATT
       8401 TATGCAGAGG CCGAGGCCGC CTCTGCCTCT GAGCTATTCC AGAAGTAGTG AGGAGGCTTT
       8461 TTTGGAGGCC TAGGCTTTTG CAAAAAGCTC CCGGGAGCTT GTATATCCAT TTTCGGATCT
       8521 GATCAgcacg ggGCACGTGT TGACAATTAA TCATCGGCAT AGTATATCGG CATAGTATAA
       8581 TACGACAAGG TGAGGAACTA AACCatgacc gagtacaagc ccacggtgcg cctcgccacc
       8641 cgcgacgacg tccccagggc cgtacgcacc ctcgccgccg cgttcgccga ctaccccgcc
       8701 acgcgccaca ccgtcgatcc ggaccgccac atcgagcggg tcaccgagct gcaagaactc
       8761 ttcctcacgc gcgtcgggct cgacatcggc aaggtgtggg tcgcggacga cggcgccgcc
       8821 gtggcggtct ggaccacgcc ggagagcgtc gaagcggggg cggtgttcgc cgagatcggc
       8881 ccgcgcatgg ccgagttgag cggttcccgg ctggccgcgc agcaacagat ggaaggcctc
       8941 ctggcgccgc accggcccaa ggagcccgcg tggttcctgg ccaccgtcgg agtctcgccc
       9001 gaccaccagg gcaagggtct gggcagcgcc gtcgtgctcc ccggagtgga ggcggccgag
       9061 cgcgccgggg tgcccgcctt cctggagacc tccgcgcccc gcaacctccc cttctacgag
       9121 cggctcggct tcaccgtcac cgccgacgtc gaggtgcccg aaggaccgcg cacctggtgc
       9181 atgacccgca agcccggtgc ctgaGCTAAG CACAATTCGA GCTCGGTACC TTTAAGACCA
       9241 ATGACTTACA AGGCAGCTGT AGATCTcata tgattctcta gagctcgctg atcagcctcg
       9301 actgtgcctt ctagttgcca gccatctgtt gtttgcccct cccccgtgcc ttccttgacc
       9361 ctggaaggtg ccactcccac tgtcctttcc taataaaatg aggaaattgc atcgcattgt
       9421 ctgagtaggt gtcattctat tctggggggt ggggtggggc aggacagcaa gggggaggat
       9481 tgggaagaca atagcaggca tgctggggat gcggtgggct ctatggcttc tgaggcggaa
       9541 agaaccagct ggggctcgat cctctagagt cgagggctgc aggaattcga tatcaagctc
       9601 tagccaacaa gctcgtcatc gctttgcaga agagcagaga ggatatgctc atcgtctaaa
       9661 gaactaccca ttttattata tattagtcac gat
//
