# Supplementary material for: SUMOylation is not a prerequisite for HSF1’s role in stress protection and transactivation
Source: Sci Rep. 2025 Jul 5;15:24077. doi: 10.1038/s41598-025-08735-3 (PMC12228814; doi:10.1038/s41598-025-08735-3)
Supplement: Supplementary file 4 — Supplementary Material 4 [file 41598_2025_8735_MOESM4_ESM.txt]

LOCUS       Sequence	3456 bp 	DNA	SYN
DEFINITION  Sequence
ACCESSION   
KEYWORDS    
SOURCE      
  ORGANISM  other sequences; artificial sequences; vectors.
FEATURES             Location/Qualifiers
     repeat_region   272..306
                     /label=piggyBac left (5') inverted repeat
                     /note="piggyBac transposon-specific inverted terminal
                     repeat sequence (ITR)"
     promoter        complement(455..473)
                     /label=T3 promoter
                     /note="promoter for bacteriophage T3 RNA polymerase"
     primer_bind     complement(494..510)
                     /label=M13 rev
                     /note="common sequencing primer, one of multiple similar
                     variants"
     primer_bind     complement(494..510)
                     /label=M13 Reverse
                     /note="In lacZ gene. Also called M13-rev"
     misc_feature    1..3756
                     /note="PB-TET"
                     /dnas_title="CAGGAAACAGCTATGAC"
                     /primer=CAGGAAACAGCTATGAC
                     /note="M13-R"
                     /set=Set 1
                     /dnas_title="CACACAGGAAACAGCTATGACCAT"
                     /primer=CACACAGGAAACAGCTATGACCAT
                     /note="M13_R"
                     /set=Set 1
                     /dnas_title="GCGACGCGCGCTAAAGAATGG"
                     /primer=GCGACGCGCGCTAAAGAATGG
                     /note="PB-F"
                     /set=Set 1
                     /dnas_title="CCAGGAAACAGCTATGACCAT"
                     /primer=CCAGGAAACAGCTATGACCAT
                     /note="M13-R-Petr"
                     /set=Set 1
     primer_bind     complement(507..529)
                     /label=M13/pUC Reverse
                     /note="In lacZ gene"
     protein_bind    518..534
                     /label=lac operator
                     /bound_moiety="lac repressor encoded by lacI"
                     /note="The lac repressor binds to the lac operator to
                     inhibit transcription in E. coli. This inhibition can be
                     relieved by adding lactose or
                     isopropyl-beta-D-thiogalactopyranoside (IPTG)."
     promoter        complement(542..572)
                     /label=lac promoter
                     /note="promoter for the E. coli lac operon"
     protein_bind    587..608
                     /label=CAP binding site
                     /bound_moiety="E. coli catabolite activator protein"
                     /note="CAP binding activates transcription in the
                     presence of cAMP."
     primer_bind     complement(725..742)
                     /label=L4440
                     /note="L4440 vector, forward primer"
     rep_origin      complement(896..1484)
                     /direction=ColE1/pMB1/pBR322/pUC origin
                     /label=ori
                     /note="high-copy-number ColE1/pMB1/pBR322/pUC origin of
                     replication"
     primer_bind     complement(976..995)
                     /label=pBR322ori-F
                     /note="pBR322 origin, forward primer"
     CDS             complement(1655..2515)
                     /dnas_title="Amp"
                     /codon_start=1
                     /gene="bla"
                     /product="beta-lactamase"
                     /label=AmpR
                     /note="confers resistance to ampicillin, carbenicillin,
                     and related antibiotics"
                     /translation="MSIQHFRVALIPFFAAFCLPVFAHPETLVKVKDAEDQLGARVGY
                     IELDLNSGKILESFRPEERFPMMSTFKVLLCGAVLSRIDAGQEQLGRRIHYSQNDLVE
                     YSPVTEKHLTDGMTVRELCSAAITMSDNTAANLLLTTIGGPKELTAFLHNMGDHVTRL
                     DRWEPELNEAIPNDERDTTMPVAMATTLRKLLTGELLTLASRQQLIDWMEADKVAGPL
                     LRSALPAGWFIADKSGAGERGSRGIIAALGPDGKPSRIVVIYTTGSQATMDERNRQIA
                     EIGASLIKHW"
                     /dnas_title="GGGGACCACTTTGTACAAGAAAGCTGGGTGTGTCACGCTCGTCGT
                     TTGGTATG"
                     /primer=GGGGACCACTTTGTACAAGAAAGCTGGGTGTGTCACGCTCGTCGTTTGGT
                     ATG
                     /note="AttB2-SBP-Lib-R"
                     /set=Set 1
                     /dnas_title="TGGCCCCAGTGCTGCAATGATAC"
                     /primer=TGGCCCCAGTGCTGCAATGATAC
                     /note="Biotin-Amp-R"
                     /set=Set 1
                     /dnas_title="GTGACTGGAGTTCAGACGTGTGCTCTTCCGATCTGTGTCACGCTC
                     GTCGTTTGGTATG"
                     /primer=GTGACTGGAGTTCAGACGTGTGCTCTTCCGATCTGTGTCACGCTCGTCGT
                     TTGGTATG
                     /note="Read2-Amp-R"
                     /set=Set 1
     primer_bind     2278..2297
                     /label=Amp-R
                     /note="Ampicillin resistance gene, reverse primer"
                     /dnas_title="TTGGGAACCGGAGCTGAATGAA"
                     /primer=TTGGGAACCGGAGCTGAATGAA
                     /note="Amp_F"
                     /set=Set 1
                     /dnas_title="ATCATTGGAAAACGTTCTTC"
                     /primer=ATCATTGGAAAACGTTCTTC
                     /note="BGLII_MUT_VAL_F"
                     /set=Set 1
     promoter        complement(2516..2620)
                     /dnas_title="bla"
                     /gene="bla"
                     /label=AmpR promoter
     rep_origin      complement(2649..3104)
                     /direction=f1 bacteriophage origin of replication
                     /label=f1 ori
                     /note="f1 bacteriophage origin of replication; arrow
                     indicates direction of (+) strand synthesis"
     primer_bind     complement(2786..2807)
                     /label=F1ori-F
                     /note="F1 origin, forward primer"
     primer_bind     2998..3017
                     /label=F1ori-R
                     /note="F1 origin, reverse primer"
     primer_bind     3245..3262
                     /label=M13 Forward
                     /note="In lacZ gene. Also called M13-F20 or M13 (-21)
                     Forward"
     primer_bind     3246..3262
                     /label=M13 fwd
                     /note="common sequencing primer, one of multiple similar
                     variants"
     primer_bind     3269..3288
                     /label=T7
                     /note="T7 promoter, forward primer"
     promoter        3269..3287
                     /label=T7 promoter
                     /note="promoter for bacteriophage T7 RNA polymerase"
     repeat_region   3354..3416
                     /label=piggyBac right (3') inverted repeat
                     /note="piggyBac transposon-specific inverted terminal
                     repeat sequence (ITR)"
                     /dnas_title="GTAAAACGACGGCCAG"
                     /primer=GTAAAACGACGGCCAG
                     /note="M13-F (-20)"
                     /set=Set 1
                     /dnas_title="CGAGCTCGAATTCACTGGCC"
                     /primer=CGAGCTCGAATTCACTGGCC
                     /note="comp-20"
                     /set=Set 1
                     /dnas_title="CGAGCTCGAATTCACTGGCC"
                     /primer=CGAGCTCGAATTCACTGGCC
                     /note="comp-20-bio"
                     /set=Set 1
                     /dnas_title="GGGAACCGGCAGCATGGGCGCCGTCGTTTTACAACGTCGTGA"
                     /primer=GGGAACCGGCAGCATGGGCGCCGTCGTTTTACAACGTCGTGA
                     /note="HSPA1A-pr-Lacz-F"
                     /set=Set 1
                     /dnas_title="GGGGAATTCACTGGCCGTCGTTTTACAA"
                     /primer=GGGGAATTCACTGGCCGTCGTTTTACAA
                     /note="Phage-EcoRI-F"
                     /set=Set 1
                     /dnas_title="GTAAAACGACGGCCAGT"
                     /primer=GTAAAACGACGGCCAGT
                     /note="M13_F"
                     /set=Set 1
                     /dnas_title="TAATACGACTCACTATAGGG"
                     /primer=TAATACGACTCACTATAGGG
                     /note="T7"
                     /set=Set 1
                     /dnas_title="GATGTTTTCCCAGTCACGA"
                     /primer=GATGTTTTCCCAGTCACGA
                     /note="M13-F-Petr"
                     /set=Set 1
     misc_feature    3757..9266
                     /note="FP"
     misc_feature    3769..4952
                     /note="EF-1Alpha promoter"
     misc_feature    3942..3948
                     /note="TATA box"
     misc_feature    3970..3976
                     /note="INR"
     misc_feature    3972..3972
                     /note="+1"
     misc_feature    3972..4004
                     /note="Exon1"
     misc_feature    3998..4012
                     /note="Donor"
                     /dnas_title="CGACATCACTTTCCCAGTTTACCCCGCGCCACCTTCTCTA"
                     /primer=CGACATCACTTTCCCAGTTTACCCCGCGCCACCTTCTCTA
                     /note="1stPCR-sgRNA-V2-F"
                     /set=Set 1
                     /dnas_title="CGACATCACTTTCCCAGTTTACCCCGCGCCACCTTCTCTA"
                     /primer=CGACATCACTTTCCCAGTTTACCCCGCGCCACCTTCTCTA
                     /note="1stPCR-sgRNA-V2-R"
                     /set=Set 1
                     /dnas_title="GGGGTTAATTAACGTAGCCCTCGTGAGGCTCCGGTGCCCGTC"
                     /primer=GGGGTTAATTAACGTAGCCCTCGTGAGGCTCCGGTGCCCGTC
                     /note="PacI-NheI-EF1-F"
                     /set=Set 1
     misc_feature    4005..4943
                     /note="Intron"
     misc_feature    4020..4024
                     /note="DPE (?)"
                     /dnas_title="GAAGGAGATAGAACCATGCCGGAGGCCCCGCCTC"
                     /primer=GAAGGAGATAGAACCATGCCGGAGGCCCCGCCTC
                     /note="COMT-MB(CDS)-rbs-F"
                     /set=Set 1
                     /dnas_title="GGCTCTGAGAACCTGTACTTCCAGAGCATGCCGGAGGCCCCGCCT
                     C"
                     /primer=GGCTCTGAGAACCTGTACTTCCAGAGCATGCCGGAGGCCCCGCCTC
                     /note="COMT-MB(CDS)-TEV-F"
                     /set=Set 1
                     /dnas_title="GGGAACCACACACGGCACTTAC"
                     /primer=GGGAACCACACACGGCACTTAC
                     /note="EF1-intron-R"
                     /set=Set 1
     misc_feature    4969..4988
                     /note="T7"
     misc_feature    4923..4963
                     /note="Acceptor"
     misc_feature    4944..5032
                     /note="Exon2"
                     /dnas_title="AGGTGTCGTGAGGAATTAGC"
                     /primer=AGGTGTCGTGAGGAATTAGC
                     /note="FAM-T7-SBP-F"
                     /set=Set 1
                     /dnas_title="GAAGGAGATAGAACCATGACCGAGCGCCGCGT"
                     /primer=GAAGGAGATAGAACCATGACCGAGCGCCGCGT
                     /note="HSPB1-RBS-F"
                     /set=Set 1
                     /dnas_title="GGCTCTGAGAACCTGTACTTCCAGAGCATGACCGAGCGCCGCGT"
                     /primer=GGCTCTGAGAACCTGTACTTCCAGAGCATGACCGAGCGCCGCGT
                     /note="HSPB1-TEV-F"
                     /set=Set 1
                     /dnas_title="TAATACGACTCACTATAGGG"
                     /primer=TAATACGACTCACTATAGGG
                     /note="T7"
                     /set=Set 1
                     /dnas_title="CCTTGGAATTTGCCCTTTTTG"
                     /primer=CCTTGGAATTTGCCCTTTTTG
                     /note="EF1-intron-F"
                     /set=Set 1
     RBS             5046..5051
                     /note="RBS"
     gene            5064..5768
                     /dnas_title="mCherry"
                     /label=mCherry
                     /gene="mCherry"
                     /translation="VSKGEEDNMAIIKEFMRFKVHMEGSVNGHEFEIEGEGEGRPYEG
                     TQTAKLKVTKGGPLPFAWDILSPQFMYGSKAYVKHPADIPDYLKLSFPEGFKWERVMN
                     FEDGGVVTVTQDSSLQDGEFIYKVKLRGTNFPSDGPVMQKKTMGWEASSERMYPEDGA
                     LKGEIKQRLKLKDGGHYDAEVKTTYKAKKPVQLPGAYNVNIKLDITSHNEDYTIVEQY
                     ERAEGRHSTGGMDELYK"
     misc_feature    5241..5294
                     /label=Q66M (mCherry)
                     /translation="FAWDILSPQFMYGSKAYV"
                     /dnas_title="GGGACTAGTCCAGTGTGAGGAGGAGTGGCACCATGGTGAGCAAGG
                     GCGAGGAG"
                     /primer=GGGACTAGTCCAGTGTGAGGAGGAGTGGCACCATGGTGAGCAAGGGCGAG
                     GAG
                     /note="SpeI-GFP-F"
                     /set=Set 1
                     /dnas_title="GGGCTCGAGTATGGTGAGCAAGGGCGAGGAG"
                     /primer=GGGCTCGAGTATGGTGAGCAAGGGCGAGGAG
                     /note="XhoI-GFP-F"
                     /set=Set 1
                     /dnas_title="GAGAATCCTGGACCGATGGTGAGCAAGGGCGAGGAGGATAA"
                     /primer=GAGAATCCTGGACCGATGGTGAGCAAGGGCGAGGAGGATAA
                     /note="Linker-cherry-F"
                     /set=Set 1
                     /dnas_title="GAAGGAGATAGAACCATGGTGAGCAAGGGCGAGGA"
                     /primer=GAAGGAGATAGAACCATGGTGAGCAAGGGCGAGGA
                     /note="rbs-FP-GW-F"
                     /set=Set 1
                     /dnas_title="GGCTCTGAGAACCTGTACTTCCAGAGCATGGTGAGCAAGGGCGAG
                     GA"
                     /primer=GGCTCTGAGAACCTGTACTTCCAGAGCATGGTGAGCAAGGGCGAGGA
                     /note="TEV-FP-GW-F"
                     /set=Set 1
                     /dnas_title="GATCCACTAGTCCAGTGTGAGGAGGAGTGGCACC"
                     /primer=GATCCACTAGTCCAGTGTGAGGAGGAGTGGCACC
                     /note="RBS-EFI-F"
                     /set=Set 1
                     /dnas_title="GGGCCACCCTTGGTCACCTTC"
                     /primer=GGGCCACCCTTGGTCACCTTC
                     /note="mCherry-R"
                     /set=Set 1
                     /dnas_title="GTGAGCAAGGGCGAGGAG"
                     /primer=GTGAGCAAGGGCGAGGAG
                     /note="N-GFP-R"
                     /set=Set 1
                     /dnas_title="GAAGGAGATAGAACCATGGTGAGCAAGGGCGAGGA"
                     /primer=GAAGGAGATAGAACCATGGTGAGCAAGGGCGAGGA
                     /note="rbs_GFP_CDS_F"
                     /set=Set 1
                     /dnas_title="GGTGCCACTCCTCCTCACACTGGACTAGTGGATC"
                     /primer=GGTGCCACTCCTCCTCACACTGGACTAGTGGATC
                     /note="RBS-EFI-R"
                     /set=Set 1
                     /dnas_title="GTACAAACTTGTGCTGCCGCTCTTGTACAGCTCGTCCATGC"
                     /primer=GTACAAACTTGTGCTGCCGCTCTTGTACAGCTCGTCCATGC
                     /note="GFP-AttR1-R"
                     /set=Set 1
                     /dnas_title="GCTGTACAAGAGCGGCAGCACAAGTTTGTACAAAAAAGCT"
                     /primer=GCTGTACAAGAGCGGCAGCACAAGTTTGTACAAAAAAGCT
                     /note="GFP-AttR1-F"
                     /set=Set 1
                     /dnas_title="GGGACGCGTTTACTTGTACAGCTCGTCCATGC"
                     /primer=GGGACGCGTTTACTTGTACAGCTCGTCCATGC
                     /note="MluI-GFP-R"
                     /set=Set 1
                     /dnas_title="GGTTGATTCTCGAGATTACTTGTACAGCTCGTCCATG"
                     /primer=GGTTGATTCTCGAGATTACTTGTACAGCTCGTCCATG
                     /note="WPRE-XhoI-Cherry-R"
                     /set=Set 1
                     /dnas_title="CTCACATGGTGAGGCTTACTTGTACAGCTCGTCCAT"
                     /primer=CTCACATGGTGAGGCTTACTTGTACAGCTCGTCCAT
                     /note="Cherry-Arm2-R"
                     /set=Set 1
                     /dnas_title="GTACAAGAAAGCTGGGTTCTTGTACAGCTCGTCCATG"
                     /primer=GTACAAGAAAGCTGGGTTCTTGTACAGCTCGTCCATG
                     /note="FP-GWc-R"
                     /set=Set 1
                     /dnas_title="GTACAAGAAAGCTGGGTTTTACTTGTACAGCTCGTCCATG"
                     /primer=GTACAAGAAAGCTGGGTTTTACTTGTACAGCTCGTCCATG
                     /note="FP-GWs-R"
                     /set=Set 1
                     /dnas_title="GTCGATCATTACTAACCGGTACGCGTAGAATTTACTTGTACAGCT
                     C"
                     /primer=GTCGATCATTACTAACCGGTACGCGTAGAATTTACTTGTACAGCTC
                     /note="GFP-WPRE-R"
                     /set=Set 1
                     /dnas_title="CTTGTTTCAGCAGAGAGAAGTTTGTTGCGCCGGATCCCTTGTACA
                     GCTCGTCCATG"
                     /primer=CTTGTTTCAGCAGAGAGAAGTTTGTTGCGCCGGATCCCTTGTACAGCTCG
                     TCCATG
                     /note="Polylinker-GFP-R"
                     /set=Set 1
                     /dnas_title="CGGCATGGACGAGCTGTA"
                     /primer=CGGCATGGACGAGCTGTA
                     /note="C-GFP-F"
                     /set=Set 1
                     /dnas_title="GGTGCTGCCGCTGCCCTTGTACAGCTCGTCCATG"
                     /primer=GGTGCTGCCGCTGCCCTTGTACAGCTCGTCCATG
                     /note="HSF1_369-423_mid_R"
                     /set=Set 1
                     /dnas_title="AGGCTGCTGCCGCTGCCCTTGTACAGCTCGTCCAT"
                     /primer=AGGCTGCTGCCGCTGCCCTTGTACAGCTCGTCCAT
                     /note="HSF1_428-480_mid_R"
                     /set=Set 1
                     /dnas_title="TCCCGGTGCTGCCGCTGCCCTTGTACAGCTCGTCCAT"
                     /primer=TCCCGGTGCTGCCGCTGCCCTTGTACAGCTCGTCCAT
                     /note="HSF1_483-529_mid_R"
                     /set=Set 1
                     /dnas_title="AGGATGCTGCCGCTGCCCTTGTACAGCTCGTCCAT"
                     /primer=AGGATGCTGCCGCTGCCCTTGTACAGCTCGTCCAT
                     /note="HSF1_202-258_mid_R"
                     /set=Set 1
                     /dnas_title="CCAGAGCTGCCGCTGCCCTTGTACAGCTCGTCCAT"
                     /primer=CCAGAGCTGCCGCTGCCCTTGTACAGCTCGTCCAT
                     /note="HSF1_261-359_mid_R"
                     /set=Set 1
                     /dnas_title="GGTTGATATCCAGCACAGTG"
                     /primer=GGTTGATATCCAGCACAGTG
                     /note="zaATTR2"
                     /set=Set 1
                     /dnas_title="GCTGGATATCAACCACTTTGT"
                     /primer=GCTGGATATCAACCACTTTGT
                     /note="Za-ATTR2-R"
                     /set=Set 1
                     /dnas_title="AACCCAGCTTTCTTGTAC"
                     /primer=AACCCAGCTTTCTTGTAC
                     /note="GW-ATTB2-F(mut)"
                     /set=Set 1
     enhancer        7560..8157
                     /note="WPRE"
     C_region        7500..7539
                     /note="V5 epitope"
                     /dnas_title="CAAGTAATCTCGAGAATCAACCTCTGGATTACAAAATTTGTG"
                     /primer=CAAGTAATCTCGAGAATCAACCTCTGGATTACAAAATTTGTG
                     /note="Cherry-XhoI-WPRE-F"
                     /set=Set 1
                     /dnas_title="CCAGAGGTTGATTGTCGATC"
                     /primer=CCAGAGGTTGATTGTCGATC
                     /note="pLenti za MluI R"
                     /set=Set 1
                     /dnas_title="TTGGGCACTGACAATTCCGT"
                     /primer=TTGGGCACTGACAATTCCGT
                     /note="WPRE-F"
                     /set=Set 1
     promoter        8168..8476
                     /note="SV40 promoter"
                     /dnas_title="CAAAGGGAGATCCGACTCGT"
                     /primer=CAAAGGGAGATCCGACTCGT
                     /note="WPRE-R"
                     /set=Set 1
     gene            8605..9204
                     /dnas_title="puro (variant)"
                     /label=puro (variant)
                     /gene="puro (variant)"
                     /translation="MTEYKPTVRLATRDDVPRAVRTLAAAFADYPATRHTVDPDRHIE
                     RVTELQELFLTRVGLDIGKVWVADDGAAVAVWTTPESVEAGAVFAEIGPRMAELSGSR
                     LAAQQQMEGLLAPHRPKEPAWFLATVGVSPDHQGKGLGSAVVLPGVEAAERAGVPAFL
                     ETSAPRNLPFYERLGFTVTADVEVPEGPRTWCMTRKPGA"
     CDS             8605..9204
                     /label=ORF frame 3
                     /translation="MTEYKPTVRLATRDDVPRAVRTLAAAFADYPATRHTVDPDRHIE
                     RVTELQELFLTRVGLDIGKVWVADDGAAVAVWTTPESVEAGAVFAEIGPRMAELSGSR
                     LAAQQQMEGLLAPHRPKEPAWFLATVGVSPDHQGKGLGSAVVLPGVEAAERAGVPAFL
                     ETSAPRNLPFYERLGFTVTADVEVPEGPRTWCMTRKPGA"
     promoter        8537..8604
                     /label=EM7_promoter
                     /translation="VLTINHRHSISA.YNTTR.GTK"
                     /dnas_title="GATCCGGACCGCCACATC"
                     /primer=GATCCGGACCGCCACATC
                     /note="Puro-RealT-F"
                     /set=Set 1
                     /dnas_title="CTTCCATCTGTTGCTGCGCG"
                     /primer=CTTCCATCTGTTGCTGCGCG
                     /note="Puro-RealT-R"
                     /set=Set 1
                     /dnas_title="GGGGCACGTGTTGACAATTAATCATCGGCATAGTATATCGGCATA
                     GTATAATACGACAAGGTGAGGAACTAAACCATGACCGAGTACAAGCCCAC"
                     /primer=GGGGCACGTGTTGACAATTAATCATCGGCATAGTATATCGGCATAGTATA
                     ATACGACAAGGTGAGGAACTAAACCATGACCGAGTACAAGCCCAC
                     /note="PmlI-EM7-Puro-F"
                     /set=Set 1
     primer_bind     complement(9296..9313)
                     /label=BGH-rev
                     /note="Bovine growth hormone terminator, reverse primer.
                     Also called BGH reverse"
     polyA_signal    9302..9526
                     /label=bGH poly(A) signal
                     /note="bovine growth hormone polyadenylation signal"
     misc_feature    9267..9272
                     /note="NdeI"
                     /dnas_title="AATTCGAGCTCG"
                     /primer=AATTCGAGCTCG
                     /note="12mer"
                     /set=Set 1
                     /dnas_title="GGGGCTTAGCTCAGGCACCGGGCTTGCGGGT"
                     /primer=GGGGCTTAGCTCAGGCACCGGGCTTGCGGGT
                     /note="BlpI-Puro-R"
                     /set=Set 1
                     /dnas_title="CACGGGGGAGGGGCAAACAAC"
                     /primer=CACGGGGGAGGGGCAAACAAC
                     /note="pCDNA3-GW_R"
                     /set=Set 1
                     /dnas_title="GCTGTAGATCTCATATGATTCTCTAGAGCTCGCTGATC"
                     /primer=GCTGTAGATCTCATATGATTCTCTAGAGCTCGCTGATC
                     /note="PURO-NdeI-BGH-F"
                     /set=Set 1
                     /dnas_title="GCTCTAGAGAATCATATGAGATCTACAGCTGCCTTGTAAGTC"
                     /primer=GCTCTAGAGAATCATATGAGATCTACAGCTGCCTTGTAAGTC
                     /note="PURO-NdeI-BGH-R"
                     /set=Set 1
     misc_feature    5805..5831
                     /note="TEV"
     CDS             5832..7421
                     /dnas_title="HSF1"
                     /gene="HSF1"
                     /gene_synonym=HSTF1
                     /note="HSF 1; HSTF 1"
                     /codon_start=1
                     /product="heat shock factor protein 1"
                     /protein_id="NP_005517.1"
                     /db_xref="GI:5031767"
                     /db_xref="CCDS:CCDS6419.1"
                     /db_xref="GeneID:3297"
                     /db_xref="HGNC:5224"
                     /db_xref="HPRD:00778"
                     /db_xref="MIM:140580"
                     /translation="MDLPVGPGAAGPSNVPAFLTKLWTLVSDPDTDALICWSPSGNSF
                     HVFDQGQFAKEVLPKYFKHNNMASFVRQLNMYGFRKVVHIEQGGLVKPERDDTEFQHP
                     CFLRGQEQLLENIKRKVTSVSTLKSEDIKIRQDSVTKLLTDVQLMKGKQECMDSKLLA
                     MKHENEALWREVASLRQKHAQQQKVVNKLIQFLISLVQSNRILGVKRKIPLMLNDSGS
                     AHSMPKYSRQFSLEHVHGSGPYSAPSPAYSSSSLYAPDAVASSGPIISDITELAPASP
                     MASPGGSIDERPLSSSPLVRVKEEPPSPPQSPRVEEASPGRPSSVDTLLSPTALIDSI
                     LRESEPAPASVTALTDARGHTDTEGRPPSPPPTSTPEKCLSVACLDKNELSDHLDAMD
                     SNLDNLQTMLSSHGFSVDTSALLDLFSPSVTVPDMSLPDLDSSLASIQELLSPQEPPR
                     PPEAENSSPDSGKQLVHYTAQPLFLLDPGSVDTGSNDLPVLFELGEGSYFSEGDGFAE
                     DPTISLLTGSEPPKAKDPTVS"
     exon            5949..6057
                     /dnas_title="HSF1"
                     /gene="HSF1"
                     /gene_synonym=HSTF1
                     /inference=alignment:Splign
                     /number=2
     exon            6058..6194
                     /dnas_title="HSF1"
                     /gene="HSF1"
                     /gene_synonym=HSTF1
                     /inference=alignment:Splign
                     /number=3
     CDS             5874..6191
                     /note="DBD"
                     /translation="VPAFLTKLWTLVSDPDTDALICWSPSGNSFHVFDQGQFAKEVLP
                     KYFKHNNMASFVRQLNMYGFRKVVHIEQGGLVKPERDDTEFQHPCFLRGQEQLLENIK
                     RKVT"
     exon            5832..5948
                     /dnas_title="HSF1"
                     /gene="HSF1"
                     /gene_synonym=HSTF1
                     /inference=alignment:Splign
                     /number=1
                     /primer=GGCTCTGAGAACCTGTACTTCCAGAGCATGGATCTGCCCGTGGGC
                     /note="HSF1_TEV_F"
                     /set=Set 1
                     /primer=CATGTATGGCTTCCGGCAGGTGGTCCACATC
                     /note="HSF1-K80Q-F"
                     /set=Set 1
                     /primer=GATGTGGACCACCTGCCGGAAGCCATACATG
                     /note="HSF1-K80Q-R"
                     /set=Set 1
                     /primer=CACCGAGCTTCCACGTGTTCGACCA
                     /note="CRISPR_HSF1_G50_F"
                     /set=Set 1
                     /primer=TGTTGTGCTTGAAGTACTTGGG
                     /note="CRISPRscreen-HSF1-G50-R"
                     /set=Set 1
     misc_feature    6192..6194
                     /dnas_title="HSF1"
                     /gene="HSF1"
                     /gene_synonym=HSTF1
                     /experiment=experimental evidence, no additional details
                     recorded
                     /note="Phosphoserine, by MAPKAPK2; propagated from
                     UniProtKB/Swiss-Prot (Q00613.1); phosphorylation site"
     misc_feature    6219..6440
                     /dnas_title="HRA-B Uniprot"
                     /gene="HSF1"
                     /gene_synonym=HSTF1
                     /experiment=experimental evidence, no additional details
                     recorded
                     /note="propagated from UniProtKB/Swiss-Prot (Q00613.1);
                     Region: Hydrophobic repeat HR-A/B"
     misc_feature    6255..6257
                     /dnas_title="HSF1"
                     /gene="HSF1"
                     /gene_synonym=HSTF1
                     /experiment=experimental evidence, no additional details
                     recorded
                     /note="Phosphothreonine, by CK2; propagated from
                     UniProtKB/Swiss-Prot (Q00613.1); phosphorylation site"
     misc_feature    6492..6761
                     /dnas_title="HSF1"
                     /gene="HSF1"
                     /gene_synonym=HSTF1
                     /experiment=experimental evidence, no additional details
                     recorded
                     /note="propagated from UniProtKB/Swiss-Prot (Q00613.1);
                     Region: Regulatory domain"
     misc_feature    6519..6521
                     /dnas_title="HSF1"
                     /gene="HSF1"
                     /gene_synonym=HSTF1
                     /experiment=experimental evidence, no additional details
                     recorded
                     /note="Phosphoserine; propagated from
                     UniProtKB/Swiss-Prot (Q00613.1); phosphorylation site"
     exon            6195..6319
                     /dnas_title="HSF1"
                     /gene="HSF1"
                     /gene_synonym=HSTF1
                     /inference=alignment:Splign
                     /number=4
     exon            6320..6395
                     /dnas_title="HSF1"
                     /gene="HSF1"
                     /gene_synonym=HSTF1
                     /inference=alignment:Splign
                     /number=5
     exon            6396..6457
                     /dnas_title="HSF1"
                     /gene="HSF1"
                     /gene_synonym=HSTF1
                     /inference=alignment:Splign
                     /number=6
     exon            6458..6554
                     /dnas_title="HSF1"
                     /gene="HSF1"
                     /gene_synonym=HSTF1
                     /inference=alignment:Splign
                     /number=7
     exon            6555..6691
                     /dnas_title="HSF1"
                     /gene="HSF1"
                     /gene_synonym=HSTF1
                     /inference=alignment:Splign
                     /number=8
     misc_feature    6164..6185
                     /note="HSF1-midF"
     misc_feature    6492..6776
                     /note="RD deletion"
     misc_feature    6472..6491
                     /note="HSF1-fusion-1-F"
     misc_feature    6390..6434
                     /note="Deletion HR2"
     CDS             6189..6485
                     /note="Cloned HR-A/B"
                     /translation="TSVSTLKSEDIKIRQDSVTKLLTDVQLMKGKQECMDSKLLAMKH
                     ENEALWREVASLRQKHAQQQKVVNKLIQFLISLVQSNRILGVKRKIPLMLNDSGS"
                     /primer=CCAGCAACAGAAAGTCGTCATCCTGGGGGTGAAGAGAAA
                     /note="HSF1-HRBdel-F"
                     /set=Set 1
                     /primer=TTTCTCTTCACCCCCAGGATGACGACTTTCTGTTGCTGG
                     /note="HSF1-HRBdel-R"
                     /set=Set 1
                     /primer=GGCTCTGAGAACCTGTACTTCCAGAGCACCAGTGTGTCCACCCTGAAG
                     /note="GW-TEV-HSF1-120-F"
                     /set=Set 1
                     /primer=GTACAAGAAAGCTGGGTTTGAGCCACTGTCGTTCAGCAT
                     /note="HSF1-218-GWc-R"
                     /set=Set 1
                     /primer=GTACAAGAAAGCTGGGTTCTATGAGCCACTGTCGTTCAGCA
                     /note="HSF1-218-GWs-R"
                     /set=Set 1
                     /primer=GAAGACATAAAGATCTACCAGGACAGCGTCACC
                     /note="HSF1_R133Y_F_new"
                     /set=Set 1
                     /primer=GGTGACGCTGTCCTGGTAGATCTTTATGTCTTC
                     /note="HSF1_R133Y_R_new"
                     /set=Set 1
                     /primer=CAAGCTCCTGGCCAGTAAGCATGAGAATG
                     /note="HSF1_M161S_F_new"
                     /set=Set 1
                     /primer=CATTCTCATGCTTACTGGCCAGGAGCTTG
                     /note="HSF1_M161S_R_new"
                     /set=Set 1
                     /primer=GAGAATGAGGCTAGTTGGCGGGAGGTG
                     /note="HSF1_L168S_F_new"
                     /set=Set 1
                     /primer=CACCTCCCGCCAACTAGCCTCATTCTC
                     /note="HSF1_L168S_R_new"
                     /set=Set 1
                     /primer=CAGCAACAGAAAGGAGTCAACAAGCTC
                     /note="HSF1_V185G_F"
                     /set=Set 1
                     /primer=GAGCTTGTTGACTCCTTTCTGTTGCTG
                     /note="HSF1_V185G_R"
                     /set=Set 1
                     /primer=GCCACAGAGCATAATTCTCATGCTTC
                     /note="HSF1_E166Y_R"
                     /set=Set 1
                     /primer=GTGACGCTGTCTCCGCGGATCTTTATG
                     /note="HSF1_Q134G_R"
                     /set=Set 1
                     /primer=CTCTTCACCCCTCCGATCCGGTTTGAC
                     /note="HSF1_L203G_R"
                     /set=Set 1
                     /primer=GACGCTGTCTTGGTAGATCTTTATGTC
                     /note="HSF1_R133Y_R"
                     /set=Set 1
                     /primer=GAGAATGAGGCTTTCTGGCGGGAGGTG
                     /note="HSF1_L168S_F"
                     /set=Set 1
                     /primer=CACCTCCCGCCAGAAAGCCTCATTCTC
                     /note="HSF1_L168S_R"
                     /set=Set 1
                     /primer=GCAGGAGTGCATGCTGTCCAAGCTCCTG
                     /note="HSF1_D155L_F"
                     /set=Set 1
                     /primer=CAGGAGCTTGGACAGCATGCACTCCTGC
                     /note="HSF1_D155L_R"
                     /set=Set 1
                     /primer=CAAGCTCCTGGCCATGAAGCATGAGAATG
                     /note="HSF1_M161S_F"
                     /set=Set 1
                     /primer=CATTCTCATGCTTCATGGCCAGGAGCTTG
                     /note="HSF1_M161S_R"
                     /set=Set 1
                     /primer=CATGAGAATGAGGCTCTGGGCCGGGAGGTGGCCAGCCTTC
                     /note="HSF1-W169G-F"
                     /set=Set 1
                     /primer=GAAGGCTGGCCACCTCCCGGCCCAGAGCCTCATTCTCATG
                     /note="HSF1-W169G-R"
                     /set=Set 1
                     /primer=GACGTGCAGCTGATGAAGGCCAAGCAGGAGTGCATGG
                     /note="HSF1-G149A-F"
                     /set=Set 1
                     /primer=CCATGCACTCCTGCTTGGCCTTCATCAGCTGCACGTC
                     /note="HSF1-G149A-R"
                     /set=Set 1
                     /primer=GTACAAGGGCAGCGGCAGCATCCTGGGGGTGAAGAGAAAGAT
                     /note="HSF1_202-258_mid_F"
                     /set=Set 1
                     /primer=GTACAAGAAAGCTGGGTTTTACACAGCATCAGGGGCGTAGA
                     /note="HSF1_202-258_CDS_Fls_R"
                     /set=Set 1
                     /primer=GTACAAGGGCAGCGGCAGCTCTGGACCCATCATCTCCGA
                     /note="HSF1_261-359_mid_F"
                     /set=Set 1
                     /primer=GGAAGCAGGAGTGCGCGGACTCCAAGCTCC
                     /note="HSF1-M154A-F"
                     /set=Set 1
                     /primer=GGAGCTTGGAGTCCGCGCACTCCTGCTTCC
                     /note="HSF1-M154A-R"
                     /set=Set 1
                     /primer=GCCATGAAGCATGAGATTGAGGCTCTGTGG
                     /note="HSF1-N165I-F"
                     /set=Set 1
                     /primer=CCACAGAGCCTCAATCTCATGCTTCATGGC
                     /note="HSF1-N165I-R"
                     /set=Set 1
                     /primer=CAAGCTGCTGACGGACTGGCAGCTGATGAAGG
                     /note="HSF1-V144W-F"
                     /set=Set 1
                     /primer=CCTTCATCAGCTGCCAGTCCGTCAGCAGCTTG
                     /note="HSF1-V144W-R"
                     /set=Set 1
                     /primer=TGGCCATGAAGCATGAGATGGAGGCTCTGTGG
                     /note="HSF1-N165M-F"
                     /set=Set 1
                     /primer=CCACAGAGCCTCCATCTCATGCTTCATGGCCA
                     /note="HSF1-N165M-R"
                     /set=Set 1
                     /primer=GATGAAGGGGAAGCAGATGTGCATGGACTCC
                     /note="HSF1-E152M-F"
                     /set=Set 1
                     /primer=GGAGTCCATGCACATCTGCTTCCCCTTCATC
                     /note="HSF1-E152M-R"
                     /set=Set 1
     misc_feature    6705..6707
                     /dnas_title="HSF1"
                     /gene="HSF1"
                     /gene_synonym=HSTF1
                     /experiment=experimental evidence, no additional details
                     recorded
                     /note="Phosphoserine; propagated from
                     UniProtKB/Swiss-Prot (Q00613.1); phosphorylation site"
     misc_feature    6738..6740
                     /dnas_title="HSF1"
                     /gene="HSF1"
                     /gene_synonym=HSTF1
                     /experiment=experimental evidence, no additional details
                     recorded
                     /note="Phosphoserine; propagated from
                     UniProtKB/Swiss-Prot (Q00613.1); phosphorylation site"
     misc_feature    6750..6752
                     /dnas_title="HSF1"
                     /gene="HSF1"
                     /gene_synonym=HSTF1
                     /experiment=experimental evidence, no additional details
                     recorded
                     /note="Phosphoserine; propagated from
                     UniProtKB/Swiss-Prot (Q00613.1); phosphorylation site"
     misc_feature    6771..6773
                     /dnas_title="HSF1"
                     /gene="HSF1"
                     /gene_synonym=HSTF1
                     /experiment=experimental evidence, no additional details
                     recorded
                     /note="Phosphoserine; propagated from
                     UniProtKB/Swiss-Prot (Q00613.1); phosphorylation site"
     misc_feature    6798..6800
                     /dnas_title="HSF1"
                     /gene="HSF1"
                     /gene_synonym=HSTF1
                     /experiment=experimental evidence, no additional details
                     recorded
                     /note="Phosphothreonine; propagated from
                     UniProtKB/Swiss-Prot (Q00613.1); phosphorylation site"
     misc_feature    6807..6809
                     /dnas_title="HSF1"
                     /gene="HSF1"
                     /gene_synonym=HSTF1
                     /experiment=experimental evidence, no additional details
                     recorded
                     /note="Phosphoserine; propagated from
                     UniProtKB/Swiss-Prot (Q00613.1); phosphorylation site"
     misc_feature    6861..6863
                     /dnas_title="HSF1"
                     /gene="HSF1"
                     /gene_synonym=HSTF1
                     /experiment=experimental evidence, no additional details
                     recorded
                     /note="Phosphoserine; propagated from
                     UniProtKB/Swiss-Prot (Q00613.1); phosphorylation site"
     misc_feature    6918..6920
                     /dnas_title="HSF1"
                     /gene="HSF1"
                     /gene_synonym=HSTF1
                     /experiment=experimental evidence, no additional details
                     recorded
                     /note="Phosphoserine; propagated from
                     UniProtKB/Swiss-Prot (Q00613.1); phosphorylation site"
     misc_feature    6942..7418
                     /dnas_title="HSF1"
                     /gene="HSF1"
                     /gene_synonym=HSTF1
                     /experiment=experimental evidence, no additional details
                     recorded
                     /note="propagated from UniProtKB/Swiss-Prot (Q00613.1);
                     Region: Transactivation domain"
     misc_feature    6981..7058
                     /dnas_title="HSF1"
                     /gene="HSF1"
                     /gene_synonym=HSTF1
                     /experiment=experimental evidence, no additional details
                     recorded
                     /note="propagated from UniProtKB/Swiss-Prot (Q00613.1);
                     Region: Hydrophobic repeat HR-C"
     misc_feature    7065..7091
                     /dnas_title="HSF1"
                     /gene="HSF1"
                     /gene_synonym=HSTF1
                     /experiment=experimental evidence, no additional details
                     recorded
                     /note="propagated from UniProtKB/Swiss-Prot (Q00613.1);
                     Region: 9aaTAD"
     misc_feature    7086..7088
                     /dnas_title="HSF1"
                     /gene="HSF1"
                     /gene_synonym=HSTF1
                     /experiment=experimental evidence, no additional details
                     recorded
                     /note="Phosphoserine; propagated from
                     UniProtKB/Swiss-Prot (Q00613.1); phosphorylation site"
     exon            6692..6973
                     /dnas_title="HSF1"
                     /gene="HSF1"
                     /gene_synonym=HSTF1
                     /inference=alignment:Splign
                     /number=9
     exon            6974..7079
                     /dnas_title="HSF1"
                     /gene="HSF1"
                     /gene_synonym=HSTF1
                     /inference=alignment:Splign
                     /number=10
     exon            7080..7145
                     /dnas_title="HSF1"
                     /gene="HSF1"
                     /gene_synonym=HSTF1
                     /inference=alignment:Splign
                     /number=11
     misc_feature    complement(7050..7071)
                     /note="HSF1-midR"
     misc_feature    6777..6793
                     /note="HSF1-fusion-2F"
                     /primer=GGCTCTGAGAACCTGTACTTCCAGAGCGACAAGAATGAGCTCAGTGA
                     /note="TEV-HSF1(380)-F"
                     /set=Set 1
                     /primer=GGCTCTGAGAACCTGTACTTCCAGAGCAGCAGCCTGGCCAGTATCCAA
                     /note="TEV-HSF1(434)-F"
                     /set=Set 1
                     /primer=GTACAAGAAAGCTGGGTTTCAGCTGTCAAGGTCAGGCAGGCT
                     /note="HSF1(434)-GWc-R"
                     /set=Set 1
                     /primer=CTGTACAAGGGCAGCGGCAGCACCCCTGAAAAGTGCCTCAG
                     /note="HSF1_369-423_mid_F"
                     /set=Set 1
                     /primer=GTACAAGAAAGCTGGGTTTTAGGTCACCGAGGGGCTGA
                     /note="HSF1_369-423_CDS-Fls-R"
                     /set=Set 1
                     /primer=TACAAGGGCAGCGGCAGCAGCCTGCCTGACCTTGACA
                     /note="HSF1_428-480_mid_F"
                     /set=Set 1
                     /primer=GTACAAGAAAGCTGGGTTTTAGCCCTCGGTGTCCGTGTGGC
                     /note="HSF1_261-359_CDS_Fls_R"
                     /set=Set 1
     misc_feature    7161..7163
                     /dnas_title="HSF1"
                     /gene="HSF1"
                     /gene_synonym=HSTF1
                     /experiment=experimental evidence, no additional details
                     recorded
                     /note="Phosphoserine; propagated from
                     UniProtKB/Swiss-Prot (Q00613.1); phosphorylation site"
     exon            7146..7215
                     /dnas_title="HSF1"
                     /gene="HSF1"
                     /gene_synonym=HSTF1
                     /inference=alignment:Splign
                     /number=12
     exon            7216..7421
                     /dnas_title="HSF1"
                     /gene="HSF1"
                     /gene_synonym=HSTF1
                     /inference=alignment:Splign
                     /number=13
                     /primer=GTACAAGAAAGCTGGGTTTTAGGAGCCGGGGTCCAGCAGGAAC
                     /note="HSF1_428-480_CDS_Fls_R"
                     /set=Set 1
                     /primer=TACAAGGGCAGCGGCAGCACCGGGAGCAACGACCTGCCGGT
                     /note="HSF1_483-529_mid_F"
                     /set=Set 1
     variation       6723..6725
                     /note="K298R"
BASE COUNT     2221 a   2695 c   2597 g   2180 t
ORIGIN      
          1 atctataaca agaaaatata tatataataa gttatcacgt aagtagaaca tgaaataaca
         61 atataattat cgtatgagtt aaatcttaaa agtcacgtaa aagataatca tgcgtcattt
        121 tgactcacgc ggtcgttata gttcaaaatc agtgacactt accgcattga caagcacgcc
        181 tcacgggagc tccaagcggc gactgagatg tcctaaatgc acagcgacgg attcgcgcta
        241 tttagaaaga gagagcaata tttcaagaat gcatgcgtca attttacgca gactatcttt
        301 ctagggttaa aaaagatttg cgctttactc gacctaaact ttaaacacgt catagaatct
        361 tcgtttgaca aaaaccacat tgtggccaag ctgtgtgacg cgacgcgcgc taaagaatgg
        421 caaaccaagt cgcgcgaggt accagctttt gttcccttta gtgagggtta atttcgagct
        481 tggcgtaatc atggtcatag ctgtttcctg tgtgaaattg ttatccgctc acaattccac
        541 acaacatacg agccggaagc ataaagtgta aagcctgggg tgcctaatga gtgagctaac
        601 tcacattaat tgcgttgcgc tcactgcccg ctttccagtc gggaaacctg tcgtgccagc
        661 tgcattaatg aatcggccaa cgcgcgggga gaggcggttt gcgtattggg cgctcttccg
        721 cttcctcgct cactgactcg ctgcgctcgg tcgttcggct gcggcgagcg gtatcagctc
        781 actcaaaggc ggtaatacgg ttatccacag aatcagggga taacgcagga aagaacatgt
        841 gagcaaaagg ccagcaaaag gccaggaacc gtaaaaaggc cgcgttgctg gcgtttttcc
        901 ataggctccg cccccctgac gagcatcaca aaaatcgacg ctcaagtcag aggtggcgaa
        961 acccgacagg actataaaga taccaggcgt ttccccctgg aagctccctc gtgcgctctc
       1021 ctgttccgac cctgccgctt accggatacc tgtccgcctt tctcccttcg ggaagcgtgg
       1081 cgctttctca tagctcacgc tgtaggtatc tcagttcggt gtaggtcgtt cgctccaagc
       1141 tgggctgtgt gcacgaaccc cccgttcagc ccgaccgctg cgccttatcc ggtaactatc
       1201 gtcttgagtc caacccggta agacacgact tatcgccact ggcagcagcc actggtaaca
       1261 ggattagcag agcgaggtat gtaggcggtg ctacagagtt cttgaagtgg tggcctaact
       1321 acggctacac tagaagaaca gtatttggta tctgcgctct gctgaagcca gttaccttcg
       1381 gaaaaagagt tggtagctct tgatccggca aacaaaccac cgctggtagc ggtggttttt
       1441 ttgtttgcaa gcagcagatt acgcgcagaa aaaaaggatc tcaagaagat cctttgatct
       1501 tttctacggg gtctgacgct cagtggaacg aaaactcacg ttaagggatt ttggtcatga
       1561 gattatcaaa aaggatcttc acctagatcc ttttaaatta aaaatgaagt tttaaatcaa
       1621 tctaaagtat atatgagtaa acttggtctg acagttacca atgcttaatc agtgaggcac
       1681 ctatctcagc gatctgtcta tttcgttcat ccatagttgc ctgactcccc gtcgtgtaga
       1741 taactacgat acgggagggc ttaccatctg gccccagtgc tgcaatgata ccgcgagacc
       1801 cacgctcacc ggctccagat ttatcagcaa taaaccagcc agccggaagg gccgagcgca
       1861 gaagtggtcc tgcaacttta tccgcctcca tccagtctat taattgttgc cgggaagcta
       1921 gagtaagtag ttcgccagtt aatagtttgc gcaacgttgt tgccattgct acaggcatcg
       1981 tggtgtcacg ctcgtcgttt ggtatggctt cattcagctc cggttcccaa cgatcaaggc
       2041 gagttacatg atcccccatg ttgtgcaaaa aagcggttag ctccttcggt cctccgatcg
       2101 ttgtcagaag taagttggcc gcagtgttat cactcatggt tatggcagca ctgcataatt
       2161 ctcttactgt catgccatcc gtaagatgct tttctgtgac tggtgagtac tcaaccaagt
       2221 cattctgaga atagtgtatg cggcgaccga gttgctcttg cccggcgtca atacgggata
       2281 ataccgcgcc acatagcaga actttaaaag tgctcatcat tggaaaacgt tcttcggggc
       2341 gaaaactctc aaggatctta ccgctgttga gatccagttc gatgtaaccc actcgtgcac
       2401 ccaactgatc ttcagcatct tttactttca ccagcgtttc tgggtgagca aaaacaggaa
       2461 ggcaaaatgc cgcaaaaaag ggaataaggg cgacacggaa atgttgaata ctcatactct
       2521 tcctttttca atattattga agcatttatc agggttattg tctcatgagc ggatacatat
       2581 ttgaatgtat ttagaaaaat aaacaaatag gggttccgcg cacatttccc cgaaaagtgc
       2641 cacctgggaa attgtaagcg ttaatatttt gttaaaattc gcgttaaatt tttgttaaat
       2701 cagctcattt tttaaccaat aggccgaaat cggcaaaatc ccttataaat caaaagaata
       2761 gaccgagata gggttgagtg ttgttccagt ttggaacaag agtccactat taaagaacgt
       2821 ggactccaac gtcaaaggnn nnnnnnnnnn nnnnnnnnnn nnnnnnnnnn nnnnnnnnnn
       2881 nnnnnnntnn nnnnnnnnnn nnnnnnnnnn nnnnnnnnnn nnnnnnnnnn nnnnnnnnnn
       2941 nnnnnnnnnn nnnnnnnnnn nnnnnnnnnn nnnnnnnnng nnnnnnnnnn nnnnnnnnnn
       3001 nnnnnnnnnn nnnnnnnnnn nnnnnnnnnn nnnnnnnnnn nnnnnnnnnn nnnnnnnnnn
       3061 nnnnnnnnnn nnnnnnnnnn nnnnnnnnnn nnnnnnnnnn nnnncccatt cgccattcag
       3121 gctgcgcaac tgttgggaag ggcgatcggt gcgggcctct tcgctattac gccagctggc
       3181 gaaaggggga tgtgctgcaa ggcgattaag ttgggtaacg ccagggtttt cccagtcacg
       3241 acgttgtaaa acgacggcca gtgaattgta atacgactca ctatagggcg aattggagct
       3301 cggtattcac gacagcaggc tgaataataa aaaaattaga aactattatt taaccctaga
       3361 aagataatca tattgtgacg tacgttaaag ataatcatgc gtaaaattga cgcatgtgtt
       3421 ttatcggtct gtatatcgag gtttatttat taatttgaat agatattaag ttttattata
       3481 tttacactta catactaata ataaattcaa caaacaattt atttatgttt atttatttat
       3541 taaaaaaaaa caaaaactca aaatttcttc tataaagtaa caaaactttt aaacattctc
       3601 tcttttacaa aaataaactt attttgtact ttaaaaacag tcatgttgta ttataaaata
       3661 agtaattagc ttaacctata cataatagaa acaaattata cttattagtc agtcagaaac
       3721 aactttggca catatcaata ttatgctctc gttaatTAAc gtagcCCTCG TGAGGCTCCG
       3781 GTGCCCGTCA GTGGGCAGAG CGCACATCGC CCACAGTCCC CGAGAAGTTG GGGGGAGGGG
       3841 TCGGCAATTG AACCGGTGCC TAGAGAAGGT GGCGCGGGGT AAACTGGGAA AGTGATGTCG
       3901 TGTACTGGCT CCGCCTTTTT CCCGAGGGTG GGGGAGAACC GTATATAAGT GCAGTAGTCG
       3961 CCGTGAACGT TCTTTTTCGC AACGGGTTTG CCGCCAGAAC ACAGGTAAGT GCCGTGTGTG
       4021 GTTCCCGCGG GCCTGGCCTC TTTACGGGTT ATGGCCCTTG CGTGCCTTGA ATTACTTCCA
       4081 CCTGGCTGCA GTACGTGATT CTTGATCCCG AGCTTCGGGT TGGAAGTGGG TGGGAGAGTT
       4141 CGAGGCCTTG CGCTTAAGGA GCCCCTTCGC CTCGTGCTTG AGTTGAGGCC TGGCCTGGGC
       4201 GCTGGGGCCG CCGCGTGCGA ATCTGGTGGC ACCTTCGCGC CTGTCTCGCT GCTTTCGATA
       4261 AGTCTCTAGC CATTTAAAAT TTTTGATGAC CTGCTGCGAC GCTTTTTTTC TGGCAAGATA
       4321 GTCTTGTAAA TGCGGGCCAA GATCTGCACA CTGGTATTTC GGTTTTTGGG GCCGCGGGCG
       4381 GCGACGGGGC CCGTGCGTCC CAGCGCACAT GTTCGGCGAG GCGGGGCCTG CGAGCGCGGC
       4441 CACCGAGAAT CGGACGGGGG TAGTCTCAAG CTGGCCGGCC TGCTCTGGTG CCTGGCCTCG
       4501 CGCCGCCGTG TATCGCCCCG CCCTGGGCGG CAAGGCTGGC CCGGTCGGCA CCAGTTGCGT
       4561 GAGCGGAAAG ATGGCCGCTT CCCGGCCCTG CTGCAGGGAG CTCAAAATGG AGGACGCGGC
       4621 GCTCGGGAGA GCGGGCGGGT GAGTCACCCA CACAAAGGAA AAGGGCCTTT CCGTCCTCAG
       4681 CCGTCGCTTC ATGTGACTCC ACGGAGTACC GGGCGCCGTC CAGGCACCTC GATTAGTTCT
       4741 CGAGCTTTTG GAGTACGTCG TCTTTAGGTT GGGGGGAGGG GTTTTATGCG ATGGAGTTTC
       4801 CCCACACTGA GTGGGTGGAG ACTGAAGTTA GGCCAGCTTG GCACTTGATG TAATTCTCCT
       4861 TGGAATTTGC CCTTTTTGAG TTTGGATCTT GGTTCATTCT CAAGCCTCAG ACAGTGGTTC
       4921 AAAGTTTTTT TCTTCCATTT CAGGTGTCGT GAGGAATTAG CTTGGTACTA ATACGACTCA
       4981 CTATAGGGAG ACCCAAGCTG GCTAGGTAAG CTTGGTACCG AGCTCGGATC CACTAGTCCA
       5041 GTGTGAGGAG GAGTGGCACC ATGGTGAGCA AGGGCGAGGA GGATAACATG GCCATCATCA
       5101 AGGAGTTCAT GCGCTTCAAG GTGCACATGG AGGGCTCCGT GAACGGCCAC GAGTTCGAGA
       5161 TCGAGGGCGA GGGCGAGGGC CGCCCCTACG AGGGCACCCA GACCGCCAAG CTGAAGGTGA
       5221 CCAAGGGTGG CCCCCTGCCC TTCGCCTGGG ACATCCTGTC CCCTCAGTTC ATGTACGGCT
       5281 CCAAGGCCTA CGTGAAGCAC CCCGCCGACA TCCCCGACTA CTTGAAGCTG TCCTTCCCCG
       5341 AGGGCTTCAA GTGGGAGCGC GTGATGAACT TCGAGGACGG CGGCGTGGTG ACCGTGACCC
       5401 AGGACTCCTC CCTGCAGGAC GGCGAGTTCA TCTACAAGGT GAAGCTGCGC GGCACCAACT
       5461 TCCCCTCCGA CGGCCCCGTA ATGCAGAAGA AGACCATGGG CTGGGAGGCC TCCTCCGAGC
       5521 GGATGTACCC CGAGGACGGC GCCCTGAAGG GCGAGATCAA GCAGAGGCTG AAGCTGAAGG
       5581 ACGGCGGCCA CTACGACGCT GAGGTCAAGA CCACCTACAA GGCCAAGAAG CCCGTGCAGC
       5641 TGCCCGGCGC CTACAACGTC AACATCAAGT TGGACATCAC CTCCCACAAC GAGGACTACA
       5701 CCATCGTGGA ACAGTACGAA CGCGCCGAGG GCCGCCACTC CACCGGCGGC ATGGACGAGC
       5761 TGTACAAGag cGGCAGCACA AGTTTGTACA AAAAAGCAGG CTTCGGCTCT GAGAACCTGT
       5821 ACTTCCAGAG Catggatctg cccgtgggcc ccggcgcggc ggggcccagc aacgtcccgg
       5881 ccttcctgac caagctgtgg accctcgtga gcgacccgga caccgacgcg ctcatctgct
       5941 ggagcccgag cgggaacagc ttccacgtgt tcgaccaggg ccagtttgcc aaggaggtgc
       6001 tgcccaagta cttcaagcac aacaacatgg ccagcttcgt gcggcagctc aacatgtatg
       6061 gcttccggaa agtggtccac atcgagcagg gcggcctggt caagccagag agagacgaca
       6121 cggagttcca gcacccatgc ttcctgcgtg gccaggagca gctccttgag aacatcaaga
       6181 ggaaagtgac cagtgtgtcc accctgaaga gtgaagacat aaagatccgc caggacagcg
       6241 tcaccaagct gctgacggac gtgcagctga tgaaggggaa gcaggagtgc atggactcca
       6301 agctcctggc catgaagcat gagaatgagg ctctgtggcg ggaggtggcc agccttcggc
       6361 agaagcatgc ccagcaacag aaagtcgtca acaagctcat tcagttcctg atctcactgg
       6421 tgcagtcaaa ccggatcctg ggggtgaaga gaaagatccc cctgatgctg aacgacagtg
       6481 gctcagcaca ttccatgccc aagtatagcc ggcagttctc cctggagcac gtccacggct
       6541 cgggccccta ctcggccccc tccccagcct acagcagctc cagcctctac gcccctgatg
       6601 ctgtggccag ctctggaccc atcatctccg acatcaccga gctggctcct gccagcccca
       6661 tggcctcccc cggcgggagc atagacgaga ggcccctatc cagcagcccc ctggtgcgtg
       6721 tccgtgagga gccccccagc ccgcctcaga gcccccgggt agaggaggcg agtcccgggc
       6781 gcccatcttc cgtggacacc ctcttgtccc cgaccgccct cattgactcc atcctgcggg
       6841 agagtgaacc tgcccccgcc tccgtcacag ccctcacgga cgccaggggc cacacggaca
       6901 ccgagggccg gcctccctcc cccccgccca cctccacccc tgaaaagtgc ctcagcgtag
       6961 cctgcctgga caagaatgag ctcagtgacc acttggatgc tatggactcc aacctggata
       7021 acctgcagac catgctgagc agccacggct tcagcgtgga caccagtgcc ctgctggacc
       7081 tgttcagccc ctcggtgacc gtgcccgaca tgagcctgcc tgaccttgac agcagcctgg
       7141 ccagtatcca agagctcctg tctccccagg agccccccag gcctcccgag gcagagaaca
       7201 gcagcccgga ttcagggaag cagctggtgc actacacagc gcagccgctg ttcctgctgg
       7261 accccggctc cgtggacacc gggagcaacg acctgccggt gctgtttgag ctgggagagg
       7321 gctcctactt ctccgaaggg gacggcttcg ccgaggaccc caccatctcc ctgctgacag
       7381 gctcggagcc tcccaaagcc aaggacccca ctgtctccta gAACCCAGCT TTCTTGTACA
       7441 AAGTGGTTGA TATCCAGCAC AGTGGCGGCC GCTCGAGTCT AGAGGGCCCG CGGTTCGAAG
       7501 GTAAGCCTAT CCCTAACCCT CTCCTCGGTC TCGATTCTAC GCGTACCGGT TAGTAATGAT
       7561 CGACAATCAA CCTCTGGATT ACAAAATTTG TGAAAGATTG ACTGGTATTC TTAACTATGT
       7621 TGCTCCTTTT ACGCTATGTG GATACGCTGC TTTAATGCCT TTGTATCATG CTATTGCTTC
       7681 CCGTATGGCT TTCATTTTCT CCTCCTTGTA TAAATCCTGG TTGCTGTCTC TTTATGAGGA
       7741 GTTGTGGCCC GTTGTCAGGC AACGTGGCGT GGTGTGCACT GTGTTTGCTG ACGCAACCCC
       7801 CACTGGTTGG GGCATTGCCA CCACCTGTCA GCTCCTTTCC GGGACTTTCG CTTTCCCCCT
       7861 CCCTATTGCC ACGGCGGAAC TCATCGCCGC CTGCCTTGCC CGCTGCTGGA CAGGGGCTCG
       7921 GCTGTTGGGC ACTGACAATT CCGTGGTGTT GTCGGGGAAG CTGACGTCCT TTCCATGGCT
       7981 GCTCGCCTGT GTTGCCACCT GGATTCTGCG CGGGACGTCC TTCTGCTACG TCCCTTCGGC
       8041 CCTCAATCCA GCGGACCTTC CTTCCCGCGG CCTGCTGCCG GCTCTGCGGC CTCTTCCGCG
       8101 TCTTCGCCTT CGCCCTCAGA CGAGTCGGAT CTCCCTTTGG GCCGCCTCCC CGCCTGGCGA
       8161 TGGTACCGGT GTGGAAAGTC CCCAGGCTCC CCAGCAGGCA GAAGTATGCA AAGCATGCAT
       8221 CTCAATTAGT CAGCAACCAG GTGTGGAAAG TCCCCAGGCT CCCCAGCAGG CAGAAGTATG
       8281 CAAAGCATGC ATCTCAATTA GTCAGCAACC ATAGTCCCGC CCCTAACTCC GCCCATCCCG
       8341 CCCCTAACTC CGCCCAGTTC CGCCCATTCT CCGCCCCATG GCTGACTAAT TTTTTTTATT
       8401 TATGCAGAGG CCGAGGCCGC CTCTGCCTCT GAGCTATTCC AGAAGTAGTG AGGAGGCTTT
       8461 TTTGGAGGCC TAGGCTTTTG CAAAAAGCTC CCGGGAGCTT GTATATCCAT TTTCGGATCT
       8521 GATCAgcacg ggGCACGTGT TGACAATTAA TCATCGGCAT AGTATATCGG CATAGTATAA
       8581 TACGACAAGG TGAGGAACTA AACCatgacc gagtacaagc ccacggtgcg cctcgccacc
       8641 cgcgacgacg tccccagggc cgtacgcacc ctcgccgccg cgttcgccga ctaccccgcc
       8701 acgcgccaca ccgtcgatcc ggaccgccac atcgagcggg tcaccgagct gcaagaactc
       8761 ttcctcacgc gcgtcgggct cgacatcggc aaggtgtggg tcgcggacga cggcgccgcc
       8821 gtggcggtct ggaccacgcc ggagagcgtc gaagcggggg cggtgttcgc cgagatcggc
       8881 ccgcgcatgg ccgagttgag cggttcccgg ctggccgcgc agcaacagat ggaaggcctc
       8941 ctggcgccgc accggcccaa ggagcccgcg tggttcctgg ccaccgtcgg agtctcgccc
       9001 gaccaccagg gcaagggtct gggcagcgcc gtcgtgctcc ccggagtgga ggcggccgag
       9061 cgcgccgggg tgcccgcctt cctggagacc tccgcgcccc gcaacctccc cttctacgag
       9121 cggctcggct tcaccgtcac cgccgacgtc gaggtgcccg aaggaccgcg cacctggtgc
       9181 atgacccgca agcccggtgc ctgaGCTAAG CACAATTCGA GCTCGGTACC TTTAAGACCA
       9241 ATGACTTACA AGGCAGCTGT AGATCTcata tgattctcta gagctcgctg atcagcctcg
       9301 actgtgcctt ctagttgcca gccatctgtt gtttgcccct cccccgtgcc ttccttgacc
       9361 ctggaaggtg ccactcccac tgtcctttcc taataaaatg aggaaattgc atcgcattgt
       9421 ctgagtaggt gtcattctat tctggggggt ggggtggggc aggacagcaa gggggaggat
       9481 tgggaagaca atagcaggca tgctggggat gcggtgggct ctatggcttc tgaggcggaa
       9541 agaaccagct ggggctcgat cctctagagt cgagggctgc aggaattcga tatcaagctc
       9601 tagccaacaa gctcgtcatc gctttgcaga agagcagaga ggatatgctc atcgtctaaa
       9661 gaactaccca ttttattata tattagtcac gat
//
