# Supplementary material for: SUMOylation is not a prerequisite for HSF1’s role in stress protection and transactivation
Source: Sci Rep. 2025 Jul 5;15:24077. doi: 10.1038/s41598-025-08735-3 (PMC12228814; doi:10.1038/s41598-025-08735-3)
Supplement: Supplementary file 5 — Supplementary Material 5 [file 41598_2025_8735_MOESM5_ESM.txt]

LOCUS       Sequence	3456 bp 	DNA	SYN
DEFINITION  Sequence
ACCESSION   
KEYWORDS    
SOURCE      
  ORGANISM  other sequences; artificial sequences; vectors.
FEATURES             Location/Qualifiers
     repeat_region   272..306
                     /label=piggyBac left (5') inverted repeat
                     /note="piggyBac transposon-specific inverted terminal
                     repeat sequence (ITR)"
     promoter        complement(455..473)
                     /label=T3 promoter
                     /note="promoter for bacteriophage T3 RNA polymerase"
     primer_bind     complement(494..510)
                     /label=M13 rev
                     /note="common sequencing primer, one of multiple similar
                     variants"
     primer_bind     complement(494..510)
                     /label=M13 Reverse
                     /note="In lacZ gene. Also called M13-rev"
     misc_feature    1..3756
                     /note="PB-TET"
                     /dnas_title="CAGGAAACAGCTATGAC"
                     /primer=CAGGAAACAGCTATGAC
                     /note="M13-R"
                     /set=Set 1
                     /dnas_title="CACACAGGAAACAGCTATGACCAT"
                     /primer=CACACAGGAAACAGCTATGACCAT
                     /note="M13_R"
                     /set=Set 1
                     /dnas_title="GCGACGCGCGCTAAAGAATGG"
                     /primer=GCGACGCGCGCTAAAGAATGG
                     /note="PB-F"
                     /set=Set 1
                     /dnas_title="CCAGGAAACAGCTATGACCAT"
                     /primer=CCAGGAAACAGCTATGACCAT
                     /note="M13-R-Petr"
                     /set=Set 1
     primer_bind     complement(507..529)
                     /label=M13/pUC Reverse
                     /note="In lacZ gene"
     protein_bind    518..534
                     /label=lac operator
                     /bound_moiety="lac repressor encoded by lacI"
                     /note="The lac repressor binds to the lac operator to
                     inhibit transcription in E. coli. This inhibition can be
                     relieved by adding lactose or
                     isopropyl-beta-D-thiogalactopyranoside (IPTG)."
     promoter        complement(542..572)
                     /label=lac promoter
                     /note="promoter for the E. coli lac operon"
     protein_bind    587..608
                     /label=CAP binding site
                     /bound_moiety="E. coli catabolite activator protein"
                     /note="CAP binding activates transcription in the
                     presence of cAMP."
     primer_bind     complement(725..742)
                     /label=L4440
                     /note="L4440 vector, forward primer"
     rep_origin      complement(896..1484)
                     /direction=ColE1/pMB1/pBR322/pUC origin
                     /label=ori
                     /note="high-copy-number ColE1/pMB1/pBR322/pUC origin of
                     replication"
     primer_bind     complement(976..995)
                     /label=pBR322ori-F
                     /note="pBR322 origin, forward primer"
     CDS             complement(1655..2515)
                     /dnas_title="Amp"
                     /codon_start=1
                     /gene="bla"
                     /product="beta-lactamase"
                     /label=AmpR
                     /note="confers resistance to ampicillin, carbenicillin,
                     and related antibiotics"
                     /translation="MSIQHFRVALIPFFAAFCLPVFAHPETLVKVKDAEDQLGARVGY
                     IELDLNSGKILESFRPEERFPMMSTFKVLLCGAVLSRIDAGQEQLGRRIHYSQNDLVE
                     YSPVTEKHLTDGMTVRELCSAAITMSDNTAANLLLTTIGGPKELTAFLHNMGDHVTRL
                     DRWEPELNEAIPNDERDTTMPVAMATTLRKLLTGELLTLASRQQLIDWMEADKVAGPL
                     LRSALPAGWFIADKSGAGERGSRGIIAALGPDGKPSRIVVIYTTGSQATMDERNRQIA
                     EIGASLIKHW"
                     /dnas_title="GGGGACCACTTTGTACAAGAAAGCTGGGTGTGTCACGCTCGTCGT
                     TTGGTATG"
                     /primer=GGGGACCACTTTGTACAAGAAAGCTGGGTGTGTCACGCTCGTCGTTTGGT
                     ATG
                     /note="AttB2-SBP-Lib-R"
                     /set=Set 1
                     /dnas_title="TGGCCCCAGTGCTGCAATGATAC"
                     /primer=TGGCCCCAGTGCTGCAATGATAC
                     /note="Biotin-Amp-R"
                     /set=Set 1
                     /dnas_title="GTGACTGGAGTTCAGACGTGTGCTCTTCCGATCTGTGTCACGCTC
                     GTCGTTTGGTATG"
                     /primer=GTGACTGGAGTTCAGACGTGTGCTCTTCCGATCTGTGTCACGCTCGTCGT
                     TTGGTATG
                     /note="Read2-Amp-R"
                     /set=Set 1
     primer_bind     2278..2297
                     /label=Amp-R
                     /note="Ampicillin resistance gene, reverse primer"
                     /dnas_title="TTGGGAACCGGAGCTGAATGAA"
                     /primer=TTGGGAACCGGAGCTGAATGAA
                     /note="Amp_F"
                     /set=Set 1
                     /dnas_title="ATCATTGGAAAACGTTCTTC"
                     /primer=ATCATTGGAAAACGTTCTTC
                     /note="BGLII_MUT_VAL_F"
                     /set=Set 1
     promoter        complement(2516..2620)
                     /dnas_title="bla"
                     /gene="bla"
                     /label=AmpR promoter
     rep_origin      complement(2649..3104)
                     /direction=f1 bacteriophage origin of replication
                     /label=f1 ori
                     /note="f1 bacteriophage origin of replication; arrow
                     indicates direction of (+) strand synthesis"
     primer_bind     complement(2786..2807)
                     /label=F1ori-F
                     /note="F1 origin, forward primer"
     primer_bind     2998..3017
                     /label=F1ori-R
                     /note="F1 origin, reverse primer"
     primer_bind     3245..3262
                     /label=M13 Forward
                     /note="In lacZ gene. Also called M13-F20 or M13 (-21)
                     Forward"
     primer_bind     3246..3262
                     /label=M13 fwd
                     /note="common sequencing primer, one of multiple similar
                     variants"
     primer_bind     3269..3288
                     /label=T7
                     /note="T7 promoter, forward primer"
     promoter        3269..3287
                     /label=T7 promoter
                     /note="promoter for bacteriophage T7 RNA polymerase"
     repeat_region   3354..3416
                     /label=piggyBac right (3') inverted repeat
                     /note="piggyBac transposon-specific inverted terminal
                     repeat sequence (ITR)"
                     /dnas_title="GTAAAACGACGGCCAG"
                     /primer=GTAAAACGACGGCCAG
                     /note="M13-F (-20)"
                     /set=Set 1
                     /dnas_title="CGAGCTCGAATTCACTGGCC"
                     /primer=CGAGCTCGAATTCACTGGCC
                     /note="comp-20"
                     /set=Set 1
                     /dnas_title="CGAGCTCGAATTCACTGGCC"
                     /primer=CGAGCTCGAATTCACTGGCC
                     /note="comp-20-bio"
                     /set=Set 1
                     /dnas_title="GGGAACCGGCAGCATGGGCGCCGTCGTTTTACAACGTCGTGA"
                     /primer=GGGAACCGGCAGCATGGGCGCCGTCGTTTTACAACGTCGTGA
                     /note="HSPA1A-pr-Lacz-F"
                     /set=Set 1
                     /dnas_title="GGGGAATTCACTGGCCGTCGTTTTACAA"
                     /primer=GGGGAATTCACTGGCCGTCGTTTTACAA
                     /note="Phage-EcoRI-F"
                     /set=Set 1
                     /dnas_title="GTAAAACGACGGCCAGT"
                     /primer=GTAAAACGACGGCCAGT
                     /note="M13_F"
                     /set=Set 1
                     /dnas_title="TAATACGACTCACTATAGGG"
                     /primer=TAATACGACTCACTATAGGG
                     /note="T7"
                     /set=Set 1
                     /dnas_title="GATGTTTTCCCAGTCACGA"
                     /primer=GATGTTTTCCCAGTCACGA
                     /note="M13-F-Petr"
                     /set=Set 1
     misc_feature    3757..9266
                     /note="FP"
     misc_feature    3769..4952
                     /note="EF-1Alpha promoter"
     misc_feature    3942..3948
                     /note="TATA box"
     misc_feature    3970..3976
                     /note="INR"
     misc_feature    3972..3972
                     /note="+1"
     misc_feature    3972..4004
                     /note="Exon1"
     misc_feature    3998..4012
                     /note="Donor"
                     /dnas_title="CGACATCACTTTCCCAGTTTACCCCGCGCCACCTTCTCTA"
                     /primer=CGACATCACTTTCCCAGTTTACCCCGCGCCACCTTCTCTA
                     /note="1stPCR-sgRNA-V2-F"
                     /set=Set 1
                     /dnas_title="CGACATCACTTTCCCAGTTTACCCCGCGCCACCTTCTCTA"
                     /primer=CGACATCACTTTCCCAGTTTACCCCGCGCCACCTTCTCTA
                     /note="1stPCR-sgRNA-V2-R"
                     /set=Set 1
                     /dnas_title="GGGGTTAATTAACGTAGCCCTCGTGAGGCTCCGGTGCCCGTC"
                     /primer=GGGGTTAATTAACGTAGCCCTCGTGAGGCTCCGGTGCCCGTC
                     /note="PacI-NheI-EF1-F"
                     /set=Set 1
     misc_feature    4005..4943
                     /note="Intron"
     misc_feature    4020..4024
                     /note="DPE (?)"
                     /dnas_title="GAAGGAGATAGAACCATGCCGGAGGCCCCGCCTC"
                     /primer=GAAGGAGATAGAACCATGCCGGAGGCCCCGCCTC
                     /note="COMT-MB(CDS)-rbs-F"
                     /set=Set 1
                     /dnas_title="GGCTCTGAGAACCTGTACTTCCAGAGCATGCCGGAGGCCCCGCCT
                     C"
                     /primer=GGCTCTGAGAACCTGTACTTCCAGAGCATGCCGGAGGCCCCGCCTC
                     /note="COMT-MB(CDS)-TEV-F"
                     /set=Set 1
                     /dnas_title="GGGAACCACACACGGCACTTAC"
                     /primer=GGGAACCACACACGGCACTTAC
                     /note="EF1-intron-R"
                     /set=Set 1
     misc_feature    4969..4988
                     /note="T7"
     misc_feature    4923..4963
                     /note="Acceptor"
     misc_feature    4944..5032
                     /note="Exon2"
                     /dnas_title="AGGTGTCGTGAGGAATTAGC"
                     /primer=AGGTGTCGTGAGGAATTAGC
                     /note="FAM-T7-SBP-F"
                     /set=Set 1
                     /dnas_title="GAAGGAGATAGAACCATGACCGAGCGCCGCGT"
                     /primer=GAAGGAGATAGAACCATGACCGAGCGCCGCGT
                     /note="HSPB1-RBS-F"
                     /set=Set 1
                     /dnas_title="GGCTCTGAGAACCTGTACTTCCAGAGCATGACCGAGCGCCGCGT"
                     /primer=GGCTCTGAGAACCTGTACTTCCAGAGCATGACCGAGCGCCGCGT
                     /note="HSPB1-TEV-F"
                     /set=Set 1
                     /dnas_title="TAATACGACTCACTATAGGG"
                     /primer=TAATACGACTCACTATAGGG
                     /note="T7"
                     /set=Set 1
                     /dnas_title="CCTTGGAATTTGCCCTTTTTG"
                     /primer=CCTTGGAATTTGCCCTTTTTG
                     /note="EF1-intron-F"
                     /set=Set 1
     RBS             5046..5051
                     /note="RBS"
     gene            5064..5768
                     /dnas_title="mCherry"
                     /label=mCherry
                     /gene="mCherry"
                     /translation="VSKGEEDNMAIIKEFMRFKVHMEGSVNGHEFEIEGEGEGRPYEG
                     TQTAKLKVTKGGPLPFAWDILSPQFMYGSKAYVKHPADIPDYLKLSFPEGFKWERVMN
                     FEDGGVVTVTQDSSLQDGEFIYKVKLRGTNFPSDGPVMQKKTMGWEASSERMYPEDGA
                     LKGEIKQRLKLKDGGHYDAEVKTTYKAKKPVQLPGAYNVNIKLDITSHNEDYTIVEQY
                     ERAEGRHSTGGMDELYK"
     misc_feature    5241..5294
                     /label=Q66M (mCherry)
                     /translation="FAWDILSPQFMYGSKAYV"
                     /dnas_title="GGGACTAGTCCAGTGTGAGGAGGAGTGGCACCATGGTGAGCAAGG
                     GCGAGGAG"
                     /primer=GGGACTAGTCCAGTGTGAGGAGGAGTGGCACCATGGTGAGCAAGGGCGAG
                     GAG
                     /note="SpeI-GFP-F"
                     /set=Set 1
                     /dnas_title="GGGCTCGAGTATGGTGAGCAAGGGCGAGGAG"
                     /primer=GGGCTCGAGTATGGTGAGCAAGGGCGAGGAG
                     /note="XhoI-GFP-F"
                     /set=Set 1
                     /dnas_title="GAGAATCCTGGACCGATGGTGAGCAAGGGCGAGGAGGATAA"
                     /primer=GAGAATCCTGGACCGATGGTGAGCAAGGGCGAGGAGGATAA
                     /note="Linker-cherry-F"
                     /set=Set 1
                     /dnas_title="GAAGGAGATAGAACCATGGTGAGCAAGGGCGAGGA"
                     /primer=GAAGGAGATAGAACCATGGTGAGCAAGGGCGAGGA
                     /note="rbs-FP-GW-F"
                     /set=Set 1
                     /dnas_title="GGCTCTGAGAACCTGTACTTCCAGAGCATGGTGAGCAAGGGCGAG
                     GA"
                     /primer=GGCTCTGAGAACCTGTACTTCCAGAGCATGGTGAGCAAGGGCGAGGA
                     /note="TEV-FP-GW-F"
                     /set=Set 1
                     /dnas_title="GATCCACTAGTCCAGTGTGAGGAGGAGTGGCACC"
                     /primer=GATCCACTAGTCCAGTGTGAGGAGGAGTGGCACC
                     /note="RBS-EFI-F"
                     /set=Set 1
                     /dnas_title="GGGCCACCCTTGGTCACCTTC"
                     /primer=GGGCCACCCTTGGTCACCTTC
                     /note="mCherry-R"
                     /set=Set 1
                     /dnas_title="GTGAGCAAGGGCGAGGAG"
                     /primer=GTGAGCAAGGGCGAGGAG
                     /note="N-GFP-R"
                     /set=Set 1
                     /dnas_title="GAAGGAGATAGAACCATGGTGAGCAAGGGCGAGGA"
                     /primer=GAAGGAGATAGAACCATGGTGAGCAAGGGCGAGGA
                     /note="rbs_GFP_CDS_F"
                     /set=Set 1
                     /dnas_title="GGTGCCACTCCTCCTCACACTGGACTAGTGGATC"
                     /primer=GGTGCCACTCCTCCTCACACTGGACTAGTGGATC
                     /note="RBS-EFI-R"
                     /set=Set 1
                     /dnas_title="GTACAAACTTGTGCTGCCGCTCTTGTACAGCTCGTCCATGC"
                     /primer=GTACAAACTTGTGCTGCCGCTCTTGTACAGCTCGTCCATGC
                     /note="GFP-AttR1-R"
                     /set=Set 1
                     /dnas_title="GCTGTACAAGAGCGGCAGCACAAGTTTGTACAAAAAAGCT"
                     /primer=GCTGTACAAGAGCGGCAGCACAAGTTTGTACAAAAAAGCT
                     /note="GFP-AttR1-F"
                     /set=Set 1
                     /dnas_title="GGGACGCGTTTACTTGTACAGCTCGTCCATGC"
                     /primer=GGGACGCGTTTACTTGTACAGCTCGTCCATGC
                     /note="MluI-GFP-R"
                     /set=Set 1
                     /dnas_title="GGTTGATTCTCGAGATTACTTGTACAGCTCGTCCATG"
                     /primer=GGTTGATTCTCGAGATTACTTGTACAGCTCGTCCATG
                     /note="WPRE-XhoI-Cherry-R"
                     /set=Set 1
                     /dnas_title="CTCACATGGTGAGGCTTACTTGTACAGCTCGTCCAT"
                     /primer=CTCACATGGTGAGGCTTACTTGTACAGCTCGTCCAT
                     /note="Cherry-Arm2-R"
                     /set=Set 1
                     /dnas_title="GTACAAGAAAGCTGGGTTCTTGTACAGCTCGTCCATG"
                     /primer=GTACAAGAAAGCTGGGTTCTTGTACAGCTCGTCCATG
                     /note="FP-GWc-R"
                     /set=Set 1
                     /dnas_title="GTACAAGAAAGCTGGGTTTTACTTGTACAGCTCGTCCATG"
                     /primer=GTACAAGAAAGCTGGGTTTTACTTGTACAGCTCGTCCATG
                     /note="FP-GWs-R"
                     /set=Set 1
                     /dnas_title="GTCGATCATTACTAACCGGTACGCGTAGAATTTACTTGTACAGCT
                     C"
                     /primer=GTCGATCATTACTAACCGGTACGCGTAGAATTTACTTGTACAGCTC
                     /note="GFP-WPRE-R"
                     /set=Set 1
                     /dnas_title="CTTGTTTCAGCAGAGAGAAGTTTGTTGCGCCGGATCCCTTGTACA
                     GCTCGTCCATG"
                     /primer=CTTGTTTCAGCAGAGAGAAGTTTGTTGCGCCGGATCCCTTGTACAGCTCG
                     TCCATG
                     /note="Polylinker-GFP-R"
                     /set=Set 1
                     /dnas_title="CGGCATGGACGAGCTGTA"
                     /primer=CGGCATGGACGAGCTGTA
                     /note="C-GFP-F"
                     /set=Set 1
                     /dnas_title="GGTGCTGCCGCTGCCCTTGTACAGCTCGTCCATG"
                     /primer=GGTGCTGCCGCTGCCCTTGTACAGCTCGTCCATG
                     /note="HSF1_369-423_mid_R"
                     /set=Set 1
                     /dnas_title="AGGCTGCTGCCGCTGCCCTTGTACAGCTCGTCCAT"
                     /primer=AGGCTGCTGCCGCTGCCCTTGTACAGCTCGTCCAT
                     /note="HSF1_428-480_mid_R"
                     /set=Set 1
                     /dnas_title="TCCCGGTGCTGCCGCTGCCCTTGTACAGCTCGTCCAT"
                     /primer=TCCCGGTGCTGCCGCTGCCCTTGTACAGCTCGTCCAT
                     /note="HSF1_483-529_mid_R"
                     /set=Set 1
                     /dnas_title="AGGATGCTGCCGCTGCCCTTGTACAGCTCGTCCAT"
                     /primer=AGGATGCTGCCGCTGCCCTTGTACAGCTCGTCCAT
                     /note="HSF1_202-258_mid_R"
                     /set=Set 1
                     /dnas_title="CCAGAGCTGCCGCTGCCCTTGTACAGCTCGTCCAT"
                     /primer=CCAGAGCTGCCGCTGCCCTTGTACAGCTCGTCCAT
                     /note="HSF1_261-359_mid_R"
                     /set=Set 1
                     /dnas_title="GGTTGATATCCAGCACAGTG"
                     /primer=GGTTGATATCCAGCACAGTG
                     /note="zaATTR2"
                     /set=Set 1
                     /dnas_title="GCTGGATATCAACCACTTTGT"
                     /primer=GCTGGATATCAACCACTTTGT
                     /note="Za-ATTR2-R"
                     /set=Set 1
                     /dnas_title="AACCCAGCTTTCTTGTAC"
                     /primer=AACCCAGCTTTCTTGTAC
                     /note="GW-ATTB2-F(mut)"
                     /set=Set 1
     enhancer        7560..8157
                     /note="WPRE"
     C_region        7500..7539
                     /note="V5 epitope"
                     /dnas_title="CAAGTAATCTCGAGAATCAACCTCTGGATTACAAAATTTGTG"
                     /primer=CAAGTAATCTCGAGAATCAACCTCTGGATTACAAAATTTGTG
                     /note="Cherry-XhoI-WPRE-F"
                     /set=Set 1
                     /dnas_title="CCAGAGGTTGATTGTCGATC"
                     /primer=CCAGAGGTTGATTGTCGATC
                     /note="pLenti za MluI R"
                     /set=Set 1
                     /dnas_title="TTGGGCACTGACAATTCCGT"
                     /primer=TTGGGCACTGACAATTCCGT
                     /note="WPRE-F"
                     /set=Set 1
     promoter        8168..8476
                     /note="SV40 promoter"
                     /dnas_title="CAAAGGGAGATCCGACTCGT"
                     /primer=CAAAGGGAGATCCGACTCGT
                     /note="WPRE-R"
                     /set=Set 1
     gene            8605..9204
                     /dnas_title="puro (variant)"
                     /label=puro (variant)
                     /gene="puro (variant)"
                     /translation="MTEYKPTVRLATRDDVPRAVRTLAAAFADYPATRHTVDPDRHIE
                     RVTELQELFLTRVGLDIGKVWVADDGAAVAVWTTPESVEAGAVFAEIGPRMAELSGSR
                     LAAQQQMEGLLAPHRPKEPAWFLATVGVSPDHQGKGLGSAVVLPGVEAAERAGVPAFL
                     ETSAPRNLPFYERLGFTVTADVEVPEGPRTWCMTRKPGA"
     CDS             8605..9204
                     /label=ORF frame 3
                     /translation="MTEYKPTVRLATRDDVPRAVRTLAAAFADYPATRHTVDPDRHIE
                     RVTELQELFLTRVGLDIGKVWVADDGAAVAVWTTPESVEAGAVFAEIGPRMAELSGSR
                     LAAQQQMEGLLAPHRPKEPAWFLATVGVSPDHQGKGLGSAVVLPGVEAAERAGVPAFL
                     ETSAPRNLPFYERLGFTVTADVEVPEGPRTWCMTRKPGA"
     promoter        8537..8604
                     /label=EM7_promoter
                     /translation="VLTINHRHSISA.YNTTR.GTK"
                     /dnas_title="GATCCGGACCGCCACATC"
                     /primer=GATCCGGACCGCCACATC
                     /note="Puro-RealT-F"
                     /set=Set 1
                     /dnas_title="CTTCCATCTGTTGCTGCGCG"
                     /primer=CTTCCATCTGTTGCTGCGCG
                     /note="Puro-RealT-R"
                     /set=Set 1
                     /dnas_title="GGGGCACGTGTTGACAATTAATCATCGGCATAGTATATCGGCATA
                     GTATAATACGACAAGGTGAGGAACTAAACCATGACCGAGTACAAGCCCAC"
                     /primer=GGGGCACGTGTTGACAATTAATCATCGGCATAGTATATCGGCATAGTATA
                     ATACGACAAGGTGAGGAACTAAACCATGACCGAGTACAAGCCCAC
                     /note="PmlI-EM7-Puro-F"
                     /set=Set 1
     primer_bind     complement(9296..9313)
                     /label=BGH-rev
                     /note="Bovine growth hormone terminator, reverse primer.
                     Also called BGH reverse"
     polyA_signal    9302..9526
                     /label=bGH poly(A) signal
                     /note="bovine growth hormone polyadenylation signal"
     misc_feature    9267..9272
                     /note="NdeI"
                     /dnas_title="AATTCGAGCTCG"
                     /primer=AATTCGAGCTCG
                     /note="12mer"
                     /set=Set 1
                     /dnas_title="GGGGCTTAGCTCAGGCACCGGGCTTGCGGGT"
                     /primer=GGGGCTTAGCTCAGGCACCGGGCTTGCGGGT
                     /note="BlpI-Puro-R"
                     /set=Set 1
                     /dnas_title="CACGGGGGAGGGGCAAACAAC"
                     /primer=CACGGGGGAGGGGCAAACAAC
                     /note="pCDNA3-GW_R"
                     /set=Set 1
                     /dnas_title="GCTGTAGATCTCATATGATTCTCTAGAGCTCGCTGATC"
                     /primer=GCTGTAGATCTCATATGATTCTCTAGAGCTCGCTGATC
                     /note="PURO-NdeI-BGH-F"
                     /set=Set 1
                     /dnas_title="GCTCTAGAGAATCATATGAGATCTACAGCTGCCTTGTAAGTC"
                     /primer=GCTCTAGAGAATCATATGAGATCTACAGCTGCCTTGTAAGTC
                     /note="PURO-NdeI-BGH-R"
                     /set=Set 1
     misc_feature    5805..5831
                     /note="TEV"
     CDS             5832..7421
                     /dnas_title="HSF1"
                     /gene="HSF1"
                     /gene_synonym=HSTF1
                     /note="HSF 1; HSTF 1"
                     /codon_start=1
                     /product="heat shock factor protein 1"
                     /protein_id="NP_005517.1"
                     /db_xref="GI:5031767"
                     /db_xref="CCDS:CCDS6419.1"
                     /db_xref="GeneID:3297"
                     /db_xref="HGNC:5224"
                     /db_xref="HPRD:00778"
                     /db_xref="MIM:140580"
                     /translation="MDLPVGPGAAGPSNVPAFLTKLWTLVSDPDTDALICWSPSGNSF
                     HVFDQGQFAKEVLPKYFKHNNMASFVRQLNMYGFRKVVHIEQGGLVKPERDDTEFQHP
                     CFLRGQEQLLENIKRKVTSVSTLKSEDIKIRQDSVTKLLTDVQLMKGKQECMDSKLLA
                     MKHENEALWREVASLRQKHAQQQKVVNKLIQFLISLVQSNRILGVKRKIPLMLNDSGS
                     AHSMPKYSRQFSLEHVHGSGPYSAPSPAYSSSSLYAPDAVASSGPIISDITELAPASP
                     MASPGGSIDERPLSSSPLVRVKEEPPSPPQSPRVEEASPGRPSSVDTLLSPTALIDSI
                     LRESEPAPASVTALTDARGHTDTEGRPPSPPPTSTPEKCLSVACLDKNELSDHLDAMD
                     SNLDNLQTMLSSHGFSVDTSALLDLFSPSVTVPDMSLPDLDSSLASIQELLSPQEPPR
                     PPEAENSSPDSGKQLVHYTAQPLFLLDPGSVDTGSNDLPVLFELGEGSYFSEGDGFAE
                     DPTISLLTGSEPPKAKDPTVS"
     exon            5949..6057
                     /dnas_title="HSF1"
                     /gene="HSF1"
                     /gene_synonym=HSTF1
                     /inference=alignment:Splign
                     /number=2
     exon            6058..6194
                     /dnas_title="HSF1"
                     /gene="HSF1"
                     /gene_synonym=HSTF1
                     /inference=alignment:Splign
                     /number=3
     CDS             5874..6191
                     /note="DBD"
                     /translation="VPAFLTKLWTLVSDPDTDALICWSPSGNSFHVFDQGQFAKEVLP
                     KYFKHNNMASFVRQLNMYGFRKVVHIEQGGLVKPERDDTEFQHPCFLRGQEQLLENIK
                     RKVT"
     exon            5832..5948
                     /dnas_title="HSF1"
                     /gene="HSF1"
                     /gene_synonym=HSTF1
                     /inference=alignment:Splign
                     /number=1
                     /primer=GGCTCTGAGAACCTGTACTTCCAGAGCATGGATCTGCCCGTGGGC
                     /note="HSF1_TEV_F"
                     /set=Set 1
                     /primer=CATGTATGGCTTCCGGCAGGTGGTCCACATC
                     /note="HSF1-K80Q-F"
                     /set=Set 1
                     /primer=GATGTGGACCACCTGCCGGAAGCCATACATG
                     /note="HSF1-K80Q-R"
                     /set=Set 1
                     /primer=CACCGAGCTTCCACGTGTTCGACCA
                     /note="CRISPR_HSF1_G50_F"
                     /set=Set 1
                     /primer=TGTTGTGCTTGAAGTACTTGGG
                     /note="CRISPRscreen-HSF1-G50-R"
                     /set=Set 1
     misc_feature    6192..6194
                     /dnas_title="HSF1"
                     /gene="HSF1"
                     /gene_synonym=HSTF1
                     /experiment=experimental evidence, no additional details
                     recorded
                     /note="Phosphoserine, by MAPKAPK2; propagated from
                     UniProtKB/Swiss-Prot (Q00613.1); phosphorylation site"
     misc_feature    6219..6440
                     /dnas_title="HRA-B Uniprot"
                     /gene="HSF1"
                     /gene_synonym=HSTF1
                     /experiment=experimental evidence, no additional details
                     recorded
                     /note="propagated from UniProtKB/Swiss-Prot (Q00613.1);
                     Region: Hydrophobic repeat HR-A/B"
     misc_feature    6255..6257
                     /dnas_title="HSF1"
                     /gene="HSF1"
                     /gene_synonym=HSTF1
                     /experiment=experimental evidence, no additional details
                     recorded
                     /note="Phosphothreonine, by CK2; propagated from
                     UniProtKB/Swiss-Prot (Q00613.1); phosphorylation site"
     misc_feature    6492..6761
                     /dnas_title="HSF1"
                     /gene="HSF1"
                     /gene_synonym=HSTF1
                     /experiment=experimental evidence, no additional details
                     recorded
                     /note="propagated from UniProtKB/Swiss-Prot (Q00613.1);
                     Region: Regulatory domain"
     misc_feature    6519..6521
                     /dnas_title="HSF1"
                     /gene="HSF1"
                     /gene_synonym=HSTF1
                     /experiment=experimental evidence, no additional details
                     recorded
                     /note="Phosphoserine; propagated from
                     UniProtKB/Swiss-Prot (Q00613.1); phosphorylation site"
     exon            6195..6319
                     /dnas_title="HSF1"
                     /gene="HSF1"
                     /gene_synonym=HSTF1
                     /inference=alignment:Splign
                     /number=4
     exon            6320..6395
                     /dnas_title="HSF1"
                     /gene="HSF1"
                     /gene_synonym=HSTF1
                     /inference=alignment:Splign
                     /number=5
     exon            6396..6457
                     /dnas_title="HSF1"
                     /gene="HSF1"
                     /gene_synonym=HSTF1
                     /inference=alignment:Splign
                     /number=6
     exon            6458..6554
                     /dnas_title="HSF1"
                     /gene="HSF1"
                     /gene_synonym=HSTF1
                     /inference=alignment:Splign
                     /number=7
     exon            6555..6691
                     /dnas_title="HSF1"
                     /gene="HSF1"
                     /gene_synonym=HSTF1
                     /inference=alignment:Splign
                     /number=8
     misc_feature    6164..6185
                     /note="HSF1-midF"
     misc_feature    6492..6776
                     /note="RD deletion"
     misc_feature    6472..6491
                     /note="HSF1-fusion-1-F"
     misc_feature    6390..6434
                     /note="Deletion HR2"
     CDS             6189..6485
                     /note="Cloned HR-A/B"
                     /translation="TSVSTLKSEDIKIRQDSVTKLLTDVQLMKGKQECMDSKLLAMKH
                     ENEALWREVASLRQKHAQQQKVVNKLIQFLISLVQSNRILGVKRKIPLMLNDSGS"
                     /primer=CCAGCAACAGAAAGTCGTCATCCTGGGGGTGAAGAGAAA
                     /note="HSF1-HRBdel-F"
                     /set=Set 1
                     /primer=TTTCTCTTCACCCCCAGGATGACGACTTTCTGTTGCTGG
                     /note="HSF1-HRBdel-R"
                     /set=Set 1
                     /primer=GGCTCTGAGAACCTGTACTTCCAGAGCACCAGTGTGTCCACCCTGAAG
                     /note="GW-TEV-HSF1-120-F"
                     /set=Set 1
                     /primer=GTACAAGAAAGCTGGGTTTGAGCCACTGTCGTTCAGCAT
                     /note="HSF1-218-GWc-R"
                     /set=Set 1
                     /primer=GTACAAGAAAGCTGGGTTCTATGAGCCACTGTCGTTCAGCA
                     /note="HSF1-218-GWs-R"
                     /set=Set 1
                     /primer=GAAGACATAAAGATCTACCAGGACAGCGTCACC
                     /note="HSF1_R133Y_F_new"
                     /set=Set 1
                     /primer=GGTGACGCTGTCCTGGTAGATCTTTATGTCTTC
                     /note="HSF1_R133Y_R_new"
                     /set=Set 1
                     /primer=CAAGCTCCTGGCCAGTAAGCATGAGAATG
                     /note="HSF1_M161S_F_new"
                     /set=Set 1
                     /primer=CATTCTCATGCTTACTGGCCAGGAGCTTG
                     /note="HSF1_M161S_R_new"
                     /set=Set 1
                     /primer=GAGAATGAGGCTAGTTGGCGGGAGGTG
                     /note="HSF1_L168S_F_new"
                     /set=Set 1
                     /primer=CACCTCCCGCCAACTAGCCTCATTCTC
                     /note="HSF1_L168S_R_new"
                     /set=Set 1
                     /primer=CAGCAACAGAAAGGAGTCAACAAGCTC
                     /note="HSF1_V185G_F"
                     /set=Set 1
                     /primer=GAGCTTGTTGACTCCTTTCTGTTGCTG
                     /note="HSF1_V185G_R"
                     /set=Set 1
                     /primer=GCCACAGAGCATAATTCTCATGCTTC
                     /note="HSF1_E166Y_R"
                     /set=Set 1
                     /primer=GTGACGCTGTCTCCGCGGATCTTTATG
                     /note="HSF1_Q134G_R"
                     /set=Set 1
                     /primer=CTCTTCACCCCTCCGATCCGGTTTGAC
                     /note="HSF1_L203G_R"
                     /set=Set 1
                     /primer=GACGCTGTCTTGGTAGATCTTTATGTC
                     /note="HSF1_R133Y_R"
                     /set=Set 1
                     /primer=GAGAATGAGGCTTTCTGGCGGGAGGTG
                     /note="HSF1_L168S_F"
                     /set=Set 1
                     /primer=CACCTCCCGCCAGAAAGCCTCATTCTC
                     /note="HSF1_L168S_R"
                     /set=Set 1
                     /primer=GCAGGAGTGCATGCTGTCCAAGCTCCTG
                     /note="HSF1_D155L_F"
                     /set=Set 1
                     /primer=CAGGAGCTTGGACAGCATGCACTCCTGC
                     /note="HSF1_D155L_R"
                     /set=Set 1
                     /primer=CAAGCTCCTGGCCATGAAGCATGAGAATG
                     /note="HSF1_M161S_F"
                     /set=Set 1
                     /primer=CATTCTCATGCTTCATGGCCAGGAGCTTG
                     /note="HSF1_M161S_R"
                     /set=Set 1
                     /primer=CATGAGAATGAGGCTCTGGGCCGGGAGGTGGCCAGCCTTC
                     /note="HSF1-W169G-F"
                     /set=Set 1
                     /primer=GAAGGCTGGCCACCTCCCGGCCCAGAGCCTCATTCTCATG
                     /note="HSF1-W169G-R"
                     /set=Set 1
                     /primer=GACGTGCAGCTGATGAAGGCCAAGCAGGAGTGCATGG
                     /note="HSF1-G149A-F"
                     /set=Set 1
                     /primer=CCATGCACTCCTGCTTGGCCTTCATCAGCTGCACGTC
                     /note="HSF1-G149A-R"
                     /set=Set 1
                     /primer=GTACAAGGGCAGCGGCAGCATCCTGGGGGTGAAGAGAAAGAT
                     /note="HSF1_202-258_mid_F"
                     /set=Set 1
                     /primer=GTACAAGAAAGCTGGGTTTTACACAGCATCAGGGGCGTAGA
                     /note="HSF1_202-258_CDS_Fls_R"
                     /set=Set 1
                     /primer=GTACAAGGGCAGCGGCAGCTCTGGACCCATCATCTCCGA
                     /note="HSF1_261-359_mid_F"
                     /set=Set 1
                     /primer=GGAAGCAGGAGTGCGCGGACTCCAAGCTCC
                     /note="HSF1-M154A-F"
                     /set=Set 1
                     /primer=GGAGCTTGGAGTCCGCGCACTCCTGCTTCC
                     /note="HSF1-M154A-R"
                     /set=Set 1
                     /primer=GCCATGAAGCATGAGATTGAGGCTCTGTGG
                     /note="HSF1-N165I-F"
                     /set=Set 1
                     /primer=CCACAGAGCCTCAATCTCATGCTTCATGGC
                     /note="HSF1-N165I-R"
                     /set=Set 1
                     /primer=CAAGCTGCTGACGGACTGGCAGCTGATGAAGG
                     /note="HSF1-V144W-F"
                     /set=Set 1
                     /primer=CCTTCATCAGCTGCCAGTCCGTCAGCAGCTTG
                     /note="HSF1-V144W-R"
                     /set=Set 1
                     /primer=TGGCCATGAAGCATGAGATGGAGGCTCTGTGG
                     /note="HSF1-N165M-F"
                     /set=Set 1
                     /primer=CCACAGAGCCTCCATCTCATGCTTCATGGCCA
                     /note="HSF1-N165M-R"
                     /set=Set 1
                     /primer=GATGAAGGGGAAGCAGATGTGCATGGACTCC
                     /note="HSF1-E152M-F"
                     /set=Set 1
                     /primer=GGAGTCCATGCACATCTGCTTCCCCTTCATC
                     /note="HSF1-E152M-R"
                     /set=Set 1
     misc_feature    6705..6707
                     /dnas_title="HSF1"
                     /gene="HSF1"
                     /gene_synonym=HSTF1
                     /experiment=experimental evidence, no additional details
                     recorded
                     /note="Phosphoserine; propagated from
                     UniProtKB/Swiss-Prot (Q00613.1); phosphorylation site"
     misc_feature    6738..6740
                     /dnas_title="HSF1"
                     /gene="HSF1"
                     /gene_synonym=HSTF1
                     /experiment=experimental evidence, no additional details
                     recorded
                     /note="Phosphoserine; propagated from
                     UniProtKB/Swiss-Prot (Q00613.1); phosphorylation site"
     misc_feature    6750..6752
                     /dnas_title="HSF1"
                     /gene="HSF1"
                     /gene_synonym=HSTF1
                     /experiment=experimental evidence, no additional details
                     recorded
                     /note="Phosphoserine; propagated from
                     UniProtKB/Swiss-Prot (Q00613.1); phosphorylation site"
     misc_feature    6771..6773
                     /dnas_title="HSF1"
                     /gene="HSF1"
                     /gene_synonym=HSTF1
                     /experiment=experimental evidence, no additional details
                     recorded
                     /note="Phosphoserine; propagated from
                     UniProtKB/Swiss-Prot (Q00613.1); phosphorylation site"
     misc_feature    6798..6800
                     /dnas_title="HSF1"
                     /gene="HSF1"
                     /gene_synonym=HSTF1
                     /experiment=experimental evidence, no additional details
                     recorded
                     /note="Phosphothreonine; propagated from
                     UniProtKB/Swiss-Prot (Q00613.1); phosphorylation site"
     misc_feature    6807..6809
                     /dnas_title="HSF1"
                     /gene="HSF1"
                     /gene_synonym=HSTF1
                     /experiment=experimental evidence, no additional details
                     recorded
                     /note="Phosphoserine; propagated from
                     UniProtKB/Swiss-Prot (Q00613.1); phosphorylation site"
     misc_feature    6861..6863
                     /dnas_title="HSF1"
                     /gene="HSF1"
                     /gene_synonym=HSTF1
                     /experiment=experimental evidence, no additional details
                     recorded
                     /note="Phosphoserine; propagated from
                     UniProtKB/Swiss-Prot (Q00613.1); phosphorylation site"
     misc_feature    6918..6920
                     /dnas_title="HSF1"
                     /gene="HSF1"
                     /gene_synonym=HSTF1
                     /experiment=experimental evidence, no additional details
                     recorded
                     /note="Phosphoserine; propagated from
                     UniProtKB/Swiss-Prot (Q00613.1); phosphorylation site"
     misc_feature    6942..7418
                     /dnas_title="HSF1"
                     /gene="HSF1"
                     /gene_synonym=HSTF1
                     /experiment=experimental evidence, no additional details
                     recorded
                     /note="propagated from UniProtKB/Swiss-Prot (Q00613.1);
                     Region: Transactivation domain"
     misc_feature    6981..7058
                     /dnas_title="HSF1"
                     /gene="HSF1"
                     /gene_synonym=HSTF1
                     /experiment=experimental evidence, no additional details
                     recorded
                     /note="propagated from UniProtKB/Swiss-Prot (Q00613.1);
                     Region: Hydrophobic repeat HR-C"
     misc_feature    7065..7091
                     /dnas_title="HSF1"
                     /gene="HSF1"
                     /gene_synonym=HSTF1
                     /experiment=experimental evidence, no additional details
                     recorded
                     /note="propagated from UniProtKB/Swiss-Prot (Q00613.1);
                     Region: 9aaTAD"
     misc_feature    7086..7088
                     /dnas_title="HSF1"
                     /gene="HSF1"
                     /gene_synonym=HSTF1
                     /experiment=experimental evidence, no additional details
                     recorded
                     /note="Phosphoserine; propagated from
                     UniProtKB/Swiss-Prot (Q00613.1); phosphorylation site"
     exon            6692..6973
                     /dnas_title="HSF1"
                     /gene="HSF1"
                     /gene_synonym=HSTF1
                     /inference=alignment:Splign
                     /number=9
     exon            6974..7079
                     /dnas_title="HSF1"
                     /gene="HSF1"
                     /gene_synonym=HSTF1
                     /inference=alignment:Splign
                     /number=10
     exon            7080..7145
                     /dnas_title="HSF1"
                     /gene="HSF1"
                     /gene_synonym=HSTF1
                     /inference=alignment:Splign
                     /number=11
     misc_feature    complement(7050..7071)
                     /note="HSF1-midR"
     misc_feature    6777..6793
                     /note="HSF1-fusion-2F"
                     /primer=GGCTCTGAGAACCTGTACTTCCAGAGCGACAAGAATGAGCTCAGTGA
                     /note="TEV-HSF1(380)-F"
                     /set=Set 1
                     /primer=GGCTCTGAGAACCTGTACTTCCAGAGCAGCAGCCTGGCCAGTATCCAA
                     /note="TEV-HSF1(434)-F"
                     /set=Set 1
                     /primer=GTACAAGAAAGCTGGGTTTCAGCTGTCAAGGTCAGGCAGGCT
                     /note="HSF1(434)-GWc-R"
                     /set=Set 1
                     /primer=CTGTACAAGGGCAGCGGCAGCACCCCTGAAAAGTGCCTCAG
                     /note="HSF1_369-423_mid_F"
                     /set=Set 1
                     /primer=GTACAAGAAAGCTGGGTTTTAGGTCACCGAGGGGCTGA
                     /note="HSF1_369-423_CDS-Fls-R"
                     /set=Set 1
                     /primer=TACAAGGGCAGCGGCAGCAGCCTGCCTGACCTTGACA
                     /note="HSF1_428-480_mid_F"
                     /set=Set 1
                     /primer=GTACAAGAAAGCTGGGTTTTAGCCCTCGGTGTCCGTGTGGC
                     /note="HSF1_261-359_CDS_Fls_R"
                     /set=Set 1
     misc_feature    7161..7163
                     /dnas_title="HSF1"
                     /gene="HSF1"
                     /gene_synonym=HSTF1
                     /experiment=experimental evidence, no additional details
                     recorded
                     /note="Phosphoserine; propagated from
                     UniProtKB/Swiss-Prot (Q00613.1); phosphorylation site"
     exon            7146..7215
                     /dnas_title="HSF1"
                     /gene="HSF1"
                     /gene_synonym=HSTF1
                     /inference=alignment:Splign
                     /number=12
     exon            7216..7421
                     /dnas_title="HSF1"
                     /gene="HSF1"
                     /gene_synonym=HSTF1
                     /inference=alignment:Splign
                     /number=13
                     /primer=GTACAAGAAAGCTGGGTTTTAGGAGCCGGGGTCCAGCAGGAAC
                     /note="HSF1_428-480_CDS_Fls_R"
                     /set=Set 1
                     /primer=TACAAGGGCAGCGGCAGCACCGGGAGCAACGACCTGCCGGT
                     /note="HSF1_483-529_mid_F"
                     /set=Set 1
     variation       6207..6209
                     /note="K126R"
     variation       6315..6317
                     /note="K162R"
     variation       6723..6725
                     /note="K298R"
     misc_feature    5805..5831
                     /note="TEV"
BASE COUNT     2217 a   2697 c   2597 g   2182 t
ORIGIN      
          1 atctataaca agaaaatata tatataataa gttatcacgt aagtagaaca tgaaataaca
         61 atataattat cgtatgagtt aaatcttaaa agtcacgtaa aagataatca tgcgtcattt
        121 tgactcacgc ggtcgttata gttcaaaatc agtgacactt accgcattga caagcacgcc
        181 tcacgggagc tccaagcggc gactgagatg tcctaaatgc acagcgacgg attcgcgcta
        241 tttagaaaga gagagcaata tttcaagaat gcatgcgtca attttacgca gactatcttt
        301 ctagggttaa aaaagatttg cgctttactc gacctaaact ttaaacacgt catagaatct
        361 tcgtttgaca aaaaccacat tgtggccaag ctgtgtgacg cgacgcgcgc taaagaatgg
        421 caaaccaagt cgcgcgaggt accagctttt gttcccttta gtgagggtta atttcgagct
        481 tggcgtaatc atggtcatag ctgtttcctg tgtgaaattg ttatccgctc acaattccac
        541 acaacatacg agccggaagc ataaagtgta aagcctgggg tgcctaatga gtgagctaac
        601 tcacattaat tgcgttgcgc tcactgcccg ctttccagtc gggaaacctg tcgtgccagc
        661 tgcattaatg aatcggccaa cgcgcgggga gaggcggttt gcgtattggg cgctcttccg
        721 cttcctcgct cactgactcg ctgcgctcgg tcgttcggct gcggcgagcg gtatcagctc
        781 actcaaaggc ggtaatacgg ttatccacag aatcagggga taacgcagga aagaacatgt
        841 gagcaaaagg ccagcaaaag gccaggaacc gtaaaaaggc cgcgttgctg gcgtttttcc
        901 ataggctccg cccccctgac gagcatcaca aaaatcgacg ctcaagtcag aggtggcgaa
        961 acccgacagg actataaaga taccaggcgt ttccccctgg aagctccctc gtgcgctctc
       1021 ctgttccgac cctgccgctt accggatacc tgtccgcctt tctcccttcg ggaagcgtgg
       1081 cgctttctca tagctcacgc tgtaggtatc tcagttcggt gtaggtcgtt cgctccaagc
       1141 tgggctgtgt gcacgaaccc cccgttcagc ccgaccgctg cgccttatcc ggtaactatc
       1201 gtcttgagtc caacccggta agacacgact tatcgccact ggcagcagcc actggtaaca
       1261 ggattagcag agcgaggtat gtaggcggtg ctacagagtt cttgaagtgg tggcctaact
       1321 acggctacac tagaagaaca gtatttggta tctgcgctct gctgaagcca gttaccttcg
       1381 gaaaaagagt tggtagctct tgatccggca aacaaaccac cgctggtagc ggtggttttt
       1441 ttgtttgcaa gcagcagatt acgcgcagaa aaaaaggatc tcaagaagat cctttgatct
       1501 tttctacggg gtctgacgct cagtggaacg aaaactcacg ttaagggatt ttggtcatga
       1561 gattatcaaa aaggatcttc acctagatcc ttttaaatta aaaatgaagt tttaaatcaa
       1621 tctaaagtat atatgagtaa acttggtctg acagttacca atgcttaatc agtgaggcac
       1681 ctatctcagc gatctgtcta tttcgttcat ccatagttgc ctgactcccc gtcgtgtaga
       1741 taactacgat acgggagggc ttaccatctg gccccagtgc tgcaatgata ccgcgagacc
       1801 cacgctcacc ggctccagat ttatcagcaa taaaccagcc agccggaagg gccgagcgca
       1861 gaagtggtcc tgcaacttta tccgcctcca tccagtctat taattgttgc cgggaagcta
       1921 gagtaagtag ttcgccagtt aatagtttgc gcaacgttgt tgccattgct acaggcatcg
       1981 tggtgtcacg ctcgtcgttt ggtatggctt cattcagctc cggttcccaa cgatcaaggc
       2041 gagttacatg atcccccatg ttgtgcaaaa aagcggttag ctccttcggt cctccgatcg
       2101 ttgtcagaag taagttggcc gcagtgttat cactcatggt tatggcagca ctgcataatt
       2161 ctcttactgt catgccatcc gtaagatgct tttctgtgac tggtgagtac tcaaccaagt
       2221 cattctgaga atagtgtatg cggcgaccga gttgctcttg cccggcgtca atacgggata
       2281 ataccgcgcc acatagcaga actttaaaag tgctcatcat tggaaaacgt tcttcggggc
       2341 gaaaactctc aaggatctta ccgctgttga gatccagttc gatgtaaccc actcgtgcac
       2401 ccaactgatc ttcagcatct tttactttca ccagcgtttc tgggtgagca aaaacaggaa
       2461 ggcaaaatgc cgcaaaaaag ggaataaggg cgacacggaa atgttgaata ctcatactct
       2521 tcctttttca atattattga agcatttatc agggttattg tctcatgagc ggatacatat
       2581 ttgaatgtat ttagaaaaat aaacaaatag gggttccgcg cacatttccc cgaaaagtgc
       2641 cacctgggaa attgtaagcg ttaatatttt gttaaaattc gcgttaaatt tttgttaaat
       2701 cagctcattt tttaaccaat aggccgaaat cggcaaaatc ccttataaat caaaagaata
       2761 gaccgagata gggttgagtg ttgttccagt ttggaacaag agtccactat taaagaacgt
       2821 ggactccaac gtcaaaggnn nnnnnnnnnn nnnnnnnnnn nnnnnnnnnn nnnnnnnnnn
       2881 nnnnnnntnn nnnnnnnnnn nnnnnnnnnn nnnnnnnnnn nnnnnnnnnn nnnnnnnnnn
       2941 nnnnnnnnnn nnnnnnnnnn nnnnnnnnnn nnnnnnnnng nnnnnnnnnn nnnnnnnnnn
       3001 nnnnnnnnnn nnnnnnnnnn nnnnnnnnnn nnnnnnnnnn nnnnnnnnnn nnnnnnnnnn
       3061 nnnnnnnnnn nnnnnnnnnn nnnnnnnnnn nnnnnnnnnn nnnncccatt cgccattcag
       3121 gctgcgcaac tgttgggaag ggcgatcggt gcgggcctct tcgctattac gccagctggc
       3181 gaaaggggga tgtgctgcaa ggcgattaag ttgggtaacg ccagggtttt cccagtcacg
       3241 acgttgtaaa acgacggcca gtgaattgta atacgactca ctatagggcg aattggagct
       3301 cggtattcac gacagcaggc tgaataataa aaaaattaga aactattatt taaccctaga
       3361 aagataatca tattgtgacg tacgttaaag ataatcatgc gtaaaattga cgcatgtgtt
       3421 ttatcggtct gtatatcgag gtttatttat taatttgaat agatattaag ttttattata
       3481 tttacactta catactaata ataaattcaa caaacaattt atttatgttt atttatttat
       3541 taaaaaaaaa caaaaactca aaatttcttc tataaagtaa caaaactttt aaacattctc
       3601 tcttttacaa aaataaactt attttgtact ttaaaaacag tcatgttgta ttataaaata
       3661 agtaattagc ttaacctata cataatagaa acaaattata cttattagtc agtcagaaac
       3721 aactttggca catatcaata ttatgctctc gttaatTAAc gtagcCCTCG TGAGGCTCCG
       3781 GTGCCCGTCA GTGGGCAGAG CGCACATCGC CCACAGTCCC CGAGAAGTTG GGGGGAGGGG
       3841 TCGGCAATTG AACCGGTGCC TAGAGAAGGT GGCGCGGGGT AAACTGGGAA AGTGATGTCG
       3901 TGTACTGGCT CCGCCTTTTT CCCGAGGGTG GGGGAGAACC GTATATAAGT GCAGTAGTCG
       3961 CCGTGAACGT TCTTTTTCGC AACGGGTTTG CCGCCAGAAC ACAGGTAAGT GCCGTGTGTG
       4021 GTTCCCGCGG GCCTGGCCTC TTTACGGGTT ATGGCCCTTG CGTGCCTTGA ATTACTTCCA
       4081 CCTGGCTGCA GTACGTGATT CTTGATCCCG AGCTTCGGGT TGGAAGTGGG TGGGAGAGTT
       4141 CGAGGCCTTG CGCTTAAGGA GCCCCTTCGC CTCGTGCTTG AGTTGAGGCC TGGCCTGGGC
       4201 GCTGGGGCCG CCGCGTGCGA ATCTGGTGGC ACCTTCGCGC CTGTCTCGCT GCTTTCGATA
       4261 AGTCTCTAGC CATTTAAAAT TTTTGATGAC CTGCTGCGAC GCTTTTTTTC TGGCAAGATA
       4321 GTCTTGTAAA TGCGGGCCAA GATCTGCACA CTGGTATTTC GGTTTTTGGG GCCGCGGGCG
       4381 GCGACGGGGC CCGTGCGTCC CAGCGCACAT GTTCGGCGAG GCGGGGCCTG CGAGCGCGGC
       4441 CACCGAGAAT CGGACGGGGG TAGTCTCAAG CTGGCCGGCC TGCTCTGGTG CCTGGCCTCG
       4501 CGCCGCCGTG TATCGCCCCG CCCTGGGCGG CAAGGCTGGC CCGGTCGGCA CCAGTTGCGT
       4561 GAGCGGAAAG ATGGCCGCTT CCCGGCCCTG CTGCAGGGAG CTCAAAATGG AGGACGCGGC
       4621 GCTCGGGAGA GCGGGCGGGT GAGTCACCCA CACAAAGGAA AAGGGCCTTT CCGTCCTCAG
       4681 CCGTCGCTTC ATGTGACTCC ACGGAGTACC GGGCGCCGTC CAGGCACCTC GATTAGTTCT
       4741 CGAGCTTTTG GAGTACGTCG TCTTTAGGTT GGGGGGAGGG GTTTTATGCG ATGGAGTTTC
       4801 CCCACACTGA GTGGGTGGAG ACTGAAGTTA GGCCAGCTTG GCACTTGATG TAATTCTCCT
       4861 TGGAATTTGC CCTTTTTGAG TTTGGATCTT GGTTCATTCT CAAGCCTCAG ACAGTGGTTC
       4921 AAAGTTTTTT TCTTCCATTT CAGGTGTCGT GAGGAATTAG CTTGGTACTA ATACGACTCA
       4981 CTATAGGGAG ACCCAAGCTG GCTAGGTAAG CTTGGTACCG AGCTCGGATC CACTAGTCCA
       5041 GTGTGAGGAG GAGTGGCACC ATGGTGAGCA AGGGCGAGGA GGATAACATG GCCATCATCA
       5101 AGGAGTTCAT GCGCTTCAAG GTGCACATGG AGGGCTCCGT GAACGGCCAC GAGTTCGAGA
       5161 TCGAGGGCGA GGGCGAGGGC CGCCCCTACG AGGGCACCCA GACCGCCAAG CTGAAGGTGA
       5221 CCAAGGGTGG CCCCCTGCCC TTCGCCTGGG ACATCCTGTC CCCTCAGTTC ATGTACGGCT
       5281 CCAAGGCCTA CGTGAAGCAC CCCGCCGACA TCCCCGACTA CTTGAAGCTG TCCTTCCCCG
       5341 AGGGCTTCAA GTGGGAGCGC GTGATGAACT TCGAGGACGG CGGCGTGGTG ACCGTGACCC
       5401 AGGACTCCTC CCTGCAGGAC GGCGAGTTCA TCTACAAGGT GAAGCTGCGC GGCACCAACT
       5461 TCCCCTCCGA CGGCCCCGTA ATGCAGAAGA AGACCATGGG CTGGGAGGCC TCCTCCGAGC
       5521 GGATGTACCC CGAGGACGGC GCCCTGAAGG GCGAGATCAA GCAGAGGCTG AAGCTGAAGG
       5581 ACGGCGGCCA CTACGACGCT GAGGTCAAGA CCACCTACAA GGCCAAGAAG CCCGTGCAGC
       5641 TGCCCGGCGC CTACAACGTC AACATCAAGT TGGACATCAC CTCCCACAAC GAGGACTACA
       5701 CCATCGTGGA ACAGTACGAA CGCGCCGAGG GCCGCCACTC CACCGGCGGC ATGGACGAGC
       5761 TGTACAAGag cGGCAGCACA AGTTTGTACA AAAAAGCAGG CTTCGGCTCT GAGAACCTGT
       5821 ACTTCCAGAG Catggatctg cccgtgggcc ccggcgcggc ggggcccagc aacgtcccgg
       5881 ccttcctgac caagctgtgg accctcgtga gcgacccgga caccgacgcg ctcatctgct
       5941 ggagcccgag cgggaacagc ttccacgtgt tcgaccaggg ccagtttgcc aaggaggtgc
       6001 tgcccaagta cttcaagcac aacaacatgg ccagcttcgt gcggcagctc aacatgtatg
       6061 gcttccggaa agtggtccac atcgagcagg gcggcctggt caagccagag agagacgaca
       6121 cggagttcca gcacccatgc ttcctgcgtg gccaggagca gctccttgag aacatcaaga
       6181 ggaaagtgac cagtgtgtcc accctgcgta gtgaagacat aaagatccgc caggacagcg
       6241 tcaccaagct gctgacggac gtgcagctga tgaaggggaa gcaggagtgc atggactcca
       6301 agctcctggc catgcgtcat gagaatgagg ctctgtggcg ggaggtggcc agccttcggc
       6361 agaagcatgc ccagcaacag aaagtcgtca acaagctcat tcagttcctg atctcactgg
       6421 tgcagtcaaa ccggatcctg ggggtgaaga gaaagatccc cctgatgctg aacgacagtg
       6481 gctcagcaca ttccatgccc aagtatagcc ggcagttctc cctggagcac gtccacggct
       6541 cgggccccta ctcggccccc tccccagcct acagcagctc cagcctctac gcccctgatg
       6601 ctgtggccag ctctggaccc atcatctccg acatcaccga gctggctcct gccagcccca
       6661 tggcctcccc cggcgggagc atagacgaga ggcccctatc cagcagcccc ctggtgcgtg
       6721 tccgtgagga gccccccagc ccgcctcaga gcccccgggt agaggaggcg agtcccgggc
       6781 gcccatcttc cgtggacacc ctcttgtccc cgaccgccct cattgactcc atcctgcggg
       6841 agagtgaacc tgcccccgcc tccgtcacag ccctcacgga cgccaggggc cacacggaca
       6901 ccgagggccg gcctccctcc cccccgccca cctccacccc tgaaaagtgc ctcagcgtag
       6961 cctgcctgga caagaatgag ctcagtgacc acttggatgc tatggactcc aacctggata
       7021 acctgcagac catgctgagc agccacggct tcagcgtgga caccagtgcc ctgctggacc
       7081 tgttcagccc ctcggtgacc gtgcccgaca tgagcctgcc tgaccttgac agcagcctgg
       7141 ccagtatcca agagctcctg tctccccagg agccccccag gcctcccgag gcagagaaca
       7201 gcagcccgga ttcagggaag cagctggtgc actacacagc gcagccgctg ttcctgctgg
       7261 accccggctc cgtggacacc gggagcaacg acctgccggt gctgtttgag ctgggagagg
       7321 gctcctactt ctccgaaggg gacggcttcg ccgaggaccc caccatctcc ctgctgacag
       7381 gctcggagcc tcccaaagcc aaggacccca ctgtctccta gAACCCAGCT TTCTTGTACA
       7441 AAGTGGTTGA TATCCAGCAC AGTGGCGGCC GCTCGAGTCT AGAGGGCCCG CGGTTCGAAG
       7501 GTAAGCCTAT CCCTAACCCT CTCCTCGGTC TCGATTCTAC GCGTACCGGT TAGTAATGAT
       7561 CGACAATCAA CCTCTGGATT ACAAAATTTG TGAAAGATTG ACTGGTATTC TTAACTATGT
       7621 TGCTCCTTTT ACGCTATGTG GATACGCTGC TTTAATGCCT TTGTATCATG CTATTGCTTC
       7681 CCGTATGGCT TTCATTTTCT CCTCCTTGTA TAAATCCTGG TTGCTGTCTC TTTATGAGGA
       7741 GTTGTGGCCC GTTGTCAGGC AACGTGGCGT GGTGTGCACT GTGTTTGCTG ACGCAACCCC
       7801 CACTGGTTGG GGCATTGCCA CCACCTGTCA GCTCCTTTCC GGGACTTTCG CTTTCCCCCT
       7861 CCCTATTGCC ACGGCGGAAC TCATCGCCGC CTGCCTTGCC CGCTGCTGGA CAGGGGCTCG
       7921 GCTGTTGGGC ACTGACAATT CCGTGGTGTT GTCGGGGAAG CTGACGTCCT TTCCATGGCT
       7981 GCTCGCCTGT GTTGCCACCT GGATTCTGCG CGGGACGTCC TTCTGCTACG TCCCTTCGGC
       8041 CCTCAATCCA GCGGACCTTC CTTCCCGCGG CCTGCTGCCG GCTCTGCGGC CTCTTCCGCG
       8101 TCTTCGCCTT CGCCCTCAGA CGAGTCGGAT CTCCCTTTGG GCCGCCTCCC CGCCTGGCGA
       8161 TGGTACCGGT GTGGAAAGTC CCCAGGCTCC CCAGCAGGCA GAAGTATGCA AAGCATGCAT
       8221 CTCAATTAGT CAGCAACCAG GTGTGGAAAG TCCCCAGGCT CCCCAGCAGG CAGAAGTATG
       8281 CAAAGCATGC ATCTCAATTA GTCAGCAACC ATAGTCCCGC CCCTAACTCC GCCCATCCCG
       8341 CCCCTAACTC CGCCCAGTTC CGCCCATTCT CCGCCCCATG GCTGACTAAT TTTTTTTATT
       8401 TATGCAGAGG CCGAGGCCGC CTCTGCCTCT GAGCTATTCC AGAAGTAGTG AGGAGGCTTT
       8461 TTTGGAGGCC TAGGCTTTTG CAAAAAGCTC CCGGGAGCTT GTATATCCAT TTTCGGATCT
       8521 GATCAgcacg ggGCACGTGT TGACAATTAA TCATCGGCAT AGTATATCGG CATAGTATAA
       8581 TACGACAAGG TGAGGAACTA AACCatgacc gagtacaagc ccacggtgcg cctcgccacc
       8641 cgcgacgacg tccccagggc cgtacgcacc ctcgccgccg cgttcgccga ctaccccgcc
       8701 acgcgccaca ccgtcgatcc ggaccgccac atcgagcggg tcaccgagct gcaagaactc
       8761 ttcctcacgc gcgtcgggct cgacatcggc aaggtgtggg tcgcggacga cggcgccgcc
       8821 gtggcggtct ggaccacgcc ggagagcgtc gaagcggggg cggtgttcgc cgagatcggc
       8881 ccgcgcatgg ccgagttgag cggttcccgg ctggccgcgc agcaacagat ggaaggcctc
       8941 ctggcgccgc accggcccaa ggagcccgcg tggttcctgg ccaccgtcgg agtctcgccc
       9001 gaccaccagg gcaagggtct gggcagcgcc gtcgtgctcc ccggagtgga ggcggccgag
       9061 cgcgccgggg tgcccgcctt cctggagacc tccgcgcccc gcaacctccc cttctacgag
       9121 cggctcggct tcaccgtcac cgccgacgtc gaggtgcccg aaggaccgcg cacctggtgc
       9181 atgacccgca agcccggtgc ctgaGCTAAG CACAATTCGA GCTCGGTACC TTTAAGACCA
       9241 ATGACTTACA AGGCAGCTGT AGATCTcata tgattctcta gagctcgctg atcagcctcg
       9301 actgtgcctt ctagttgcca gccatctgtt gtttgcccct cccccgtgcc ttccttgacc
       9361 ctggaaggtg ccactcccac tgtcctttcc taataaaatg aggaaattgc atcgcattgt
       9421 ctgagtaggt gtcattctat tctggggggt ggggtggggc aggacagcaa gggggaggat
       9481 tgggaagaca atagcaggca tgctggggat gcggtgggct ctatggcttc tgaggcggaa
       9541 agaaccagct ggggctcgat cctctagagt cgagggctgc aggaattcga tatcaagctc
       9601 tagccaacaa gctcgtcatc gctttgcaga agagcagaga ggatatgctc atcgtctaaa
       9661 gaactaccca ttttattata tattagtcac gat
//
