# Supplementary material for: SUMOylation is not a prerequisite for HSF1’s role in stress protection and transactivation
Source: Sci Rep. 2025 Jul 5;15:24077. doi: 10.1038/s41598-025-08735-3 (PMC12228814; doi:10.1038/s41598-025-08735-3)
Supplement: Supplementary file 6 — Supplementary Material 6 [file 41598_2025_8735_MOESM6_ESM.txt]

LOCUS       Sequence	3456 bp 	DNA	SYN
DEFINITION  Sequence
ACCESSION   
KEYWORDS    
SOURCE      
  ORGANISM  other sequences; artificial sequences; vectors.
FEATURES             Location/Qualifiers
     repeat_region   272..306
                     /label=piggyBac left (5') inverted repeat
                     /note="piggyBac transposon-specific inverted terminal
                     repeat sequence (ITR)"
     promoter        complement(455..473)
                     /label=T3 promoter
                     /note="promoter for bacteriophage T3 RNA polymerase"
     primer_bind     complement(494..510)
                     /label=M13 rev
                     /note="common sequencing primer, one of multiple similar
                     variants"
     primer_bind     complement(494..510)
                     /label=M13 Reverse
                     /note="In lacZ gene. Also called M13-rev"
     misc_feature    1..3756
                     /note="PB-TET"
                     /dnas_title="CAGGAAACAGCTATGAC"
                     /primer=CAGGAAACAGCTATGAC
                     /note="M13-R"
                     /set=Set 1
                     /dnas_title="CACACAGGAAACAGCTATGACCAT"
                     /primer=CACACAGGAAACAGCTATGACCAT
                     /note="M13_R"
                     /set=Set 1
                     /dnas_title="GCGACGCGCGCTAAAGAATGG"
                     /primer=GCGACGCGCGCTAAAGAATGG
                     /note="PB-F"
                     /set=Set 1
                     /dnas_title="CCAGGAAACAGCTATGACCAT"
                     /primer=CCAGGAAACAGCTATGACCAT
                     /note="M13-R-Petr"
                     /set=Set 1
     primer_bind     complement(507..529)
                     /label=M13/pUC Reverse
                     /note="In lacZ gene"
     protein_bind    518..534
                     /label=lac operator
                     /bound_moiety="lac repressor encoded by lacI"
                     /note="The lac repressor binds to the lac operator to
                     inhibit transcription in E. coli. This inhibition can be
                     relieved by adding lactose or
                     isopropyl-beta-D-thiogalactopyranoside (IPTG)."
     promoter        complement(542..572)
                     /label=lac promoter
                     /note="promoter for the E. coli lac operon"
     protein_bind    587..608
                     /label=CAP binding site
                     /bound_moiety="E. coli catabolite activator protein"
                     /note="CAP binding activates transcription in the
                     presence of cAMP."
     primer_bind     complement(725..742)
                     /label=L4440
                     /note="L4440 vector, forward primer"
     rep_origin      complement(896..1484)
                     /direction=ColE1/pMB1/pBR322/pUC origin
                     /label=ori
                     /note="high-copy-number ColE1/pMB1/pBR322/pUC origin of
                     replication"
     primer_bind     complement(976..995)
                     /label=pBR322ori-F
                     /note="pBR322 origin, forward primer"
     CDS             complement(1655..2515)
                     /dnas_title="Amp"
                     /codon_start=1
                     /gene="bla"
                     /product="beta-lactamase"
                     /label=AmpR
                     /note="confers resistance to ampicillin, carbenicillin,
                     and related antibiotics"
                     /translation="MSIQHFRVALIPFFAAFCLPVFAHPETLVKVKDAEDQLGARVGY
                     IELDLNSGKILESFRPEERFPMMSTFKVLLCGAVLSRIDAGQEQLGRRIHYSQNDLVE
                     YSPVTEKHLTDGMTVRELCSAAITMSDNTAANLLLTTIGGPKELTAFLHNMGDHVTRL
                     DRWEPELNEAIPNDERDTTMPVAMATTLRKLLTGELLTLASRQQLIDWMEADKVAGPL
                     LRSALPAGWFIADKSGAGERGSRGIIAALGPDGKPSRIVVIYTTGSQATMDERNRQIA
                     EIGASLIKHW"
                     /dnas_title="GGGGACCACTTTGTACAAGAAAGCTGGGTGTGTCACGCTCGTCGT
                     TTGGTATG"
                     /primer=GGGGACCACTTTGTACAAGAAAGCTGGGTGTGTCACGCTCGTCGTTTGGT
                     ATG
                     /note="AttB2-SBP-Lib-R"
                     /set=Set 1
                     /dnas_title="TGGCCCCAGTGCTGCAATGATAC"
                     /primer=TGGCCCCAGTGCTGCAATGATAC
                     /note="Biotin-Amp-R"
                     /set=Set 1
                     /dnas_title="GTGACTGGAGTTCAGACGTGTGCTCTTCCGATCTGTGTCACGCTC
                     GTCGTTTGGTATG"
                     /primer=GTGACTGGAGTTCAGACGTGTGCTCTTCCGATCTGTGTCACGCTCGTCGT
                     TTGGTATG
                     /note="Read2-Amp-R"
                     /set=Set 1
     primer_bind     2278..2297
                     /label=Amp-R
                     /note="Ampicillin resistance gene, reverse primer"
                     /dnas_title="TTGGGAACCGGAGCTGAATGAA"
                     /primer=TTGGGAACCGGAGCTGAATGAA
                     /note="Amp_F"
                     /set=Set 1
                     /dnas_title="ATCATTGGAAAACGTTCTTC"
                     /primer=ATCATTGGAAAACGTTCTTC
                     /note="BGLII_MUT_VAL_F"
                     /set=Set 1
     promoter        complement(2516..2620)
                     /dnas_title="bla"
                     /gene="bla"
                     /label=AmpR promoter
     rep_origin      complement(2649..3104)
                     /direction=f1 bacteriophage origin of replication
                     /label=f1 ori
                     /note="f1 bacteriophage origin of replication; arrow
                     indicates direction of (+) strand synthesis"
     primer_bind     complement(2786..2807)
                     /label=F1ori-F
                     /note="F1 origin, forward primer"
     primer_bind     2998..3017
                     /label=F1ori-R
                     /note="F1 origin, reverse primer"
     primer_bind     3245..3262
                     /label=M13 Forward
                     /note="In lacZ gene. Also called M13-F20 or M13 (-21)
                     Forward"
     primer_bind     3246..3262
                     /label=M13 fwd
                     /note="common sequencing primer, one of multiple similar
                     variants"
     primer_bind     3269..3288
                     /label=T7
                     /note="T7 promoter, forward primer"
     promoter        3269..3287
                     /label=T7 promoter
                     /note="promoter for bacteriophage T7 RNA polymerase"
     repeat_region   3354..3416
                     /label=piggyBac right (3') inverted repeat
                     /note="piggyBac transposon-specific inverted terminal
                     repeat sequence (ITR)"
                     /dnas_title="GTAAAACGACGGCCAG"
                     /primer=GTAAAACGACGGCCAG
                     /note="M13-F (-20)"
                     /set=Set 1
                     /dnas_title="CGAGCTCGAATTCACTGGCC"
                     /primer=CGAGCTCGAATTCACTGGCC
                     /note="comp-20"
                     /set=Set 1
                     /dnas_title="CGAGCTCGAATTCACTGGCC"
                     /primer=CGAGCTCGAATTCACTGGCC
                     /note="comp-20-bio"
                     /set=Set 1
                     /dnas_title="GGGAACCGGCAGCATGGGCGCCGTCGTTTTACAACGTCGTGA"
                     /primer=GGGAACCGGCAGCATGGGCGCCGTCGTTTTACAACGTCGTGA
                     /note="HSPA1A-pr-Lacz-F"
                     /set=Set 1
                     /dnas_title="GGGGAATTCACTGGCCGTCGTTTTACAA"
                     /primer=GGGGAATTCACTGGCCGTCGTTTTACAA
                     /note="Phage-EcoRI-F"
                     /set=Set 1
                     /dnas_title="GTAAAACGACGGCCAGT"
                     /primer=GTAAAACGACGGCCAGT
                     /note="M13_F"
                     /set=Set 1
                     /dnas_title="TAATACGACTCACTATAGGG"
                     /primer=TAATACGACTCACTATAGGG
                     /note="T7"
                     /set=Set 1
                     /dnas_title="GATGTTTTCCCAGTCACGA"
                     /primer=GATGTTTTCCCAGTCACGA
                     /note="M13-F-Petr"
                     /set=Set 1
     misc_feature    3757..9266
                     /note="FP"
     misc_feature    3769..4952
                     /note="EF-1Alpha promoter"
     misc_feature    3942..3948
                     /note="TATA box"
     misc_feature    3970..3976
                     /note="INR"
     misc_feature    3972..3972
                     /note="+1"
     misc_feature    3972..4004
                     /note="Exon1"
     misc_feature    3998..4012
                     /note="Donor"
                     /dnas_title="CGACATCACTTTCCCAGTTTACCCCGCGCCACCTTCTCTA"
                     /primer=CGACATCACTTTCCCAGTTTACCCCGCGCCACCTTCTCTA
                     /note="1stPCR-sgRNA-V2-F"
                     /set=Set 1
                     /dnas_title="CGACATCACTTTCCCAGTTTACCCCGCGCCACCTTCTCTA"
                     /primer=CGACATCACTTTCCCAGTTTACCCCGCGCCACCTTCTCTA
                     /note="1stPCR-sgRNA-V2-R"
                     /set=Set 1
                     /dnas_title="GGGGTTAATTAACGTAGCCCTCGTGAGGCTCCGGTGCCCGTC"
                     /primer=GGGGTTAATTAACGTAGCCCTCGTGAGGCTCCGGTGCCCGTC
                     /note="PacI-NheI-EF1-F"
                     /set=Set 1
     misc_feature    4005..4943
                     /note="Intron"
     misc_feature    4020..4024
                     /note="DPE (?)"
                     /dnas_title="GAAGGAGATAGAACCATGCCGGAGGCCCCGCCTC"
                     /primer=GAAGGAGATAGAACCATGCCGGAGGCCCCGCCTC
                     /note="COMT-MB(CDS)-rbs-F"
                     /set=Set 1
                     /dnas_title="GGCTCTGAGAACCTGTACTTCCAGAGCATGCCGGAGGCCCCGCCT
                     C"
                     /primer=GGCTCTGAGAACCTGTACTTCCAGAGCATGCCGGAGGCCCCGCCTC
                     /note="COMT-MB(CDS)-TEV-F"
                     /set=Set 1
                     /dnas_title="GGGAACCACACACGGCACTTAC"
                     /primer=GGGAACCACACACGGCACTTAC
                     /note="EF1-intron-R"
                     /set=Set 1
     misc_feature    4969..4988
                     /note="T7"
     misc_feature    4923..4963
                     /note="Acceptor"
     misc_feature    4944..5032
                     /note="Exon2"
                     /dnas_title="AGGTGTCGTGAGGAATTAGC"
                     /primer=AGGTGTCGTGAGGAATTAGC
                     /note="FAM-T7-SBP-F"
                     /set=Set 1
                     /dnas_title="GAAGGAGATAGAACCATGACCGAGCGCCGCGT"
                     /primer=GAAGGAGATAGAACCATGACCGAGCGCCGCGT
                     /note="HSPB1-RBS-F"
                     /set=Set 1
                     /dnas_title="GGCTCTGAGAACCTGTACTTCCAGAGCATGACCGAGCGCCGCGT"
                     /primer=GGCTCTGAGAACCTGTACTTCCAGAGCATGACCGAGCGCCGCGT
                     /note="HSPB1-TEV-F"
                     /set=Set 1
                     /dnas_title="TAATACGACTCACTATAGGG"
                     /primer=TAATACGACTCACTATAGGG
                     /note="T7"
                     /set=Set 1
                     /dnas_title="CCTTGGAATTTGCCCTTTTTG"
                     /primer=CCTTGGAATTTGCCCTTTTTG
                     /note="EF1-intron-F"
                     /set=Set 1
     RBS             5046..5051
                     /note="RBS"
     gene            5064..5768
                     /dnas_title="mCherry"
                     /label=mCherry
                     /gene="mCherry"
                     /translation="VSKGEEDNMAIIKEFMRFKVHMEGSVNGHEFEIEGEGEGRPYEG
                     TQTAKLKVTKGGPLPFAWDILSPQFMYGSKAYVKHPADIPDYLKLSFPEGFKWERVMN
                     FEDGGVVTVTQDSSLQDGEFIYKVKLRGTNFPSDGPVMQKKTMGWEASSERMYPEDGA
                     LKGEIKQRLKLKDGGHYDAEVKTTYKAKKPVQLPGAYNVNIKLDITSHNEDYTIVEQY
                     ERAEGRHSTGGMDELYK"
     misc_feature    5241..5294
                     /label=Q66M (mCherry)
                     /translation="FAWDILSPQFMYGSKAYV"
                     /dnas_title="GGGACTAGTCCAGTGTGAGGAGGAGTGGCACCATGGTGAGCAAGG
                     GCGAGGAG"
                     /primer=GGGACTAGTCCAGTGTGAGGAGGAGTGGCACCATGGTGAGCAAGGGCGAG
                     GAG
                     /note="SpeI-GFP-F"
                     /set=Set 1
                     /dnas_title="GGGCTCGAGTATGGTGAGCAAGGGCGAGGAG"
                     /primer=GGGCTCGAGTATGGTGAGCAAGGGCGAGGAG
                     /note="XhoI-GFP-F"
                     /set=Set 1
                     /dnas_title="GAGAATCCTGGACCGATGGTGAGCAAGGGCGAGGAGGATAA"
                     /primer=GAGAATCCTGGACCGATGGTGAGCAAGGGCGAGGAGGATAA
                     /note="Linker-cherry-F"
                     /set=Set 1
                     /dnas_title="GAAGGAGATAGAACCATGGTGAGCAAGGGCGAGGA"
                     /primer=GAAGGAGATAGAACCATGGTGAGCAAGGGCGAGGA
                     /note="rbs-FP-GW-F"
                     /set=Set 1
                     /dnas_title="GGCTCTGAGAACCTGTACTTCCAGAGCATGGTGAGCAAGGGCGAG
                     GA"
                     /primer=GGCTCTGAGAACCTGTACTTCCAGAGCATGGTGAGCAAGGGCGAGGA
                     /note="TEV-FP-GW-F"
                     /set=Set 1
                     /dnas_title="GATCCACTAGTCCAGTGTGAGGAGGAGTGGCACC"
                     /primer=GATCCACTAGTCCAGTGTGAGGAGGAGTGGCACC
                     /note="RBS-EFI-F"
                     /set=Set 1
                     /dnas_title="GGGCCACCCTTGGTCACCTTC"
                     /primer=GGGCCACCCTTGGTCACCTTC
                     /note="mCherry-R"
                     /set=Set 1
                     /dnas_title="GTGAGCAAGGGCGAGGAG"
                     /primer=GTGAGCAAGGGCGAGGAG
                     /note="N-GFP-R"
                     /set=Set 1
                     /dnas_title="GAAGGAGATAGAACCATGGTGAGCAAGGGCGAGGA"
                     /primer=GAAGGAGATAGAACCATGGTGAGCAAGGGCGAGGA
                     /note="rbs_GFP_CDS_F"
                     /set=Set 1
                     /dnas_title="GGTGCCACTCCTCCTCACACTGGACTAGTGGATC"
                     /primer=GGTGCCACTCCTCCTCACACTGGACTAGTGGATC
                     /note="RBS-EFI-R"
                     /set=Set 1
                     /dnas_title="GTACAAACTTGTGCTGCCGCTCTTGTACAGCTCGTCCATGC"
                     /primer=GTACAAACTTGTGCTGCCGCTCTTGTACAGCTCGTCCATGC
                     /note="GFP-AttR1-R"
                     /set=Set 1
                     /dnas_title="GCTGTACAAGAGCGGCAGCACAAGTTTGTACAAAAAAGCT"
                     /primer=GCTGTACAAGAGCGGCAGCACAAGTTTGTACAAAAAAGCT
                     /note="GFP-AttR1-F"
                     /set=Set 1
                     /dnas_title="GGGACGCGTTTACTTGTACAGCTCGTCCATGC"
                     /primer=GGGACGCGTTTACTTGTACAGCTCGTCCATGC
                     /note="MluI-GFP-R"
                     /set=Set 1
                     /dnas_title="GGTTGATTCTCGAGATTACTTGTACAGCTCGTCCATG"
                     /primer=GGTTGATTCTCGAGATTACTTGTACAGCTCGTCCATG
                     /note="WPRE-XhoI-Cherry-R"
                     /set=Set 1
                     /dnas_title="CTCACATGGTGAGGCTTACTTGTACAGCTCGTCCAT"
                     /primer=CTCACATGGTGAGGCTTACTTGTACAGCTCGTCCAT
                     /note="Cherry-Arm2-R"
                     /set=Set 1
                     /dnas_title="GTACAAGAAAGCTGGGTTCTTGTACAGCTCGTCCATG"
                     /primer=GTACAAGAAAGCTGGGTTCTTGTACAGCTCGTCCATG
                     /note="FP-GWc-R"
                     /set=Set 1
                     /dnas_title="GTACAAGAAAGCTGGGTTTTACTTGTACAGCTCGTCCATG"
                     /primer=GTACAAGAAAGCTGGGTTTTACTTGTACAGCTCGTCCATG
                     /note="FP-GWs-R"
                     /set=Set 1
                     /dnas_title="GTCGATCATTACTAACCGGTACGCGTAGAATTTACTTGTACAGCT
                     C"
                     /primer=GTCGATCATTACTAACCGGTACGCGTAGAATTTACTTGTACAGCTC
                     /note="GFP-WPRE-R"
                     /set=Set 1
                     /dnas_title="CTTGTTTCAGCAGAGAGAAGTTTGTTGCGCCGGATCCCTTGTACA
                     GCTCGTCCATG"
                     /primer=CTTGTTTCAGCAGAGAGAAGTTTGTTGCGCCGGATCCCTTGTACAGCTCG
                     TCCATG
                     /note="Polylinker-GFP-R"
                     /set=Set 1
                     /dnas_title="CGGCATGGACGAGCTGTA"
                     /primer=CGGCATGGACGAGCTGTA
                     /note="C-GFP-F"
                     /set=Set 1
                     /dnas_title="GGTGCTGCCGCTGCCCTTGTACAGCTCGTCCATG"
                     /primer=GGTGCTGCCGCTGCCCTTGTACAGCTCGTCCATG
                     /note="HSF1_369-423_mid_R"
                     /set=Set 1
                     /dnas_title="AGGCTGCTGCCGCTGCCCTTGTACAGCTCGTCCAT"
                     /primer=AGGCTGCTGCCGCTGCCCTTGTACAGCTCGTCCAT
                     /note="HSF1_428-480_mid_R"
                     /set=Set 1
                     /dnas_title="TCCCGGTGCTGCCGCTGCCCTTGTACAGCTCGTCCAT"
                     /primer=TCCCGGTGCTGCCGCTGCCCTTGTACAGCTCGTCCAT
                     /note="HSF1_483-529_mid_R"
                     /set=Set 1
                     /dnas_title="AGGATGCTGCCGCTGCCCTTGTACAGCTCGTCCAT"
                     /primer=AGGATGCTGCCGCTGCCCTTGTACAGCTCGTCCAT
                     /note="HSF1_202-258_mid_R"
                     /set=Set 1
                     /dnas_title="CCAGAGCTGCCGCTGCCCTTGTACAGCTCGTCCAT"
                     /primer=CCAGAGCTGCCGCTGCCCTTGTACAGCTCGTCCAT
                     /note="HSF1_261-359_mid_R"
                     /set=Set 1
                     /dnas_title="GGTTGATATCCAGCACAGTG"
                     /primer=GGTTGATATCCAGCACAGTG
                     /note="zaATTR2"
                     /set=Set 1
                     /dnas_title="GCTGGATATCAACCACTTTGT"
                     /primer=GCTGGATATCAACCACTTTGT
                     /note="Za-ATTR2-R"
                     /set=Set 1
                     /dnas_title="AACCCAGCTTTCTTGTAC"
                     /primer=AACCCAGCTTTCTTGTAC
                     /note="GW-ATTB2-F(mut)"
                     /set=Set 1
     enhancer        7560..8157
                     /note="WPRE"
     C_region        7500..7539
                     /note="V5 epitope"
                     /dnas_title="CAAGTAATCTCGAGAATCAACCTCTGGATTACAAAATTTGTG"
                     /primer=CAAGTAATCTCGAGAATCAACCTCTGGATTACAAAATTTGTG
                     /note="Cherry-XhoI-WPRE-F"
                     /set=Set 1
                     /dnas_title="CCAGAGGTTGATTGTCGATC"
                     /primer=CCAGAGGTTGATTGTCGATC
                     /note="pLenti za MluI R"
                     /set=Set 1
                     /dnas_title="TTGGGCACTGACAATTCCGT"
                     /primer=TTGGGCACTGACAATTCCGT
                     /note="WPRE-F"
                     /set=Set 1
     promoter        8168..8476
                     /note="SV40 promoter"
                     /dnas_title="CAAAGGGAGATCCGACTCGT"
                     /primer=CAAAGGGAGATCCGACTCGT
                     /note="WPRE-R"
                     /set=Set 1
     gene            8605..9204
                     /dnas_title="puro (variant)"
                     /label=puro (variant)
                     /gene="puro (variant)"
                     /translation="MTEYKPTVRLATRDDVPRAVRTLAAAFADYPATRHTVDPDRHIE
                     RVTELQELFLTRVGLDIGKVWVADDGAAVAVWTTPESVEAGAVFAEIGPRMAELSGSR
                     LAAQQQMEGLLAPHRPKEPAWFLATVGVSPDHQGKGLGSAVVLPGVEAAERAGVPAFL
                     ETSAPRNLPFYERLGFTVTADVEVPEGPRTWCMTRKPGA"
     CDS             8605..9204
                     /label=ORF frame 3
                     /translation="MTEYKPTVRLATRDDVPRAVRTLAAAFADYPATRHTVDPDRHIE
                     RVTELQELFLTRVGLDIGKVWVADDGAAVAVWTTPESVEAGAVFAEIGPRMAELSGSR
                     LAAQQQMEGLLAPHRPKEPAWFLATVGVSPDHQGKGLGSAVVLPGVEAAERAGVPAFL
                     ETSAPRNLPFYERLGFTVTADVEVPEGPRTWCMTRKPGA"
     promoter        8537..8604
                     /label=EM7_promoter
                     /translation="VLTINHRHSISA.YNTTR.GTK"
                     /dnas_title="GATCCGGACCGCCACATC"
                     /primer=GATCCGGACCGCCACATC
                     /note="Puro-RealT-F"
                     /set=Set 1
                     /dnas_title="CTTCCATCTGTTGCTGCGCG"
                     /primer=CTTCCATCTGTTGCTGCGCG
                     /note="Puro-RealT-R"
                     /set=Set 1
                     /dnas_title="GGGGCACGTGTTGACAATTAATCATCGGCATAGTATATCGGCATA
                     GTATAATACGACAAGGTGAGGAACTAAACCATGACCGAGTACAAGCCCAC"
                     /primer=GGGGCACGTGTTGACAATTAATCATCGGCATAGTATATCGGCATAGTATA
                     ATACGACAAGGTGAGGAACTAAACCATGACCGAGTACAAGCCCAC
                     /note="PmlI-EM7-Puro-F"
                     /set=Set 1
     primer_bind     complement(9296..9313)
                     /label=BGH-rev
                     /note="Bovine growth hormone terminator, reverse primer.
                     Also called BGH reverse"
     polyA_signal    9302..9526
                     /label=bGH poly(A) signal
                     /note="bovine growth hormone polyadenylation signal"
     misc_feature    9267..9272
                     /note="NdeI"
                     /dnas_title="AATTCGAGCTCG"
                     /primer=AATTCGAGCTCG
                     /note="12mer"
                     /set=Set 1
                     /dnas_title="GGGGCTTAGCTCAGGCACCGGGCTTGCGGGT"
                     /primer=GGGGCTTAGCTCAGGCACCGGGCTTGCGGGT
                     /note="BlpI-Puro-R"
                     /set=Set 1
                     /dnas_title="CACGGGGGAGGGGCAAACAAC"
                     /primer=CACGGGGGAGGGGCAAACAAC
                     /note="pCDNA3-GW_R"
                     /set=Set 1
                     /dnas_title="GCTGTAGATCTCATATGATTCTCTAGAGCTCGCTGATC"
                     /primer=GCTGTAGATCTCATATGATTCTCTAGAGCTCGCTGATC
                     /note="PURO-NdeI-BGH-F"
                     /set=Set 1
                     /dnas_title="GCTCTAGAGAATCATATGAGATCTACAGCTGCCTTGTAAGTC"
                     /primer=GCTCTAGAGAATCATATGAGATCTACAGCTGCCTTGTAAGTC
                     /note="PURO-NdeI-BGH-R"
                     /set=Set 1
     misc_feature    5805..5831
                     /note="TEV"
     CDS             5832..7421
                     /dnas_title="HSF1"
                     /gene="HSF1"
                     /gene_synonym=HSTF1
                     /note="HSF 1; HSTF 1"
                     /codon_start=1
                     /product="heat shock factor protein 1"
                     /protein_id="NP_005517.1"
                     /db_xref="GI:5031767"
                     /db_xref="CCDS:CCDS6419.1"
                     /db_xref="GeneID:3297"
                     /db_xref="HGNC:5224"
                     /db_xref="HPRD:00778"
                     /db_xref="MIM:140580"
                     /translation="MDLPVGPGAAGPSNVPAFLTKLWTLVSDPDTDALICWSPSGNSF
                     HVFDQGQFAKEVLPKYFKHNNMASFVRQLNMYGFRKVVHIEQGGLVKPERDDTEFQHP
                     CFLRGQEQLLENIKRKVTSVSTLKSEDIKIRQDSVTKLLTDVQLMKGKQECMDSKLLA
                     MKHENEALWREVASLRQKHAQQQKVVNKLIQFLISLVQSNRILGVKRKIPLMLNDSGS
                     AHSMPKYSRQFSLEHVHGSGPYSAPSPAYSSSSLYAPDAVASSGPIISDITELAPASP
                     MASPGGSIDERPLSSSPLVRVKEEPPSPPQSPRVEEASPGRPSSVDTLLSPTALIDSI
                     LRESEPAPASVTALTDARGHTDTEGRPPSPPPTSTPEKCLSVACLDKNELSDHLDAMD
                     SNLDNLQTMLSSHGFSVDTSALLDLFSPSVTVPDMSLPDLDSSLASIQELLSPQEPPR
                     PPEAENSSPDSGKQLVHYTAQPLFLLDPGSVDTGSNDLPVLFELGEGSYFSEGDGFAE
                     DPTISLLTGSEPPKAKDPTVS"
     exon            5949..6057
                     /dnas_title="HSF1"
                     /gene="HSF1"
                     /gene_synonym=HSTF1
                     /inference=alignment:Splign
                     /number=2
     exon            6058..6194
                     /dnas_title="HSF1"
                     /gene="HSF1"
                     /gene_synonym=HSTF1
                     /inference=alignment:Splign
                     /number=3
     CDS             5874..6191
                     /note="DBD"
                     /translation="VPAFLTKLWTLVSDPDTDALICWSPSGNSFHVFDQGQFAKEVLP
                     KYFKHNNMASFVRQLNMYGFRKVVHIEQGGLVKPERDDTEFQHPCFLRGQEQLLENIK
                     RKVT"
     exon            5832..5948
                     /dnas_title="HSF1"
                     /gene="HSF1"
                     /gene_synonym=HSTF1
                     /inference=alignment:Splign
                     /number=1
                     /primer=GGCTCTGAGAACCTGTACTTCCAGAGCATGGATCTGCCCGTGGGC
                     /note="HSF1_TEV_F"
                     /set=Set 1
                     /primer=CATGTATGGCTTCCGGCAGGTGGTCCACATC
                     /note="HSF1-K80Q-F"
                     /set=Set 1
                     /primer=GATGTGGACCACCTGCCGGAAGCCATACATG
                     /note="HSF1-K80Q-R"
                     /set=Set 1
                     /primer=CACCGAGCTTCCACGTGTTCGACCA
                     /note="CRISPR_HSF1_G50_F"
                     /set=Set 1
                     /primer=TGTTGTGCTTGAAGTACTTGGG
                     /note="CRISPRscreen-HSF1-G50-R"
                     /set=Set 1
     misc_feature    6192..6194
                     /dnas_title="HSF1"
                     /gene="HSF1"
                     /gene_synonym=HSTF1
                     /experiment=experimental evidence, no additional details
                     recorded
                     /note="Phosphoserine, by MAPKAPK2; propagated from
                     UniProtKB/Swiss-Prot (Q00613.1); phosphorylation site"
     misc_feature    6219..6440
                     /dnas_title="HRA-B Uniprot"
                     /gene="HSF1"
                     /gene_synonym=HSTF1
                     /experiment=experimental evidence, no additional details
                     recorded
                     /note="propagated from UniProtKB/Swiss-Prot (Q00613.1);
                     Region: Hydrophobic repeat HR-A/B"
     misc_feature    6255..6257
                     /dnas_title="HSF1"
                     /gene="HSF1"
                     /gene_synonym=HSTF1
                     /experiment=experimental evidence, no additional details
                     recorded
                     /note="Phosphothreonine, by CK2; propagated from
                     UniProtKB/Swiss-Prot (Q00613.1); phosphorylation site"
     misc_feature    6492..6761
                     /dnas_title="HSF1"
                     /gene="HSF1"
                     /gene_synonym=HSTF1
                     /experiment=experimental evidence, no additional details
                     recorded
                     /note="propagated from UniProtKB/Swiss-Prot (Q00613.1);
                     Region: Regulatory domain"
     misc_feature    6519..6521
                     /dnas_title="HSF1"
                     /gene="HSF1"
                     /gene_synonym=HSTF1
                     /experiment=experimental evidence, no additional details
                     recorded
                     /note="Phosphoserine; propagated from
                     UniProtKB/Swiss-Prot (Q00613.1); phosphorylation site"
     exon            6195..6319
                     /dnas_title="HSF1"
                     /gene="HSF1"
                     /gene_synonym=HSTF1
                     /inference=alignment:Splign
                     /number=4
     exon            6320..6395
                     /dnas_title="HSF1"
                     /gene="HSF1"
                     /gene_synonym=HSTF1
                     /inference=alignment:Splign
                     /number=5
     exon            6396..6457
                     /dnas_title="HSF1"
                     /gene="HSF1"
                     /gene_synonym=HSTF1
                     /inference=alignment:Splign
                     /number=6
     exon            6458..6554
                     /dnas_title="HSF1"
                     /gene="HSF1"
                     /gene_synonym=HSTF1
                     /inference=alignment:Splign
                     /number=7
     exon            6555..6691
                     /dnas_title="HSF1"
                     /gene="HSF1"
                     /gene_synonym=HSTF1
                     /inference=alignment:Splign
                     /number=8
     misc_feature    6164..6185
                     /note="HSF1-midF"
     misc_feature    6492..6776
                     /note="RD deletion"
     misc_feature    6472..6491
                     /note="HSF1-fusion-1-F"
     misc_feature    6390..6434
                     /note="Deletion HR2"
     CDS             6189..6485
                     /note="Cloned HR-A/B"
                     /translation="TSVSTLKSEDIKIRQDSVTKLLTDVQLMKGKQECMDSKLLAMKH
                     ENEALWREVASLRQKHAQQQKVVNKLIQFLISLVQSNRILGVKRKIPLMLNDSGS"
                     /primer=CCAGCAACAGAAAGTCGTCATCCTGGGGGTGAAGAGAAA
                     /note="HSF1-HRBdel-F"
                     /set=Set 1
                     /primer=TTTCTCTTCACCCCCAGGATGACGACTTTCTGTTGCTGG
                     /note="HSF1-HRBdel-R"
                     /set=Set 1
                     /primer=GGCTCTGAGAACCTGTACTTCCAGAGCACCAGTGTGTCCACCCTGAAG
                     /note="GW-TEV-HSF1-120-F"
                     /set=Set 1
                     /primer=GTACAAGAAAGCTGGGTTTGAGCCACTGTCGTTCAGCAT
                     /note="HSF1-218-GWc-R"
                     /set=Set 1
                     /primer=GTACAAGAAAGCTGGGTTCTATGAGCCACTGTCGTTCAGCA
                     /note="HSF1-218-GWs-R"
                     /set=Set 1
                     /primer=GAAGACATAAAGATCTACCAGGACAGCGTCACC
                     /note="HSF1_R133Y_F_new"
                     /set=Set 1
                     /primer=GGTGACGCTGTCCTGGTAGATCTTTATGTCTTC
                     /note="HSF1_R133Y_R_new"
                     /set=Set 1
                     /primer=CAAGCTCCTGGCCAGTAAGCATGAGAATG
                     /note="HSF1_M161S_F_new"
                     /set=Set 1
                     /primer=CATTCTCATGCTTACTGGCCAGGAGCTTG
                     /note="HSF1_M161S_R_new"
                     /set=Set 1
                     /primer=GAGAATGAGGCTAGTTGGCGGGAGGTG
                     /note="HSF1_L168S_F_new"
                     /set=Set 1
                     /primer=CACCTCCCGCCAACTAGCCTCATTCTC
                     /note="HSF1_L168S_R_new"
                     /set=Set 1
                     /primer=CAGCAACAGAAAGGAGTCAACAAGCTC
                     /note="HSF1_V185G_F"
                     /set=Set 1
                     /primer=GAGCTTGTTGACTCCTTTCTGTTGCTG
                     /note="HSF1_V185G_R"
                     /set=Set 1
                     /primer=GCCACAGAGCATAATTCTCATGCTTC
                     /note="HSF1_E166Y_R"
                     /set=Set 1
                     /primer=GTGACGCTGTCTCCGCGGATCTTTATG
                     /note="HSF1_Q134G_R"
                     /set=Set 1
                     /primer=CTCTTCACCCCTCCGATCCGGTTTGAC
                     /note="HSF1_L203G_R"
                     /set=Set 1
                     /primer=GACGCTGTCTTGGTAGATCTTTATGTC
                     /note="HSF1_R133Y_R"
                     /set=Set 1
                     /primer=GAGAATGAGGCTTTCTGGCGGGAGGTG
                     /note="HSF1_L168S_F"
                     /set=Set 1
                     /primer=CACCTCCCGCCAGAAAGCCTCATTCTC
                     /note="HSF1_L168S_R"
                     /set=Set 1
                     /primer=GCAGGAGTGCATGCTGTCCAAGCTCCTG
                     /note="HSF1_D155L_F"
                     /set=Set 1
                     /primer=CAGGAGCTTGGACAGCATGCACTCCTGC
                     /note="HSF1_D155L_R"
                     /set=Set 1
                     /primer=CAAGCTCCTGGCCATGAAGCATGAGAATG
                     /note="HSF1_M161S_F"
                     /set=Set 1
                     /primer=CATTCTCATGCTTCATGGCCAGGAGCTTG
                     /note="HSF1_M161S_R"
                     /set=Set 1
                     /primer=CATGAGAATGAGGCTCTGGGCCGGGAGGTGGCCAGCCTTC
                     /note="HSF1-W169G-F"
                     /set=Set 1
                     /primer=GAAGGCTGGCCACCTCCCGGCCCAGAGCCTCATTCTCATG
                     /note="HSF1-W169G-R"
                     /set=Set 1
                     /primer=GACGTGCAGCTGATGAAGGCCAAGCAGGAGTGCATGG
                     /note="HSF1-G149A-F"
                     /set=Set 1
                     /primer=CCATGCACTCCTGCTTGGCCTTCATCAGCTGCACGTC
                     /note="HSF1-G149A-R"
                     /set=Set 1
                     /primer=GTACAAGGGCAGCGGCAGCATCCTGGGGGTGAAGAGAAAGAT
                     /note="HSF1_202-258_mid_F"
                     /set=Set 1
                     /primer=GTACAAGAAAGCTGGGTTTTACACAGCATCAGGGGCGTAGA
                     /note="HSF1_202-258_CDS_Fls_R"
                     /set=Set 1
                     /primer=GTACAAGGGCAGCGGCAGCTCTGGACCCATCATCTCCGA
                     /note="HSF1_261-359_mid_F"
                     /set=Set 1
                     /primer=GGAAGCAGGAGTGCGCGGACTCCAAGCTCC
                     /note="HSF1-M154A-F"
                     /set=Set 1
                     /primer=GGAGCTTGGAGTCCGCGCACTCCTGCTTCC
                     /note="HSF1-M154A-R"
                     /set=Set 1
                     /primer=GCCATGAAGCATGAGATTGAGGCTCTGTGG
                     /note="HSF1-N165I-F"
                     /set=Set 1
                     /primer=CCACAGAGCCTCAATCTCATGCTTCATGGC
                     /note="HSF1-N165I-R"
                     /set=Set 1
                     /primer=CAAGCTGCTGACGGACTGGCAGCTGATGAAGG
                     /note="HSF1-V144W-F"
                     /set=Set 1
                     /primer=CCTTCATCAGCTGCCAGTCCGTCAGCAGCTTG
                     /note="HSF1-V144W-R"
                     /set=Set 1
                     /primer=TGGCCATGAAGCATGAGATGGAGGCTCTGTGG
                     /note="HSF1-N165M-F"
                     /set=Set 1
                     /primer=CCACAGAGCCTCCATCTCATGCTTCATGGCCA
                     /note="HSF1-N165M-R"
                     /set=Set 1
                     /primer=GATGAAGGGGAAGCAGATGTGCATGGACTCC
                     /note="HSF1-E152M-F"
                     /set=Set 1
                     /primer=GGAGTCCATGCACATCTGCTTCCCCTTCATC
                     /note="HSF1-E152M-R"
                     /set=Set 1
     misc_feature    6705..6707
                     /dnas_title="HSF1"
                     /gene="HSF1"
                     /gene_synonym=HSTF1
                     /experiment=experimental evidence, no additional details
                     recorded
                     /note="Phosphoserine; propagated from
                     UniProtKB/Swiss-Prot (Q00613.1); phosphorylation site"
     misc_feature    6738..6740
                     /dnas_title="HSF1"
                     /gene="HSF1"
                     /gene_synonym=HSTF1
                     /experiment=experimental evidence, no additional details
                     recorded
                     /note="Phosphoserine; propagated from
                     UniProtKB/Swiss-Prot (Q00613.1); phosphorylation site"
     misc_feature    6750..6752
                     /dnas_title="HSF1"
                     /gene="HSF1"
                     /gene_synonym=HSTF1
                     /experiment=experimental evidence, no additional details
                     recorded
                     /note="Phosphoserine; propagated from
                     UniProtKB/Swiss-Prot (Q00613.1); phosphorylation site"
     misc_feature    6771..6773
                     /dnas_title="HSF1"
                     /gene="HSF1"
                     /gene_synonym=HSTF1
                     /experiment=experimental evidence, no additional details
                     recorded
                     /note="Phosphoserine; propagated from
                     UniProtKB/Swiss-Prot (Q00613.1); phosphorylation site"
     misc_feature    6798..6800
                     /dnas_title="HSF1"
                     /gene="HSF1"
                     /gene_synonym=HSTF1
                     /experiment=experimental evidence, no additional details
                     recorded
                     /note="Phosphothreonine; propagated from
                     UniProtKB/Swiss-Prot (Q00613.1); phosphorylation site"
     misc_feature    6807..6809
                     /dnas_title="HSF1"
                     /gene="HSF1"
                     /gene_synonym=HSTF1
                     /experiment=experimental evidence, no additional details
                     recorded
                     /note="Phosphoserine; propagated from
                     UniProtKB/Swiss-Prot (Q00613.1); phosphorylation site"
     misc_feature    6861..6863
                     /dnas_title="HSF1"
                     /gene="HSF1"
                     /gene_synonym=HSTF1
                     /experiment=experimental evidence, no additional details
                     recorded
                     /note="Phosphoserine; propagated from
                     UniProtKB/Swiss-Prot (Q00613.1); phosphorylation site"
     misc_feature    6918..6920
                     /dnas_title="HSF1"
                     /gene="HSF1"
                     /gene_synonym=HSTF1
                     /experiment=experimental evidence, no additional details
                     recorded
                     /note="Phosphoserine; propagated from
                     UniProtKB/Swiss-Prot (Q00613.1); phosphorylation site"
     misc_feature    6942..7418
                     /dnas_title="HSF1"
                     /gene="HSF1"
                     /gene_synonym=HSTF1
                     /experiment=experimental evidence, no additional details
                     recorded
                     /note="propagated from UniProtKB/Swiss-Prot (Q00613.1);
                     Region: Transactivation domain"
     misc_feature    6981..7058
                     /dnas_title="HSF1"
                     /gene="HSF1"
                     /gene_synonym=HSTF1
                     /experiment=experimental evidence, no additional details
                     recorded
                     /note="propagated from UniProtKB/Swiss-Prot (Q00613.1);
                     Region: Hydrophobic repeat HR-C"
     misc_feature    7065..7091
                     /dnas_title="HSF1"
                     /gene="HSF1"
                     /gene_synonym=HSTF1
                     /experiment=experimental evidence, no additional details
                     recorded
                     /note="propagated from UniProtKB/Swiss-Prot (Q00613.1);
                     Region: 9aaTAD"
     misc_feature    7086..7088
                     /dnas_title="HSF1"
                     /gene="HSF1"
                     /gene_synonym=HSTF1
                     /experiment=experimental evidence, no additional details
                     recorded
                     /note="Phosphoserine; propagated from
                     UniProtKB/Swiss-Prot (Q00613.1); phosphorylation site"
     exon            6692..6973
                     /dnas_title="HSF1"
                     /gene="HSF1"
                     /gene_synonym=HSTF1
                     /inference=alignment:Splign
                     /number=9
     exon            6974..7079
                     /dnas_title="HSF1"
                     /gene="HSF1"
                     /gene_synonym=HSTF1
                     /inference=alignment:Splign
                     /number=10
     exon            7080..7145
                     /dnas_title="HSF1"
                     /gene="HSF1"
                     /gene_synonym=HSTF1
                     /inference=alignment:Splign
                     /number=11
     misc_feature    complement(7050..7071)
                     /note="HSF1-midR"
     misc_feature    6777..6793
                     /note="HSF1-fusion-2F"
                     /primer=GGCTCTGAGAACCTGTACTTCCAGAGCGACAAGAATGAGCTCAGTGA
                     /note="TEV-HSF1(380)-F"
                     /set=Set 1
                     /primer=GGCTCTGAGAACCTGTACTTCCAGAGCAGCAGCCTGGCCAGTATCCAA
                     /note="TEV-HSF1(434)-F"
                     /set=Set 1
                     /primer=GTACAAGAAAGCTGGGTTTCAGCTGTCAAGGTCAGGCAGGCT
                     /note="HSF1(434)-GWc-R"
                     /set=Set 1
                     /primer=CTGTACAAGGGCAGCGGCAGCACCCCTGAAAAGTGCCTCAG
                     /note="HSF1_369-423_mid_F"
                     /set=Set 1
                     /primer=GTACAAGAAAGCTGGGTTTTAGGTCACCGAGGGGCTGA
                     /note="HSF1_369-423_CDS-Fls-R"
                     /set=Set 1
                     /primer=TACAAGGGCAGCGGCAGCAGCCTGCCTGACCTTGACA
                     /note="HSF1_428-480_mid_F"
                     /set=Set 1
                     /primer=GTACAAGAAAGCTGGGTTTTAGCCCTCGGTGTCCGTGTGGC
                     /note="HSF1_261-359_CDS_Fls_R"
                     /set=Set 1
     misc_feature    7161..7163
                     /dnas_title="HSF1"
                     /gene="HSF1"
                     /gene_synonym=HSTF1
                     /experiment=experimental evidence, no additional details
                     recorded
                     /note="Phosphoserine; propagated from
                     UniProtKB/Swiss-Prot (Q00613.1); phosphorylation site"
     exon            7146..7215
                     /dnas_title="HSF1"
                     /gene="HSF1"
                     /gene_synonym=HSTF1
                     /inference=alignment:Splign
                     /number=12
     exon            7216..7421
                     /dnas_title="HSF1"
                     /gene="HSF1"
                     /gene_synonym=HSTF1
                     /inference=alignment:Splign
                     /number=13
                     /primer=GTACAAGAAAGCTGGGTTTTAGGAGCCGGGGTCCAGCAGGAAC
                     /note="HSF1_428-480_CDS_Fls_R"
                     /set=Set 1
                     /primer=TACAAGGGCAGCGGCAGCACCGGGAGCAACGACCTGCCGGT
                     /note="HSF1_483-529_mid_F"
                     /set=Set 1
     variation       6102..6104
                     /note="K91R"
     variation       6207..6209
                     /note="K126R"
     variation       6315..6317
                     /note="K162R"
     variation       6501..6503
                     /note="K224R"
     variation       6723..6725
                     /note="K298R"
BASE COUNT     2213 a   2699 c   2597 g   2184 t
ORIGIN      
          1 atctataaca agaaaatata tatataataa gttatcacgt aagtagaaca tgaaataaca
         61 atataattat cgtatgagtt aaatcttaaa agtcacgtaa aagataatca tgcgtcattt
        121 tgactcacgc ggtcgttata gttcaaaatc agtgacactt accgcattga caagcacgcc
        181 tcacgggagc tccaagcggc gactgagatg tcctaaatgc acagcgacgg attcgcgcta
        241 tttagaaaga gagagcaata tttcaagaat gcatgcgtca attttacgca gactatcttt
        301 ctagggttaa aaaagatttg cgctttactc gacctaaact ttaaacacgt catagaatct
        361 tcgtttgaca aaaaccacat tgtggccaag ctgtgtgacg cgacgcgcgc taaagaatgg
        421 caaaccaagt cgcgcgaggt accagctttt gttcccttta gtgagggtta atttcgagct
        481 tggcgtaatc atggtcatag ctgtttcctg tgtgaaattg ttatccgctc acaattccac
        541 acaacatacg agccggaagc ataaagtgta aagcctgggg tgcctaatga gtgagctaac
        601 tcacattaat tgcgttgcgc tcactgcccg ctttccagtc gggaaacctg tcgtgccagc
        661 tgcattaatg aatcggccaa cgcgcgggga gaggcggttt gcgtattggg cgctcttccg
        721 cttcctcgct cactgactcg ctgcgctcgg tcgttcggct gcggcgagcg gtatcagctc
        781 actcaaaggc ggtaatacgg ttatccacag aatcagggga taacgcagga aagaacatgt
        841 gagcaaaagg ccagcaaaag gccaggaacc gtaaaaaggc cgcgttgctg gcgtttttcc
        901 ataggctccg cccccctgac gagcatcaca aaaatcgacg ctcaagtcag aggtggcgaa
        961 acccgacagg actataaaga taccaggcgt ttccccctgg aagctccctc gtgcgctctc
       1021 ctgttccgac cctgccgctt accggatacc tgtccgcctt tctcccttcg ggaagcgtgg
       1081 cgctttctca tagctcacgc tgtaggtatc tcagttcggt gtaggtcgtt cgctccaagc
       1141 tgggctgtgt gcacgaaccc cccgttcagc ccgaccgctg cgccttatcc ggtaactatc
       1201 gtcttgagtc caacccggta agacacgact tatcgccact ggcagcagcc actggtaaca
       1261 ggattagcag agcgaggtat gtaggcggtg ctacagagtt cttgaagtgg tggcctaact
       1321 acggctacac tagaagaaca gtatttggta tctgcgctct gctgaagcca gttaccttcg
       1381 gaaaaagagt tggtagctct tgatccggca aacaaaccac cgctggtagc ggtggttttt
       1441 ttgtttgcaa gcagcagatt acgcgcagaa aaaaaggatc tcaagaagat cctttgatct
       1501 tttctacggg gtctgacgct cagtggaacg aaaactcacg ttaagggatt ttggtcatga
       1561 gattatcaaa aaggatcttc acctagatcc ttttaaatta aaaatgaagt tttaaatcaa
       1621 tctaaagtat atatgagtaa acttggtctg acagttacca atgcttaatc agtgaggcac
       1681 ctatctcagc gatctgtcta tttcgttcat ccatagttgc ctgactcccc gtcgtgtaga
       1741 taactacgat acgggagggc ttaccatctg gccccagtgc tgcaatgata ccgcgagacc
       1801 cacgctcacc ggctccagat ttatcagcaa taaaccagcc agccggaagg gccgagcgca
       1861 gaagtggtcc tgcaacttta tccgcctcca tccagtctat taattgttgc cgggaagcta
       1921 gagtaagtag ttcgccagtt aatagtttgc gcaacgttgt tgccattgct acaggcatcg
       1981 tggtgtcacg ctcgtcgttt ggtatggctt cattcagctc cggttcccaa cgatcaaggc
       2041 gagttacatg atcccccatg ttgtgcaaaa aagcggttag ctccttcggt cctccgatcg
       2101 ttgtcagaag taagttggcc gcagtgttat cactcatggt tatggcagca ctgcataatt
       2161 ctcttactgt catgccatcc gtaagatgct tttctgtgac tggtgagtac tcaaccaagt
       2221 cattctgaga atagtgtatg cggcgaccga gttgctcttg cccggcgtca atacgggata
       2281 ataccgcgcc acatagcaga actttaaaag tgctcatcat tggaaaacgt tcttcggggc
       2341 gaaaactctc aaggatctta ccgctgttga gatccagttc gatgtaaccc actcgtgcac
       2401 ccaactgatc ttcagcatct tttactttca ccagcgtttc tgggtgagca aaaacaggaa
       2461 ggcaaaatgc cgcaaaaaag ggaataaggg cgacacggaa atgttgaata ctcatactct
       2521 tcctttttca atattattga agcatttatc agggttattg tctcatgagc ggatacatat
       2581 ttgaatgtat ttagaaaaat aaacaaatag gggttccgcg cacatttccc cgaaaagtgc
       2641 cacctgggaa attgtaagcg ttaatatttt gttaaaattc gcgttaaatt tttgttaaat
       2701 cagctcattt tttaaccaat aggccgaaat cggcaaaatc ccttataaat caaaagaata
       2761 gaccgagata gggttgagtg ttgttccagt ttggaacaag agtccactat taaagaacgt
       2821 ggactccaac gtcaaaggnn nnnnnnnnnn nnnnnnnnnn nnnnnnnnnn nnnnnnnnnn
       2881 nnnnnnntnn nnnnnnnnnn nnnnnnnnnn nnnnnnnnnn nnnnnnnnnn nnnnnnnnnn
       2941 nnnnnnnnnn nnnnnnnnnn nnnnnnnnnn nnnnnnnnng nnnnnnnnnn nnnnnnnnnn
       3001 nnnnnnnnnn nnnnnnnnnn nnnnnnnnnn nnnnnnnnnn nnnnnnnnnn nnnnnnnnnn
       3061 nnnnnnnnnn nnnnnnnnnn nnnnnnnnnn nnnnnnnnnn nnnncccatt cgccattcag
       3121 gctgcgcaac tgttgggaag ggcgatcggt gcgggcctct tcgctattac gccagctggc
       3181 gaaaggggga tgtgctgcaa ggcgattaag ttgggtaacg ccagggtttt cccagtcacg
       3241 acgttgtaaa acgacggcca gtgaattgta atacgactca ctatagggcg aattggagct
       3301 cggtattcac gacagcaggc tgaataataa aaaaattaga aactattatt taaccctaga
       3361 aagataatca tattgtgacg tacgttaaag ataatcatgc gtaaaattga cgcatgtgtt
       3421 ttatcggtct gtatatcgag gtttatttat taatttgaat agatattaag ttttattata
       3481 tttacactta catactaata ataaattcaa caaacaattt atttatgttt atttatttat
       3541 taaaaaaaaa caaaaactca aaatttcttc tataaagtaa caaaactttt aaacattctc
       3601 tcttttacaa aaataaactt attttgtact ttaaaaacag tcatgttgta ttataaaata
       3661 agtaattagc ttaacctata cataatagaa acaaattata cttattagtc agtcagaaac
       3721 aactttggca catatcaata ttatgctctc gttaatTAAc gtagcCCTCG TGAGGCTCCG
       3781 GTGCCCGTCA GTGGGCAGAG CGCACATCGC CCACAGTCCC CGAGAAGTTG GGGGGAGGGG
       3841 TCGGCAATTG AACCGGTGCC TAGAGAAGGT GGCGCGGGGT AAACTGGGAA AGTGATGTCG
       3901 TGTACTGGCT CCGCCTTTTT CCCGAGGGTG GGGGAGAACC GTATATAAGT GCAGTAGTCG
       3961 CCGTGAACGT TCTTTTTCGC AACGGGTTTG CCGCCAGAAC ACAGGTAAGT GCCGTGTGTG
       4021 GTTCCCGCGG GCCTGGCCTC TTTACGGGTT ATGGCCCTTG CGTGCCTTGA ATTACTTCCA
       4081 CCTGGCTGCA GTACGTGATT CTTGATCCCG AGCTTCGGGT TGGAAGTGGG TGGGAGAGTT
       4141 CGAGGCCTTG CGCTTAAGGA GCCCCTTCGC CTCGTGCTTG AGTTGAGGCC TGGCCTGGGC
       4201 GCTGGGGCCG CCGCGTGCGA ATCTGGTGGC ACCTTCGCGC CTGTCTCGCT GCTTTCGATA
       4261 AGTCTCTAGC CATTTAAAAT TTTTGATGAC CTGCTGCGAC GCTTTTTTTC TGGCAAGATA
       4321 GTCTTGTAAA TGCGGGCCAA GATCTGCACA CTGGTATTTC GGTTTTTGGG GCCGCGGGCG
       4381 GCGACGGGGC CCGTGCGTCC CAGCGCACAT GTTCGGCGAG GCGGGGCCTG CGAGCGCGGC
       4441 CACCGAGAAT CGGACGGGGG TAGTCTCAAG CTGGCCGGCC TGCTCTGGTG CCTGGCCTCG
       4501 CGCCGCCGTG TATCGCCCCG CCCTGGGCGG CAAGGCTGGC CCGGTCGGCA CCAGTTGCGT
       4561 GAGCGGAAAG ATGGCCGCTT CCCGGCCCTG CTGCAGGGAG CTCAAAATGG AGGACGCGGC
       4621 GCTCGGGAGA GCGGGCGGGT GAGTCACCCA CACAAAGGAA AAGGGCCTTT CCGTCCTCAG
       4681 CCGTCGCTTC ATGTGACTCC ACGGAGTACC GGGCGCCGTC CAGGCACCTC GATTAGTTCT
       4741 CGAGCTTTTG GAGTACGTCG TCTTTAGGTT GGGGGGAGGG GTTTTATGCG ATGGAGTTTC
       4801 CCCACACTGA GTGGGTGGAG ACTGAAGTTA GGCCAGCTTG GCACTTGATG TAATTCTCCT
       4861 TGGAATTTGC CCTTTTTGAG TTTGGATCTT GGTTCATTCT CAAGCCTCAG ACAGTGGTTC
       4921 AAAGTTTTTT TCTTCCATTT CAGGTGTCGT GAGGAATTAG CTTGGTACTA ATACGACTCA
       4981 CTATAGGGAG ACCCAAGCTG GCTAGGTAAG CTTGGTACCG AGCTCGGATC CACTAGTCCA
       5041 GTGTGAGGAG GAGTGGCACC ATGGTGAGCA AGGGCGAGGA GGATAACATG GCCATCATCA
       5101 AGGAGTTCAT GCGCTTCAAG GTGCACATGG AGGGCTCCGT GAACGGCCAC GAGTTCGAGA
       5161 TCGAGGGCGA GGGCGAGGGC CGCCCCTACG AGGGCACCCA GACCGCCAAG CTGAAGGTGA
       5221 CCAAGGGTGG CCCCCTGCCC TTCGCCTGGG ACATCCTGTC CCCTCAGTTC ATGTACGGCT
       5281 CCAAGGCCTA CGTGAAGCAC CCCGCCGACA TCCCCGACTA CTTGAAGCTG TCCTTCCCCG
       5341 AGGGCTTCAA GTGGGAGCGC GTGATGAACT TCGAGGACGG CGGCGTGGTG ACCGTGACCC
       5401 AGGACTCCTC CCTGCAGGAC GGCGAGTTCA TCTACAAGGT GAAGCTGCGC GGCACCAACT
       5461 TCCCCTCCGA CGGCCCCGTA ATGCAGAAGA AGACCATGGG CTGGGAGGCC TCCTCCGAGC
       5521 GGATGTACCC CGAGGACGGC GCCCTGAAGG GCGAGATCAA GCAGAGGCTG AAGCTGAAGG
       5581 ACGGCGGCCA CTACGACGCT GAGGTCAAGA CCACCTACAA GGCCAAGAAG CCCGTGCAGC
       5641 TGCCCGGCGC CTACAACGTC AACATCAAGT TGGACATCAC CTCCCACAAC GAGGACTACA
       5701 CCATCGTGGA ACAGTACGAA CGCGCCGAGG GCCGCCACTC CACCGGCGGC ATGGACGAGC
       5761 TGTACAAGag cGGCAGCACA AGTTTGTACA AAAAAGCAGG CTTCGGCTCT GAGAACCTGT
       5821 ACTTCCAGAG Catggatctg cccgtgggcc ccggcgcggc ggggcccagc aacgtcccgg
       5881 ccttcctgac caagctgtgg accctcgtga gcgacccgga caccgacgcg ctcatctgct
       5941 ggagcccgag cgggaacagc ttccacgtgt tcgaccaggg ccagtttgcc aaggaggtgc
       6001 tgcccaagta cttcaagcac aacaacatgg ccagcttcgt gcggcagctc aacatgtatg
       6061 gcttccggaa agtggtccac atcgagcagg gcggcctggt ccgtccagag agagacgaca
       6121 cggagttcca gcacccatgc ttcctgcgtg gccaggagca gctccttgag aacatcaaga
       6181 ggaaagtgac cagtgtgtcc accctgcgta gtgaagacat aaagatccgc caggacagcg
       6241 tcaccaagct gctgacggac gtgcagctga tgaaggggaa gcaggagtgc atggactcca
       6301 agctcctggc catgcgtcat gagaatgagg ctctgtggcg ggaggtggcc agccttcggc
       6361 agaagcatgc ccagcaacag aaagtcgtca acaagctcat tcagttcctg atctcactgg
       6421 tgcagtcaaa ccggatcctg ggggtgaaga gaaagatccc cctgatgctg aacgacagtg
       6481 gctcagcaca ttccatgccc cgttatagcc ggcagttctc cctggagcac gtccacggct
       6541 cgggccccta ctcggccccc tccccagcct acagcagctc cagcctctac gcccctgatg
       6601 ctgtggccag ctctggaccc atcatctccg acatcaccga gctggctcct gccagcccca
       6661 tggcctcccc cggcgggagc atagacgaga ggcccctatc cagcagcccc ctggtgcgtg
       6721 tccgtgagga gccccccagc ccgcctcaga gcccccgggt agaggaggcg agtcccgggc
       6781 gcccatcttc cgtggacacc ctcttgtccc cgaccgccct cattgactcc atcctgcggg
       6841 agagtgaacc tgcccccgcc tccgtcacag ccctcacgga cgccaggggc cacacggaca
       6901 ccgagggccg gcctccctcc cccccgccca cctccacccc tgaaaagtgc ctcagcgtag
       6961 cctgcctgga caagaatgag ctcagtgacc acttggatgc tatggactcc aacctggata
       7021 acctgcagac catgctgagc agccacggct tcagcgtgga caccagtgcc ctgctggacc
       7081 tgttcagccc ctcggtgacc gtgcccgaca tgagcctgcc tgaccttgac agcagcctgg
       7141 ccagtatcca agagctcctg tctccccagg agccccccag gcctcccgag gcagagaaca
       7201 gcagcccgga ttcagggaag cagctggtgc actacacagc gcagccgctg ttcctgctgg
       7261 accccggctc cgtggacacc gggagcaacg acctgccggt gctgtttgag ctgggagagg
       7321 gctcctactt ctccgaaggg gacggcttcg ccgaggaccc caccatctcc ctgctgacag
       7381 gctcggagcc tcccaaagcc aaggacccca ctgtctccta gAACCCAGCT TTCTTGTACA
       7441 AAGTGGTTGA TATCCAGCAC AGTGGCGGCC GCTCGAGTCT AGAGGGCCCG CGGTTCGAAG
       7501 GTAAGCCTAT CCCTAACCCT CTCCTCGGTC TCGATTCTAC GCGTACCGGT TAGTAATGAT
       7561 CGACAATCAA CCTCTGGATT ACAAAATTTG TGAAAGATTG ACTGGTATTC TTAACTATGT
       7621 TGCTCCTTTT ACGCTATGTG GATACGCTGC TTTAATGCCT TTGTATCATG CTATTGCTTC
       7681 CCGTATGGCT TTCATTTTCT CCTCCTTGTA TAAATCCTGG TTGCTGTCTC TTTATGAGGA
       7741 GTTGTGGCCC GTTGTCAGGC AACGTGGCGT GGTGTGCACT GTGTTTGCTG ACGCAACCCC
       7801 CACTGGTTGG GGCATTGCCA CCACCTGTCA GCTCCTTTCC GGGACTTTCG CTTTCCCCCT
       7861 CCCTATTGCC ACGGCGGAAC TCATCGCCGC CTGCCTTGCC CGCTGCTGGA CAGGGGCTCG
       7921 GCTGTTGGGC ACTGACAATT CCGTGGTGTT GTCGGGGAAG CTGACGTCCT TTCCATGGCT
       7981 GCTCGCCTGT GTTGCCACCT GGATTCTGCG CGGGACGTCC TTCTGCTACG TCCCTTCGGC
       8041 CCTCAATCCA GCGGACCTTC CTTCCCGCGG CCTGCTGCCG GCTCTGCGGC CTCTTCCGCG
       8101 TCTTCGCCTT CGCCCTCAGA CGAGTCGGAT CTCCCTTTGG GCCGCCTCCC CGCCTGGCGA
       8161 TGGTACCGGT GTGGAAAGTC CCCAGGCTCC CCAGCAGGCA GAAGTATGCA AAGCATGCAT
       8221 CTCAATTAGT CAGCAACCAG GTGTGGAAAG TCCCCAGGCT CCCCAGCAGG CAGAAGTATG
       8281 CAAAGCATGC ATCTCAATTA GTCAGCAACC ATAGTCCCGC CCCTAACTCC GCCCATCCCG
       8341 CCCCTAACTC CGCCCAGTTC CGCCCATTCT CCGCCCCATG GCTGACTAAT TTTTTTTATT
       8401 TATGCAGAGG CCGAGGCCGC CTCTGCCTCT GAGCTATTCC AGAAGTAGTG AGGAGGCTTT
       8461 TTTGGAGGCC TAGGCTTTTG CAAAAAGCTC CCGGGAGCTT GTATATCCAT TTTCGGATCT
       8521 GATCAgcacg ggGCACGTGT TGACAATTAA TCATCGGCAT AGTATATCGG CATAGTATAA
       8581 TACGACAAGG TGAGGAACTA AACCatgacc gagtacaagc ccacggtgcg cctcgccacc
       8641 cgcgacgacg tccccagggc cgtacgcacc ctcgccgccg cgttcgccga ctaccccgcc
       8701 acgcgccaca ccgtcgatcc ggaccgccac atcgagcggg tcaccgagct gcaagaactc
       8761 ttcctcacgc gcgtcgggct cgacatcggc aaggtgtggg tcgcggacga cggcgccgcc
       8821 gtggcggtct ggaccacgcc ggagagcgtc gaagcggggg cggtgttcgc cgagatcggc
       8881 ccgcgcatgg ccgagttgag cggttcccgg ctggccgcgc agcaacagat ggaaggcctc
       8941 ctggcgccgc accggcccaa ggagcccgcg tggttcctgg ccaccgtcgg agtctcgccc
       9001 gaccaccagg gcaagggtct gggcagcgcc gtcgtgctcc ccggagtgga ggcggccgag
       9061 cgcgccgggg tgcccgcctt cctggagacc tccgcgcccc gcaacctccc cttctacgag
       9121 cggctcggct tcaccgtcac cgccgacgtc gaggtgcccg aaggaccgcg cacctggtgc
       9181 atgacccgca agcccggtgc ctgaGCTAAG CACAATTCGA GCTCGGTACC TTTAAGACCA
       9241 ATGACTTACA AGGCAGCTGT AGATCTcata tgattctcta gagctcgctg atcagcctcg
       9301 actgtgcctt ctagttgcca gccatctgtt gtttgcccct cccccgtgcc ttccttgacc
       9361 ctggaaggtg ccactcccac tgtcctttcc taataaaatg aggaaattgc atcgcattgt
       9421 ctgagtaggt gtcattctat tctggggggt ggggtggggc aggacagcaa gggggaggat
       9481 tgggaagaca atagcaggca tgctggggat gcggtgggct ctatggcttc tgaggcggaa
       9541 agaaccagct ggggctcgat cctctagagt cgagggctgc aggaattcga tatcaagctc
       9601 tagccaacaa gctcgtcatc gctttgcaga agagcagaga ggatatgctc atcgtctaaa
       9661 gaactaccca ttttattata tattagtcac gat
//
